# Supplementary material for: A standard for near-scarless plasmid construction using reusable DNA parts
Source: Nat Commun. 2019 Jul 23;10:3294. doi: 10.1038/s41467-019-11263-0 (PMC6650416; doi:10.1038/s41467-019-11263-0)
Supplement: Supplementary file 15 — Source Data [file 41467_2019_11263_MOESM15_ESM.zip › A1.gb]

LOCUS       A1              3346 bp ds-DNA     circular     29-AUG-2018
DEFINITION  .
FEATURES             Location/Qualifiers
     misc_feature    835..1913
                     /label="f1"
                     /ApEinfo_revcolor=#d6b295
                     /ApEinfo_fwdcolor=#d6b295
     misc_feature    1338..1355
                     /label="aadA seq F"
                     /ApEinfo_revcolor=#c7b0e3
                     /ApEinfo_fwdcolor=#c7b0e3
     misc_feature    1940..2829
                     /label="f2"
                     /ApEinfo_revcolor=#f8d3a9
                     /ApEinfo_fwdcolor=#f8d3a9
     misc_feature    1914..1939
                     /label="ICeuI barcode"
                     /ApEinfo_revcolor=#ff9ccd
                     /ApEinfo_fwdcolor=#ff9ccd
     misc_feature    3076..3121
                     /label="PthrC3 mutation f"
                     /ApEinfo_revcolor=#ff9ccd
                     /ApEinfo_fwdcolor=#ff9ccd
     misc_feature    3020..3020
                     /label="SE"
                     /ApEinfo_revcolor=#75c6a9
                     /ApEinfo_fwdcolor=#75c6a9
     misc_feature    594..614
                     /label="N31"
                     /ApEinfo_revcolor=#d59687
                     /ApEinfo_fwdcolor=#d59687
     misc_feature    2849..3020
                     /label="PthrC"
                     /ApEinfo_revcolor=#f8d3a9
                     /ApEinfo_fwdcolor=#f8d3a9
     misc_feature    816..834
                     /label="N36"
                     /ApEinfo_revcolor=#85dae9
                     /ApEinfo_fwdcolor=#85dae9
     misc_feature    3186..3228
                     /label="RBS1"
                     /ApEinfo_revcolor=#ffef86
                     /ApEinfo_fwdcolor=#ffef86
     CDS             join(3229..3346,1..593)
                     /label="pure\eGFP"
                     /ApEinfo_revcolor=#9eafd2
                     /ApEinfo_fwdcolor=#9eafd2
     CDS             3039..3104
                     /label="thrL CDS"
                     /ApEinfo_revcolor=#75c6a9
                     /ApEinfo_fwdcolor=#75c6a9
     CDS             1001..1793
                     /label="aadA"
                     /ApEinfo_revcolor=#ff9ccd
                     /ApEinfo_fwdcolor=#ff9ccd
     misc_feature    2830..2848
                     /label="N22"
                     /ApEinfo_revcolor=#ffef86
                     /ApEinfo_fwdcolor=#ffef86
     misc_feature    3128..3137
                     /label="stem1rc"
                     /ApEinfo_revcolor=#d6b295
                     /ApEinfo_fwdcolor=#d6b295
     misc_feature    3123..3136
                     /label="stem2"
                     /ApEinfo_revcolor=#c6c9d1
                     /ApEinfo_fwdcolor=#c6c9d1
     misc_feature    3093..3102
                     /label="stem1"
                     /ApEinfo_revcolor=#c6c9d1
                     /ApEinfo_fwdcolor=#c6c9d1
     misc_feature    3123..3159
                     /label="Rho Independed Terminator"
                     /ApEinfo_revcolor=#c7b0e3
                     /ApEinfo_fwdcolor=#c7b0e3
     misc_feature    3022..3037
                     /label="SE-assembly"
                     /ApEinfo_revcolor=#85dae9
                     /ApEinfo_fwdcolor=#85dae9
     terminator      618..745
                     /label="T7\terminator"
                     /ApEinfo_revcolor=#ff9ccd
                     /ApEinfo_fwdcolor=#ff9ccd
     misc_feature    3091..3092
                     /label="MM"
                     /ApEinfo_revcolor=#c6c9d1
                     /ApEinfo_fwdcolor=#c6c9d1
     gene            3039..3104
                     /label="thrL -open leader peptide"
                     /ApEinfo_revcolor=#d6b295
                     /ApEinfo_fwdcolor=#d6b295
     misc_feature    3041..3041
                     /label="SE"
                     /ApEinfo_revcolor=#75c6a9
                     /ApEinfo_fwdcolor=#75c6a9
     misc_feature    3143..3156
                     /label="stem2 rc"
                     /ApEinfo_revcolor=#f58a5e
                     /ApEinfo_fwdcolor=#f58a5e
     CDS             1993..2581
                     /label="pMB1"
                     /ApEinfo_revcolor=#b7e6d7
                     /ApEinfo_fwdcolor=#b7e6d7
     misc_feature    3103..3104
                     /label="KW"
                     /ApEinfo_revcolor=#c6c9d1
                     /ApEinfo_fwdcolor=#c6c9d1
ORIGIN
        1 agctgaccct gaagttcatc tgcaccaccg gcaagctgcc cgtgccctgg cccaccctcg
       61 tgaccaccct gacctacggc gtgcagtgct tcagccgcta ccccgaccac atgaagcagc
      121 acgacttctt caagtccgcc atgcccgaag gctacgtcca ggagcgcacc atcttcttca
      181 aggacgacgg caactacaag acccgcgccg aggtgaagtt cgagggcgac accctggtga
      241 accgcatcga gctgaagggc atcgacttca aggaggacgg caacatcctg gggcacaagc
      301 tggagtacaa ctacaacagc cacaacgtct atatcatggc cgacaagcag aagaacggca
      361 tcaaggtgaa cttcaagatc cgccacaaca tcgaggacgg cagcgtgcag ctcgccgacc
      421 actaccagca gaacaccccc atcggcgacg gccccgtgct gctgcccgac aaccactacc
      481 tgagcaccca gtccgccctg agcaaagacc ccaacgagaa gcgcgatcac atggtcctgc
      541 tggagttcgt gaccgccgcc gggatcactc tcggcatgga cgagctgtac aagTgatggg
      601 ctgaagggtt taaGggctgc taacaaagcc cgaaaggaag ctgagttggc tgctgccacc
      661 gctgagcaat aactagcata accccttggg gcctctaaac gggtcttgag gggttttttg
      721 ctgaaaggag gaactatatc cggatatccc gcaagaggcc cggcagtacc ggcataacca
      781 agcctatgcc tacagcatcc agggtgacgg tgccTactaa gggcgaatgt acagGtcgac
      841 ctgcagaagc ttagatctat taccctgtta tccctactcg agttcatgtg cagctccatc
      901 agcaaaaggg gatgataagt ttatcaccac cgactatttg caacagtgcc gttgatcgtg
      961 ctatgatcga ctgatgtcat cagcggtgga gtgcaatgtc atgagggaag cggtgatcgc
     1021 cgaagtatcg actcaactat cagaggtagt tggcgtcatc gagcgccatc tcgaaccgac
     1081 gttgctggcc gtacatttgt acggctccgc agtggatggc ggcctgaagc cacacagtga
     1141 tattgatttg ctggttacgg tgaccgtaag gcttgatgaa acaacgcggc gagctttgat
     1201 caacgacctt ttggaaactt cggcttcccc tggagagagc gagattctcc gcgctgtaga
     1261 agtcaccatt gttgtgcacg acgacatcat tccgtggcgt tatccagcta agcgcgaact
     1321 gcaatttgga gaatggcagc gcaatgacat tcttgcaggt atcttcgagc cagccacgat
     1381 cgacattgat ctggctatct tgctgacaaa agcaagagaa catagcgttg ccttggtagg
     1441 tccagcggcg gaggaactct ttgatccggt tcctgaacag gatctatttg aggcgctaaa
     1501 tgaaacctta acgctatgga actcgccgcc cgactgggct ggcgatgagc gaaatgtagt
     1561 gcttacgttg tcccgcattt ggtacagcgc agtaaccggc aaaatcgcgc cgaaggatgt
     1621 cgctgccgac tgggcaatgg agcgcctgcc ggcccagtat cagcccgtca tacttgaagc
     1681 tagacaggct tatcttggac aagaagaaga tcgcttggcc tcgcgcgcag atcagttgga
     1741 agaatttgtc cactacgtga aaggcgagat caccaaggta gtcggcaaat aagatgccgc
     1801 tcgccagtcg attggctgag ctcatgaagt tcctattccg aagttccgcg aacgcgtaaa
     1861 ggatctaggt gaagatcctt tttgataatc tcatgaccaa aatcccttaa cgTaactata
     1921 acggtcctaa ggtagcgaaG agttttcgtt ccactgagcg tcagaccccg tagaaaagat
     1981 caaaggatct tcttgagatc ctttttttct gcgcgtaatc tgctgcttgc aaacaaaaaa
     2041 accaccgcta ccagcggtgg tttgtttgcc ggatcaagag ctaccaactc tttttccgaa
     2101 ggtaactggc ttcagcagag cgcagatacc aaatactgtc cttctagtgt agccgtagtt
     2161 aggccaccac ttcaagaact ctgtagcacc gcctacatac ctcgctctgc taatcctgtt
     2221 accagtggct gctgccagtg gcgataagtc gtgtcttacc gggttggact caagacgata
     2281 gttaccggat aaggcgcagc ggtcgggctg aacggggggt tcgtgcacac agcccagctt
     2341 ggagcgaacg acctacaccg aactgagata cctacagcgt gagctatgag aaagcgccac
     2401 gcttcccgaa gggagaaagg cggacaggta tccggtaagc ggcagggtcg gaacaggaga
     2461 gcgcacgagg gagcttccag ggggaaacgc ctggtatctt tatagtcctg tcgggtttcg
     2521 ccacctctga cttgagcgtc gatttttgtg atgctcgtca ggggggcgga gcctatggaa
     2581 aaacgccagc aacgcggcct ttttacggtt cctggccttt tgctggcctt ttgctcacat
     2641 gttctttcct gcgttatccc ctgattctgt ggataaccgt attaccgcct ttgagtgagc
     2701 tgataccgct cgccgcagcc gaacgaccga gcgcagcgag tcagtgagcg aggaagcgga
     2761 agagcgcctg atgcggtatt ttctccttac gcatctgtgc ggtatttcac accgcatatg
     2821 ctggatccTt cacacaacat agccacggGa gcttttcatt ctgactgcaa cgggcaatat
     2881 gtctctgtgt ggattaaaaa aagagtgtct gatagcagct tctgaactgg ttacctgccg
     2941 tgagtaaatt aaaattttat tgacttaggt cactaaatac tttaaccaat ataggcatag
     3001 cgcacagaca gataaaaatt acagagtaca caacatccnn nnnnnnnnnn nnnnnnnnnn
     3061 nnnnnnnnnn nnnnnnnnnn nnnnnnnnnn nnnnnnnnnn ntgacgcgta caggaaacac
     3121 agaaaaaagc ccgcacctga cagtgcgggc tttttttttc gaccaaaggt aacgaggtaa
     3181 caacctagaa ataattttgt ttaactttaa gaaggagata tacatatgag caagggcgag
     3241 gagctgttca ccggggtggt gcccatcctg gtcgagctgg acggcgacgt aaacggccac
     3301 aagttcagcg tgtccggcga gggcgagggc gatgccacct acggca
//
