# Supplementary material for: A standard for near-scarless plasmid construction using reusable DNA parts
Source: Nat Commun. 2019 Jul 23;10:3294. doi: 10.1038/s41467-019-11263-0 (PMC6650416; doi:10.1038/s41467-019-11263-0)
Supplement: Supplementary file 15 — Source Data [file 41467_2019_11263_MOESM15_ESM.zip › A2.gb]

LOCUS       A2            3346 bp ds-DNA     circular     29-AUG-2018
DEFINITION  .
FEATURES             Location/Qualifiers
     misc_feature    3186..3228
                     /label="RBS1"
                     /ApEinfo_revcolor=#ffef86
                     /ApEinfo_fwdcolor=#ffef86
     misc_feature    1940..2829
                     /label="f2"
                     /ApEinfo_revcolor=#f8d3a9
                     /ApEinfo_fwdcolor=#f8d3a9
     misc_feature    3128..3137
                     /label="stem1rc"
                     /ApEinfo_revcolor=#d6b295
                     /ApEinfo_fwdcolor=#d6b295
     misc_feature    2849..3020
                     /label="PthrC"
                     /ApEinfo_revcolor=#f8d3a9
                     /ApEinfo_fwdcolor=#f8d3a9
     misc_feature    3076..3121
                     /label="PthrC3 mutation f"
                     /ApEinfo_revcolor=#ff9ccd
                     /ApEinfo_fwdcolor=#ff9ccd
     CDS             join(3229..3346,1..593)
                     /label="pure\eGFP"
                     /ApEinfo_revcolor=#9eafd2
                     /ApEinfo_fwdcolor=#9eafd2
     misc_feature    3091..3092
                     /label="MM"
                     /ApEinfo_revcolor=#c6c9d1
                     /ApEinfo_fwdcolor=#c6c9d1
     misc_feature    1914..1939
                     /label="ICeuI barcode"
                     /ApEinfo_revcolor=#ff9ccd
                     /ApEinfo_fwdcolor=#ff9ccd
     misc_feature    594..614
                     /label="N31"
                     /ApEinfo_revcolor=#d59687
                     /ApEinfo_fwdcolor=#d59687
     misc_feature    3041..3041
                     /label="SE"
                     /ApEinfo_revcolor=#75c6a9
                     /ApEinfo_fwdcolor=#75c6a9
     misc_feature    3123..3136
                     /label="stem2"
                     /ApEinfo_revcolor=#c6c9d1
                     /ApEinfo_fwdcolor=#c6c9d1
     CDS             1993..2581
                     /label="pMB1"
                     /ApEinfo_revcolor=#b7e6d7
                     /ApEinfo_fwdcolor=#b7e6d7
     misc_feature    816..834
                     /label="N36"
                     /ApEinfo_revcolor=#c7b0e3
                     /ApEinfo_fwdcolor=#c7b0e3
     gene            3039..3104
                     /label="thrL -open leader peptide"
                     /ApEinfo_revcolor=#d6b295
                     /ApEinfo_fwdcolor=#d6b295
     CDS             complement(955..1747)
                     /label="aadA"
                     /ApEinfo_revcolor=#ff9ccd
                     /ApEinfo_fwdcolor=#ff9ccd
     misc_feature    3093..3102
                     /label="stem1"
                     /ApEinfo_revcolor=#c6c9d1
                     /ApEinfo_fwdcolor=#c6c9d1
     terminator      618..745
                     /label="T7\terminator"
                     /ApEinfo_revcolor=#ff9ccd
                     /ApEinfo_fwdcolor=#ff9ccd
     misc_feature    3143..3156
                     /label="stem2 rc"
                     /ApEinfo_revcolor=#f58a5e
                     /ApEinfo_fwdcolor=#f58a5e
     misc_feature    3123..3159
                     /label="Rho Independed Terminator"
                     /ApEinfo_revcolor=#c7b0e3
                     /ApEinfo_fwdcolor=#c7b0e3
     misc_feature    3022..3037
                     /label="SE-assembly"
                     /ApEinfo_revcolor=#85dae9
                     /ApEinfo_fwdcolor=#85dae9
     misc_feature    2830..2848
                     /label="N22"
                     /ApEinfo_revcolor=#ffef86
                     /ApEinfo_fwdcolor=#ffef86
     CDS             3039..3104
                     /label="thrL CDS"
                     /ApEinfo_revcolor=#75c6a9
                     /ApEinfo_fwdcolor=#75c6a9
     misc_feature    complement(835..1913)
                     /label="f1"
                     /ApEinfo_revcolor=#d6b295
                     /ApEinfo_fwdcolor=#d6b295
     misc_feature    3020..3020
                     /label="SE"
                     /ApEinfo_revcolor=#75c6a9
                     /ApEinfo_fwdcolor=#75c6a9
     misc_feature    3103..3104
                     /label="KW"
                     /ApEinfo_revcolor=#c6c9d1
                     /ApEinfo_fwdcolor=#c6c9d1
ORIGIN
        1 agctgaccct gaagttcatc tgcaccaccg gcaagctgcc cgtgccctgg cccaccctcg
       61 tgaccaccct gacctacggc gtgcagtgct tcagccgcta ccccgaccac atgaagcagc
      121 acgacttctt caagtccgcc atgcccgaag gctacgtcca ggagcgcacc atcttcttca
      181 aggacgacgg caactacaag acccgcgccg aggtgaagtt cgagggcgac accctggtga
      241 accgcatcga gctgaagggc atcgacttca aggaggacgg caacatcctg gggcacaagc
      301 tggagtacaa ctacaacagc cacaacgtct atatcatggc cgacaagcag aagaacggca
      361 tcaaggtgaa cttcaagatc cgccacaaca tcgaggacgg cagcgtgcag ctcgccgacc
      421 actaccagca gaacaccccc atcggcgacg gccccgtgct gctgcccgac aaccactacc
      481 tgagcaccca gtccgccctg agcaaagacc ccaacgagaa gcgcgatcac atggtcctgc
      541 tggagttcgt gaccgccgcc gggatcactc tcggcatgga cgagctgtac aagTgatggg
      601 ctgaagggtt taaGggctgc taacaaagcc cgaaaggaag ctgagttggc tgctgccacc
      661 gctgagcaat aactagcata accccttggg gcctctaaac gggtcttgag gggttttttg
      721 ctgaaaggag gaactatatc cggatatccc gcaagaggcc cggcagtacc ggcataacca
      781 agcctatgcc tacagcatcc agggtgacgg tgccTactaa gggcgaatgt acagAcgtta
      841 agggattttg gtcatgagat tatcaaaaag gatcttcacc tagatccttt acgcgttcgc
      901 ggaacttcgg aataggaact tcatgagctc agccaatcga ctggcgagcg gcatcttatt
      961 tgccgactac cttggtgatc tcgcctttca cgtagtggac aaattcttcc aactgatctg
     1021 cgcgcgaggc caagcgatct tcttcttgtc caagataagc ctgtctagct tcaagtatga
     1081 cgggctgata ctgggccggc aggcgctcca ttgcccagtc ggcagcgaca tccttcggcg
     1141 cgattttgcc ggttactgcg ctgtaccaaa tgcgggacaa cgtaagcact acatttcgct
     1201 catcgccagc ccagtcgggc ggcgagttcc atagcgttaa ggtttcattt agcgcctcaa
     1261 atagatcctg ttcaggaacc ggatcaaaga gttcctccgc cgctggacct accaaggcaa
     1321 cgctatgttc tcttgctttt gtcagcaaga tagccagatc aatgtcgatc gtggctggct
     1381 cgaagatacc tgcaagaatg tcattgcgct gccattctcc aaattgcagt tcgcgcttag
     1441 ctggataacg ccacggaatg atgtcgtcgt gcacaacaat ggtgacttct acagcgcgga
     1501 gaatctcgct ctctccaggg gaagccgaag tttccaaaag gtcgttgatc aaagctcgcc
     1561 gcgttgtttc atcaagcctt acggtcaccg taaccagcaa atcaatatca ctgtgtggct
     1621 tcaggccgcc atccactgcg gagccgtaca aatgtacggc cagcaacgtc ggttcgagat
     1681 ggcgctcgat gacgccaact acctctgata gttgagtcga tacttcggcg atcaccgctt
     1741 ccctcatgac attgcactcc accgctgatg acatcagtcg atcatagcac gatcaacggc
     1801 actgttgcaa atagtcggtg gtgataaact tatcatcccc ttttgctgat ggagctgcac
     1861 atgaactcga gtagggataa cagggtaata gatctaagct tctgcaggtc gaCaactata
     1921 acggtcctaa ggtagcgaaG agttttcgtt ccactgagcg tcagaccccg tagaaaagat
     1981 caaaggatct tcttgagatc ctttttttct gcgcgtaatc tgctgcttgc aaacaaaaaa
     2041 accaccgcta ccagcggtgg tttgtttgcc ggatcaagag ctaccaactc tttttccgaa
     2101 ggtaactggc ttcagcagag cgcagatacc aaatactgtc cttctagtgt agccgtagtt
     2161 aggccaccac ttcaagaact ctgtagcacc gcctacatac ctcgctctgc taatcctgtt
     2221 accagtggct gctgccagtg gcgataagtc gtgtcttacc gggttggact caagacgata
     2281 gttaccggat aaggcgcagc ggtcgggctg aacggggggt tcgtgcacac agcccagctt
     2341 ggagcgaacg acctacaccg aactgagata cctacagcgt gagctatgag aaagcgccac
     2401 gcttcccgaa gggagaaagg cggacaggta tccggtaagc ggcagggtcg gaacaggaga
     2461 gcgcacgagg gagcttccag ggggaaacgc ctggtatctt tatagtcctg tcgggtttcg
     2521 ccacctctga cttgagcgtc gatttttgtg atgctcgtca ggggggcgga gcctatggaa
     2581 aaacgccagc aacgcggcct ttttacggtt cctggccttt tgctggcctt ttgctcacat
     2641 gttctttcct gcgttatccc ctgattctgt ggataaccgt attaccgcct ttgagtgagc
     2701 tgataccgct cgccgcagcc gaacgaccga gcgcagcgag tcagtgagcg aggaagcgga
     2761 agagcgcctg atgcggtatt ttctccttac gcatctgtgc ggtatttcac accgcatatg
     2821 ctggatccTt cacacaacat agccacggGa gcttttcatt ctgactgcaa cgggcaatat
     2881 gtctctgtgt ggattaaaaa aagagtgtct gatagcagct tctgaactgg ttacctgccg
     2941 tgagtaaatt aaaattttat tgacttaggt cactaaatac tttaaccaat ataggcatag
     3001 cgcacagaca gataaaaatt acagagtaca caacatccnn nnnnnnnnnn nnnnnnnnnn
     3061 nnnnnnnnnn nnnnnnnnnn nnnnnnnnnn nnnnnnnnnn ntgacgcgta caggaaacac
     3121 agaaaaaagc ccgcacctga cagtgcgggc tttttttttc gaccaaaggt aacgaggtaa
     3181 caacctagaa ataattttgt ttaactttaa gaaggagata tacatatgag caagggcgag
     3241 gagctgttca ccggggtggt gcccatcctg gtcgagctgg acggcgacgt aaacggccac
     3301 aagttcagcg tgtccggcga gggcgagggc gatgccacct acggca
//
