# Supplementary material for: A standard for near-scarless plasmid construction using reusable DNA parts
Source: Nat Commun. 2019 Jul 23;10:3294. doi: 10.1038/s41467-019-11263-0 (PMC6650416; doi:10.1038/s41467-019-11263-0)
Supplement: Supplementary file 15 — Source Data [file 41467_2019_11263_MOESM15_ESM.zip › A3.gb]

LOCUS       A3            3346 bp ds-DNA     circular     29-AUG-2018
DEFINITION  .
FEATURES             Location/Qualifiers
     misc_feature    3123..3159
                     /label="Rho Independed Terminator"
                     /ApEinfo_revcolor=#c7b0e3
                     /ApEinfo_fwdcolor=#c7b0e3
     misc_feature    3123..3136
                     /label="stem2"
                     /ApEinfo_revcolor=#c6c9d1
                     /ApEinfo_fwdcolor=#c6c9d1
     misc_feature    835..1913
                     /label="f1"
                     /ApEinfo_revcolor=#d6b295
                     /ApEinfo_fwdcolor=#d6b295
     misc_feature    3020..3020
                     /label="SE"
                     /ApEinfo_revcolor=#75c6a9
                     /ApEinfo_fwdcolor=#75c6a9
     misc_feature    1914..1939
                     /label="ICeuI barcode"
                     /ApEinfo_revcolor=#ff9ccd
                     /ApEinfo_fwdcolor=#ff9ccd
     misc_feature    3022..3037
                     /label="SE-assembly"
                     /ApEinfo_revcolor=#85dae9
                     /ApEinfo_fwdcolor=#85dae9
     CDS             1001..1793
                     /label="aadA"
                     /ApEinfo_revcolor=#ff9ccd
                     /ApEinfo_fwdcolor=#ff9ccd
     misc_feature    2850..3020
                     /label="PthrC"
                     /ApEinfo_revcolor=#f8d3a9
                     /ApEinfo_fwdcolor=#f8d3a9
     CDS             3039..3104
                     /label="thrL CDS"
                     /ApEinfo_revcolor=#75c6a9
                     /ApEinfo_fwdcolor=#75c6a9
     misc_feature    3091..3092
                     /label="MM"
                     /ApEinfo_revcolor=#c6c9d1
                     /ApEinfo_fwdcolor=#c6c9d1
     misc_feature    3041..3041
                     /label="SE"
                     /ApEinfo_revcolor=#75c6a9
                     /ApEinfo_fwdcolor=#75c6a9
     terminator      618..745
                     /label="T7\terminator"
                     /ApEinfo_revcolor=#ff9ccd
                     /ApEinfo_fwdcolor=#ff9ccd
     misc_feature    3076..3121
                     /label="PthrC3 mutation f"
                     /ApEinfo_revcolor=#ff9ccd
                     /ApEinfo_fwdcolor=#ff9ccd
     misc_feature    3128..3137
                     /label="stem1rc"
                     /ApEinfo_revcolor=#d6b295
                     /ApEinfo_fwdcolor=#d6b295
     misc_feature    3093..3102
                     /label="stem1"
                     /ApEinfo_revcolor=#c6c9d1
                     /ApEinfo_fwdcolor=#c6c9d1
     misc_feature    3186..3228
                     /label="RBS1"
                     /ApEinfo_revcolor=#ffef86
                     /ApEinfo_fwdcolor=#ffef86
     gene            3039..3104
                     /label="thrL -open leader peptide"
                     /ApEinfo_revcolor=#d6b295
                     /ApEinfo_fwdcolor=#d6b295
     CDS             complement(2188..2776)
                     /label="pMB1"
                     /ApEinfo_revcolor=#b7e6d7
                     /ApEinfo_fwdcolor=#b7e6d7
     misc_feature    816..834
                     /label="N36"
                     /ApEinfo_revcolor=#c7b0e3
                     /ApEinfo_fwdcolor=#c7b0e3
     misc_feature    594..614
                     /label="N31"
                     /ApEinfo_revcolor=#d59687
                     /ApEinfo_fwdcolor=#d59687
     misc_feature    3143..3156
                     /label="stem2 rc"
                     /ApEinfo_revcolor=#f58a5e
                     /ApEinfo_fwdcolor=#f58a5e
     misc_feature    2830..2848
                     /label="N22"
                     /ApEinfo_revcolor=#ffef86
                     /ApEinfo_fwdcolor=#ffef86
     misc_feature    3103..3104
                     /label="KW"
                     /ApEinfo_revcolor=#c6c9d1
                     /ApEinfo_fwdcolor=#c6c9d1
     misc_feature    complement(1940..2829)
                     /label="f2"
                     /ApEinfo_revcolor=#f8d3a9
                     /ApEinfo_fwdcolor=#f8d3a9
     CDS             join(3229..3346,1..593)
                     /label="pure\eGFP"
                     /ApEinfo_revcolor=#9eafd2
                     /ApEinfo_fwdcolor=#9eafd2
ORIGIN
        1 agctgaccct gaagttcatc tgcaccaccg gcaagctgcc cgtgccctgg cccaccctcg
       61 tgaccaccct gacctacggc gtgcagtgct tcagccgcta ccccgaccac atgaagcagc
      121 acgacttctt caagtccgcc atgcccgaag gctacgtcca ggagcgcacc atcttcttca
      181 aggacgacgg caactacaag acccgcgccg aggtgaagtt cgagggcgac accctggtga
      241 accgcatcga gctgaagggc atcgacttca aggaggacgg caacatcctg gggcacaagc
      301 tggagtacaa ctacaacagc cacaacgtct atatcatggc cgacaagcag aagaacggca
      361 tcaaggtgaa cttcaagatc cgccacaaca tcgaggacgg cagcgtgcag ctcgccgacc
      421 actaccagca gaacaccccc atcggcgacg gccccgtgct gctgcccgac aaccactacc
      481 tgagcaccca gtccgccctg agcaaagacc ccaacgagaa gcgcgatcac atggtcctgc
      541 tggagttcgt gaccgccgcc gggatcactc tcggcatgga cgagctgtac aagTgatggg
      601 ctgaagggtt taaGggctgc taacaaagcc cgaaaggaag ctgagttggc tgctgccacc
      661 gctgagcaat aactagcata accccttggg gcctctaaac gggtcttgag gggttttttg
      721 ctgaaaggag gaactatatc cggatatccc gcaagaggcc cggcagtacc ggcataacca
      781 agcctatgcc tacagcatcc agggtgacgg tgccTactaa gggcgaatgt acagGtcgac
      841 ctgcagaagc ttagatctat taccctgtta tccctactcg agttcatgtg cagctccatc
      901 agcaaaaggg gatgataagt ttatcaccac cgactatttg caacagtgcc gttgatcgtg
      961 ctatgatcga ctgatgtcat cagcggtgga gtgcaatgtc atgagggaag cggtgatcgc
     1021 cgaagtatcg actcaactat cagaggtagt tggcgtcatc gagcgccatc tcgaaccgac
     1081 gttgctggcc gtacatttgt acggctccgc agtggatggc ggcctgaagc cacacagtga
     1141 tattgatttg ctggttacgg tgaccgtaag gcttgatgaa acaacgcggc gagctttgat
     1201 caacgacctt ttggaaactt cggcttcccc tggagagagc gagattctcc gcgctgtaga
     1261 agtcaccatt gttgtgcacg acgacatcat tccgtggcgt tatccagcta agcgcgaact
     1321 gcaatttgga gaatggcagc gcaatgacat tcttgcaggt atcttcgagc cagccacgat
     1381 cgacattgat ctggctatct tgctgacaaa agcaagagaa catagcgttg ccttggtagg
     1441 tccagcggcg gaggaactct ttgatccggt tcctgaacag gatctatttg aggcgctaaa
     1501 tgaaacctta acgctatgga actcgccgcc cgactgggct ggcgatgagc gaaatgtagt
     1561 gcttacgttg tcccgcattt ggtacagcgc agtaaccggc aaaatcgcgc cgaaggatgt
     1621 cgctgccgac tgggcaatgg agcgcctgcc ggcccagtat cagcccgtca tacttgaagc
     1681 tagacaggct tatcttggac aagaagaaga tcgcttggcc tcgcgcgcag atcagttgga
     1741 agaatttgtc cactacgtga aaggcgagat caccaaggta gtcggcaaat aagatgccgc
     1801 tcgccagtcg attggctgag ctcatgaagt tcctattccg aagttccgcg aacgcgtaaa
     1861 ggatctaggt gaagatcctt tttgataatc tcatgaccaa aatcccttaa cgTaactata
     1921 acggtcctaa ggtagcgaaA ggatccagca tatgcggtgt gaaataccgc acagatgcgt
     1981 aaggagaaaa taccgcatca ggcgctcttc cgcttcctcg ctcactgact cgctgcgctc
     2041 ggtcgttcgg ctgcggcgag cggtatcagc tcactcaaag gcggtaatac ggttatccac
     2101 agaatcaggg gataacgcag gaaagaacat gtgagcaaaa ggccagcaaa aggccaggaa
     2161 ccgtaaaaag gccgcgttgc tggcgttttt ccataggctc cgcccccctg acgagcatca
     2221 caaaaatcga cgctcaagtc agaggtggcg aaacccgaca ggactataaa gataccaggc
     2281 gtttccccct ggaagctccc tcgtgcgctc tcctgttccg accctgccgc ttaccggata
     2341 cctgtccgcc tttctccctt cgggaagcgt ggcgctttct catagctcac gctgtaggta
     2401 tctcagttcg gtgtaggtcg ttcgctccaa gctgggctgt gtgcacgaac cccccgttca
     2461 gcccgaccgc tgcgccttat ccggtaacta tcgtcttgag tccaacccgg taagacacga
     2521 cttatcgcca ctggcagcag ccactggtaa caggattagc agagcgaggt atgtaggcgg
     2581 tgctacagag ttcttgaagt ggtggcctaa ctacggctac actagaagga cagtatttgg
     2641 tatctgcgct ctgctgaagc cagttacctt cggaaaaaga gttggtagct cttgatccgg
     2701 caaacaaacc accgctggta gcggtggttt ttttgtttgc aagcagcaga ttacgcgcag
     2761 aaaaaaagga tctcaagaag atcctttgat cttttctacg gggtctgacg ctcagtggaa
     2821 cgaaaactCt cacacaacat agccacggGa gcttttcatt ctgactgcaa cgggcaatat
     2881 gtctctgtgt ggattaaaaa aagagtgtct gatagcagct tctgaactgg ttacctgccg
     2941 tgagtaaatt aaaattttat tgacttaggt cactaaatac tttaaccaat ataggcatag
     3001 cgcacagaca gataaaaatt acagagtaca caacatccnn nnnnnnnnnn nnnnnnnnnn
     3061 nnnnnnnnnn nnnnnnnnnn nnnnnnnnnn nnnnnnnnnn ntgacgcgta caggaaacac
     3121 agaaaaaagc ccgcacctga cagtgcgggc tttttttttc gaccaaaggt aacgaggtaa
     3181 caacctagaa ataattttgt ttaactttaa gaaggagata tacatatgag caagggcgag
     3241 gagctgttca ccggggtggt gcccatcctg gtcgagctgg acggcgacgt aaacggccac
     3301 aagttcagcg tgtccggcga gggcgagggc gatgccacct acggca
//
