# Supplementary material for: A standard for near-scarless plasmid construction using reusable DNA parts
Source: Nat Commun. 2019 Jul 23;10:3294. doi: 10.1038/s41467-019-11263-0 (PMC6650416; doi:10.1038/s41467-019-11263-0)
Supplement: Supplementary file 15 — Source Data [file 41467_2019_11263_MOESM15_ESM.zip › A4.gb]

LOCUS       A4          3346 bp ds-DNA     circular     29-AUG-2018
DEFINITION  .
FEATURES             Location/Qualifiers
     CDS             complement(2188..2776)
                     /label="pMB1"
                     /ApEinfo_revcolor=#b7e6d7
                     /ApEinfo_fwdcolor=#b7e6d7
     misc_feature    3091..3092
                     /label="MM"
                     /ApEinfo_revcolor=#c6c9d1
                     /ApEinfo_fwdcolor=#c6c9d1
     misc_feature    3103..3104
                     /label="KW"
                     /ApEinfo_revcolor=#c6c9d1
                     /ApEinfo_fwdcolor=#c6c9d1
     misc_feature    3041..3041
                     /label="SE"
                     /ApEinfo_revcolor=#75c6a9
                     /ApEinfo_fwdcolor=#75c6a9
     misc_feature    3186..3228
                     /label="RBS1"
                     /ApEinfo_revcolor=#ffef86
                     /ApEinfo_fwdcolor=#ffef86
     CDS             join(3229..3346,1..594)
                     /label="pure\eGFP"
                     /ApEinfo_revcolor=#9eafd2
                     /ApEinfo_fwdcolor=#9eafd2
     gene            3039..3104
                     /label="thrL -open leader peptide"
                     /ApEinfo_revcolor=#d6b295
                     /ApEinfo_fwdcolor=#d6b295
     misc_feature    complement(1940..2829)
                     /label="f2"
                     /ApEinfo_revcolor=#f8d3a9
                     /ApEinfo_fwdcolor=#f8d3a9
     misc_feature    3020..3020
                     /label="SE"
                     /ApEinfo_revcolor=#75c6a9
                     /ApEinfo_fwdcolor=#75c6a9
     misc_feature    3143..3156
                     /label="stem2 rc"
                     /ApEinfo_revcolor=#f58a5e
                     /ApEinfo_fwdcolor=#f58a5e
     misc_feature    3076..3121
                     /label="PthrC3 mutation f"
                     /ApEinfo_revcolor=#ff9ccd
                     /ApEinfo_fwdcolor=#ff9ccd
     CDS             complement(955..1747)
                     /label="aadA"
                     /ApEinfo_revcolor=#ff9ccd
                     /ApEinfo_fwdcolor=#ff9ccd
     misc_feature    complement(835..1913)
                     /label="f1"
                     /ApEinfo_revcolor=#d6b295
                     /ApEinfo_fwdcolor=#d6b295
     misc_feature    3123..3136
                     /label="stem2"
                     /ApEinfo_revcolor=#c6c9d1
                     /ApEinfo_fwdcolor=#c6c9d1
     CDS             3039..3104
                     /label="thrL CDS"
                     /ApEinfo_revcolor=#75c6a9
                     /ApEinfo_fwdcolor=#75c6a9
     misc_feature    3093..3102
                     /label="stem1"
                     /ApEinfo_revcolor=#c6c9d1
                     /ApEinfo_fwdcolor=#c6c9d1
     misc_feature    1914..1939
                     /label="ICeuI barcode"
                     /ApEinfo_revcolor=#ff9ccd
                     /ApEinfo_fwdcolor=#ff9ccd
     terminator      618..745
                     /label="T7\terminator"
                     /ApEinfo_revcolor=#ff9ccd
                     /ApEinfo_fwdcolor=#ff9ccd
     misc_feature    3123..3159
                     /label="Rho Independed Terminator"
                     /ApEinfo_revcolor=#c7b0e3
                     /ApEinfo_fwdcolor=#c7b0e3
     misc_feature    3128..3137
                     /label="stem1rc"
                     /ApEinfo_revcolor=#d6b295
                     /ApEinfo_fwdcolor=#d6b295
     misc_feature    816..834
                     /label="N36"
                     /ApEinfo_revcolor=#c7b0e3
                     /ApEinfo_fwdcolor=#c7b0e3
     misc_feature    2849..3020
                     /label="PthrC"
                     /ApEinfo_revcolor=#f8d3a9
                     /ApEinfo_fwdcolor=#f8d3a9
     misc_feature    2830..2848
                     /label="N22"
                     /ApEinfo_revcolor=#ffef86
                     /ApEinfo_fwdcolor=#ffef86
     misc_feature    3022..3037
                     /label="SE-assembly"
                     /ApEinfo_revcolor=#85dae9
                     /ApEinfo_fwdcolor=#85dae9
     misc_feature    595..613
                     /label="N31"
                     /ApEinfo_revcolor=#d59687
                     /ApEinfo_fwdcolor=#d59687
ORIGIN
        1 agctgaccct gaagttcatc tgcaccaccg gcaagctgcc cgtgccctgg cccaccctcg
       61 tgaccaccct gacctacggc gtgcagtgct tcagccgcta ccccgaccac atgaagcagc
      121 acgacttctt caagtccgcc atgcccgaag gctacgtcca ggagcgcacc atcttcttca
      181 aggacgacgg caactacaag acccgcgccg aggtgaagtt cgagggcgac accctggtga
      241 accgcatcga gctgaagggc atcgacttca aggaggacgg caacatcctg gggcacaagc
      301 tggagtacaa ctacaacagc cacaacgtct atatcatggc cgacaagcag aagaacggca
      361 tcaaggtgaa cttcaagatc cgccacaaca tcgaggacgg cagcgtgcag ctcgccgacc
      421 actaccagca gaacaccccc atcggcgacg gccccgtgct gctgcccgac aaccactacc
      481 tgagcaccca gtccgccctg agcaaagacc ccaacgagaa gcgcgatcac atggtcctgc
      541 tggagttcgt gaccgccgcc gggatcactc tcggcatgga cgagctgtac aagTgatggg
      601 ctgaagggtt taaGggctgc taacaaagcc cgaaaggaag ctgagttggc tgctgccacc
      661 gctgagcaat aactagcata accccttggg gcctctaaac gggtcttgag gggttttttg
      721 ctgaaaggag gaactatatc cggatatccc gcaagaggcc cggcagtacc ggcataacca
      781 agcctatgcc tacagcatcc agggtgacgg tgccTactaa gggcgaatgt acagAcgtta
      841 agggattttg gtcatgagat tatcaaaaag gatcttcacc tagatccttt acgcgttcgc
      901 ggaacttcgg aataggaact tcatgagctc agccaatcga ctggcgagcg gcatcttatt
      961 tgccgactac cttggtgatc tcgcctttca cgtagtggac aaattcttcc aactgatctg
     1021 cgcgcgaggc caagcgatct tcttcttgtc caagataagc ctgtctagct tcaagtatga
     1081 cgggctgata ctgggccggc aggcgctcca ttgcccagtc ggcagcgaca tccttcggcg
     1141 cgattttgcc ggttactgcg ctgtaccaaa tgcgggacaa cgtaagcact acatttcgct
     1201 catcgccagc ccagtcgggc ggcgagttcc atagcgttaa ggtttcattt agcgcctcaa
     1261 atagatcctg ttcaggaacc ggatcaaaga gttcctccgc cgctggacct accaaggcaa
     1321 cgctatgttc tcttgctttt gtcagcaaga tagccagatc aatgtcgatc gtggctggct
     1381 cgaagatacc tgcaagaatg tcattgcgct gccattctcc aaattgcagt tcgcgcttag
     1441 ctggataacg ccacggaatg atgtcgtcgt gcacaacaat ggtgacttct acagcgcgga
     1501 gaatctcgct ctctccaggg gaagccgaag tttccaaaag gtcgttgatc aaagctcgcc
     1561 gcgttgtttc atcaagcctt acggtcaccg taaccagcaa atcaatatca ctgtgtggct
     1621 tcaggccgcc atccactgcg gagccgtaca aatgtacggc cagcaacgtc ggttcgagat
     1681 ggcgctcgat gacgccaact acctctgata gttgagtcga tacttcggcg atcaccgctt
     1741 ccctcatgac attgcactcc accgctgatg acatcagtcg atcatagcac gatcaacggc
     1801 actgttgcaa atagtcggtg gtgataaact tatcatcccc ttttgctgat ggagctgcac
     1861 atgaactcga gtagggataa cagggtaata gatctaagct tctgcaggtc gaCaactata
     1921 acggtcctaa ggtagcgaaA ggatccagca tatgcggtgt gaaataccgc acagatgcgt
     1981 aaggagaaaa taccgcatca ggcgctcttc cgcttcctcg ctcactgact cgctgcgctc
     2041 ggtcgttcgg ctgcggcgag cggtatcagc tcactcaaag gcggtaatac ggttatccac
     2101 agaatcaggg gataacgcag gaaagaacat gtgagcaaaa ggccagcaaa aggccaggaa
     2161 ccgtaaaaag gccgcgttgc tggcgttttt ccataggctc cgcccccctg acgagcatca
     2221 caaaaatcga cgctcaagtc agaggtggcg aaacccgaca ggactataaa gataccaggc
     2281 gtttccccct ggaagctccc tcgtgcgctc tcctgttccg accctgccgc ttaccggata
     2341 cctgtccgcc tttctccctt cgggaagcgt ggcgctttct catagctcac gctgtaggta
     2401 tctcagttcg gtgtaggtcg ttcgctccaa gctgggctgt gtgcacgaac cccccgttca
     2461 gcccgaccgc tgcgccttat ccggtaacta tcgtcttgag tccaacccgg taagacacga
     2521 cttatcgcca ctggcagcag ccactggtaa caggattagc agagcgaggt atgtaggcgg
     2581 tgctacagag ttcttgaagt ggtggcctaa ctacggctac actagaagga cagtatttgg
     2641 tatctgcgct ctgctgaagc cagttacctt cggaaaaaga gttggtagct cttgatccgg
     2701 caaacaaacc accgctggta gcggtggttt ttttgtttgc aagcagcaga ttacgcgcag
     2761 aaaaaaagga tctcaagaag atcctttgat cttttctacg gggtctgacg ctcagtggaa
     2821 cgaaaactCt cacacaacat agccacggGa gcttttcatt ctgactgcaa cgggcaatat
     2881 gtctctgtgt ggattaaaaa aagagtgtct gatagcagct tctgaactgg ttacctgccg
     2941 tgagtaaatt aaaattttat tgacttaggt cactaaatac tttaaccaat ataggcatag
     3001 cgcacagaca gataaaaatt acagagtaca caacatccnn nnnnnnnnnn nnnnnnnnnn
     3061 nnnnnnnnnn nnnnnnnnnn nnnnnnnnnn nnnnnnnnnn ntgacgcgta caggaaacac
     3121 agaaaaaagc ccgcacctga cagtgcgggc tttttttttc gaccaaaggt aacgaggtaa
     3181 caacctagaa ataattttgt ttaactttaa gaaggagata tacatatgag caagggcgag
     3241 gagctgttca ccggggtggt gcccatcctg gtcgagctgg acggcgacgt aaacggccac
     3301 aagttcagcg tgtccggcga gggcgagggc gatgccacct acggca
//
