# Supplementary material for: A standard for near-scarless plasmid construction using reusable DNA parts
Source: Nat Commun. 2019 Jul 23;10:3294. doi: 10.1038/s41467-019-11263-0 (PMC6650416; doi:10.1038/s41467-019-11263-0)
Supplement: Supplementary file 15 — Source Data [file 41467_2019_11263_MOESM15_ESM.zip › A5.gb]

LOCUS       A5            3346 bp ds-DNA     circular     29-AUG-2018
DEFINITION  .
FEATURES             Location/Qualifiers
     misc_feature    2278..2292
                     /label="SE"
                     /ApEinfo_revcolor=#c7b0e3
                     /ApEinfo_fwdcolor=#c7b0e3
     misc_feature    complement(944..962)
                     /label="N22"
                     /ApEinfo_revcolor=#ffef86
                     /ApEinfo_fwdcolor=#ffef86
     misc_feature    complement(28..53)
                     /label="ICeuI barcode"
                     /ApEinfo_revcolor=#ff9ccd
                     /ApEinfo_fwdcolor=#ff9ccd
     CDS             2461..3253
                     /label="aadA"
                     /ApEinfo_revcolor=#ff9ccd
                     /ApEinfo_fwdcolor=#ff9ccd
     misc_feature    1190..1235
                     /label="PthrC3 mutation f"
                     /ApEinfo_revcolor=#ff9ccd
                     /ApEinfo_fwdcolor=#ff9ccd
     misc_feature    2054..2074
                     /label="N31"
                     /ApEinfo_revcolor=#d59687
                     /ApEinfo_fwdcolor=#d59687
     misc_feature    1155..1155
                     /label="SE"
                     /ApEinfo_revcolor=#75c6a9
                     /ApEinfo_fwdcolor=#75c6a9
     misc_feature    1205..1206
                     /label="MM"
                     /ApEinfo_revcolor=#c6c9d1
                     /ApEinfo_fwdcolor=#c6c9d1
     misc_feature    join(2295..3346,1..27)
                     /label="f1"
                     /ApEinfo_revcolor=#d6b295
                     /ApEinfo_fwdcolor=#d6b295
     CDS             107..695
                     /label="pMB1"
                     /ApEinfo_revcolor=#b7e6d7
                     /ApEinfo_fwdcolor=#b7e6d7
     misc_feature    1237..1273
                     /label="Rho Independed Terminator"
                     /ApEinfo_revcolor=#c7b0e3
                     /ApEinfo_fwdcolor=#c7b0e3
     misc_feature    964..1134
                     /label="PthrC"
                     /ApEinfo_revcolor=#f8d3a9
                     /ApEinfo_fwdcolor=#f8d3a9
     CDS             1343..2053
                     /label="pure\eGFP"
                     /ApEinfo_revcolor=#9eafd2
                     /ApEinfo_fwdcolor=#9eafd2
     misc_feature    complement(2276..2294)
                     /label="N36"
                     /ApEinfo_revcolor=#c7b0e3
                     /ApEinfo_fwdcolor=#c7b0e3
     misc_feature    1242..1251
                     /label="stem1rc"
                     /ApEinfo_revcolor=#d6b295
                     /ApEinfo_fwdcolor=#d6b295
     terminator      2078..2205
                     /label="T7\terminator"
                     /ApEinfo_revcolor=#ff9ccd
                     /ApEinfo_fwdcolor=#ff9ccd
     misc_feature    1134..1134
                     /label="SE"
                     /ApEinfo_revcolor=#75c6a9
                     /ApEinfo_fwdcolor=#75c6a9
     misc_feature    54..943
                     /label="f2"
                     /ApEinfo_revcolor=#f8d3a9
                     /ApEinfo_fwdcolor=#f8d3a9
     gene            1153..1218
                     /label="thrL -open leader peptide"
                     /ApEinfo_revcolor=#d6b295
                     /ApEinfo_fwdcolor=#d6b295
     misc_feature    1136..1151
                     /label="SE-assembly"
                     /ApEinfo_revcolor=#85dae9
                     /ApEinfo_fwdcolor=#85dae9
     CDS             1153..1218
                     /label="thrL CDS"
                     /ApEinfo_revcolor=#75c6a9
                     /ApEinfo_fwdcolor=#75c6a9
     misc_feature    1300..1342
                     /label="RBS1"
                     /ApEinfo_revcolor=#ffef86
                     /ApEinfo_fwdcolor=#ffef86
     misc_feature    1257..1270
                     /label="stem2 rc"
                     /ApEinfo_revcolor=#f58a5e
                     /ApEinfo_fwdcolor=#f58a5e
     misc_feature    1237..1250
                     /label="stem2"
                     /ApEinfo_revcolor=#c6c9d1
                     /ApEinfo_fwdcolor=#c6c9d1
     misc_feature    1217..1218
                     /label="KW"
                     /ApEinfo_revcolor=#c6c9d1
                     /ApEinfo_fwdcolor=#c6c9d1
     misc_feature    1207..1216
                     /label="stem1"
                     /ApEinfo_revcolor=#c6c9d1
                     /ApEinfo_fwdcolor=#c6c9d1
ORIGIN
        1 aatctcatga ccaaaatccc ttaacgTttc gctaccttag gaccgttata gttGagtttt
       61 cgttccactg agcgtcagac cccgtagaaa agatcaaagg atcttcttga gatccttttt
      121 ttctgcgcgt aatctgctgc ttgcaaacaa aaaaaccacc gctaccagcg gtggtttgtt
      181 tgccggatca agagctacca actctttttc cgaaggtaac tggcttcagc agagcgcaga
      241 taccaaatac tgtccttcta gtgtagccgt agttaggcca ccacttcaag aactctgtag
      301 caccgcctac atacctcgct ctgctaatcc tgttaccagt ggctgctgcc agtggcgata
      361 agtcgtgtct taccgggttg gactcaagac gatagttacc ggataaggcg cagcggtcgg
      421 gctgaacggg gggttcgtgc acacagccca gcttggagcg aacgacctac accgaactga
      481 gatacctaca gcgtgagcta tgagaaagcg ccacgcttcc cgaagggaga aaggcggaca
      541 ggtatccggt aagcggcagg gtcggaacag gagagcgcac gagggagctt ccagggggaa
      601 acgcctggta tctttatagt cctgtcgggt ttcgccacct ctgacttgag cgtcgatttt
      661 tgtgatgctc gtcagggggg cggagcctat ggaaaaacgc cagcaacgcg gcctttttac
      721 ggttcctggc cttttgctgg ccttttgctc acatgttctt tcctgcgtta tcccctgatt
      781 ctgtggataa ccgtattacc gcctttgagt gagctgatac cgctcgccgc agccgaacga
      841 ccgagcgcag cgagtcagtg agcgaggaag cggaagagcg cctgatgcgg tattttctcc
      901 ttacgcatct gtgcggtatt tcacaccgca tatgctggat ccTccgtggc tatgttgtgt
      961 gaGagctttt cattctgact gcaacgggca atatgtctct gtgtggatta aaaaaagagt
     1021 gtctgatagc agcttctgaa ctggttacct gccgtgagta aattaaaatt ttattgactt
     1081 aggtcactaa atactttaac caatataggc atagcgcaca gacagataaa aattacagag
     1141 tacacaacat ccnnnnnnnn nnnnnnnnnn nnnnnnnnnn nnnnnnnnnn nnnnnnnnnn
     1201 nnnnnnnnnn nnnnntgacg cgtacaggaa acacagaaaa aagcccgcac ctgacagtgc
     1261 gggctttttt tttcgaccaa aggtaacgag gtaacaacct agaaataatt ttgtttaact
     1321 ttaagaagga gatatacata tgagcaaggg cgaggagctg ttcaccgggg tggtgcccat
     1381 cctggtcgag ctggacggcg acgtaaacgg ccacaagttc agcgtgtccg gcgagggcga
     1441 gggcgatgcc acctacggca agctgaccct gaagttcatc tgcaccaccg gcaagctgcc
     1501 cgtgccctgg cccaccctcg tgaccaccct gacctacggc gtgcagtgct tcagccgcta
     1561 ccccgaccac atgaagcagc acgacttctt caagtccgcc atgcccgaag gctacgtcca
     1621 ggagcgcacc atcttcttca aggacgacgg caactacaag acccgcgccg aggtgaagtt
     1681 cgagggcgac accctggtga accgcatcga gctgaagggc atcgacttca aggaggacgg
     1741 caacatcctg gggcacaagc tggagtacaa ctacaacagc cacaacgtct atatcatggc
     1801 cgacaagcag aagaacggca tcaaggtgaa cttcaagatc cgccacaaca tcgaggacgg
     1861 cagcgtgcag ctcgccgacc actaccagca gaacaccccc atcggcgacg gccccgtgct
     1921 gctgcccgac aaccactacc tgagcaccca gtccgccctg agcaaagacc ccaacgagaa
     1981 gcgcgatcac atggtcctgc tggagttcgt gaccgccgcc gggatcactc tcggcatgga
     2041 cgagctgtac aagTgatggg ctgaagggtt taaGggctgc taacaaagcc cgaaaggaag
     2101 ctgagttggc tgctgccacc gctgagcaat aactagcata accccttggg gcctctaaac
     2161 gggtcttgag gggttttttg ctgaaaggag gaactatatc cggatatccc gcaagaggcc
     2221 cggcagtacc ggcataacca agcctatgcc tacagcatcc agggtgacgg tgccTctgta
     2281 cattcgccct tagtGtcgac ctgcagaagc ttagatctat taccctgtta tccctactcg
     2341 agttcatgtg cagctccatc agcaaaaggg gatgataagt ttatcaccac cgactatttg
     2401 caacagtgcc gttgatcgtg ctatgatcga ctgatgtcat cagcggtgga gtgcaatgtc
     2461 atgagggaag cggtgatcgc cgaagtatcg actcaactat cagaggtagt tggcgtcatc
     2521 gagcgccatc tcgaaccgac gttgctggcc gtacatttgt acggctccgc agtggatggc
     2581 ggcctgaagc cacacagtga tattgatttg ctggttacgg tgaccgtaag gcttgatgaa
     2641 acaacgcggc gagctttgat caacgacctt ttggaaactt cggcttcccc tggagagagc
     2701 gagattctcc gcgctgtaga agtcaccatt gttgtgcacg acgacatcat tccgtggcgt
     2761 tatccagcta agcgcgaact gcaatttgga gaatggcagc gcaatgacat tcttgcaggt
     2821 atcttcgagc cagccacgat cgacattgat ctggctatct tgctgacaaa agcaagagaa
     2881 catagcgttg ccttggtagg tccagcggcg gaggaactct ttgatccggt tcctgaacag
     2941 gatctatttg aggcgctaaa tgaaacctta acgctatgga actcgccgcc cgactgggct
     3001 ggcgatgagc gaaatgtagt gcttacgttg tcccgcattt ggtacagcgc agtaaccggc
     3061 aaaatcgcgc cgaaggatgt cgctgccgac tgggcaatgg agcgcctgcc ggcccagtat
     3121 cagcccgtca tacttgaagc tagacaggct tatcttggac aagaagaaga tcgcttggcc
     3181 tcgcgcgcag atcagttgga agaatttgtc cactacgtga aaggcgagat caccaaggta
     3241 gtcggcaaat aagatgccgc tcgccagtcg attggctgag ctcatgaagt tcctattccg
     3301 aagttccgcg aacgcgtaaa ggatctaggt gaagatcctt tttgat
//
