# Supplementary material for: A standard for near-scarless plasmid construction using reusable DNA parts
Source: Nat Commun. 2019 Jul 23;10:3294. doi: 10.1038/s41467-019-11263-0 (PMC6650416; doi:10.1038/s41467-019-11263-0)
Supplement: Supplementary file 15 — Source Data [file 41467_2019_11263_MOESM15_ESM.zip › A6.gb]

LOCUS       A6          3346 bp ds-DNA     circular     29-AUG-2018
DEFINITION  .
FEATURES             Location/Qualifiers
     misc_feature    1155..1155
                     /label="SE"
                     /ApEinfo_revcolor=#75c6a9
                     /ApEinfo_fwdcolor=#75c6a9
     misc_feature    2054..2074
                     /label="N31"
                     /ApEinfo_revcolor=#d59687
                     /ApEinfo_fwdcolor=#d59687
     misc_feature    54..943
                     /label="f2"
                     /ApEinfo_revcolor=#f8d3a9
                     /ApEinfo_fwdcolor=#f8d3a9
     misc_feature    1136..1151
                     /label="SE-assembly"
                     /ApEinfo_revcolor=#85dae9
                     /ApEinfo_fwdcolor=#85dae9
     CDS             107..695
                     /label="pMB1"
                     /ApEinfo_revcolor=#b7e6d7
                     /ApEinfo_fwdcolor=#b7e6d7
     misc_feature    1300..1342
                     /label="RBS1"
                     /ApEinfo_revcolor=#ffef86
                     /ApEinfo_fwdcolor=#ffef86
     terminator      2078..2205
                     /label="T7\terminator"
                     /ApEinfo_revcolor=#ff9ccd
                     /ApEinfo_fwdcolor=#ff9ccd
     misc_feature    1190..1235
                     /label="PthrC3 mutation f"
                     /ApEinfo_revcolor=#ff9ccd
                     /ApEinfo_fwdcolor=#ff9ccd
     misc_feature    complement(944..962)
                     /label="N22"
                     /ApEinfo_revcolor=#ffef86
                     /ApEinfo_fwdcolor=#ffef86
     gene            1153..1218
                     /label="thrL -open leader peptide"
                     /ApEinfo_revcolor=#d6b295
                     /ApEinfo_fwdcolor=#d6b295
     misc_feature    1205..1206
                     /label="MM"
                     /ApEinfo_revcolor=#c6c9d1
                     /ApEinfo_fwdcolor=#c6c9d1
     CDS             complement(2415..3207)
                     /label="aadA"
                     /ApEinfo_revcolor=#ff9ccd
                     /ApEinfo_fwdcolor=#ff9ccd
     misc_feature    1237..1250
                     /label="stem2"
                     /ApEinfo_revcolor=#c6c9d1
                     /ApEinfo_fwdcolor=#c6c9d1
     misc_feature    complement(2276..2294)
                     /label="N36"
                     /ApEinfo_revcolor=#85dae9
                     /ApEinfo_fwdcolor=#85dae9
     misc_feature    complement(join(2295..3346,1..27))
                     /label="f1"
                     /ApEinfo_revcolor=#d6b295
                     /ApEinfo_fwdcolor=#d6b295
     misc_feature    1237..1273
                     /label="Rho Independed Terminator"
                     /ApEinfo_revcolor=#c7b0e3
                     /ApEinfo_fwdcolor=#c7b0e3
     misc_feature    1217..1218
                     /label="KW"
                     /ApEinfo_revcolor=#c6c9d1
                     /ApEinfo_fwdcolor=#c6c9d1
     CDS             1343..2053
                     /label="pure\eGFP"
                     /ApEinfo_revcolor=#9eafd2
                     /ApEinfo_fwdcolor=#9eafd2
     misc_feature    1257..1270
                     /label="stem2 rc"
                     /ApEinfo_revcolor=#f58a5e
                     /ApEinfo_fwdcolor=#f58a5e
     misc_feature    1207..1216
                     /label="stem1"
                     /ApEinfo_revcolor=#c6c9d1
                     /ApEinfo_fwdcolor=#c6c9d1
     misc_feature    1242..1251
                     /label="stem1rc"
                     /ApEinfo_revcolor=#d6b295
                     /ApEinfo_fwdcolor=#d6b295
     CDS             1153..1218
                     /label="thrL CDS"
                     /ApEinfo_revcolor=#75c6a9
                     /ApEinfo_fwdcolor=#75c6a9
     misc_feature    964..1134
                     /label="PthrC"
                     /ApEinfo_revcolor=#f8d3a9
                     /ApEinfo_fwdcolor=#f8d3a9
     misc_feature    complement(28..53)
                     /label="ICeuI barcode"
                     /ApEinfo_revcolor=#ff9ccd
                     /ApEinfo_fwdcolor=#ff9ccd
     misc_feature    1134..1134
                     /label="SE"
                     /ApEinfo_revcolor=#75c6a9
                     /ApEinfo_fwdcolor=#75c6a9
ORIGIN
        1 aatagatcta agcttctgca ggtcgaCttc gctaccttag gaccgttata gttGagtttt
       61 cgttccactg agcgtcagac cccgtagaaa agatcaaagg atcttcttga gatccttttt
      121 ttctgcgcgt aatctgctgc ttgcaaacaa aaaaaccacc gctaccagcg gtggtttgtt
      181 tgccggatca agagctacca actctttttc cgaaggtaac tggcttcagc agagcgcaga
      241 taccaaatac tgtccttcta gtgtagccgt agttaggcca ccacttcaag aactctgtag
      301 caccgcctac atacctcgct ctgctaatcc tgttaccagt ggctgctgcc agtggcgata
      361 agtcgtgtct taccgggttg gactcaagac gatagttacc ggataaggcg cagcggtcgg
      421 gctgaacggg gggttcgtgc acacagccca gcttggagcg aacgacctac accgaactga
      481 gatacctaca gcgtgagcta tgagaaagcg ccacgcttcc cgaagggaga aaggcggaca
      541 ggtatccggt aagcggcagg gtcggaacag gagagcgcac gagggagctt ccagggggaa
      601 acgcctggta tctttatagt cctgtcgggt ttcgccacct ctgacttgag cgtcgatttt
      661 tgtgatgctc gtcagggggg cggagcctat ggaaaaacgc cagcaacgcg gcctttttac
      721 ggttcctggc cttttgctgg ccttttgctc acatgttctt tcctgcgtta tcccctgatt
      781 ctgtggataa ccgtattacc gcctttgagt gagctgatac cgctcgccgc agccgaacga
      841 ccgagcgcag cgagtcagtg agcgaggaag cggaagagcg cctgatgcgg tattttctcc
      901 ttacgcatct gtgcggtatt tcacaccgca tatgctggat ccTccgtggc tatgttgtgt
      961 gaGagctttt cattctgact gcaacgggca atatgtctct gtgtggatta aaaaaagagt
     1021 gtctgatagc agcttctgaa ctggttacct gccgtgagta aattaaaatt ttattgactt
     1081 aggtcactaa atactttaac caatataggc atagcgcaca gacagataaa aattacagag
     1141 tacacaacat ccnnnnnnnn nnnnnnnnnn nnnnnnnnnn nnnnnnnnnn nnnnnnnnnn
     1201 nnnnnnnnnn nnnnntgacg cgtacaggaa acacagaaaa aagcccgcac ctgacagtgc
     1261 gggctttttt tttcgaccaa aggtaacgag gtaacaacct agaaataatt ttgtttaact
     1321 ttaagaagga gatatacata tgagcaaggg cgaggagctg ttcaccgggg tggtgcccat
     1381 cctggtcgag ctggacggcg acgtaaacgg ccacaagttc agcgtgtccg gcgagggcga
     1441 gggcgatgcc acctacggca agctgaccct gaagttcatc tgcaccaccg gcaagctgcc
     1501 cgtgccctgg cccaccctcg tgaccaccct gacctacggc gtgcagtgct tcagccgcta
     1561 ccccgaccac atgaagcagc acgacttctt caagtccgcc atgcccgaag gctacgtcca
     1621 ggagcgcacc atcttcttca aggacgacgg caactacaag acccgcgccg aggtgaagtt
     1681 cgagggcgac accctggtga accgcatcga gctgaagggc atcgacttca aggaggacgg
     1741 caacatcctg gggcacaagc tggagtacaa ctacaacagc cacaacgtct atatcatggc
     1801 cgacaagcag aagaacggca tcaaggtgaa cttcaagatc cgccacaaca tcgaggacgg
     1861 cagcgtgcag ctcgccgacc actaccagca gaacaccccc atcggcgacg gccccgtgct
     1921 gctgcccgac aaccactacc tgagcaccca gtccgccctg agcaaagacc ccaacgagaa
     1981 gcgcgatcac atggtcctgc tggagttcgt gaccgccgcc gggatcactc tcggcatgga
     2041 cgagctgtac aagTgatggg ctgaagggtt taaGggctgc taacaaagcc cgaaaggaag
     2101 ctgagttggc tgctgccacc gctgagcaat aactagcata accccttggg gcctctaaac
     2161 gggtcttgag gggttttttg ctgaaaggag gaactatatc cggatatccc gcaagaggcc
     2221 cggcagtacc ggcataacca agcctatgcc tacagcatcc agggtgacgg tgccTctgta
     2281 cattcgccct tagtAcgtta agggattttg gtcatgagat tatcaaaaag gatcttcacc
     2341 tagatccttt acgcgttcgc ggaacttcgg aataggaact tcatgagctc agccaatcga
     2401 ctggcgagcg gcatcttatt tgccgactac cttggtgatc tcgcctttca cgtagtggac
     2461 aaattcttcc aactgatctg cgcgcgaggc caagcgatct tcttcttgtc caagataagc
     2521 ctgtctagct tcaagtatga cgggctgata ctgggccggc aggcgctcca ttgcccagtc
     2581 ggcagcgaca tccttcggcg cgattttgcc ggttactgcg ctgtaccaaa tgcgggacaa
     2641 cgtaagcact acatttcgct catcgccagc ccagtcgggc ggcgagttcc atagcgttaa
     2701 ggtttcattt agcgcctcaa atagatcctg ttcaggaacc ggatcaaaga gttcctccgc
     2761 cgctggacct accaaggcaa cgctatgttc tcttgctttt gtcagcaaga tagccagatc
     2821 aatgtcgatc gtggctggct cgaagatacc tgcaagaatg tcattgcgct gccattctcc
     2881 aaattgcagt tcgcgcttag ctggataacg ccacggaatg atgtcgtcgt gcacaacaat
     2941 ggtgacttct acagcgcgga gaatctcgct ctctccaggg gaagccgaag tttccaaaag
     3001 gtcgttgatc aaagctcgcc gcgttgtttc atcaagcctt acggtcaccg taaccagcaa
     3061 atcaatatca ctgtgtggct tcaggccgcc atccactgcg gagccgtaca aatgtacggc
     3121 cagcaacgtc ggttcgagat ggcgctcgat gacgccaact acctctgata gttgagtcga
     3181 tacttcggcg atcaccgctt ccctcatgac attgcactcc accgctgatg acatcagtcg
     3241 atcatagcac gatcaacggc actgttgcaa atagtcggtg gtgataaact tatcatcccc
     3301 ttttgctgat ggagctgcac atgaactcga gtagggataa cagggt
//
