# Supplementary material for: A standard for near-scarless plasmid construction using reusable DNA parts
Source: Nat Commun. 2019 Jul 23;10:3294. doi: 10.1038/s41467-019-11263-0 (PMC6650416; doi:10.1038/s41467-019-11263-0)
Supplement: Supplementary file 15 — Source Data [file 41467_2019_11263_MOESM15_ESM.zip › A7.gb]

LOCUS       A7          3346 bp ds-DNA     circular     29-AUG-2018
DEFINITION  .
FEATURES             Location/Qualifiers
     misc_feature    complement(944..962)
                     /label="N22"
                     /ApEinfo_revcolor=#ffef86
                     /ApEinfo_fwdcolor=#ffef86
     CDS             1153..1218
                     /label="thrL CDS"
                     /ApEinfo_revcolor=#75c6a9
                     /ApEinfo_fwdcolor=#75c6a9
     misc_feature    complement(54..943)
                     /label="f2"
                     /ApEinfo_revcolor=#f8d3a9
                     /ApEinfo_fwdcolor=#f8d3a9
     misc_feature    1190..1235
                     /label="PthrC3 mutation f"
                     /ApEinfo_revcolor=#ff9ccd
                     /ApEinfo_fwdcolor=#ff9ccd
     CDS             1343..2053
                     /label="pure\eGFP"
                     /ApEinfo_revcolor=#9eafd2
                     /ApEinfo_fwdcolor=#9eafd2
     misc_feature    964..1134
                     /label="PthrC"
                     /ApEinfo_revcolor=#f8d3a9
                     /ApEinfo_fwdcolor=#f8d3a9
     gene            1153..1218
                     /label="thrL -open leader peptide"
                     /ApEinfo_revcolor=#d6b295
                     /ApEinfo_fwdcolor=#d6b295
     misc_feature    1237..1250
                     /label="stem2"
                     /ApEinfo_revcolor=#c6c9d1
                     /ApEinfo_fwdcolor=#c6c9d1
     misc_feature    complement(28..53)
                     /label="ICeuI barcode"
                     /ApEinfo_revcolor=#ff9ccd
                     /ApEinfo_fwdcolor=#ff9ccd
     misc_feature    1237..1273
                     /label="Rho Independed Terminator"
                     /ApEinfo_revcolor=#c7b0e3
                     /ApEinfo_fwdcolor=#c7b0e3
     misc_feature    1205..1206
                     /label="MM"
                     /ApEinfo_revcolor=#c6c9d1
                     /ApEinfo_fwdcolor=#c6c9d1
     misc_feature    1155..1155
                     /label="SE"
                     /ApEinfo_revcolor=#75c6a9
                     /ApEinfo_fwdcolor=#75c6a9
     misc_feature    1207..1216
                     /label="stem1"
                     /ApEinfo_revcolor=#c6c9d1
                     /ApEinfo_fwdcolor=#c6c9d1
     misc_feature    1217..1218
                     /label="KW"
                     /ApEinfo_revcolor=#c6c9d1
                     /ApEinfo_fwdcolor=#c6c9d1
     misc_feature    2054..2074
                     /label="N31"
                     /ApEinfo_revcolor=#d59687
                     /ApEinfo_fwdcolor=#d59687
     misc_feature    1134..1134
                     /label="SE"
                     /ApEinfo_revcolor=#75c6a9
                     /ApEinfo_fwdcolor=#75c6a9
     CDS             complement(302..890)
                     /label="pMB1"
                     /ApEinfo_revcolor=#b7e6d7
                     /ApEinfo_fwdcolor=#b7e6d7
     misc_feature    1257..1270
                     /label="stem2 rc"
                     /ApEinfo_revcolor=#f58a5e
                     /ApEinfo_fwdcolor=#f58a5e
     misc_feature    complement(2276..2294)
                     /label="N36"
                     /ApEinfo_revcolor=#85dae9
                     /ApEinfo_fwdcolor=#85dae9
     misc_feature    1136..1151
                     /label="SE-assembly"
                     /ApEinfo_revcolor=#85dae9
                     /ApEinfo_fwdcolor=#85dae9
     CDS             2461..3253
                     /label="aadA"
                     /ApEinfo_revcolor=#ff9ccd
                     /ApEinfo_fwdcolor=#ff9ccd
     misc_feature    1242..1251
                     /label="stem1rc"
                     /ApEinfo_revcolor=#d6b295
                     /ApEinfo_fwdcolor=#d6b295
     terminator      2078..2205
                     /label="T7\terminator"
                     /ApEinfo_revcolor=#ff9ccd
                     /ApEinfo_fwdcolor=#ff9ccd
     misc_feature    join(2295..3346,1..27)
                     /label="f1"
                     /ApEinfo_revcolor=#d6b295
                     /ApEinfo_fwdcolor=#d6b295
     misc_feature    1300..1342
                     /label="RBS1"
                     /ApEinfo_revcolor=#ffef86
                     /ApEinfo_fwdcolor=#ffef86
ORIGIN
        1 aatctcatga ccaaaatccc ttaacgTttc gctaccttag gaccgttata gttAggatcc
       61 agcatatgcg gtgtgaaata ccgcacagat gcgtaaggag aaaataccgc atcaggcgct
      121 cttccgcttc ctcgctcact gactcgctgc gctcggtcgt tcggctgcgg cgagcggtat
      181 cagctcactc aaaggcggta atacggttat ccacagaatc aggggataac gcaggaaaga
      241 acatgtgagc aaaaggccag caaaaggcca ggaaccgtaa aaaggccgcg ttgctggcgt
      301 ttttccatag gctccgcccc cctgacgagc atcacaaaaa tcgacgctca agtcagaggt
      361 ggcgaaaccc gacaggacta taaagatacc aggcgtttcc ccctggaagc tccctcgtgc
      421 gctctcctgt tccgaccctg ccgcttaccg gatacctgtc cgcctttctc ccttcgggaa
      481 gcgtggcgct ttctcatagc tcacgctgta ggtatctcag ttcggtgtag gtcgttcgct
      541 ccaagctggg ctgtgtgcac gaaccccccg ttcagcccga ccgctgcgcc ttatccggta
      601 actatcgtct tgagtccaac ccggtaagac acgacttatc gccactggca gcagccactg
      661 gtaacaggat tagcagagcg aggtatgtag gcggtgctac agagttcttg aagtggtggc
      721 ctaactacgg ctacactaga aggacagtat ttggtatctg cgctctgctg aagccagtta
      781 ccttcggaaa aagagttggt agctcttgat ccggcaaaca aaccaccgct ggtagcggtg
      841 gtttttttgt ttgcaagcag cagattacgc gcagaaaaaa aggatctcaa gaagatcctt
      901 tgatcttttc tacggggtct gacgctcagt ggaacgaaaa ctCccgtggc tatgttgtgt
      961 gaGagctttt cattctgact gcaacgggca atatgtctct gtgtggatta aaaaaagagt
     1021 gtctgatagc agcttctgaa ctggttacct gccgtgagta aattaaaatt ttattgactt
     1081 aggtcactaa atactttaac caatataggc atagcgcaca gacagataaa aattacagag
     1141 tacacaacat ccnnnnnnnn nnnnnnnnnn nnnnnnnnnn nnnnnnnnnn nnnnnnnnnn
     1201 nnnnnnnnnn nnnnntgacg cgtacaggaa acacagaaaa aagcccgcac ctgacagtgc
     1261 gggctttttt tttcgaccaa aggtaacgag gtaacaacct agaaataatt ttgtttaact
     1321 ttaagaagga gatatacata tgagcaaggg cgaggagctg ttcaccgggg tggtgcccat
     1381 cctggtcgag ctggacggcg acgtaaacgg ccacaagttc agcgtgtccg gcgagggcga
     1441 gggcgatgcc acctacggca agctgaccct gaagttcatc tgcaccaccg gcaagctgcc
     1501 cgtgccctgg cccaccctcg tgaccaccct gacctacggc gtgcagtgct tcagccgcta
     1561 ccccgaccac atgaagcagc acgacttctt caagtccgcc atgcccgaag gctacgtcca
     1621 ggagcgcacc atcttcttca aggacgacgg caactacaag acccgcgccg aggtgaagtt
     1681 cgagggcgac accctggtga accgcatcga gctgaagggc atcgacttca aggaggacgg
     1741 caacatcctg gggcacaagc tggagtacaa ctacaacagc cacaacgtct atatcatggc
     1801 cgacaagcag aagaacggca tcaaggtgaa cttcaagatc cgccacaaca tcgaggacgg
     1861 cagcgtgcag ctcgccgacc actaccagca gaacaccccc atcggcgacg gccccgtgct
     1921 gctgcccgac aaccactacc tgagcaccca gtccgccctg agcaaagacc ccaacgagaa
     1981 gcgcgatcac atggtcctgc tggagttcgt gaccgccgcc gggatcactc tcggcatgga
     2041 cgagctgtac aagTgatggg ctgaagggtt taaGggctgc taacaaagcc cgaaaggaag
     2101 ctgagttggc tgctgccacc gctgagcaat aactagcata accccttggg gcctctaaac
     2161 gggtcttgag gggttttttg ctgaaaggag gaactatatc cggatatccc gcaagaggcc
     2221 cggcagtacc ggcataacca agcctatgcc tacagcatcc agggtgacgg tgccTctgta
     2281 cattcgccct tagtGtcgac ctgcagaagc ttagatctat taccctgtta tccctactcg
     2341 agttcatgtg cagctccatc agcaaaaggg gatgataagt ttatcaccac cgactatttg
     2401 caacagtgcc gttgatcgtg ctatgatcga ctgatgtcat cagcggtgga gtgcaatgtc
     2461 atgagggaag cggtgatcgc cgaagtatcg actcaactat cagaggtagt tggcgtcatc
     2521 gagcgccatc tcgaaccgac gttgctggcc gtacatttgt acggctccgc agtggatggc
     2581 ggcctgaagc cacacagtga tattgatttg ctggttacgg tgaccgtaag gcttgatgaa
     2641 acaacgcggc gagctttgat caacgacctt ttggaaactt cggcttcccc tggagagagc
     2701 gagattctcc gcgctgtaga agtcaccatt gttgtgcacg acgacatcat tccgtggcgt
     2761 tatccagcta agcgcgaact gcaatttgga gaatggcagc gcaatgacat tcttgcaggt
     2821 atcttcgagc cagccacgat cgacattgat ctggctatct tgctgacaaa agcaagagaa
     2881 catagcgttg ccttggtagg tccagcggcg gaggaactct ttgatccggt tcctgaacag
     2941 gatctatttg aggcgctaaa tgaaacctta acgctatgga actcgccgcc cgactgggct
     3001 ggcgatgagc gaaatgtagt gcttacgttg tcccgcattt ggtacagcgc agtaaccggc
     3061 aaaatcgcgc cgaaggatgt cgctgccgac tgggcaatgg agcgcctgcc ggcccagtat
     3121 cagcccgtca tacttgaagc tagacaggct tatcttggac aagaagaaga tcgcttggcc
     3181 tcgcgcgcag atcagttgga agaatttgtc cactacgtga aaggcgagat caccaaggta
     3241 gtcggcaaat aagatgccgc tcgccagtcg attggctgag ctcatgaagt tcctattccg
     3301 aagttccgcg aacgcgtaaa ggatctaggt gaagatcctt tttgat
//
