# Supplementary material for: A standard for near-scarless plasmid construction using reusable DNA parts
Source: Nat Commun. 2019 Jul 23;10:3294. doi: 10.1038/s41467-019-11263-0 (PMC6650416; doi:10.1038/s41467-019-11263-0)
Supplement: Supplementary file 15 — Source Data [file 41467_2019_11263_MOESM15_ESM.zip › A8.gb]

LOCUS       A8        3346 bp ds-DNA     circular     29-AUG-2018
DEFINITION  .
FEATURES             Location/Qualifiers
     CDS             1343..2053
                     /label="pure\eGFP"
                     /ApEinfo_revcolor=#9eafd2
                     /ApEinfo_fwdcolor=#9eafd2
     misc_feature    1237..1250
                     /label="stem2"
                     /ApEinfo_revcolor=#c6c9d1
                     /ApEinfo_fwdcolor=#c6c9d1
     misc_feature    1237..1273
                     /label="Rho Independed Terminator"
                     /ApEinfo_revcolor=#c7b0e3
                     /ApEinfo_fwdcolor=#c7b0e3
     gene            1153..1218
                     /label="thrL -open leader peptide"
                     /ApEinfo_revcolor=#d6b295
                     /ApEinfo_fwdcolor=#d6b295
     misc_feature    complement(join(2295..3346,1..27))
                     /label="f1"
                     /ApEinfo_revcolor=#d6b295
                     /ApEinfo_fwdcolor=#d6b295
     terminator      2078..2205
                     /label="T7\terminator"
                     /ApEinfo_revcolor=#ff9ccd
                     /ApEinfo_fwdcolor=#ff9ccd
     misc_feature    1217..1218
                     /label="KW"
                     /ApEinfo_revcolor=#c6c9d1
                     /ApEinfo_fwdcolor=#c6c9d1
     misc_feature    1136..1151
                     /label="SE-assembly"
                     /ApEinfo_revcolor=#85dae9
                     /ApEinfo_fwdcolor=#85dae9
     misc_feature    complement(2276..2294)
                     /label="N36"
                     /ApEinfo_revcolor=#85dae9
                     /ApEinfo_fwdcolor=#85dae9
     misc_feature    1134..1134
                     /label="SE"
                     /ApEinfo_revcolor=#75c6a9
                     /ApEinfo_fwdcolor=#75c6a9
     CDS             complement(302..890)
                     /label="pMB1"
                     /ApEinfo_revcolor=#b7e6d7
                     /ApEinfo_fwdcolor=#b7e6d7
     misc_feature    1242..1251
                     /label="stem1rc"
                     /ApEinfo_revcolor=#d6b295
                     /ApEinfo_fwdcolor=#d6b295
     misc_feature    1300..1342
                     /label="RBS1"
                     /ApEinfo_revcolor=#ffef86
                     /ApEinfo_fwdcolor=#ffef86
     misc_feature    1257..1270
                     /label="stem2 rc"
                     /ApEinfo_revcolor=#f58a5e
                     /ApEinfo_fwdcolor=#f58a5e
     misc_feature    complement(28..53)
                     /label="ICeuI barcode"
                     /ApEinfo_revcolor=#ff9ccd
                     /ApEinfo_fwdcolor=#ff9ccd
     misc_feature    1155..1155
                     /label="SE"
                     /ApEinfo_revcolor=#75c6a9
                     /ApEinfo_fwdcolor=#75c6a9
     misc_feature    complement(944..962)
                     /label="N22"
                     /ApEinfo_revcolor=#ffef86
                     /ApEinfo_fwdcolor=#ffef86
     CDS             1153..1218
                     /label="thrL CDS"
                     /ApEinfo_revcolor=#75c6a9
                     /ApEinfo_fwdcolor=#75c6a9
     misc_feature    2054..2074
                     /label="N31"
                     /ApEinfo_revcolor=#d59687
                     /ApEinfo_fwdcolor=#d59687
     misc_feature    964..1134
                     /label="PthrC"
                     /ApEinfo_revcolor=#f8d3a9
                     /ApEinfo_fwdcolor=#f8d3a9
     misc_feature    complement(54..943)
                     /label="f2"
                     /ApEinfo_revcolor=#f8d3a9
                     /ApEinfo_fwdcolor=#f8d3a9
     CDS             complement(2415..3207)
                     /label="aadA"
                     /ApEinfo_revcolor=#ff9ccd
                     /ApEinfo_fwdcolor=#ff9ccd
     misc_feature    1190..1235
                     /label="PthrC3 mutation f"
                     /ApEinfo_revcolor=#ff9ccd
                     /ApEinfo_fwdcolor=#ff9ccd
     misc_feature    1205..1206
                     /label="MM"
                     /ApEinfo_revcolor=#c6c9d1
                     /ApEinfo_fwdcolor=#c6c9d1
     misc_feature    1207..1216
                     /label="stem1"
                     /ApEinfo_revcolor=#c6c9d1
                     /ApEinfo_fwdcolor=#c6c9d1
ORIGIN
        1 aatagatcta agcttctgca ggtcgaCttc gctaccttag gaccgttata gttAggatcc
       61 agcatatgcg gtgtgaaata ccgcacagat gcgtaaggag aaaataccgc atcaggcgct
      121 cttccgcttc ctcgctcact gactcgctgc gctcggtcgt tcggctgcgg cgagcggtat
      181 cagctcactc aaaggcggta atacggttat ccacagaatc aggggataac gcaggaaaga
      241 acatgtgagc aaaaggccag caaaaggcca ggaaccgtaa aaaggccgcg ttgctggcgt
      301 ttttccatag gctccgcccc cctgacgagc atcacaaaaa tcgacgctca agtcagaggt
      361 ggcgaaaccc gacaggacta taaagatacc aggcgtttcc ccctggaagc tccctcgtgc
      421 gctctcctgt tccgaccctg ccgcttaccg gatacctgtc cgcctttctc ccttcgggaa
      481 gcgtggcgct ttctcatagc tcacgctgta ggtatctcag ttcggtgtag gtcgttcgct
      541 ccaagctggg ctgtgtgcac gaaccccccg ttcagcccga ccgctgcgcc ttatccggta
      601 actatcgtct tgagtccaac ccggtaagac acgacttatc gccactggca gcagccactg
      661 gtaacaggat tagcagagcg aggtatgtag gcggtgctac agagttcttg aagtggtggc
      721 ctaactacgg ctacactaga aggacagtat ttggtatctg cgctctgctg aagccagtta
      781 ccttcggaaa aagagttggt agctcttgat ccggcaaaca aaccaccgct ggtagcggtg
      841 gtttttttgt ttgcaagcag cagattacgc gcagaaaaaa aggatctcaa gaagatcctt
      901 tgatcttttc tacggggtct gacgctcagt ggaacgaaaa ctCccgtggc tatgttgtgt
      961 gaGagctttt cattctgact gcaacgggca atatgtctct gtgtggatta aaaaaagagt
     1021 gtctgatagc agcttctgaa ctggttacct gccgtgagta aattaaaatt ttattgactt
     1081 aggtcactaa atactttaac caatataggc atagcgcaca gacagataaa aattacagag
     1141 tacacaacat ccnnnnnnnn nnnnnnnnnn nnnnnnnnnn nnnnnnnnnn nnnnnnnnnn
     1201 nnnnnnnnnn nnnnntgacg cgtacaggaa acacagaaaa aagcccgcac ctgacagtgc
     1261 gggctttttt tttcgaccaa aggtaacgag gtaacaacct agaaataatt ttgtttaact
     1321 ttaagaagga gatatacata tgagcaaggg cgaggagctg ttcaccgggg tggtgcccat
     1381 cctggtcgag ctggacggcg acgtaaacgg ccacaagttc agcgtgtccg gcgagggcga
     1441 gggcgatgcc acctacggca agctgaccct gaagttcatc tgcaccaccg gcaagctgcc
     1501 cgtgccctgg cccaccctcg tgaccaccct gacctacggc gtgcagtgct tcagccgcta
     1561 ccccgaccac atgaagcagc acgacttctt caagtccgcc atgcccgaag gctacgtcca
     1621 ggagcgcacc atcttcttca aggacgacgg caactacaag acccgcgccg aggtgaagtt
     1681 cgagggcgac accctggtga accgcatcga gctgaagggc atcgacttca aggaggacgg
     1741 caacatcctg gggcacaagc tggagtacaa ctacaacagc cacaacgtct atatcatggc
     1801 cgacaagcag aagaacggca tcaaggtgaa cttcaagatc cgccacaaca tcgaggacgg
     1861 cagcgtgcag ctcgccgacc actaccagca gaacaccccc atcggcgacg gccccgtgct
     1921 gctgcccgac aaccactacc tgagcaccca gtccgccctg agcaaagacc ccaacgagaa
     1981 gcgcgatcac atggtcctgc tggagttcgt gaccgccgcc gggatcactc tcggcatgga
     2041 cgagctgtac aagTgatggg ctgaagggtt taaGggctgc taacaaagcc cgaaaggaag
     2101 ctgagttggc tgctgccacc gctgagcaat aactagcata accccttggg gcctctaaac
     2161 gggtcttgag gggttttttg ctgaaaggag gaactatatc cggatatccc gcaagaggcc
     2221 cggcagtacc ggcataacca agcctatgcc tacagcatcc agggtgacgg tgccTctgta
     2281 cattcgccct tagtAcgtta agggattttg gtcatgagat tatcaaaaag gatcttcacc
     2341 tagatccttt acgcgttcgc ggaacttcgg aataggaact tcatgagctc agccaatcga
     2401 ctggcgagcg gcatcttatt tgccgactac cttggtgatc tcgcctttca cgtagtggac
     2461 aaattcttcc aactgatctg cgcgcgaggc caagcgatct tcttcttgtc caagataagc
     2521 ctgtctagct tcaagtatga cgggctgata ctgggccggc aggcgctcca ttgcccagtc
     2581 ggcagcgaca tccttcggcg cgattttgcc ggttactgcg ctgtaccaaa tgcgggacaa
     2641 cgtaagcact acatttcgct catcgccagc ccagtcgggc ggcgagttcc atagcgttaa
     2701 ggtttcattt agcgcctcaa atagatcctg ttcaggaacc ggatcaaaga gttcctccgc
     2761 cgctggacct accaaggcaa cgctatgttc tcttgctttt gtcagcaaga tagccagatc
     2821 aatgtcgatc gtggctggct cgaagatacc tgcaagaatg tcattgcgct gccattctcc
     2881 aaattgcagt tcgcgcttag ctggataacg ccacggaatg atgtcgtcgt gcacaacaat
     2941 ggtgacttct acagcgcgga gaatctcgct ctctccaggg gaagccgaag tttccaaaag
     3001 gtcgttgatc aaagctcgcc gcgttgtttc atcaagcctt acggtcaccg taaccagcaa
     3061 atcaatatca ctgtgtggct tcaggccgcc atccactgcg gagccgtaca aatgtacggc
     3121 cagcaacgtc ggttcgagat ggcgctcgat gacgccaact acctctgata gttgagtcga
     3181 tacttcggcg atcaccgctt ccctcatgac attgcactcc accgctgatg acatcagtcg
     3241 atcatagcac gatcaacggc actgttgcaa atagtcggtg gtgataaact tatcatcccc
     3301 ttttgctgat ggagctgcac atgaactcga gtagggataa cagggt
//
