# Supplementary material for: A standard for near-scarless plasmid construction using reusable DNA parts
Source: Nat Commun. 2019 Jul 23;10:3294. doi: 10.1038/s41467-019-11263-0 (PMC6650416; doi:10.1038/s41467-019-11263-0)
Supplement: Supplementary file 15 — Source Data [file 41467_2019_11263_MOESM15_ESM.zip › L1-S25.gb]

LOCUS       L1-S25                 12765 bp ds-DNA     circular     05-JUN-2019
DEFINITION  .
FEATURES             Location/Qualifiers
     misc_feature    3116..3137
                     /label="ppsA_library_r"
                     /ApEinfo_revcolor=#b7e6d7
                     /ApEinfo_fwdcolor=#b7e6d7
     CDS             2889..5261
                     /label="ppsA "
                     /ApEinfo_revcolor=#9eafd2
                     /ApEinfo_fwdcolor=#9eafd2
     misc_feature    12524..12544
                     /label="N31"
                     /ApEinfo_revcolor=#f58a5e
                     /ApEinfo_fwdcolor=#f58a5e
     misc_feature    11909..11911
                     /label="Asp146-Asn"
                     /ApEinfo_revcolor=#d59687
                     /ApEinfo_fwdcolor=#d59687
     terminator      8158..8285
                     /label="T7\terminator"
                     /ApEinfo_revcolor=#ff9ccd
                     /ApEinfo_fwdcolor=#ff9ccd
     misc_feature    5262..5299
                     /label="RBS4stop"
                     /ApEinfo_revcolor=#ffef86
                     /ApEinfo_fwdcolor=#ffef86
     misc_feature    10479..10481
                     /label="Met53-Ile"
                     /ApEinfo_revcolor=#ffef86
                     /ApEinfo_fwdcolor=#ffef86
     misc_feature    8355..8381
                     /label="threeUTR1"
                     /ApEinfo_revcolor=#b1ff67
                     /ApEinfo_fwdcolor=#b1ff67
     misc_feature    2783..2819
                     /label="Rho Independed Terminator"
                     /ApEinfo_revcolor=#c7b0e3
                     /ApEinfo_fwdcolor=#c7b0e3
     misc_feature    8382..8552
                     /label="PthrC"
                     /ApEinfo_revcolor=#f8d3a9
                     /ApEinfo_fwdcolor=#f8d3a9
     misc_feature    11442..11476
                     /label="RBS2stop"
                     /ApEinfo_revcolor=#84b0dc
                     /ApEinfo_fwdcolor=#84b0dc
     misc_feature    2314..2333
                     /label="p5_library_f"
                     /ApEinfo_revcolor=#d59687
                     /ApEinfo_fwdcolor=#d59687
     misc_feature    10288..10325
                     /label="RBS4stop"
                     /ApEinfo_revcolor=#ffef86
                     /ApEinfo_fwdcolor=#ffef86
     CDS             117..977
                     /label="Ampicillin\ORF"
                     /ApEinfo_revcolor=#d59687
                     /ApEinfo_fwdcolor=#d59687
     misc_feature    8718..8760
                     /label="RBS1"
                     /ApEinfo_revcolor=#f58a5e
                     /ApEinfo_fwdcolor=#f58a5e
     terminator      12548..12675
                     /label="T7\terminator"
                     /ApEinfo_revcolor=#ff9ccd
                     /ApEinfo_fwdcolor=#ff9ccd
     misc_feature    6148..8133
                     /label="tktA"
                     /ApEinfo_revcolor=#75c6a9
                     /ApEinfo_fwdcolor=#75c6a9
     misc_feature    8761..10287
                     /label="SeSam8_TAL"
                     /ApEinfo_revcolor=#75c6a9
                     /ApEinfo_fwdcolor=#75c6a9
     CDS             11477..12523
                     /label="aroG\mutant"
                     /ApEinfo_revcolor=#ffef86
                     /ApEinfo_fwdcolor=#ffef86
     misc_feature    11382..11384
                     /label="Ala354-Val"
                     /ApEinfo_revcolor=#b1ff67
                     /ApEinfo_fwdcolor=#b1ff67
     misc_feature    1084..1104
                     /label="N22"
                     /ApEinfo_revcolor=#9eafd2
                     /ApEinfo_fwdcolor=#9eafd2
     misc_feature    2478..2509
                     /label="fiveUTR1"
                     /ApEinfo_revcolor=#9eafd2
                     /ApEinfo_fwdcolor=#9eafd2
     misc_feature    8134..8154
                     /label="N31"
                     /ApEinfo_revcolor=#f58a5e
                     /ApEinfo_fwdcolor=#f58a5e
     misc_feature    118..137
                     /label="bla_library_r"
                     /ApEinfo_revcolor=#f8d3a9
                     /ApEinfo_fwdcolor=#f8d3a9
     misc_feature    12745..12765
                     /label="N36"
                     /ApEinfo_revcolor=#d59687
                     /ApEinfo_fwdcolor=#d59687
     CDS             8571..8636
                     /label="thrL CDS"
                     /ApEinfo_revcolor=#75c6a9
                     /ApEinfo_fwdcolor=#75c6a9
     CDS             10326..11441
                     /label="tyrA\mutant"
                     /ApEinfo_revcolor=#c6c9d1
                     /ApEinfo_fwdcolor=#c6c9d1
     gene            5300..6112
                     /label="aroE "
                     /ApEinfo_revcolor=#85dae9
                     /ApEinfo_fwdcolor=#85dae9
     misc_feature    8655..8691
                     /label="Rho Independed Terminator"
                     /ApEinfo_revcolor=#c7b0e3
                     /ApEinfo_fwdcolor=#c7b0e3
     misc_feature    2846..2888
                     /label="RBS1"
                     /ApEinfo_revcolor=#f58a5e
                     /ApEinfo_fwdcolor=#f58a5e
     CDS             2699..2764
                     /label="thrL CDS"
                     /ApEinfo_revcolor=#75c6a9
                     /ApEinfo_fwdcolor=#75c6a9
     misc_feature    10155..10175
                     /label="Sesam8_library_f"
                     /ApEinfo_revcolor=#9eafd2
                     /ApEinfo_fwdcolor=#9eafd2
     misc_feature    6113..6147
                     /label="RBS2stop"
                     /ApEinfo_revcolor=#84b0dc
                     /ApEinfo_fwdcolor=#84b0dc
     misc_feature    2510..2680
                     /label="PthrC"
                     /ApEinfo_revcolor=#f8d3a9
                     /ApEinfo_fwdcolor=#f8d3a9
     misc_feature    1322..2272
                     /label="repA/p5"
                     /ApEinfo_revcolor=#b1ff67
                     /ApEinfo_fwdcolor=#b1ff67
ORIGIN
        1 tttctacaaa ctcttttgtt tatttttcta aatacattca aatatgtatc cgctcatgag
       61 acaataaccc tgataaatgc ttcaataata ttgaaaaagg aagagtatga gtattcaaca
      121 tttccgtgtc gcccttattc ccttttttgc ggcattttgc cttcctgttt ttgctcaccc
      181 agaaacgctg gtgaaagtaa aagatgctga agatcagttg ggtgcacgag tgggttacat
      241 cgaactggat ctcaacagcg gtaagatcct tgagagtttt cgccccgaag aacgttttcc
      301 aatgatgagc acttttaaag ttctgctatg tggcgcggta ttatcccgtg ttgacgccgg
      361 gcaagagcaa ctcggtcgcc gcatacacta ttctcagaat gacttggttg agtactcacc
      421 agtcacagaa aagcatctta cggatggcat gacagtaaga gaattatgca gtgctgccat
      481 aaccatgagt gataacactg cggccaactt acttctgaca acgatcggag gaccgaagga
      541 gctaaccgct tttttgcaca acatggggga tcatgtaact cgccttgatc gttgggaacc
      601 ggagctgaat gaagccatac caaacgacga gcgtgacacc acgatgcctg tagcaatggc
      661 aacaacgttg cgcaaactat taactggcga actacttact ctagcttccc ggcaacaatt
      721 aatagactgg atggaggcgg ataaagttgc aggaccactt ctgcgctcgg cccttccggc
      781 tggctggttt attgctgata aatctggagc cggtgagcgt gggtctcgcg gtatcattgc
      841 agcactgggg ccagatggta agccctcccg tatcgtagtt atctacacga cggggagtca
      901 ggcaactatg gatgaacgaa atagacagat cgctgagata ggtgcctcac tgattaagca
      961 ttggtaactg tcagaccaag tttactcata tatactttag attgatttaa aacttcattt
     1021 ttaatttaaa aggatctagg tgaagatcct ttttgataat ctcatgacca aaatccctta
     1081 acgTtcacac aacatagcca cggGccgttt tcatctgtgc atatggacag ttttcccttt
     1141 gatatgtaac ggtgaacagt tgttctactt ttgtttgtta gtcttgatgc ttcactgata
     1201 gatacaagag ccataagaac ctcagatcct tccgtattta gccagtatgt tctctagtgt
     1261 ggttcgttgt ttttgcgtga gccatgagaa cgaaccattg agatcatact tactttgcat
     1321 gtcactcaaa aattttgcct caaaactggt gagctgaatt tttgcagtta aagcatcgtg
     1381 tagtgttttt cttagtccgt tatgtaggta ggaatctgat gtaatggttg ttggtatttt
     1441 gtcaccattc atttttatct ggttgttctc aagttcggtt acgagatcca tttgtctatc
     1501 tagttcaact tggaaaatca acgtatcagt cgggcggcct cgcttatcaa ccaccaattt
     1561 catattgctg taagtgttta aatctttact tattggtttc aaaacccatt ggttaagcct
     1621 tttaaactca tggtagttat tttcaagcat taacatgaac ttaaattcat caaggctaat
     1681 ctctatattt gccttgtgag ttttcttttg tgttagttct tttaataacc actcataaat
     1741 cctcatagag tatttgtttt caaaagactt aacatgttcc agattatatt ttatgaattt
     1801 ttttaactgg aaaagataag gcaatatctc ttcactaaaa actaattcta atttttcgct
     1861 tgagaacttg gcatagtttg tccactggaa aatctcaaag cctttaacca aaggattcct
     1921 gatttccaca gttctcgtca tcagctctct ggttgcttta gctaatacac cataagcatt
     1981 ttccctactg atgttcatca tctgagcgta ttggttataa gtgaacgata ccgtccgttc
     2041 tttccttgta gggttttcaa tcgtggggtt gagtagtgcc acacagcata aaattagctt
     2101 ggtttcatgc tccgttaagt catagcgact aatcgctagt tcatttgctt tgaaaacaac
     2161 taattcagac atacatctca attggtctag gtgattttaa tcactatacc aattgagatg
     2221 ggctagtcaa tgataattac tagtcctttt cctttgagtt gtgggtatct gtaaattctg
     2281 ctagaccttt gctggaaaac ttgtaaattc tgctagaccc tctgtaaatt ccgctagacc
     2341 tttgtgtgtt ttttttgttt atattcaagt ggttataatt tatagaataa agaaagaata
     2401 aaaaaagata aaaagaatag atcccagccc tgtgtataac tcactacttt agtcagttcc
     2461 gcagtattac aaaaggaTag caatctaatc taagttttct agaaaaatGa gcttttcatt
     2521 ctgactgcaa cgggcaatat gtctctgtgt ggattaaaaa aagagtgtct gatagcagct
     2581 tctgaactgg ttacctgccg tgagtaaatt aaaattttat tgacttaggt cactaaatac
     2641 tttaaccaat ataggcatag cgcacagaca gataaaaatt acagagtaca caacatccnn
     2701 nnnnnnnnnn nnnnnnnnnn nnnnnnnnnn nnnnnnnnnn nnnnnnnnnn nnnnnnnnnn
     2761 ntgacgcgta caggaaacac agaaaaaagc ccgcacctga cagtgcgggc tttttttttc
     2821 gaccaaaggt aacgaggtaa caacctagaa ataattttgt ttaactttaa gaaggagata
     2881 tacatatgtc caacaatggc tcgtcaccgc tggtgctttg gtataaccaa ctcggcatga
     2941 atgatgtaga cagggttggg ggcaaaaatg cctccctggg tgaaatgatt actaatcttt
     3001 ccggaatggg tgtttccgtt ccgaatggtt tcgccacaac cgccgacgcg tttaaccagt
     3061 ttctggacca aagcggcgta aaccagcgca tttatgaact gctggataaa acggatattg
     3121 acgatgttac tcagcttgcg aaagcgggcg cgcaaatccg ccagtggatt atcgacactc
     3181 ccttccagcc tgagctggaa aacgccatcc gcgaagccta tgcacagctt tccgccgatg
     3241 acgaaaacgc ctcttttgcg gtgcgctcct ccgccaccgc agaagatatg ccggacgctt
     3301 cttttgccgg tcagcaggaa accttcctca acgttcaggg ttttgacgcc gttctcgtgg
     3361 cagtgaaaca tgtatttgct tctctgttta acgatcgcgc catctcttat cgtgtgcacc
     3421 agggttacga tcaccgtggt gtggcgctct ccgccggtgt tcaacggatg gtgcgctctg
     3481 acctcgcatc atctggcgtg atgttctcca ttgataccga atccggcttt gaccaggtgg
     3541 tgtttatcac ttccgcatgg ggccttggtg agatggtcgt gcagggtgcg gttaacccgg
     3601 atgagtttta cgtgcataaa ccgacactgg cggcgaatcg cccggctatc gtgcgccgca
     3661 ccatggggtc gaaaaaaatc cgcatggttt acgcgccgac ccaggagcac ggcaagcagg
     3721 ttaaaatcga agacgtaccg caggaacagc gtgacatctt ctcgctgacc aacgaagaag
     3781 tgcaggaact ggcaaaacag gccgtacaaa ttgagaaaca ctacggtcgc ccgatggata
     3841 ttgagtgggc gaaagatggc cacaccggta aactgttcat tgtgcaggcg cgtccggaaa
     3901 ccgtgcgctc acgcggtcag gtcatggagc gttatacgct gcattcacag ggtaagatta
     3961 tcgccgaagg ccgtgctatc ggtcatcgca tcggtgcggg tccggtgaaa gtcatccatg
     4021 acatcagcga aatgaaccgc atcgaacctg gcgacgtgct ggttactgac atgaccgacc
     4081 cggactggga accgatcatg aagaaagcat ctgccatcgt caccaaccgt ggcggtcgta
     4141 cctgtcacgc ggcgatcatc gctcgtgaac tgggcattcc ggcggtagtg ggctgtggag
     4201 atgcaacaga acggatgaaa gacggtgaga acgtcactgt ttcttgtgcc gaaggtgata
     4261 ccggttacgt ctatgcggag ttgctggaat ttagcgtgaa aagctccagc gtagaaacga
     4321 tgccggatct gccgttgaaa gtgatgatga acgtcggtaa cccggaccgt gctttcgact
     4381 tcgcctgcct accgaacgaa ggcgtgggcc ttgcgcgtct ggaatttatc atcaaccgta
     4441 tgattggcgt ccacccacgc gcactgcttg agtttgacga tcaggaaccg cagttgcaaa
     4501 acgaaatccg cgagatgatg aaaggttttg attctccgcg tgaattttac gttggtcgtc
     4561 tgactgaagg gatcgcgacg ctgggtgccg cgttttatcc gaagcgcgtc attgtccgtc
     4621 tctctgattt taaatcgaac gaatatgcca acctggtcgg tggtgagcgt tacgagccag
     4681 atgaagagaa cccgatgctc ggcttccgtg gcgcgggccg ctatgtttcc gacagcttcc
     4741 gcgactgttt cgcgctggag tgtgaagcag tgaaacgtgt gcgcaacgac atgggactga
     4801 ccaacgttga gatcatgatc ccgttcgtgc gtaccgtaga tcaggcgaaa gcggtggttg
     4861 aagaactggc gcgtcagggg ctgaaacgtg gcgagaacgg gctgaaaatc atcatgatgt
     4921 gtgaaatccc gtccaacgcc ttgctggccg agcagttcct cgaatatttc gacggcttct
     4981 caattggctc aaacgatatg acgcagctgg cgctcggtct ggaccgtgac tccggcgtgg
     5041 tgtctgaatt gttcgatgag cgcaacgatg cggtgaaagc actgctgtcg atggctatcc
     5101 gtgccgcgaa gaaacagggc aaatatgtcg ggatttgcgg tcagggtccg tccgaccacg
     5161 aagactttgc cgcatggttg atggaagagg ggatcgatag cctgtctctg aacccggaca
     5221 ccgtggtgca aacctggtta agcctggctg aactgaagaa aTaaattaat tgttcttttt
     5281 tcaggtgaag gttcccnnNn nnnnnnnnnn nnnnnnnnnn nnnnnnnnnn nnnnnnnnnn
     5341 nnnnnnnnnn nnnnnnnnnn nnnnnnnnnn nnnnnnnnnn nnnnnnnnnn nnnnnnnnnn
     5401 nnnnnnnnnn nnnnnnnnnn nnnnnnnnnn nnnnnnnnnn nnnnnnnnnn nnnnnnnnnn
     5461 nnnnnnnnnn nnnnnnnnnn nnnnnnnnnn nnnnnnnnnn nnnnnnnnnn nnnnnnnnnn
     5521 nnnnnnnnnn nnnnnnnnnn nnnnnnnnnn nnnnnnnnnn nnnnnnnnnn nnnnnnnnnn
     5581 nnnnnnnnnn nnnnnnnnng atggtgtagg cttgttaagc gatctggaac gtctgtcttt
     5641 tatccgccct ggtttacgta ttctgcttat cggcgctggt ggagcatctc gcggcgtact
     5701 actgccactc ctttccctgg actgtgcggt gacaataact aatcggacgg tatcccgcgc
     5761 ggaagagttg gctaaattgt ttgcgcacac tggcagtatt caggcgttga gtatggacga
     5821 actggaaggt catgagtttg atctcattat taatgcaaca tccagtggca tcagtggtga
     5881 tattccggcg atcccgtcat cgctcattca tccaggcatt tattgctatg acatgttcta
     5941 tcagaaagga aaaactcctt ttctggcatg gtgtgagcag cgaggctcaa agcgtaatgc
     6001 tgatggttta ggaatgctgg tggcacaggc ggctcatgcc tttcttctct ggcacggtgt
     6061 tctgcctgac gtagaaccag ttataaagca attgcaggag gaattgtccg cgTaaccgtt
     6121 catttatcac aaaaggattg ttcgatGtcc tcacgtaaag agcttgccaa tgctattcgt
     6181 gcgctgagca tggacgcagt acagaaagcc aaatccggtc acccgggtgc ccctatgggt
     6241 atggctgaca ttgccgaagt cctgtggcgt gatttcctga aacacaaccc gcagaatccg
     6301 tcctgggctg accgtgaccg cttcgtgctg tccaacggcc acggctccat gctgatctac
     6361 agcctgctgc acctcaccgg ttacgatctg ccgatggaag aactgaaaaa cttccgtcag
     6421 ctgcactcta aaactccggg tcacccggaa gtgggttaca ccgctggtgt ggaaaccacc
     6481 accggtccgc tgggtcaggg tattgccaac gcagtcggta tggcgattgc agaaaaaacg
     6541 ctggcggcgc agtttaaccg tccgggccac gacattgtcg accactacac ctacgccttc
     6601 atgggcgacg gctgcatgat ggaaggcatc tcccacgaag tttgctctct ggcgggtacg
     6661 ctgaagctgg gtaaactgat tgcattctac gatgacaacg gtatttctat cgatggtcac
     6721 gttgaaggct ggttcaccga cgacaccgca atgcgtttcg aagcttacgg ctggcacgtt
     6781 attcgcgaca tcgacggtca tgacgcggca tctatcaaac gcgcagtaga agaagcgcgc
     6841 gcagtgactg acaaaccttc cctgctgatg tgcaaaacca tcatcggttt cggttccccg
     6901 aacaaagccg gtacccacga ctcccacggt gcgccgctgg gcgacgctga aattgccctg
     6961 acccgcgaac aactgggctg gaaatatgcg ccgttcgaaa tcccgtctga aatctatgct
     7021 cagtgggatg cgaaagaagc aggccaggcg aaagaatccg catggaacga gaaattcgct
     7081 gcttacgcga aagcttatcc gcaggaagcc gctgaattta cccgccgtat gaaaggcgaa
     7141 atgccgtctg acttcgacgc taaagcgaaa gagttcatcg ctaaactgca ggctaatccg
     7201 gcgaaaatcg ccagccgtaa agcgtctcag aatgctatcg aagcgttcgg tccgctgttg
     7261 ccggaattcc tcggcggttc tgctgacctg gcgccgtcta acctgaccct gtggtctggt
     7321 tctaaagcaa tcaacgaaga tgctgcgggt aactacatcc actacggtgt tcgcgagttc
     7381 ggtatgaccg cgattgctaa cggtatctcc ctgcacggtg gcttcctgcc gtacacctcc
     7441 accttcctga tgttcgtgga atacgcacgt aacgccgtac gtatggctgc gctgatgaaa
     7501 cagcgtcagg tgatggttta cacccacgac tccatcggtc tgggcgaaga cggcccgact
     7561 caccagccgg ttgagcaggt cgcttctctg cgcgtaaccc cgaacatgtc tacatggcgt
     7621 ccgtgtgacc aggttgaatc cgcggtcgcg tggaaatacg gtgttgagcg tcaggacggc
     7681 ccgaccgcac tgatcctctc ccgtcagaac ctggcgcagc aggaacgaac tgaagagcaa
     7741 ctggcaaaca tcgcgcgcgg tggttatgtg ctgaaagact gcgccggtca gccggaactg
     7801 attttcatcg ctaccggttc agaagttgaa ctggctgttg ctgcctacga aaaactgact
     7861 gccgaaggcg tgaaagcgcg cgtggtgtcc atgccgtcta ccgacgcatt tgacaagcag
     7921 gatgctgctt accgtgaatc cgtactgccg aaagcggtta ctgcacgcgt tgctgtagaa
     7981 gcgggtattg ctgactactg gtacaagtat gttggcctga acggtgctat cgtcggtatg
     8041 accaccttcg gtgaatctgc tccggcagag ctgctgtttg aagagttcgg cttcactgtt
     8101 gataacgttg ttgcgaaagc aaaagaactg ctgTgatggg ctgaagggtt taaGggctgc
     8161 taacaaagcc cgaaaggaag ctgagttggc tgctgccacc gctgagcaat aactagcata
     8221 accccttggg gcctctaaac gggtcttgag gggttttttg ctgaaaggag gaactatatc
     8281 cggatatccc gcaagaggcc cggcagtacc ggcataacca agcctatgcc tacagcatcc
     8341 agggtgacgg tgccTaacat catcatcacc atcactaaaa Gagcttttca ttctgactgc
     8401 aacgggcaat atgtctctgt gtggattaaa aaaagagtgt ctgatagcag cttctgaact
     8461 ggttacctgc cgtgagtaaa ttaaaatttt attgacttag gtcactaaat actttaacca
     8521 atataggcat agcgcacaga cagataaaaa ttacagagta cacaacatcc nnnnnnnnnn
     8581 nnnnnnnnnn nnnnnnnnnn nnnnnnnnnn nnnnnnnnnn nnnnnnnnnn nnntgacgcg
     8641 tacaggaaac acagaaaaaa gcccgcacct gacagtgcgg gctttttttt tcgaccaaag
     8701 gtaacgaggt aacaacctag aaataatttt gtttaacttt aagaaggaga tatacatatg
     8761 ACCCAGGTTG TTGAACGTCA GGCAGATCGT CTGAGCAGCC GTGAATATCT GGCACGTGTT
     8821 GTTCGTAGCG CAGGTTGGGA TGCAGGTCTG ACCAGCTGTA CCGATGAAGA AATTGTTCGT
     8881 ATGGGTGCAA GCGCACGTAC CATTGAAGAA TATCTGAAAA GCGATAAACC GATCTATGGT
     8941 CTGACCCAGG GTTTTGGTCC GCTGGTTCTG TTTGATGCAG ATAGCGAACT GGAACAGGGT
     9001 GGTAGCCTGA TTAGCCATCT GGGCACCGGT CAGGGTGCAC CGCTGGCACC GGAAGTTAGC
     9061 CGTCTGATTC TGTGGCTGCG TATTCAGAAT ATGCGTAAAG GTTATAGCGC AGTTAGTCCG
     9121 GTTTTTTGGC AGAAACTGGC AGATCTGTGG AATAAAGGTT TTACACCGGC AATTCCGCGT
     9181 CATGGCACCG TTAGCGCAAG CGGTGATCTG CAGCCGCTGG CCCATGCAGC ACTGGCATTT
     9241 ACCGGTGTTG GTGAAGCATG GACCCGTGAT GCCGATGGTC GTTGGAGCAC CGTTCCGGCA
     9301 GTTGATGCAC TGGCAGCCCT GGGTGCAGAA CCGTTTGATT GGCCTGTTCG TGAAGCACTG
     9361 GCCTTTGTTA ATGGTACAGG TGCAAGCCTG GCAGTTGCAG TTCTGAATCA TCGTAGTGCA
     9421 CTGCGTCTGG TTCGTGCATG TGCCGTTCTG AGCGCACGTC TGGCAACCCT GCTGGGTGCA
     9481 AATCCGGAAC ATTATGATGT TGGTCATGGT GTTGCACGTG GTCAGGTTGG CCAGCTGACC
     9541 GCAGCAGAAT GGATTCGTCA GGGTCTGCCT CGTGGTATGG TTCGTGATGG TAGCCGTCCG
     9601 CTGCAAGAAC CGTATAGCCT GCGTTGTGCA CCGCAGGTTC TGGGTGCGGT TCTGGATCAG
     9661 CTGGATGGTG CCGGTGATGT TCTGGCACGC GAAGTTGATG GTTGTCAGGA TAATCCGATT
     9721 ACCTATGAAG GTGAACTGCT GCACGGTGGT AATTTTCATG CAATGCCGGT TGGTTTTGCA
     9781 AGCGATCAGA TTGGTCTGGC AATGCATATG GCAGCATATC TGGCCGAACG TCAGCTGGGT
     9841 CTGCTGGTTT CACCGGTTAC CAATGGCGAT CTGCCACCGA TGCTGACACC GCGTGCAGGT
     9901 CGTGGTGCAG GACTGGCAGG CGTTCAGATT AGCGCAACCA GCTTTGTTAG CCGTATTCGC
     9961 CAGCTGGTTT TTCCGGCAAG CCTGACCACC CTGCCGACCA ATGGTTGGAA TCAGGATCAT
    10021 GTTCCGATGG CACTGAATGG TGCAAATAGC GTTTTTGAAG CCCTGGAACT GGGTTGGCTG
    10081 ACCGTGGGTA GCCTGGCCGT TGGTGTTGCC CAGCTGGCAG CAATGACAGG TCATGCAGCA
    10141 GAAGGTGTTT GGGCTGAACT GGCAGGTATT TGTCCGCCTC TGGATGCCGA TCGTCCACTG
    10201 GGTGCCGAAG TTCGTGCAGC ACGTGATCTG CTGAGTGCAC ATGCAGATCA GCTGCTGGTT
    10261 GATGAAGCAG ATGGTAAAGA TTTTGGCTaa attaattgtt cttttttcag gtgaaggttc
    10321 ccatGgttgc tgaattgacc gcattacgcg atcaaattga tgaagtcgat aaagcgctgc
    10381 tgaatttatt agcgaagcgt ctggaactgg ttgctgaagt gggcgaggtg aaaagccgct
    10441 ttggactgcc tatttatgtt ccggagcgcg aggcatctat tttggcctcg cgtcgtgcag
    10501 aggcggaagc tctgggtgta ccgccagatc tgattgagga tgttttgcgt cgggtgatgc
    10561 gtgaatctta ctccagtgaa aacgacaaag gatttaaaac actttgtccg tcactgcgtc
    10621 cggtggttat cgtcggcggt ggcggtcaga tgggacgcct gttcgagaag atgctgaccc
    10681 tctcgggtta tcaggtgcgg attctggagc aacatgactg ggatcgagcg gctgatattg
    10741 ttgccgatgc cggaatggtg attgttagtg tgccaatcca cgttactgag caagttattg
    10801 gcaaattacc gcctttaccg aaagattgta ttctggtcga tctggcatca gtgaaaaatg
    10861 ggccattaca ggccatgctg gtggcgcatg atggtccggt gctggggcta cacccgatgt
    10921 tcggtccgga cagcggtagc ctggcaaagc aagttgtggt ctggtgtgat ggacgtaaac
    10981 cggaagcata ccaatggttt ctggagcaaa ttcaggtctg gggcgctcgg ctgcatcgta
    11041 ttagcgccgt cgagcacgat cagaatatgg cgtttattca ggcactgcgc cactttgcta
    11101 cttttgctta cgggctgcac ctggcagaag aaaatgttca gcttgagcaa cttctggcgc
    11161 tctcttcgcc gatttaccgc cttgagctgg cgatggtcgg gcgactgttt gctcaggatc
    11221 cgcagcttta tgccgacatc attatgtcgt cagagcgtaa tctggcgtta atcaaacgtt
    11281 actataagcg tttcggcgag gcgattgagt tgctggagca gggcgataag caggcgttta
    11341 ttgacagttt ccgcaaggtg gagcactggt tcggcgatta cgtacagcgt tttcagagtg
    11401 aaagccgcgt gttattgcgt caggcgaatg acaatcgcca gTaaccgttc atttatcaca
    11461 aaaggattgt tcgatGaatt atcagaacga cgatttacgc atcaaagaaa tcaaagagtt
    11521 acttcctcct gtcgcattgc tggaaaaatt ccccgctact gaaaatgccg cgaatacggt
    11581 tgcccatgcc cgaaaagcga tccataagat cctgaaaggt aatgatgatc gcctgttggt
    11641 tgtgattggc ccatgctcaa ttcatgatcc tgtcgcggca aaagagtatg ccactcgctt
    11701 gctggcgctg cgtgaagagc tgaaagatga gctggaaatc gtaatgcgcg tctattttga
    11761 aaagccgcgt accacggtgg gctggaaagg gctgattaac gatccgcata tggataatag
    11821 cttccagatc aacgacggtc tgcgtatagc ccgtaaattg ctgcttgata ttaacgacag
    11881 cggtctgcca gcggcaggtg agtttctcaa tatgatcacc ccacaatatc tcgctgacct
    11941 gatgagctgg ggcgcaattg gcgcacgtac caccgaatcg caggtgcacc gcgaactggc
    12001 atcagggctt tcttgtccgg tcggcttcaa aaatggcacc gacggtacga ttaaagtggc
    12061 tatcgatgcc attaatgccg ccggtgcgcc gcactgcttc ctgtccgtaa cgaaatgggg
    12121 gcattcggcg attgtgaata ccagcggtaa cggcgattgc catatcattc tgcgcggcgg
    12181 taaagagcct aactacagcg cgaagcacgt tgctgaagtg aaagaagggc tgaacaaagc
    12241 aggcctgcca gcacaggtga tgatcgattt cagccatgct aactcgtcca aacaattcaa
    12301 aaagcagatg gatgtttgtg ctgacgtttg ccagcagatt gccggtggcg aaaaggccat
    12361 tattggcgtg atggtggaaa gccatctggt ggaaggcaat cagagcctcg agagcgggga
    12421 gccgctggcc tacggtaaga gcatcaccga tgcctgcatc ggctgggaag ataccgatgc
    12481 tctgttacgt caactggcga atgcagtaaa agcgcgtcgc gggTgatggg ctgaagggtt
    12541 taaGggctgc taacaaagcc cgaaaggaag ctgagttggc tgctgccacc gctgagcaat
    12601 aactagcata accccttggg gcctctaaac gggtcttgag gggttttttg ctgaaaggag
    12661 gaactatatc cggatatccc gcaagaggcc cggcagtacc ggcataacca agcctatgcc
    12721 tacagcatcc agggtgacgg tgccTactaa gggcgaatgt acagG
//
