# Supplementary material for: A standard for near-scarless plasmid construction using reusable DNA parts
Source: Nat Commun. 2019 Jul 23;10:3294. doi: 10.1038/s41467-019-11263-0 (PMC6650416; doi:10.1038/s41467-019-11263-0)
Supplement: Supplementary file 15 — Source Data [file 41467_2019_11263_MOESM15_ESM.zip › L1-S68.gb]

LOCUS       L1-S68                 12765 bp ds-DNA     circular     05-JUN-2019
DEFINITION  .
FEATURES             Location/Qualifiers
     misc_feature    10155..10175
                     /label="Sesam8_library_f"
                     /ApEinfo_revcolor=#9eafd2
                     /ApEinfo_fwdcolor=#9eafd2
     CDS             2699..2764
                     /label="thrL CDS"
                     /ApEinfo_revcolor=#75c6a9
                     /ApEinfo_fwdcolor=#75c6a9
     misc_feature    8382..8552
                     /label="PthrC"
                     /ApEinfo_revcolor=#f8d3a9
                     /ApEinfo_fwdcolor=#f8d3a9
     misc_feature    11909..11911
                     /label="Asp146-Asn"
                     /ApEinfo_revcolor=#d59687
                     /ApEinfo_fwdcolor=#d59687
     misc_feature    12524..12544
                     /label="N31"
                     /ApEinfo_revcolor=#f58a5e
                     /ApEinfo_fwdcolor=#f58a5e
     misc_feature    11382..11384
                     /label="Ala354-Val"
                     /ApEinfo_revcolor=#b1ff67
                     /ApEinfo_fwdcolor=#b1ff67
     CDS             8571..8636
                     /label="thrL CDS"
                     /ApEinfo_revcolor=#75c6a9
                     /ApEinfo_fwdcolor=#75c6a9
     misc_feature    10288..10325
                     /label="RBS4stop"
                     /ApEinfo_revcolor=#ffef86
                     /ApEinfo_fwdcolor=#ffef86
     misc_feature    8355..8381
                     /label="threeUTR1"
                     /ApEinfo_revcolor=#b1ff67
                     /ApEinfo_fwdcolor=#b1ff67
     misc_feature    8134..8154
                     /label="N31"
                     /ApEinfo_revcolor=#f58a5e
                     /ApEinfo_fwdcolor=#f58a5e
     misc_feature    12745..12765
                     /label="N36"
                     /ApEinfo_revcolor=#d59687
                     /ApEinfo_fwdcolor=#d59687
     misc_feature    2510..2680
                     /label="PthrC"
                     /ApEinfo_revcolor=#f8d3a9
                     /ApEinfo_fwdcolor=#f8d3a9
     misc_feature    118..137
                     /label="bla_library_r"
                     /ApEinfo_revcolor=#f8d3a9
                     /ApEinfo_fwdcolor=#f8d3a9
     gene            7321..8133
                     /label="aroE "
                     /ApEinfo_revcolor=#85dae9
                     /ApEinfo_fwdcolor=#85dae9
     misc_feature    8655..8691
                     /label="Rho Independed Terminator"
                     /ApEinfo_revcolor=#c7b0e3
                     /ApEinfo_fwdcolor=#c7b0e3
     misc_feature    8718..8760
                     /label="RBS1"
                     /ApEinfo_revcolor=#f58a5e
                     /ApEinfo_fwdcolor=#f58a5e
     CDS             11477..12523
                     /label="aroG\mutant"
                     /ApEinfo_revcolor=#ffef86
                     /ApEinfo_fwdcolor=#ffef86
     misc_feature    2478..2509
                     /label="fiveUTR1"
                     /ApEinfo_revcolor=#9eafd2
                     /ApEinfo_fwdcolor=#9eafd2
     misc_feature    1322..2272
                     /label="repA/p5"
                     /ApEinfo_revcolor=#b1ff67
                     /ApEinfo_fwdcolor=#b1ff67
     terminator      8158..8285
                     /label="T7\terminator"
                     /ApEinfo_revcolor=#ff9ccd
                     /ApEinfo_fwdcolor=#ff9ccd
     CDS             117..977
                     /label="Ampicillin\ORF"
                     /ApEinfo_revcolor=#d59687
                     /ApEinfo_fwdcolor=#d59687
     misc_feature    2846..2888
                     /label="RBS1"
                     /ApEinfo_revcolor=#f58a5e
                     /ApEinfo_fwdcolor=#f58a5e
     misc_feature    3116..3137
                     /label="ppsA_library_r"
                     /ApEinfo_revcolor=#b7e6d7
                     /ApEinfo_fwdcolor=#b7e6d7
     misc_feature    2783..2819
                     /label="Rho Independed Terminator"
                     /ApEinfo_revcolor=#c7b0e3
                     /ApEinfo_fwdcolor=#c7b0e3
     misc_feature    1084..1104
                     /label="N22"
                     /ApEinfo_revcolor=#9eafd2
                     /ApEinfo_fwdcolor=#9eafd2
     terminator      12548..12675
                     /label="T7\terminator"
                     /ApEinfo_revcolor=#ff9ccd
                     /ApEinfo_fwdcolor=#ff9ccd
     misc_feature    8761..10287
                     /label="SeSam8_TAL"
                     /ApEinfo_revcolor=#75c6a9
                     /ApEinfo_fwdcolor=#75c6a9
     misc_feature    5262..5299
                     /label="RBS4stop"
                     /ApEinfo_revcolor=#ffef86
                     /ApEinfo_fwdcolor=#ffef86
     misc_feature    2314..2333
                     /label="p5_library_f"
                     /ApEinfo_revcolor=#d59687
                     /ApEinfo_fwdcolor=#d59687
     misc_feature    10479..10481
                     /label="Met53-Ile"
                     /ApEinfo_revcolor=#ffef86
                     /ApEinfo_fwdcolor=#ffef86
     CDS             10326..11441
                     /label="tyrA\mutant"
                     /ApEinfo_revcolor=#c6c9d1
                     /ApEinfo_fwdcolor=#c6c9d1
     misc_feature    11442..11476
                     /label="RBS2stop"
                     /ApEinfo_revcolor=#84b0dc
                     /ApEinfo_fwdcolor=#84b0dc
     misc_feature    5300..7285
                     /label="tktA"
                     /ApEinfo_revcolor=#75c6a9
                     /ApEinfo_fwdcolor=#75c6a9
     misc_feature    7286..7320
                     /label="RBS2stop"
                     /ApEinfo_revcolor=#84b0dc
                     /ApEinfo_fwdcolor=#84b0dc
     CDS             2889..5261
                     /label="ppsA "
                     /ApEinfo_revcolor=#9eafd2
                     /ApEinfo_fwdcolor=#9eafd2
ORIGIN
        1 tttctacaaa ctcttttgtt tatttttcta aatacattca aatatgtatc cgctcatgag
       61 acaataaccc tgataaatgc ttcaataata ttgaaaaagg aagagtatga gtattcaaca
      121 tttccgtgtc gcccttattc ccttttttgc ggcattttgc cttcctgttt ttgctcaccc
      181 agaaacgctg gtgaaagtaa aagatgctga agatcagttg ggtgcacgag tgggttacat
      241 cgaactggat ctcaacagcg gtaagatcct tgagagtttt cgccccgaag aacgttttcc
      301 aatgatgagc acttttaaag ttctgctatg tggcgcggta ttatcccgtg ttgacgccgg
      361 gcaagagcaa ctcggtcgcc gcatacacta ttctcagaat gacttggttg agtactcacc
      421 agtcacagaa aagcatctta cggatggcat gacagtaaga gaattatgca gtgctgccat
      481 aaccatgagt gataacactg cggccaactt acttctgaca acgatcggag gaccgaagga
      541 gctaaccgct tttttgcaca acatggggga tcatgtaact cgccttgatc gttgggaacc
      601 ggagctgaat gaagccatac caaacgacga gcgtgacacc acgatgcctg tagcaatggc
      661 aacaacgttg cgcaaactat taactggcga actacttact ctagcttccc ggcaacaatt
      721 aatagactgg atggaggcgg ataaagttgc aggaccactt ctgcgctcgg cccttccggc
      781 tggctggttt attgctgata aatctggagc cggtgagcgt gggtctcgcg gtatcattgc
      841 agcactgggg ccagatggta agccctcccg tatcgtagtt atctacacga cggggagtca
      901 ggcaactatg gatgaacgaa atagacagat cgctgagata ggtgcctcac tgattaagca
      961 ttggtaactg tcagaccaag tttactcata tatactttag attgatttaa aacttcattt
     1021 ttaatttaaa aggatctagg tgaagatcct ttttgataat ctcatgacca aaatccctta
     1081 acgTtcacac aacatagcca cggGccgttt tcatctgtgc atatggacag ttttcccttt
     1141 gatatgtaac ggtgaacagt tgttctactt ttgtttgtta gtcttgatgc ttcactgata
     1201 gatacaagag ccataagaac ctcagatcct tccgtattta gccagtatgt tctctagtgt
     1261 ggttcgttgt ttttgcgtga gccatgagaa cgaaccattg agatcatact tactttgcat
     1321 gtcactcaaa aattttgcct caaaactggt gagctgaatt tttgcagtta aagcatcgtg
     1381 tagtgttttt cttagtccgt tatgtaggta ggaatctgat gtaatggttg ttggtatttt
     1441 gtcaccattc atttttatct ggttgttctc aagttcggtt acgagatcca tttgtctatc
     1501 tagttcaact tggaaaatca acgtatcagt cgggcggcct cgcttatcaa ccaccaattt
     1561 catattgctg taagtgttta aatctttact tattggtttc aaaacccatt ggttaagcct
     1621 tttaaactca tggtagttat tttcaagcat taacatgaac ttaaattcat caaggctaat
     1681 ctctatattt gccttgtgag ttttcttttg tgttagttct tttaataacc actcataaat
     1741 cctcatagag tatttgtttt caaaagactt aacatgttcc agattatatt ttatgaattt
     1801 ttttaactgg aaaagataag gcaatatctc ttcactaaaa actaattcta atttttcgct
     1861 tgagaacttg gcatagtttg tccactggaa aatctcaaag cctttaacca aaggattcct
     1921 gatttccaca gttctcgtca tcagctctct ggttgcttta gctaatacac cataagcatt
     1981 ttccctactg atgttcatca tctgagcgta ttggttataa gtgaacgata ccgtccgttc
     2041 tttccttgta gggttttcaa tcgtggggtt gagtagtgcc acacagcata aaattagctt
     2101 ggtttcatgc tccgttaagt catagcgact aatcgctagt tcatttgctt tgaaaacaac
     2161 taattcagac atacatctca attggtctag gtgattttaa tcactatacc aattgagatg
     2221 ggctagtcaa tgataattac tagtcctttt cctttgagtt gtgggtatct gtaaattctg
     2281 ctagaccttt gctggaaaac ttgtaaattc tgctagaccc tctgtaaatt ccgctagacc
     2341 tttgtgtgtt ttttttgttt atattcaagt ggttataatt tatagaataa agaaagaata
     2401 aaaaaagata aaaagaatag atcccagccc tgtgtataac tcactacttt agtcagttcc
     2461 gcagtattac aaaaggaTag caatctaatc taagttttct agaaaaatGa gcttttcatt
     2521 ctgactgcaa cgggcaatat gtctctgtgt ggattaaaaa aagagtgtct gatagcagct
     2581 tctgaactgg ttacctgccg tgagtaaatt aaaattttat tgacttaggt cactaaatac
     2641 tttaaccaat ataggcatag cgcacagaca gataaaaatt acagagtaca caacatccnn
     2701 nnnnnnnnnn nnnnnnnnnn nnnnnnnnnn nnnnnnnnnn nnnnnnnnnn nnnnnnnnnn
     2761 ntgacgcgta caggaaacac agaaaaaagc ccgcacctga cagtgcgggc tttttttttc
     2821 gaccaaaggt aacgaggtaa caacctagaa ataattttgt ttaactttaa gaaggagata
     2881 tacatatgtc caacaatggc tcgtcaccgc tggtgctttg gtataaccaa ctcggcatga
     2941 atgatgtaga cagggttggg ggcaaaaatg cctccctggg tgaaatgatt actaatcttt
     3001 ccggaatggg tgtttccgtt ccgaatggtt tcgccacaac cgccgacgcg tttaaccagt
     3061 ttctggacca aagcggcgta aaccagcgca tttatgaact gctggataaa acggatattg
     3121 acgatgttac tcagcttgcg aaagcgggcg cgcaaatccg ccagtggatt atcgacactc
     3181 ccttccagcc tgagctggaa aacgccatcc gcgaagccta tgcacagctt tccgccgatg
     3241 acgaaaacgc ctcttttgcg gtgcgctcct ccgccaccgc agaagatatg ccggacgctt
     3301 cttttgccgg tcagcaggaa accttcctca acgttcaggg ttttgacgcc gttctcgtgg
     3361 cagtgaaaca tgtatttgct tctctgttta acgatcgcgc catctcttat cgtgtgcacc
     3421 agggttacga tcaccgtggt gtggcgctct ccgccggtgt tcaacggatg gtgcgctctg
     3481 acctcgcatc atctggcgtg atgttctcca ttgataccga atccggcttt gaccaggtgg
     3541 tgtttatcac ttccgcatgg ggccttggtg agatggtcgt gcagggtgcg gttaacccgg
     3601 atgagtttta cgtgcataaa ccgacactgg cggcgaatcg cccggctatc gtgcgccgca
     3661 ccatggggtc gaaaaaaatc cgcatggttt acgcgccgac ccaggagcac ggcaagcagg
     3721 ttaaaatcga agacgtaccg caggaacagc gtgacatctt ctcgctgacc aacgaagaag
     3781 tgcaggaact ggcaaaacag gccgtacaaa ttgagaaaca ctacggtcgc ccgatggata
     3841 ttgagtgggc gaaagatggc cacaccggta aactgttcat tgtgcaggcg cgtccggaaa
     3901 ccgtgcgctc acgcggtcag gtcatggagc gttatacgct gcattcacag ggtaagatta
     3961 tcgccgaagg ccgtgctatc ggtcatcgca tcggtgcggg tccggtgaaa gtcatccatg
     4021 acatcagcga aatgaaccgc atcgaacctg gcgacgtgct ggttactgac atgaccgacc
     4081 cggactggga accgatcatg aagaaagcat ctgccatcgt caccaaccgt ggcggtcgta
     4141 cctgtcacgc ggcgatcatc gctcgtgaac tgggcattcc ggcggtagtg ggctgtggag
     4201 atgcaacaga acggatgaaa gacggtgaga acgtcactgt ttcttgtgcc gaaggtgata
     4261 ccggttacgt ctatgcggag ttgctggaat ttagcgtgaa aagctccagc gtagaaacga
     4321 tgccggatct gccgttgaaa gtgatgatga acgtcggtaa cccggaccgt gctttcgact
     4381 tcgcctgcct accgaacgaa ggcgtgggcc ttgcgcgtct ggaatttatc atcaaccgta
     4441 tgattggcgt ccacccacgc gcactgcttg agtttgacga tcaggaaccg cagttgcaaa
     4501 acgaaatccg cgagatgatg aaaggttttg attctccgcg tgaattttac gttggtcgtc
     4561 tgactgaagg gatcgcgacg ctgggtgccg cgttttatcc gaagcgcgtc attgtccgtc
     4621 tctctgattt taaatcgaac gaatatgcca acctggtcgg tggtgagcgt tacgagccag
     4681 atgaagagaa cccgatgctc ggcttccgtg gcgcgggccg ctatgtttcc gacagcttcc
     4741 gcgactgttt cgcgctggag tgtgaagcag tgaaacgtgt gcgcaacgac atgggactga
     4801 ccaacgttga gatcatgatc ccgttcgtgc gtaccgtaga tcaggcgaaa gcggtggttg
     4861 aagaactggc gcgtcagggg ctgaaacgtg gcgagaacgg gctgaaaatc atcatgatgt
     4921 gtgaaatccc gtccaacgcc ttgctggccg agcagttcct cgaatatttc gacggcttct
     4981 caattggctc aaacgatatg acgcagctgg cgctcggtct ggaccgtgac tccggcgtgg
     5041 tgtctgaatt gttcgatgag cgcaacgatg cggtgaaagc actgctgtcg atggctatcc
     5101 gtgccgcgaa gaaacagggc aaatatgtcg ggatttgcgg tcagggtccg tccgaccacg
     5161 aagactttgc cgcatggttg atggaagagg ggatcgatag cctgtctctg aacccggaca
     5221 ccgtggtgca aacctggtta agcctggctg aactgaagaa aTaaattaat tgttcttttt
     5281 tcaggtgaag gttcccatGt cctcacgtaa agagcttgcc aatgctattc gtgcgctgag
     5341 catggacgca gtacagaaag ccaaatccgg tcacccgggt gcccctatgg gtatggctga
     5401 cattgccgaa gtcctgtggc gtgatttcct gaaacacaac ccgcagaatc cgtcctgggc
     5461 tgaccgtgac cgcttcgtgc tgtccaacgg ccacggctcc atgctgatct acagcctgct
     5521 gcacctcacc ggttacgatc tgccgatgga agaactgaaa aacttccgtc agctgcactc
     5581 taaaactccg ggtcacccgg aagtgggtta caccgctggt gtggaaacca ccaccggtcc
     5641 gctgggtcag ggtattgcca acgcagtcgg tatggcgatt gcagaaaaaa cgctggcggc
     5701 gcagtttaac cgtccgggcc acgacattgt cgaccactac acctacgcct tcatgggcga
     5761 cggctgcatg atggaaggca tctcccacga agtttgctct ctggcgggta cgctgaagct
     5821 gggtaaactg attgcattct acgatgacaa cggtatttct atcgatggtc acgttgaagg
     5881 ctggttcacc gacgacaccg caatgcgttt cgaagcttac ggctggcacg ttattcgcga
     5941 catcgacggt catgacgcgg catctatcaa acgcgcagta gaagaagcgc gcgcagtgac
     6001 tgacaaacct tccctgctga tgtgcaaaac catcatcggt ttcggttccc cgaacaaagc
     6061 cggtacccac gactcccacg gtgcgccgct gggcgacgct gaaattgccc tgacccgcga
     6121 acaactgggc tggaaatatg cgccgttcga aatcccgtct gaaatctatg ctcagtggga
     6181 tgcgaaagaa gcaggccagg cgaaagaatc cgcatggaac gagaaattcg ctgcttacgc
     6241 gaaagcttat ccgcaggaag ccgctgaatt tacccgccgt atgaaaggcg aaatgccgtc
     6301 tgacttcgac gctaaagcga aagagttcat cgctaaactg caggctaatc cggcgaaaat
     6361 cgccagccgt aaagcgtctc agaatgctat cgaagcgttc ggtccgctgt tgccggaatt
     6421 cctcggcggt tctgctgacc tggcgccgtc taacctgacc ctgtggtctg gttctaaagc
     6481 aatcaacgaa gatgctgcgg gtaactacat ccactacggt gttcgcgagt tcggtatgac
     6541 cgcgattgct aacggtatct ccctgcacgg tggcttcctg ccgtacacct ccaccttcct
     6601 gatgttcgtg gaatacgcac gtaacgccgt acgtatggct gcgctgatga aacagcgtca
     6661 ggtgatggtt tacacccacg actccatcgg tctgggcgaa gacggcccga ctcaccagcc
     6721 ggttgagcag gtcgcttctc tgcgcgtaac cccgaacatg tctacatggc gtccgtgtga
     6781 ccaggttgaa tccgcggtcg cgtggaaata cggtgttgag cgtcaggacg gcccgaccgc
     6841 actgatcctc tcccgtcaga acctggcgca gcaggaacga actgaagagc aactggcaaa
     6901 catcgcgcgc ggtggttatg tgctgaaaga ctgcgccggt cagccggaac tgattttcat
     6961 cgctaccggt tcagaagttg aactggctgt tgctgcctac gaaaaactga ctgccgaagg
     7021 cgtgaaagcg cgcgtggtgt ccatgccgtc taccgacgca tttgacaagc aggatgctgc
     7081 ttaccgtgaa tccgtactgc cgaaagcggt tactgcacgc gttgctgtag aagcgggtat
     7141 tgctgactac tggtacaagt atgttggcct gaacggtgct atcgtcggta tgaccacctt
     7201 cggtgaatct gctccggcag agctgctgtt tgaagagttc ggcttcactg ttgataacgt
     7261 tgttgcgaaa gcaaaagaac tgctgTaacc gttcatttat cacaaaagga ttgttcgnnN
     7321 nnnnnnnnnn nnnnnnnnnn nnnnnnnnnn nnnnnnnnnn nnnnnnnnnn nnnnnnnnnn
     7381 nnnnnnnnnn nnnnnnnnnn nnnnnnnnnn nnnnnnnnnn nnnnnnnnnn nnnnnnnnnn
     7441 nnnnnnnnnn nnnnnnnnnn nnnnnnnnnn nnnnnnnnnn nnnnnnnnnn nnnnnnnnnn
     7501 nnnnnnnnnn nnnnnnnnnn nnnnnnnnnn nnnnnnnnnn nnnnnnnnnn nnnnnnnnnn
     7561 nnnnnnnnnn nnnnnnnnnn nnnnnnnnnn nnnnnnnnnn nnnnnnnnnn nnnnnnnnnn
     7621 gatggtgtag gcttgttaag cgatctggaa cgtctgtctt ttatccgccc tggtttacgt
     7681 attctgctta tcggcgctgg tggagcatct cgcggcgtac tactgccact cctttccctg
     7741 gactgtgcgg tgacaataac taatcggacg gtatcccgcg cggaagagtt ggctaaattg
     7801 tttgcgcaca ctggcagtat tcaggcgttg agtatggacg aactggaagg tcatgagttt
     7861 gatctcatta ttaatgcaac atccagtggc atcagtggtg atattccggc gatcccgtca
     7921 tcgctcattc atccaggcat ttattgctat gacatgttct atcagaaagg aaaaactcct
     7981 tttctggcat ggtgtgagca gcgaggctca aagcgtaatg ctgatggttt aggaatgctg
     8041 gtggcacagg cggctcatgc ctttcttctc tggcacggtg ttctgcctga cgtagaacca
     8101 gttataaagc aattgcagga ggaattgtcc gcgTgatggg ctgaagggtt taaGggctgc
     8161 taacaaagcc cgaaaggaag ctgagttggc tgctgccacc gctgagcaat aactagcata
     8221 accccttggg gcctctaaac gggtcttgag gggttttttg ctgaaaggag gaactatatc
     8281 cggatatccc gcaagaggcc cggcagtacc ggcataacca agcctatgcc tacagcatcc
     8341 agggtgacgg tgccTaacat catcatcacc atcactaaaa Gagcttttca ttctgactgc
     8401 aacgggcaat atgtctctgt gtggattaaa aaaagagtgt ctgatagcag cttctgaact
     8461 ggttacctgc cgtgagtaaa ttaaaatttt attgacttag gtcactaaat actttaacca
     8521 atataggcat agcgcacaga cagataaaaa ttacagagta cacaacatcc nnnnnnnnnn
     8581 nnnnnnnnnn nnnnnnnnnn nnnnnnnnnn nnnnnnnnnn nnnnnnnnnn nnntgacgcg
     8641 tacaggaaac acagaaaaaa gcccgcacct gacagtgcgg gctttttttt tcgaccaaag
     8701 gtaacgaggt aacaacctag aaataatttt gtttaacttt aagaaggaga tatacatatg
     8761 ACCCAGGTTG TTGAACGTCA GGCAGATCGT CTGAGCAGCC GTGAATATCT GGCACGTGTT
     8821 GTTCGTAGCG CAGGTTGGGA TGCAGGTCTG ACCAGCTGTA CCGATGAAGA AATTGTTCGT
     8881 ATGGGTGCAA GCGCACGTAC CATTGAAGAA TATCTGAAAA GCGATAAACC GATCTATGGT
     8941 CTGACCCAGG GTTTTGGTCC GCTGGTTCTG TTTGATGCAG ATAGCGAACT GGAACAGGGT
     9001 GGTAGCCTGA TTAGCCATCT GGGCACCGGT CAGGGTGCAC CGCTGGCACC GGAAGTTAGC
     9061 CGTCTGATTC TGTGGCTGCG TATTCAGAAT ATGCGTAAAG GTTATAGCGC AGTTAGTCCG
     9121 GTTTTTTGGC AGAAACTGGC AGATCTGTGG AATAAAGGTT TTACACCGGC AATTCCGCGT
     9181 CATGGCACCG TTAGCGCAAG CGGTGATCTG CAGCCGCTGG CCCATGCAGC ACTGGCATTT
     9241 ACCGGTGTTG GTGAAGCATG GACCCGTGAT GCCGATGGTC GTTGGAGCAC CGTTCCGGCA
     9301 GTTGATGCAC TGGCAGCCCT GGGTGCAGAA CCGTTTGATT GGCCTGTTCG TGAAGCACTG
     9361 GCCTTTGTTA ATGGTACAGG TGCAAGCCTG GCAGTTGCAG TTCTGAATCA TCGTAGTGCA
     9421 CTGCGTCTGG TTCGTGCATG TGCCGTTCTG AGCGCACGTC TGGCAACCCT GCTGGGTGCA
     9481 AATCCGGAAC ATTATGATGT TGGTCATGGT GTTGCACGTG GTCAGGTTGG CCAGCTGACC
     9541 GCAGCAGAAT GGATTCGTCA GGGTCTGCCT CGTGGTATGG TTCGTGATGG TAGCCGTCCG
     9601 CTGCAAGAAC CGTATAGCCT GCGTTGTGCA CCGCAGGTTC TGGGTGCGGT TCTGGATCAG
     9661 CTGGATGGTG CCGGTGATGT TCTGGCACGC GAAGTTGATG GTTGTCAGGA TAATCCGATT
     9721 ACCTATGAAG GTGAACTGCT GCACGGTGGT AATTTTCATG CAATGCCGGT TGGTTTTGCA
     9781 AGCGATCAGA TTGGTCTGGC AATGCATATG GCAGCATATC TGGCCGAACG TCAGCTGGGT
     9841 CTGCTGGTTT CACCGGTTAC CAATGGCGAT CTGCCACCGA TGCTGACACC GCGTGCAGGT
     9901 CGTGGTGCAG GACTGGCAGG CGTTCAGATT AGCGCAACCA GCTTTGTTAG CCGTATTCGC
     9961 CAGCTGGTTT TTCCGGCAAG CCTGACCACC CTGCCGACCA ATGGTTGGAA TCAGGATCAT
    10021 GTTCCGATGG CACTGAATGG TGCAAATAGC GTTTTTGAAG CCCTGGAACT GGGTTGGCTG
    10081 ACCGTGGGTA GCCTGGCCGT TGGTGTTGCC CAGCTGGCAG CAATGACAGG TCATGCAGCA
    10141 GAAGGTGTTT GGGCTGAACT GGCAGGTATT TGTCCGCCTC TGGATGCCGA TCGTCCACTG
    10201 GGTGCCGAAG TTCGTGCAGC ACGTGATCTG CTGAGTGCAC ATGCAGATCA GCTGCTGGTT
    10261 GATGAAGCAG ATGGTAAAGA TTTTGGCTaa attaattgtt cttttttcag gtgaaggttc
    10321 ccatGgttgc tgaattgacc gcattacgcg atcaaattga tgaagtcgat aaagcgctgc
    10381 tgaatttatt agcgaagcgt ctggaactgg ttgctgaagt gggcgaggtg aaaagccgct
    10441 ttggactgcc tatttatgtt ccggagcgcg aggcatctat tttggcctcg cgtcgtgcag
    10501 aggcggaagc tctgggtgta ccgccagatc tgattgagga tgttttgcgt cgggtgatgc
    10561 gtgaatctta ctccagtgaa aacgacaaag gatttaaaac actttgtccg tcactgcgtc
    10621 cggtggttat cgtcggcggt ggcggtcaga tgggacgcct gttcgagaag atgctgaccc
    10681 tctcgggtta tcaggtgcgg attctggagc aacatgactg ggatcgagcg gctgatattg
    10741 ttgccgatgc cggaatggtg attgttagtg tgccaatcca cgttactgag caagttattg
    10801 gcaaattacc gcctttaccg aaagattgta ttctggtcga tctggcatca gtgaaaaatg
    10861 ggccattaca ggccatgctg gtggcgcatg atggtccggt gctggggcta cacccgatgt
    10921 tcggtccgga cagcggtagc ctggcaaagc aagttgtggt ctggtgtgat ggacgtaaac
    10981 cggaagcata ccaatggttt ctggagcaaa ttcaggtctg gggcgctcgg ctgcatcgta
    11041 ttagcgccgt cgagcacgat cagaatatgg cgtttattca ggcactgcgc cactttgcta
    11101 cttttgctta cgggctgcac ctggcagaag aaaatgttca gcttgagcaa cttctggcgc
    11161 tctcttcgcc gatttaccgc cttgagctgg cgatggtcgg gcgactgttt gctcaggatc
    11221 cgcagcttta tgccgacatc attatgtcgt cagagcgtaa tctggcgtta atcaaacgtt
    11281 actataagcg tttcggcgag gcgattgagt tgctggagca gggcgataag caggcgttta
    11341 ttgacagttt ccgcaaggtg gagcactggt tcggcgatta cgtacagcgt tttcagagtg
    11401 aaagccgcgt gttattgcgt caggcgaatg acaatcgcca gTaaccgttc atttatcaca
    11461 aaaggattgt tcgatGaatt atcagaacga cgatttacgc atcaaagaaa tcaaagagtt
    11521 acttcctcct gtcgcattgc tggaaaaatt ccccgctact gaaaatgccg cgaatacggt
    11581 tgcccatgcc cgaaaagcga tccataagat cctgaaaggt aatgatgatc gcctgttggt
    11641 tgtgattggc ccatgctcaa ttcatgatcc tgtcgcggca aaagagtatg ccactcgctt
    11701 gctggcgctg cgtgaagagc tgaaagatga gctggaaatc gtaatgcgcg tctattttga
    11761 aaagccgcgt accacggtgg gctggaaagg gctgattaac gatccgcata tggataatag
    11821 cttccagatc aacgacggtc tgcgtatagc ccgtaaattg ctgcttgata ttaacgacag
    11881 cggtctgcca gcggcaggtg agtttctcaa tatgatcacc ccacaatatc tcgctgacct
    11941 gatgagctgg ggcgcaattg gcgcacgtac caccgaatcg caggtgcacc gcgaactggc
    12001 atcagggctt tcttgtccgg tcggcttcaa aaatggcacc gacggtacga ttaaagtggc
    12061 tatcgatgcc attaatgccg ccggtgcgcc gcactgcttc ctgtccgtaa cgaaatgggg
    12121 gcattcggcg attgtgaata ccagcggtaa cggcgattgc catatcattc tgcgcggcgg
    12181 taaagagcct aactacagcg cgaagcacgt tgctgaagtg aaagaagggc tgaacaaagc
    12241 aggcctgcca gcacaggtga tgatcgattt cagccatgct aactcgtcca aacaattcaa
    12301 aaagcagatg gatgtttgtg ctgacgtttg ccagcagatt gccggtggcg aaaaggccat
    12361 tattggcgtg atggtggaaa gccatctggt ggaaggcaat cagagcctcg agagcgggga
    12421 gccgctggcc tacggtaaga gcatcaccga tgcctgcatc ggctgggaag ataccgatgc
    12481 tctgttacgt caactggcga atgcagtaaa agcgcgtcgc gggTgatggg ctgaagggtt
    12541 taaGggctgc taacaaagcc cgaaaggaag ctgagttggc tgctgccacc gctgagcaat
    12601 aactagcata accccttggg gcctctaaac gggtcttgag gggttttttg ctgaaaggag
    12661 gaactatatc cggatatccc gcaagaggcc cggcagtacc ggcataacca agcctatgcc
    12721 tacagcatcc agggtgacgg tgccTactaa gggcgaatgt acagG
//
