# Supplementary material for: A standard for near-scarless plasmid construction using reusable DNA parts
Source: Nat Commun. 2019 Jul 23;10:3294. doi: 10.1038/s41467-019-11263-0 (PMC6650416; doi:10.1038/s41467-019-11263-0)
Supplement: Supplementary file 15 — Source Data [file 41467_2019_11263_MOESM15_ESM.zip › L1M11.gb]

LOCUS       L1M11              8093 bp ds-DNA     circular     05-JUN-2019
DEFINITION  .
FEATURES             Location/Qualifiers
     CDS             2625..4997
                     /label="ppsA "
                     /ApEinfo_revcolor=#9eafd2
                     /ApEinfo_fwdcolor=#9eafd2
     misc_feature    5852..5886
                     /label="RBS2stop"
                     /ApEinfo_revcolor=#84b0dc
                     /ApEinfo_fwdcolor=#84b0dc
     misc_feature    1179..2091
                     /label="PAC(P15A\ori\)"
                     /ApEinfo_revcolor=#c7b0e3
                     /ApEinfo_fwdcolor=#c7b0e3
     misc_feature    1..27
                     /label="threeUTR1"
                     /ApEinfo_revcolor=#b1ff67
                     /ApEinfo_fwdcolor=#b1ff67
     misc_feature    1105..1125
                     /label="N22"
                     /ApEinfo_revcolor=#9eafd2
                     /ApEinfo_fwdcolor=#9eafd2
     misc_feature    2519..2555
                     /label="Rho Independed Terminator"
                     /ApEinfo_revcolor=#c7b0e3
                     /ApEinfo_fwdcolor=#c7b0e3
     terminator      7897..8024
                     /label="T7\terminator"
                     /ApEinfo_revcolor=#ff9ccd
                     /ApEinfo_fwdcolor=#ff9ccd
     CDS             193..985
                     /label="aadA"
                     /ApEinfo_revcolor=#f8d3a9
                     /ApEinfo_fwdcolor=#f8d3a9
     misc_feature    5001..5038
                     /label="RBS4stop"
                     /ApEinfo_revcolor=#ffef86
                     /ApEinfo_fwdcolor=#ffef86
     misc_feature    2582..2624
                     /label="RBS1"
                     /ApEinfo_revcolor=#f58a5e
                     /ApEinfo_fwdcolor=#f58a5e
     misc_feature    5887..7872
                     /label="tktA"
                     /ApEinfo_revcolor=#75c6a9
                     /ApEinfo_fwdcolor=#75c6a9
     misc_feature    2246..2416
                     /label="PthrC"
                     /ApEinfo_revcolor=#f8d3a9
                     /ApEinfo_fwdcolor=#f8d3a9
     misc_feature    1959..1978
                     /label="p15_library_f"
                     /ApEinfo_revcolor=#75c6a9
                     /ApEinfo_fwdcolor=#75c6a9
     gene            5039..5851
                     /label="aroE "
                     /ApEinfo_revcolor=#85dae9
                     /ApEinfo_fwdcolor=#85dae9
     misc_feature    2214..2245
                     /label="fiveUTR1"
                     /ApEinfo_revcolor=#9eafd2
                     /ApEinfo_fwdcolor=#9eafd2
     CDS             2435..2500
                     /label="thrL CDS"
                     /ApEinfo_revcolor=#75c6a9
                     /ApEinfo_fwdcolor=#75c6a9
     misc_feature    279..298
                     /label="aadA_library_r"
                     /ApEinfo_revcolor=#75c6a9
                     /ApEinfo_fwdcolor=#75c6a9
     misc_feature    7873..7893
                     /label="N31"
                     /ApEinfo_revcolor=#f58a5e
                     /ApEinfo_fwdcolor=#f58a5e
ORIGIN
        1 Taacatcatc atcaccatca ctaaaaGtcg acctgcagaa gcttagatct attaccctgt
       61 tatccctact cgagttcatg tgcagctcca tcagcaaaag gggatgataa gtttatcacc
      121 accgactatt tgcaacagtg ccgttgatcg tgctatgatc gactgatgtc atcagcggtg
      181 gagtgcaatg tcatgaggga agcggtgatc gccgaagtat cgactcaact atcagaggta
      241 gttggcgtca tcgagcgcca tctcgaaccg acgttgctgg ccgtacattt gtacggctcc
      301 gcagtggatg gcggcctgaa gccacacagt gatattgatt tgctggttac ggtgaccgta
      361 aggcttgatg aaacaacgcg gcgagctttg atcaacgacc ttttggaaac ttcggcttcc
      421 cctggagaga gcgagattct ccgcgctgta gaagtcacca ttgttgtgca cgacgacatc
      481 attccgtggc gttatccagc taagcgcgaa ctgcaatttg gagaatggca gcgcaatgac
      541 attcttgcag gtatcttcga gccagccacg atcgacattg atctggctat cttgctgaca
      601 aaagcaagag aacatagcgt tgccttggta ggtccagcgg cggaggaact ctttgatccg
      661 gttcctgaac aggatctatt tgaggcgcta aatgaaacct taacgctatg gaactcgccg
      721 cccgactggg ctggcgatga gcgaaatgta gtgcttacgt tgtcccgcat ttggtacagc
      781 gcagtaaccg gcaaaatcgc gccgaaggat gtcgctgccg actgggcaat ggagcgcctg
      841 ccggcccagt atcagcccgt catacttgaa gctagacagg cttatcttgg acaagaagaa
      901 gatcgcttgg cctcgcgcgc agatcagttg gaagaatttg tccactacgt gaaaggcgag
      961 atcaccaagg tagtcggcaa ataagatgcc gctcgccagt cgattggctg agctcatgaa
     1021 gttcctattc cgaagttccg cgaacgcgta aaggatctag gtgaagatcc tttttgataa
     1081 tctcatgacc aaaatccctt aacgTtcaca caacatagcc acggGtgttc agctactgac
     1141 ggggtggtgc gtaacggcaa aagcaccgcc ggacatcagc gctagcggag tgtatactgg
     1201 cttactatgt tggcactgat gagggtgtca gtgaagtgct tcatgtggca ggagaaaaaa
     1261 ggctgcaccg gtgcgtcagc agaatatgtg atacaggata tattccgctt cctcgctcac
     1321 tgactcgcta cgctcggtcg ttcgactgcg gcgagcggaa atggcttacg aacggggcgg
     1381 agatttcctg gaagatgcca ggaagatact taacagggaa gtgagagggc cgcggcaaag
     1441 ccgtttttcc ataggctccg cccccctgac aagcatcacg aaatctgacg ctcaaatcag
     1501 tggtggcgaa acccgacagg actataaaga taccaggcgt ttccccctgg cggctccctc
     1561 gtgcgctctc ctgttcctgc ctttcggttt accggtgtca ttccgctgtt atggccgcgt
     1621 ttgtctcatt ccacgcctga cactcagttc cgggtaggca gttcgctcca agctggactg
     1681 tatgcacgaa ccccccgttc agtccgaccg ctgcgcctta tccggtaact atcgtcttga
     1741 gtccaacccg gaaagacatg caaaagcacc actggcagca gccactggta attgatttag
     1801 aggagttagt cttgaagtca tgcgccggtt aaggctaaac tgaaaggaca agttttggtg
     1861 actgcgctcc tccaagccag ttacctcggt tcaaagagtt ggtagctcag agaaccttcg
     1921 aaaaaccgcc ctgcaaggcg gttttttcgt tttcagagca agagattacg cgcagaccaa
     1981 aacgatctca agaagatcat cttattaatc agataaaata tttctagatt tcagtgcaat
     2041 ttatctcttc aaatgtagca cctgaagtca gccccatacg atataagttg taattctcat
     2101 gtttgacagc ttatcaccca gtcctgctcg cttcgctact tggccatacc cacgccgaaa
     2161 caagcgctca tgagcccgaa gtggcgagcc cgatcttccc catcggtgat gtcTagcaat
     2221 ctaatctaag ttttctagaa aaatGagctt ttcattctga ctgcaacggg caatatgtct
     2281 ctgtgtggat taaaaaaaga gtgtctgata gcagcttctg aactggttac ctgccgtgag
     2341 taaattaaaa ttttattgac ttaggtcact aaatacttta accaatatag gcatagcgca
     2401 cagacagata aaaattacag agtacacaac atccnnnnnn nnnnnnnnnn nnnnnnnnnn
     2461 nnnnnnnnnn nnnnnnnnnn nnnnnnnnnn nnnnnnntga cgcgtacagg aaacacagaa
     2521 aaaagcccgc acctgacagt gcgggctttt tttttcgacc aaaggtaacg aggtaacaac
     2581 ctagaaataa ttttgtttaa ctttaagaag gagatataca tatgtccaac aatggctcgt
     2641 caccgctggt gctttggtat aaccaactcg gcatgaatga tgtagacagg gttgggggca
     2701 aaaatgcctc cctgggtgaa atgattacta atctttccgg aatgggtgtt tccgttccga
     2761 atggtttcgc cacaaccgcc gacgcgttta accagtttct ggaccaaagc ggcgtaaacc
     2821 agcgcattta tgaactgctg gataaaacgg atattgacga tgttactcag cttgcgaaag
     2881 cgggcgcgca aatccgccag tggattatcg acactccctt ccagcctgag ctggaaaacg
     2941 ccatccgcga agcctatgca cagctttccg ccgatgacga aaacgcctct tttgcggtgc
     3001 gctcctccgc caccgcagaa gatatgccgg acgcttcttt tgccggtcag caggaaacct
     3061 tcctcaacgt tcagggtttt gacgccgttc tcgtggcagt gaaacatgta tttgcttctc
     3121 tgtttaacga tcgcgccatc tcttatcgtg tgcaccaggg ttacgatcac cgtggtgtgg
     3181 cgctctccgc cggtgttcaa cggatggtgc gctctgacct cgcatcatct ggcgtgatgt
     3241 tctccattga taccgaatcc ggctttgacc aggtggtgtt tatcacttcc gcatggggcc
     3301 ttggtgagat ggtcgtgcag ggtgcggtta acccggatga gttttacgtg cataaaccga
     3361 cactggcggc gaatcgcccg gctatcgtgc gccgcaccat ggggtcgaaa aaaatccgca
     3421 tggtttacgc gccgacccag gagcacggca agcaggttaa aatcgaagac gtaccgcagg
     3481 aacagcgtga catcttctcg ctgaccaacg aagaagtgca ggaactggca aaacaggccg
     3541 tacaaattga gaaacactac ggtcgcccga tggatattga gtgggcgaaa gatggccaca
     3601 ccggtaaact gttcattgtg caggcgcgtc cggaaaccgt gcgctcacgc ggtcaggtca
     3661 tggagcgtta tacgctgcat tcacagggta agattatcgc cgaaggccgt gctatcggtc
     3721 atcgcatcgg tgcgggtccg gtgaaagtca tccatgacat cagcgaaatg aaccgcatcg
     3781 aacctggcga cgtgctggtt actgacatga ccgacccgga ctgggaaccg atcatgaaga
     3841 aagcatctgc catcgtcacc aaccgtggcg gtcgtacctg tcacgcggcg atcatcgctc
     3901 gtgaactggg cattccggcg gtagtgggct gtggagatgc aacagaacgg atgaaagacg
     3961 gtgagaacgt cactgtttct tgtgccgaag gtgataccgg ttacgtctat gcggagttgc
     4021 tggaatttag cgtgaaaagc tccagcgtag aaacgatgcc ggatctgccg ttgaaagtga
     4081 tgatgaacgt cggtaacccg gaccgtgctt tcgacttcgc ctgcctaccg aacgaaggcg
     4141 tgggccttgc gcgtctggaa tttatcatca accgtatgat tggcgtccac ccacgcgcac
     4201 tgcttgagtt tgacgatcag gaaccgcagt tgcaaaacga aatccgcgag atgatgaaag
     4261 gttttgattc tccgcgtgaa ttttacgttg gtcgtctgac tgaagggatc gcgacgctgg
     4321 gtgccgcgtt ttatccgaag cgcgtcattg tccgtctctc tgattttaaa tcgaacgaat
     4381 atgccaacct ggtcggtggt gagcgttacg agccagatga agagaacccg atgctcggct
     4441 tccgtggcgc gggccgctat gtttccgaca gcttccgcga ctgtttcgcg ctggagtgtg
     4501 aagcagtgaa acgtgtgcgc aacgacatgg gactgaccaa cgttgagatc atgatcccgt
     4561 tcgtgcgtac cgtagatcag gcgaaagcgg tggttgaaga actggcgcgt caggggctga
     4621 aacgtggcga gaacgggctg aaaatcatca tgatgtgtga aatcccgtcc aacgccttgc
     4681 tggccgagca gttcctcgaa tatttcgacg gcttctcaat tggctcaaac gatatgacgc
     4741 agctggcgct cggtctggac cgtgactccg gcgtggtgtc tgaattgttc gatgagcgca
     4801 acgatgcggt gaaagcactg ctgtcgatgg ctatccgtgc cgcgaagaaa cagggcaaat
     4861 atgtcgggat ttgcggtcag ggtccgtccg accacgaaga ctttgccgca tggttgatgg
     4921 aagaggggat cgatagcctg tctctgaacc cggacaccgt ggtgcaaacc tggttaagcc
     4981 tggctgaact gaagaaaTAA Taaattaatt gttctttttt caggtgaagg ttcccnnNnn
     5041 nnnnnnnnnn nnnnnnnnnn nnnnnnnnnn nnnnnnnnnn nnnnnnnnnn nnnnnnnnnn
     5101 nnnnnnnnnn nnnnnnnnnn nnnnnnnnnn nnnnnnnnnn nnnnnnnnnn nnnnnnnnnn
     5161 nnnnnnnnnn nnnnnnnnnn nnnnnnnnnn nnnnnnnnnn nnnnnnnnnn nnnnnnnnnn
     5221 nnnnnnnnnn nnnnnnnnnn nnnnnnnnnn nnnnnnnnnn nnnnnnnnnn nnnnnnnnnn
     5281 nnnnnnnnnn nnnnnnnnnn nnnnnnnnnn nnnnnnnnnn nnnnnnnnnn nnnnnnnnga
     5341 tggtgtaggc ttgttaagcg atctggaacg tctgtctttt atccgccctg gtttacgtat
     5401 tctgcttatc ggcgctggtg gagcatctcg cggcgtacta ctgccactcc tttccctgga
     5461 ctgtgcggtg acaataacta atcggacggt atcccgcgcg gaagagttgg ctaaattgtt
     5521 tgcgcacact ggcagtattc aggcgttgag tatggacgaa ctggaaggtc atgagtttga
     5581 tctcattatt aatgcaacat ccagtggcat cagtggtgat attccggcga tcccgtcatc
     5641 gctcattcat ccaggcattt attgctatga catgttctat cagaaaggaa aaactccttt
     5701 tctggcatgg tgtgagcagc gaggctcaaa gcgtaatgct gatggtttag gaatgctggt
     5761 ggcacaggcg gctcatgcct ttcttctctg gcacggtgtt ctgcctgacg tagaaccagt
     5821 tataaagcaa ttgcaggagg aattgtccgc gTaaccgttc atttatcaca aaaggattgt
     5881 tcgatGtcct cacgtaaaga gcttgccaat gctattcgtg cgctgagcat ggacgcagta
     5941 cagaaagcca aatccggtca cccgggtgcc cctatgggta tggctgacat tgccgaagtc
     6001 ctgtggcgtg atttcctgaa acacaacccg cagaatccgt cctgggctga ccgtgaccgc
     6061 ttcgtgctgt ccaacggcca cggctccatg ctgatctaca gcctgctgca cctcaccggt
     6121 tacgatctgc cgatggaaga actgaaaaac ttccgtcagc tgcactctaa aactccgggt
     6181 cacccggaag tgggttacac cgctggtgtg gaaaccacca ccggtccgct gggtcagggt
     6241 attgccaacg cagtcggtat ggcgattgca gaaaaaacgc tggcggcgca gtttaaccgt
     6301 ccgggccacg acattgtcga ccactacacc tacgccttca tgggcgacgg ctgcatgatg
     6361 gaaggcatct cccacgaagt ttgctctctg gcgggtacgc tgaagctggg taaactgatt
     6421 gcattctacg atgacaacgg tatttctatc gatggtcacg ttgaaggctg gttcaccgac
     6481 gacaccgcaa tgcgtttcga agcttacggc tggcacgtta ttcgcgacat cgacggtcat
     6541 gacgcggcat ctatcaaacg cgcagtagaa gaagcgcgcg cagtgactga caaaccttcc
     6601 ctgctgatgt gcaaaaccat catcggtttc ggttccccga acaaagccgg tacccacgac
     6661 tcccacggtg cgccgctggg cgacgctgaa attgccctga cccgcgaaca actgggctgg
     6721 aaatatgcgc cgttcgaaat cccgtctgaa atctatgctc agtgggatgc gaaagaagca
     6781 ggccaggcga aagaatccgc atggaacgag aaattcgctg cttacgcgaa agcttatccg
     6841 caggaagccg ctgaatttac ccgccgtatg aaaggcgaaa tgccgtctga cttcgacgct
     6901 aaagcgaaag agttcatcgc taaactgcag gctaatccgg cgaaaatcgc cagccgtaaa
     6961 gcgtctcaga atgctatcga agcgttcggt ccgctgttgc cggaattcct cggcggttct
     7021 gctgacctgg cgccgtctaa cctgaccctg tggtctggtt ctaaagcaat caacgaagat
     7081 gctgcgggta actacatcca ctacggtgtt cgcgagttcg gtatgaccgc gattgctaac
     7141 ggtatctccc tgcacggtgg cttcctgccg tacacctcca ccttcctgat gttcgtggaa
     7201 tacgcacgta acgccgtacg tatggctgcg ctgatgaaac agcgtcaggt gatggtttac
     7261 acccacgact ccatcggtct gggcgaagac ggcccgactc accagccggt tgagcaggtc
     7321 gcttctctgc gcgtaacccc gaacatgtct acatggcgtc cgtgtgacca ggttgaatcc
     7381 gcggtcgcgt ggaaatacgg tgttgagcgt caggacggcc cgaccgcact gatcctctcc
     7441 cgtcagaacc tggcgcagca ggaacgaact gaagagcaac tggcaaacat cgcgcgcggt
     7501 ggttatgtgc tgaaagactg cgccggtcag ccggaactga ttttcatcgc taccggttca
     7561 gaagttgaac tggctgttgc tgcctacgaa aaactgactg ccgaaggcgt gaaagcgcgc
     7621 gtggtgtcca tgccgtctac cgacgcattt gacaagcagg atgctgctta ccgtgaatcc
     7681 gtactgccga aagcggttac tgcacgcgtt gctgtagaag cgggtattgc tgactactgg
     7741 tacaagtatg ttggcctgaa cggtgctatc gtcggtatga ccaccttcgg tgaatctgct
     7801 ccggcagagc tgctgtttga agagttcggc ttcactgttg ataacgttgt tgcgaaagca
     7861 aaagaactgc tgTgatgggc tgaagggttt aaGggctgct aacaaagccc gaaaggaagc
     7921 tgagttggct gctgccaccg ctgagcaata actagcataa ccccttgggg cctctaaacg
     7981 ggtcttgagg ggttttttgc tgaaaggagg aactatatcc ggatatcccg caagaggccc
     8041 ggcagtaccg gcataaccaa gcctatgcct acagcatcca gggtgacggt gcc
//
