# Supplementary material for: A standard for near-scarless plasmid construction using reusable DNA parts
Source: Nat Commun. 2019 Jul 23;10:3294. doi: 10.1038/s41467-019-11263-0 (PMC6650416; doi:10.1038/s41467-019-11263-0)
Supplement: Supplementary file 15 — Source Data [file 41467_2019_11263_MOESM15_ESM.zip › L1M12.gb]

LOCUS       L1M12              8093 bp ds-DNA     circular     05-JUN-2019
DEFINITION  .
FEATURES             Location/Qualifiers
     CDS             2625..4997
                     /label="ppsA "
                     /ApEinfo_revcolor=#9eafd2
                     /ApEinfo_fwdcolor=#9eafd2
     misc_feature    5001..5038
                     /label="RBS4stop"
                     /ApEinfo_revcolor=#ffef86
                     /ApEinfo_fwdcolor=#ffef86
     misc_feature    2582..2624
                     /label="RBS1"
                     /ApEinfo_revcolor=#f58a5e
                     /ApEinfo_fwdcolor=#f58a5e
     CDS             193..985
                     /label="aadA"
                     /ApEinfo_revcolor=#f8d3a9
                     /ApEinfo_fwdcolor=#f8d3a9
     CDS             2435..2500
                     /label="thrL CDS"
                     /ApEinfo_revcolor=#75c6a9
                     /ApEinfo_fwdcolor=#75c6a9
     misc_feature    7025..7059
                     /label="RBS2stop"
                     /ApEinfo_revcolor=#84b0dc
                     /ApEinfo_fwdcolor=#84b0dc
     misc_feature    1959..1978
                     /label="p15_library_f"
                     /ApEinfo_revcolor=#75c6a9
                     /ApEinfo_fwdcolor=#75c6a9
     misc_feature    279..298
                     /label="aadA_library_r"
                     /ApEinfo_revcolor=#75c6a9
                     /ApEinfo_fwdcolor=#75c6a9
     misc_feature    1105..1125
                     /label="N22"
                     /ApEinfo_revcolor=#9eafd2
                     /ApEinfo_fwdcolor=#9eafd2
     misc_feature    1179..2091
                     /label="PAC(P15A\ori\)"
                     /ApEinfo_revcolor=#c7b0e3
                     /ApEinfo_fwdcolor=#c7b0e3
     misc_feature    5039..7024
                     /label="tktA"
                     /ApEinfo_revcolor=#75c6a9
                     /ApEinfo_fwdcolor=#75c6a9
     misc_feature    2246..2416
                     /label="PthrC"
                     /ApEinfo_revcolor=#f8d3a9
                     /ApEinfo_fwdcolor=#f8d3a9
     misc_feature    7873..7893
                     /label="N31"
                     /ApEinfo_revcolor=#f58a5e
                     /ApEinfo_fwdcolor=#f58a5e
     terminator      7897..8024
                     /label="T7\terminator"
                     /ApEinfo_revcolor=#ff9ccd
                     /ApEinfo_fwdcolor=#ff9ccd
     misc_feature    2214..2245
                     /label="fiveUTR1"
                     /ApEinfo_revcolor=#9eafd2
                     /ApEinfo_fwdcolor=#9eafd2
     misc_feature    2519..2555
                     /label="Rho Independed Terminator"
                     /ApEinfo_revcolor=#c7b0e3
                     /ApEinfo_fwdcolor=#c7b0e3
     misc_feature    1..27
                     /label="threeUTR1"
                     /ApEinfo_revcolor=#b1ff67
                     /ApEinfo_fwdcolor=#b1ff67
     gene            7060..7872
                     /label="aroE "
                     /ApEinfo_revcolor=#85dae9
                     /ApEinfo_fwdcolor=#85dae9
ORIGIN
        1 Taacatcatc atcaccatca ctaaaaGtcg acctgcagaa gcttagatct attaccctgt
       61 tatccctact cgagttcatg tgcagctcca tcagcaaaag gggatgataa gtttatcacc
      121 accgactatt tgcaacagtg ccgttgatcg tgctatgatc gactgatgtc atcagcggtg
      181 gagtgcaatg tcatgaggga agcggtgatc gccgaagtat cgactcaact atcagaggta
      241 gttggcgtca tcgagcgcca tctcgaaccg acgttgctgg ccgtacattt gtacggctcc
      301 gcagtggatg gcggcctgaa gccacacagt gatattgatt tgctggttac ggtgaccgta
      361 aggcttgatg aaacaacgcg gcgagctttg atcaacgacc ttttggaaac ttcggcttcc
      421 cctggagaga gcgagattct ccgcgctgta gaagtcacca ttgttgtgca cgacgacatc
      481 attccgtggc gttatccagc taagcgcgaa ctgcaatttg gagaatggca gcgcaatgac
      541 attcttgcag gtatcttcga gccagccacg atcgacattg atctggctat cttgctgaca
      601 aaagcaagag aacatagcgt tgccttggta ggtccagcgg cggaggaact ctttgatccg
      661 gttcctgaac aggatctatt tgaggcgcta aatgaaacct taacgctatg gaactcgccg
      721 cccgactggg ctggcgatga gcgaaatgta gtgcttacgt tgtcccgcat ttggtacagc
      781 gcagtaaccg gcaaaatcgc gccgaaggat gtcgctgccg actgggcaat ggagcgcctg
      841 ccggcccagt atcagcccgt catacttgaa gctagacagg cttatcttgg acaagaagaa
      901 gatcgcttgg cctcgcgcgc agatcagttg gaagaatttg tccactacgt gaaaggcgag
      961 atcaccaagg tagtcggcaa ataagatgcc gctcgccagt cgattggctg agctcatgaa
     1021 gttcctattc cgaagttccg cgaacgcgta aaggatctag gtgaagatcc tttttgataa
     1081 tctcatgacc aaaatccctt aacgTtcaca caacatagcc acggGtgttc agctactgac
     1141 ggggtggtgc gtaacggcaa aagcaccgcc ggacatcagc gctagcggag tgtatactgg
     1201 cttactatgt tggcactgat gagggtgtca gtgaagtgct tcatgtggca ggagaaaaaa
     1261 ggctgcaccg gtgcgtcagc agaatatgtg atacaggata tattccgctt cctcgctcac
     1321 tgactcgcta cgctcggtcg ttcgactgcg gcgagcggaa atggcttacg aacggggcgg
     1381 agatttcctg gaagatgcca ggaagatact taacagggaa gtgagagggc cgcggcaaag
     1441 ccgtttttcc ataggctccg cccccctgac aagcatcacg aaatctgacg ctcaaatcag
     1501 tggtggcgaa acccgacagg actataaaga taccaggcgt ttccccctgg cggctccctc
     1561 gtgcgctctc ctgttcctgc ctttcggttt accggtgtca ttccgctgtt atggccgcgt
     1621 ttgtctcatt ccacgcctga cactcagttc cgggtaggca gttcgctcca agctggactg
     1681 tatgcacgaa ccccccgttc agtccgaccg ctgcgcctta tccggtaact atcgtcttga
     1741 gtccaacccg gaaagacatg caaaagcacc actggcagca gccactggta attgatttag
     1801 aggagttagt cttgaagtca tgcgccggtt aaggctaaac tgaaaggaca agttttggtg
     1861 actgcgctcc tccaagccag ttacctcggt tcaaagagtt ggtagctcag agaaccttcg
     1921 aaaaaccgcc ctgcaaggcg gttttttcgt tttcagagca agagattacg cgcagaccaa
     1981 aacgatctca agaagatcat cttattaatc agataaaata tttctagatt tcagtgcaat
     2041 ttatctcttc aaatgtagca cctgaagtca gccccatacg atataagttg taattctcat
     2101 gtttgacagc ttatcaccca gtcctgctcg cttcgctact tggccatacc cacgccgaaa
     2161 caagcgctca tgagcccgaa gtggcgagcc cgatcttccc catcggtgat gtcTagcaat
     2221 ctaatctaag ttttctagaa aaatGagctt ttcattctga ctgcaacggg caatatgtct
     2281 ctgtgtggat taaaaaaaga gtgtctgata gcagcttctg aactggttac ctgccgtgag
     2341 taaattaaaa ttttattgac ttaggtcact aaatacttta accaatatag gcatagcgca
     2401 cagacagata aaaattacag agtacacaac atccnnnnnn nnnnnnnnnn nnnnnnnnnn
     2461 nnnnnnnnnn nnnnnnnnnn nnnnnnnnnn nnnnnnntga cgcgtacagg aaacacagaa
     2521 aaaagcccgc acctgacagt gcgggctttt tttttcgacc aaaggtaacg aggtaacaac
     2581 ctagaaataa ttttgtttaa ctttaagaag gagatataca tatgtccaac aatggctcgt
     2641 caccgctggt gctttggtat aaccaactcg gcatgaatga tgtagacagg gttgggggca
     2701 aaaatgcctc cctgggtgaa atgattacta atctttccgg aatgggtgtt tccgttccga
     2761 atggtttcgc cacaaccgcc gacgcgttta accagtttct ggaccaaagc ggcgtaaacc
     2821 agcgcattta tgaactgctg gataaaacgg atattgacga tgttactcag cttgcgaaag
     2881 cgggcgcgca aatccgccag tggattatcg acactccctt ccagcctgag ctggaaaacg
     2941 ccatccgcga agcctatgca cagctttccg ccgatgacga aaacgcctct tttgcggtgc
     3001 gctcctccgc caccgcagaa gatatgccgg acgcttcttt tgccggtcag caggaaacct
     3061 tcctcaacgt tcagggtttt gacgccgttc tcgtggcagt gaaacatgta tttgcttctc
     3121 tgtttaacga tcgcgccatc tcttatcgtg tgcaccaggg ttacgatcac cgtggtgtgg
     3181 cgctctccgc cggtgttcaa cggatggtgc gctctgacct cgcatcatct ggcgtgatgt
     3241 tctccattga taccgaatcc ggctttgacc aggtggtgtt tatcacttcc gcatggggcc
     3301 ttggtgagat ggtcgtgcag ggtgcggtta acccggatga gttttacgtg cataaaccga
     3361 cactggcggc gaatcgcccg gctatcgtgc gccgcaccat ggggtcgaaa aaaatccgca
     3421 tggtttacgc gccgacccag gagcacggca agcaggttaa aatcgaagac gtaccgcagg
     3481 aacagcgtga catcttctcg ctgaccaacg aagaagtgca ggaactggca aaacaggccg
     3541 tacaaattga gaaacactac ggtcgcccga tggatattga gtgggcgaaa gatggccaca
     3601 ccggtaaact gttcattgtg caggcgcgtc cggaaaccgt gcgctcacgc ggtcaggtca
     3661 tggagcgtta tacgctgcat tcacagggta agattatcgc cgaaggccgt gctatcggtc
     3721 atcgcatcgg tgcgggtccg gtgaaagtca tccatgacat cagcgaaatg aaccgcatcg
     3781 aacctggcga cgtgctggtt actgacatga ccgacccgga ctgggaaccg atcatgaaga
     3841 aagcatctgc catcgtcacc aaccgtggcg gtcgtacctg tcacgcggcg atcatcgctc
     3901 gtgaactggg cattccggcg gtagtgggct gtggagatgc aacagaacgg atgaaagacg
     3961 gtgagaacgt cactgtttct tgtgccgaag gtgataccgg ttacgtctat gcggagttgc
     4021 tggaatttag cgtgaaaagc tccagcgtag aaacgatgcc ggatctgccg ttgaaagtga
     4081 tgatgaacgt cggtaacccg gaccgtgctt tcgacttcgc ctgcctaccg aacgaaggcg
     4141 tgggccttgc gcgtctggaa tttatcatca accgtatgat tggcgtccac ccacgcgcac
     4201 tgcttgagtt tgacgatcag gaaccgcagt tgcaaaacga aatccgcgag atgatgaaag
     4261 gttttgattc tccgcgtgaa ttttacgttg gtcgtctgac tgaagggatc gcgacgctgg
     4321 gtgccgcgtt ttatccgaag cgcgtcattg tccgtctctc tgattttaaa tcgaacgaat
     4381 atgccaacct ggtcggtggt gagcgttacg agccagatga agagaacccg atgctcggct
     4441 tccgtggcgc gggccgctat gtttccgaca gcttccgcga ctgtttcgcg ctggagtgtg
     4501 aagcagtgaa acgtgtgcgc aacgacatgg gactgaccaa cgttgagatc atgatcccgt
     4561 tcgtgcgtac cgtagatcag gcgaaagcgg tggttgaaga actggcgcgt caggggctga
     4621 aacgtggcga gaacgggctg aaaatcatca tgatgtgtga aatcccgtcc aacgccttgc
     4681 tggccgagca gttcctcgaa tatttcgacg gcttctcaat tggctcaaac gatatgacgc
     4741 agctggcgct cggtctggac cgtgactccg gcgtggtgtc tgaattgttc gatgagcgca
     4801 acgatgcggt gaaagcactg ctgtcgatgg ctatccgtgc cgcgaagaaa cagggcaaat
     4861 atgtcgggat ttgcggtcag ggtccgtccg accacgaaga ctttgccgca tggttgatgg
     4921 aagaggggat cgatagcctg tctctgaacc cggacaccgt ggtgcaaacc tggttaagcc
     4981 tggctgaact gaagaaaTAA Taaattaatt gttctttttt caggtgaagg ttcccatGtc
     5041 ctcacgtaaa gagcttgcca atgctattcg tgcgctgagc atggacgcag tacagaaagc
     5101 caaatccggt cacccgggtg cccctatggg tatggctgac attgccgaag tcctgtggcg
     5161 tgatttcctg aaacacaacc cgcagaatcc gtcctgggct gaccgtgacc gcttcgtgct
     5221 gtccaacggc cacggctcca tgctgatcta cagcctgctg cacctcaccg gttacgatct
     5281 gccgatggaa gaactgaaaa acttccgtca gctgcactct aaaactccgg gtcacccgga
     5341 agtgggttac accgctggtg tggaaaccac caccggtccg ctgggtcagg gtattgccaa
     5401 cgcagtcggt atggcgattg cagaaaaaac gctggcggcg cagtttaacc gtccgggcca
     5461 cgacattgtc gaccactaca cctacgcctt catgggcgac ggctgcatga tggaaggcat
     5521 ctcccacgaa gtttgctctc tggcgggtac gctgaagctg ggtaaactga ttgcattcta
     5581 cgatgacaac ggtatttcta tcgatggtca cgttgaaggc tggttcaccg acgacaccgc
     5641 aatgcgtttc gaagcttacg gctggcacgt tattcgcgac atcgacggtc atgacgcggc
     5701 atctatcaaa cgcgcagtag aagaagcgcg cgcagtgact gacaaacctt ccctgctgat
     5761 gtgcaaaacc atcatcggtt tcggttcccc gaacaaagcc ggtacccacg actcccacgg
     5821 tgcgccgctg ggcgacgctg aaattgccct gacccgcgaa caactgggct ggaaatatgc
     5881 gccgttcgaa atcccgtctg aaatctatgc tcagtgggat gcgaaagaag caggccaggc
     5941 gaaagaatcc gcatggaacg agaaattcgc tgcttacgcg aaagcttatc cgcaggaagc
     6001 cgctgaattt acccgccgta tgaaaggcga aatgccgtct gacttcgacg ctaaagcgaa
     6061 agagttcatc gctaaactgc aggctaatcc ggcgaaaatc gccagccgta aagcgtctca
     6121 gaatgctatc gaagcgttcg gtccgctgtt gccggaattc ctcggcggtt ctgctgacct
     6181 ggcgccgtct aacctgaccc tgtggtctgg ttctaaagca atcaacgaag atgctgcggg
     6241 taactacatc cactacggtg ttcgcgagtt cggtatgacc gcgattgcta acggtatctc
     6301 cctgcacggt ggcttcctgc cgtacacctc caccttcctg atgttcgtgg aatacgcacg
     6361 taacgccgta cgtatggctg cgctgatgaa acagcgtcag gtgatggttt acacccacga
     6421 ctccatcggt ctgggcgaag acggcccgac tcaccagccg gttgagcagg tcgcttctct
     6481 gcgcgtaacc ccgaacatgt ctacatggcg tccgtgtgac caggttgaat ccgcggtcgc
     6541 gtggaaatac ggtgttgagc gtcaggacgg cccgaccgca ctgatcctct cccgtcagaa
     6601 cctggcgcag caggaacgaa ctgaagagca actggcaaac atcgcgcgcg gtggttatgt
     6661 gctgaaagac tgcgccggtc agccggaact gattttcatc gctaccggtt cagaagttga
     6721 actggctgtt gctgcctacg aaaaactgac tgccgaaggc gtgaaagcgc gcgtggtgtc
     6781 catgccgtct accgacgcat ttgacaagca ggatgctgct taccgtgaat ccgtactgcc
     6841 gaaagcggtt actgcacgcg ttgctgtaga agcgggtatt gctgactact ggtacaagta
     6901 tgttggcctg aacggtgcta tcgtcggtat gaccaccttc ggtgaatctg ctccggcaga
     6961 gctgctgttt gaagagttcg gcttcactgt tgataacgtt gttgcgaaag caaaagaact
     7021 gctgTaaccg ttcatttatc acaaaaggat tgttcgnnNn nnnnnnnnnn nnnnnnnnnn
     7081 nnnnnnnnnn nnnnnnnnnn nnnnnnnnnn nnnnnnnnnn nnnnnnnnnn nnnnnnnnnn
     7141 nnnnnnnnnn nnnnnnnnnn nnnnnnnnnn nnnnnnnnnn nnnnnnnnnn nnnnnnnnnn
     7201 nnnnnnnnnn nnnnnnnnnn nnnnnnnnnn nnnnnnnnnn nnnnnnnnnn nnnnnnnnnn
     7261 nnnnnnnnnn nnnnnnnnnn nnnnnnnnnn nnnnnnnnnn nnnnnnnnnn nnnnnnnnnn
     7321 nnnnnnnnnn nnnnnnnnnn nnnnnnnnnn nnnnnnnnng atggtgtagg cttgttaagc
     7381 gatctggaac gtctgtcttt tatccgccct ggtttacgta ttctgcttat cggcgctggt
     7441 ggagcatctc gcggcgtact actgccactc ctttccctgg actgtgcggt gacaataact
     7501 aatcggacgg tatcccgcgc ggaagagttg gctaaattgt ttgcgcacac tggcagtatt
     7561 caggcgttga gtatggacga actggaaggt catgagtttg atctcattat taatgcaaca
     7621 tccagtggca tcagtggtga tattccggcg atcccgtcat cgctcattca tccaggcatt
     7681 tattgctatg acatgttcta tcagaaagga aaaactcctt ttctggcatg gtgtgagcag
     7741 cgaggctcaa agcgtaatgc tgatggttta ggaatgctgg tggcacaggc ggctcatgcc
     7801 tttcttctct ggcacggtgt tctgcctgac gtagaaccag ttataaagca attgcaggag
     7861 gaattgtccg cgTgatgggc tgaagggttt aaGggctgct aacaaagccc gaaaggaagc
     7921 tgagttggct gctgccaccg ctgagcaata actagcataa ccccttgggg cctctaaacg
     7981 ggtcttgagg ggttttttgc tgaaaggagg aactatatcc ggatatcccg caagaggccc
     8041 ggcagtaccg gcataaccaa gcctatgcct acagcatcca gggtgacggt gcc
//
