# Supplementary material for: A standard for near-scarless plasmid construction using reusable DNA parts
Source: Nat Commun. 2019 Jul 23;10:3294. doi: 10.1038/s41467-019-11263-0 (PMC6650416; doi:10.1038/s41467-019-11263-0)
Supplement: Supplementary file 15 — Source Data [file 41467_2019_11263_MOESM15_ESM.zip › L1M13.gb]

LOCUS       L1M13              8093 bp ds-DNA     circular     05-JUN-2019
DEFINITION  .
FEATURES             Location/Qualifiers
     misc_feature    2582..2624
                     /label="RBS1"
                     /ApEinfo_revcolor=#f58a5e
                     /ApEinfo_fwdcolor=#f58a5e
     CDS             193..985
                     /label="aadA"
                     /ApEinfo_revcolor=#f8d3a9
                     /ApEinfo_fwdcolor=#f8d3a9
     CDS             2435..2500
                     /label="thrL CDS"
                     /ApEinfo_revcolor=#75c6a9
                     /ApEinfo_fwdcolor=#75c6a9
     gene            4649..5461
                     /label="aroE "
                     /ApEinfo_revcolor=#85dae9
                     /ApEinfo_fwdcolor=#85dae9
     misc_feature    2519..2555
                     /label="Rho Independed Terminator"
                     /ApEinfo_revcolor=#c7b0e3
                     /ApEinfo_fwdcolor=#c7b0e3
     misc_feature    7873..7893
                     /label="N31"
                     /ApEinfo_revcolor=#f58a5e
                     /ApEinfo_fwdcolor=#f58a5e
     misc_feature    2214..2245
                     /label="fiveUTR1"
                     /ApEinfo_revcolor=#9eafd2
                     /ApEinfo_fwdcolor=#9eafd2
     misc_feature    5462..5496
                     /label="RBS2stop"
                     /ApEinfo_revcolor=#84b0dc
                     /ApEinfo_fwdcolor=#84b0dc
     misc_feature    4611..4648
                     /label="RBS4stop"
                     /ApEinfo_revcolor=#ffef86
                     /ApEinfo_fwdcolor=#ffef86
     misc_feature    1959..1978
                     /label="p15_library_f"
                     /ApEinfo_revcolor=#75c6a9
                     /ApEinfo_fwdcolor=#75c6a9
     misc_feature    2246..2416
                     /label="PthrC"
                     /ApEinfo_revcolor=#f8d3a9
                     /ApEinfo_fwdcolor=#f8d3a9
     terminator      7897..8024
                     /label="T7\terminator"
                     /ApEinfo_revcolor=#ff9ccd
                     /ApEinfo_fwdcolor=#ff9ccd
     misc_feature    1105..1125
                     /label="N22"
                     /ApEinfo_revcolor=#9eafd2
                     /ApEinfo_fwdcolor=#9eafd2
     misc_feature    2625..4610
                     /label="tktA"
                     /ApEinfo_revcolor=#75c6a9
                     /ApEinfo_fwdcolor=#75c6a9
     CDS             5497..7869
                     /label="ppsA "
                     /ApEinfo_revcolor=#9eafd2
                     /ApEinfo_fwdcolor=#9eafd2
     misc_feature    279..298
                     /label="aadA_library_r"
                     /ApEinfo_revcolor=#75c6a9
                     /ApEinfo_fwdcolor=#75c6a9
     misc_feature    1179..2091
                     /label="PAC(P15A\ori\)"
                     /ApEinfo_revcolor=#c7b0e3
                     /ApEinfo_fwdcolor=#c7b0e3
     misc_feature    1..27
                     /label="threeUTR1"
                     /ApEinfo_revcolor=#b1ff67
                     /ApEinfo_fwdcolor=#b1ff67
ORIGIN
        1 Taacatcatc atcaccatca ctaaaaGtcg acctgcagaa gcttagatct attaccctgt
       61 tatccctact cgagttcatg tgcagctcca tcagcaaaag gggatgataa gtttatcacc
      121 accgactatt tgcaacagtg ccgttgatcg tgctatgatc gactgatgtc atcagcggtg
      181 gagtgcaatg tcatgaggga agcggtgatc gccgaagtat cgactcaact atcagaggta
      241 gttggcgtca tcgagcgcca tctcgaaccg acgttgctgg ccgtacattt gtacggctcc
      301 gcagtggatg gcggcctgaa gccacacagt gatattgatt tgctggttac ggtgaccgta
      361 aggcttgatg aaacaacgcg gcgagctttg atcaacgacc ttttggaaac ttcggcttcc
      421 cctggagaga gcgagattct ccgcgctgta gaagtcacca ttgttgtgca cgacgacatc
      481 attccgtggc gttatccagc taagcgcgaa ctgcaatttg gagaatggca gcgcaatgac
      541 attcttgcag gtatcttcga gccagccacg atcgacattg atctggctat cttgctgaca
      601 aaagcaagag aacatagcgt tgccttggta ggtccagcgg cggaggaact ctttgatccg
      661 gttcctgaac aggatctatt tgaggcgcta aatgaaacct taacgctatg gaactcgccg
      721 cccgactggg ctggcgatga gcgaaatgta gtgcttacgt tgtcccgcat ttggtacagc
      781 gcagtaaccg gcaaaatcgc gccgaaggat gtcgctgccg actgggcaat ggagcgcctg
      841 ccggcccagt atcagcccgt catacttgaa gctagacagg cttatcttgg acaagaagaa
      901 gatcgcttgg cctcgcgcgc agatcagttg gaagaatttg tccactacgt gaaaggcgag
      961 atcaccaagg tagtcggcaa ataagatgcc gctcgccagt cgattggctg agctcatgaa
     1021 gttcctattc cgaagttccg cgaacgcgta aaggatctag gtgaagatcc tttttgataa
     1081 tctcatgacc aaaatccctt aacgTtcaca caacatagcc acggGtgttc agctactgac
     1141 ggggtggtgc gtaacggcaa aagcaccgcc ggacatcagc gctagcggag tgtatactgg
     1201 cttactatgt tggcactgat gagggtgtca gtgaagtgct tcatgtggca ggagaaaaaa
     1261 ggctgcaccg gtgcgtcagc agaatatgtg atacaggata tattccgctt cctcgctcac
     1321 tgactcgcta cgctcggtcg ttcgactgcg gcgagcggaa atggcttacg aacggggcgg
     1381 agatttcctg gaagatgcca ggaagatact taacagggaa gtgagagggc cgcggcaaag
     1441 ccgtttttcc ataggctccg cccccctgac aagcatcacg aaatctgacg ctcaaatcag
     1501 tggtggcgaa acccgacagg actataaaga taccaggcgt ttccccctgg cggctccctc
     1561 gtgcgctctc ctgttcctgc ctttcggttt accggtgtca ttccgctgtt atggccgcgt
     1621 ttgtctcatt ccacgcctga cactcagttc cgggtaggca gttcgctcca agctggactg
     1681 tatgcacgaa ccccccgttc agtccgaccg ctgcgcctta tccggtaact atcgtcttga
     1741 gtccaacccg gaaagacatg caaaagcacc actggcagca gccactggta attgatttag
     1801 aggagttagt cttgaagtca tgcgccggtt aaggctaaac tgaaaggaca agttttggtg
     1861 actgcgctcc tccaagccag ttacctcggt tcaaagagtt ggtagctcag agaaccttcg
     1921 aaaaaccgcc ctgcaaggcg gttttttcgt tttcagagca agagattacg cgcagaccaa
     1981 aacgatctca agaagatcat cttattaatc agataaaata tttctagatt tcagtgcaat
     2041 ttatctcttc aaatgtagca cctgaagtca gccccatacg atataagttg taattctcat
     2101 gtttgacagc ttatcaccca gtcctgctcg cttcgctact tggccatacc cacgccgaaa
     2161 caagcgctca tgagcccgaa gtggcgagcc cgatcttccc catcggtgat gtcTagcaat
     2221 ctaatctaag ttttctagaa aaatGagctt ttcattctga ctgcaacggg caatatgtct
     2281 ctgtgtggat taaaaaaaga gtgtctgata gcagcttctg aactggttac ctgccgtgag
     2341 taaattaaaa ttttattgac ttaggtcact aaatacttta accaatatag gcatagcgca
     2401 cagacagata aaaattacag agtacacaac atccnnnnnn nnnnnnnnnn nnnnnnnnnn
     2461 nnnnnnnnnn nnnnnnnnnn nnnnnnnnnn nnnnnnntga cgcgtacagg aaacacagaa
     2521 aaaagcccgc acctgacagt gcgggctttt tttttcgacc aaaggtaacg aggtaacaac
     2581 ctagaaataa ttttgtttaa ctttaagaag gagatataca tatgtcctca cgtaaagagc
     2641 ttgccaatgc tattcgtgcg ctgagcatgg acgcagtaca gaaagccaaa tccggtcacc
     2701 cgggtgcccc tatgggtatg gctgacattg ccgaagtcct gtggcgtgat ttcctgaaac
     2761 acaacccgca gaatccgtcc tgggctgacc gtgaccgctt cgtgctgtcc aacggccacg
     2821 gctccatgct gatctacagc ctgctgcacc tcaccggtta cgatctgccg atggaagaac
     2881 tgaaaaactt ccgtcagctg cactctaaaa ctccgggtca cccggaagtg ggttacaccg
     2941 ctggtgtgga aaccaccacc ggtccgctgg gtcagggtat tgccaacgca gtcggtatgg
     3001 cgattgcaga aaaaacgctg gcggcgcagt ttaaccgtcc gggccacgac attgtcgacc
     3061 actacaccta cgccttcatg ggcgacggct gcatgatgga aggcatctcc cacgaagttt
     3121 gctctctggc gggtacgctg aagctgggta aactgattgc attctacgat gacaacggta
     3181 tttctatcga tggtcacgtt gaaggctggt tcaccgacga caccgcaatg cgtttcgaag
     3241 cttacggctg gcacgttatt cgcgacatcg acggtcatga cgcggcatct atcaaacgcg
     3301 cagtagaaga agcgcgcgca gtgactgaca aaccttccct gctgatgtgc aaaaccatca
     3361 tcggtttcgg ttccccgaac aaagccggta cccacgactc ccacggtgcg ccgctgggcg
     3421 acgctgaaat tgccctgacc cgcgaacaac tgggctggaa atatgcgccg ttcgaaatcc
     3481 cgtctgaaat ctatgctcag tgggatgcga aagaagcagg ccaggcgaaa gaatccgcat
     3541 ggaacgagaa attcgctgct tacgcgaaag cttatccgca ggaagccgct gaatttaccc
     3601 gccgtatgaa aggcgaaatg ccgtctgact tcgacgctaa agcgaaagag ttcatcgcta
     3661 aactgcaggc taatccggcg aaaatcgcca gccgtaaagc gtctcagaat gctatcgaag
     3721 cgttcggtcc gctgttgccg gaattcctcg gcggttctgc tgacctggcg ccgtctaacc
     3781 tgaccctgtg gtctggttct aaagcaatca acgaagatgc tgcgggtaac tacatccact
     3841 acggtgttcg cgagttcggt atgaccgcga ttgctaacgg tatctccctg cacggtggct
     3901 tcctgccgta cacctccacc ttcctgatgt tcgtggaata cgcacgtaac gccgtacgta
     3961 tggctgcgct gatgaaacag cgtcaggtga tggtttacac ccacgactcc atcggtctgg
     4021 gcgaagacgg cccgactcac cagccggttg agcaggtcgc ttctctgcgc gtaaccccga
     4081 acatgtctac atggcgtccg tgtgaccagg ttgaatccgc ggtcgcgtgg aaatacggtg
     4141 ttgagcgtca ggacggcccg accgcactga tcctctcccg tcagaacctg gcgcagcagg
     4201 aacgaactga agagcaactg gcaaacatcg cgcgcggtgg ttatgtgctg aaagactgcg
     4261 ccggtcagcc ggaactgatt ttcatcgcta ccggttcaga agttgaactg gctgttgctg
     4321 cctacgaaaa actgactgcc gaaggcgtga aagcgcgcgt ggtgtccatg ccgtctaccg
     4381 acgcatttga caagcaggat gctgcttacc gtgaatccgt actgccgaaa gcggttactg
     4441 cacgcgttgc tgtagaagcg ggtattgctg actactggta caagtatgtt ggcctgaacg
     4501 gtgctatcgt cggtatgacc accttcggtg aatctgctcc ggcagagctg ctgtttgaag
     4561 agttcggctt cactgttgat aacgttgttg cgaaagcaaa agaactgctg Taaattaatt
     4621 gttctttttt caggtgaagg ttcccnnNnn nnnnnnnnnn nnnnnnnnnn nnnnnnnnnn
     4681 nnnnnnnnnn nnnnnnnnnn nnnnnnnnnn nnnnnnnnnn nnnnnnnnnn nnnnnnnnnn
     4741 nnnnnnnnnn nnnnnnnnnn nnnnnnnnnn nnnnnnnnnn nnnnnnnnnn nnnnnnnnnn
     4801 nnnnnnnnnn nnnnnnnnnn nnnnnnnnnn nnnnnnnnnn nnnnnnnnnn nnnnnnnnnn
     4861 nnnnnnnnnn nnnnnnnnnn nnnnnnnnnn nnnnnnnnnn nnnnnnnnnn nnnnnnnnnn
     4921 nnnnnnnnnn nnnnnnnnnn nnnnnnnnga tggtgtaggc ttgttaagcg atctggaacg
     4981 tctgtctttt atccgccctg gtttacgtat tctgcttatc ggcgctggtg gagcatctcg
     5041 cggcgtacta ctgccactcc tttccctgga ctgtgcggtg acaataacta atcggacggt
     5101 atcccgcgcg gaagagttgg ctaaattgtt tgcgcacact ggcagtattc aggcgttgag
     5161 tatggacgaa ctggaaggtc atgagtttga tctcattatt aatgcaacat ccagtggcat
     5221 cagtggtgat attccggcga tcccgtcatc gctcattcat ccaggcattt attgctatga
     5281 catgttctat cagaaaggaa aaactccttt tctggcatgg tgtgagcagc gaggctcaaa
     5341 gcgtaatgct gatggtttag gaatgctggt ggcacaggcg gctcatgcct ttcttctctg
     5401 gcacggtgtt ctgcctgacg tagaaccagt tataaagcaa ttgcaggagg aattgtccgc
     5461 gTaaccgttc atttatcaca aaaggattgt tcgatGtcca acaatggctc gtcaccgctg
     5521 gtgctttggt ataaccaact cggcatgaat gatgtagaca gggttggggg caaaaatgcc
     5581 tccctgggtg aaatgattac taatctttcc ggaatgggtg tttccgttcc gaatggtttc
     5641 gccacaaccg ccgacgcgtt taaccagttt ctggaccaaa gcggcgtaaa ccagcgcatt
     5701 tatgaactgc tggataaaac ggatattgac gatgttactc agcttgcgaa agcgggcgcg
     5761 caaatccgcc agtggattat cgacactccc ttccagcctg agctggaaaa cgccatccgc
     5821 gaagcctatg cacagctttc cgccgatgac gaaaacgcct cttttgcggt gcgctcctcc
     5881 gccaccgcag aagatatgcc ggacgcttct tttgccggtc agcaggaaac cttcctcaac
     5941 gttcagggtt ttgacgccgt tctcgtggca gtgaaacatg tatttgcttc tctgtttaac
     6001 gatcgcgcca tctcttatcg tgtgcaccag ggttacgatc accgtggtgt ggcgctctcc
     6061 gccggtgttc aacggatggt gcgctctgac ctcgcatcat ctggcgtgat gttctccatt
     6121 gataccgaat ccggctttga ccaggtggtg tttatcactt ccgcatgggg ccttggtgag
     6181 atggtcgtgc agggtgcggt taacccggat gagttttacg tgcataaacc gacactggcg
     6241 gcgaatcgcc cggctatcgt gcgccgcacc atggggtcga aaaaaatccg catggtttac
     6301 gcgccgaccc aggagcacgg caagcaggtt aaaatcgaag acgtaccgca ggaacagcgt
     6361 gacatcttct cgctgaccaa cgaagaagtg caggaactgg caaaacaggc cgtacaaatt
     6421 gagaaacact acggtcgccc gatggatatt gagtgggcga aagatggcca caccggtaaa
     6481 ctgttcattg tgcaggcgcg tccggaaacc gtgcgctcac gcggtcaggt catggagcgt
     6541 tatacgctgc attcacaggg taagattatc gccgaaggcc gtgctatcgg tcatcgcatc
     6601 ggtgcgggtc cggtgaaagt catccatgac atcagcgaaa tgaaccgcat cgaacctggc
     6661 gacgtgctgg ttactgacat gaccgacccg gactgggaac cgatcatgaa gaaagcatct
     6721 gccatcgtca ccaaccgtgg cggtcgtacc tgtcacgcgg cgatcatcgc tcgtgaactg
     6781 ggcattccgg cggtagtggg ctgtggagat gcaacagaac ggatgaaaga cggtgagaac
     6841 gtcactgttt cttgtgccga aggtgatacc ggttacgtct atgcggagtt gctggaattt
     6901 agcgtgaaaa gctccagcgt agaaacgatg ccggatctgc cgttgaaagt gatgatgaac
     6961 gtcggtaacc cggaccgtgc tttcgacttc gcctgcctac cgaacgaagg cgtgggcctt
     7021 gcgcgtctgg aatttatcat caaccgtatg attggcgtcc acccacgcgc actgcttgag
     7081 tttgacgatc aggaaccgca gttgcaaaac gaaatccgcg agatgatgaa aggttttgat
     7141 tctccgcgtg aattttacgt tggtcgtctg actgaaggga tcgcgacgct gggtgccgcg
     7201 ttttatccga agcgcgtcat tgtccgtctc tctgatttta aatcgaacga atatgccaac
     7261 ctggtcggtg gtgagcgtta cgagccagat gaagagaacc cgatgctcgg cttccgtggc
     7321 gcgggccgct atgtttccga cagcttccgc gactgtttcg cgctggagtg tgaagcagtg
     7381 aaacgtgtgc gcaacgacat gggactgacc aacgttgaga tcatgatccc gttcgtgcgt
     7441 accgtagatc aggcgaaagc ggtggttgaa gaactggcgc gtcaggggct gaaacgtggc
     7501 gagaacgggc tgaaaatcat catgatgtgt gaaatcccgt ccaacgcctt gctggccgag
     7561 cagttcctcg aatatttcga cggcttctca attggctcaa acgatatgac gcagctggcg
     7621 ctcggtctgg accgtgactc cggcgtggtg tctgaattgt tcgatgagcg caacgatgcg
     7681 gtgaaagcac tgctgtcgat ggctatccgt gccgcgaaga aacagggcaa atatgtcggg
     7741 atttgcggtc agggtccgtc cgaccacgaa gactttgccg catggttgat ggaagagggg
     7801 atcgatagcc tgtctctgaa cccggacacc gtggtgcaaa cctggttaag cctggctgaa
     7861 ctgaagaaaT AATgatgggc tgaagggttt aaGggctgct aacaaagccc gaaaggaagc
     7921 tgagttggct gctgccaccg ctgagcaata actagcataa ccccttgggg cctctaaacg
     7981 ggtcttgagg ggttttttgc tgaaaggagg aactatatcc ggatatcccg caagaggccc
     8041 ggcagtaccg gcataaccaa gcctatgcct acagcatcca gggtgacggt gcc
//
