# Supplementary material for: A standard for near-scarless plasmid construction using reusable DNA parts
Source: Nat Commun. 2019 Jul 23;10:3294. doi: 10.1038/s41467-019-11263-0 (PMC6650416; doi:10.1038/s41467-019-11263-0)
Supplement: Supplementary file 15 — Source Data [file 41467_2019_11263_MOESM15_ESM.zip › L1M14.gb]

LOCUS       L1M14                8090 bp ds-DNA     circular     05-JUN-2019
DEFINITION  .
FEATURES             Location/Qualifiers
     misc_feature    4611..4648
                     /label="RBS4stop"
                     /ApEinfo_revcolor=#ffef86
                     /ApEinfo_fwdcolor=#ffef86
     misc_feature    1..27
                     /label="threeUTR1"
                     /ApEinfo_revcolor=#b1ff67
                     /ApEinfo_fwdcolor=#b1ff67
     misc_feature    1179..2091
                     /label="PAC(P15A\ori\)"
                     /ApEinfo_revcolor=#c7b0e3
                     /ApEinfo_fwdcolor=#c7b0e3
     CDS             4649..7021
                     /label="ppsA "
                     /ApEinfo_revcolor=#9eafd2
                     /ApEinfo_fwdcolor=#9eafd2
     misc_feature    7870..7890
                     /label="N31"
                     /ApEinfo_revcolor=#f58a5e
                     /ApEinfo_fwdcolor=#f58a5e
     CDS             193..985
                     /label="aadA"
                     /ApEinfo_revcolor=#f8d3a9
                     /ApEinfo_fwdcolor=#f8d3a9
     terminator      7894..8021
                     /label="T7\terminator"
                     /ApEinfo_revcolor=#ff9ccd
                     /ApEinfo_fwdcolor=#ff9ccd
     misc_feature    279..298
                     /label="aadA_library_r"
                     /ApEinfo_revcolor=#75c6a9
                     /ApEinfo_fwdcolor=#75c6a9
     gene            7057..7869
                     /label="aroE "
                     /ApEinfo_revcolor=#85dae9
                     /ApEinfo_fwdcolor=#85dae9
     misc_feature    7022..7056
                     /label="RBS2stop"
                     /ApEinfo_revcolor=#84b0dc
                     /ApEinfo_fwdcolor=#84b0dc
     misc_feature    2625..4610
                     /label="tktA"
                     /ApEinfo_revcolor=#75c6a9
                     /ApEinfo_fwdcolor=#75c6a9
     misc_feature    2582..2624
                     /label="RBS1"
                     /ApEinfo_revcolor=#f58a5e
                     /ApEinfo_fwdcolor=#f58a5e
     misc_feature    1105..1125
                     /label="N22"
                     /ApEinfo_revcolor=#9eafd2
                     /ApEinfo_fwdcolor=#9eafd2
     CDS             2435..2500
                     /label="thrL CDS"
                     /ApEinfo_revcolor=#75c6a9
                     /ApEinfo_fwdcolor=#75c6a9
     misc_feature    2246..2416
                     /label="PthrC"
                     /ApEinfo_revcolor=#f8d3a9
                     /ApEinfo_fwdcolor=#f8d3a9
     misc_feature    2519..2555
                     /label="Rho Independed Terminator"
                     /ApEinfo_revcolor=#c7b0e3
                     /ApEinfo_fwdcolor=#c7b0e3
     misc_feature    2214..2245
                     /label="fiveUTR1"
                     /ApEinfo_revcolor=#9eafd2
                     /ApEinfo_fwdcolor=#9eafd2
     misc_feature    1959..1978
                     /label="p15_library_f"
                     /ApEinfo_revcolor=#75c6a9
                     /ApEinfo_fwdcolor=#75c6a9
ORIGIN
        1 Taacatcatc atcaccatca ctaaaaGtcg acctgcagaa gcttagatct attaccctgt
       61 tatccctact cgagttcatg tgcagctcca tcagcaaaag gggatgataa gtttatcacc
      121 accgactatt tgcaacagtg ccgttgatcg tgctatgatc gactgatgtc atcagcggtg
      181 gagtgcaatg tcatgaggga agcggtgatc gccgaagtat cgactcaact atcagaggta
      241 gttggcgtca tcgagcgcca tctcgaaccg acgttgctgg ccgtacattt gtacggctcc
      301 gcagtggatg gcggcctgaa gccacacagt gatattgatt tgctggttac ggtgaccgta
      361 aggcttgatg aaacaacgcg gcgagctttg atcaacgacc ttttggaaac ttcggcttcc
      421 cctggagaga gcgagattct ccgcgctgta gaagtcacca ttgttgtgca cgacgacatc
      481 attccgtggc gttatccagc taagcgcgaa ctgcaatttg gagaatggca gcgcaatgac
      541 attcttgcag gtatcttcga gccagccacg atcgacattg atctggctat cttgctgaca
      601 aaagcaagag aacatagcgt tgccttggta ggtccagcgg cggaggaact ctttgatccg
      661 gttcctgaac aggatctatt tgaggcgcta aatgaaacct taacgctatg gaactcgccg
      721 cccgactggg ctggcgatga gcgaaatgta gtgcttacgt tgtcccgcat ttggtacagc
      781 gcagtaaccg gcaaaatcgc gccgaaggat gtcgctgccg actgggcaat ggagcgcctg
      841 ccggcccagt atcagcccgt catacttgaa gctagacagg cttatcttgg acaagaagaa
      901 gatcgcttgg cctcgcgcgc agatcagttg gaagaatttg tccactacgt gaaaggcgag
      961 atcaccaagg tagtcggcaa ataagatgcc gctcgccagt cgattggctg agctcatgaa
     1021 gttcctattc cgaagttccg cgaacgcgta aaggatctag gtgaagatcc tttttgataa
     1081 tctcatgacc aaaatccctt aacgTtcaca caacatagcc acggGtgttc agctactgac
     1141 ggggtggtgc gtaacggcaa aagcaccgcc ggacatcagc gctagcggag tgtatactgg
     1201 cttactatgt tggcactgat gagggtgtca gtgaagtgct tcatgtggca ggagaaaaaa
     1261 ggctgcaccg gtgcgtcagc agaatatgtg atacaggata tattccgctt cctcgctcac
     1321 tgactcgcta cgctcggtcg ttcgactgcg gcgagcggaa atggcttacg aacggggcgg
     1381 agatttcctg gaagatgcca ggaagatact taacagggaa gtgagagggc cgcggcaaag
     1441 ccgtttttcc ataggctccg cccccctgac aagcatcacg aaatctgacg ctcaaatcag
     1501 tggtggcgaa acccgacagg actataaaga taccaggcgt ttccccctgg cggctccctc
     1561 gtgcgctctc ctgttcctgc ctttcggttt accggtgtca ttccgctgtt atggccgcgt
     1621 ttgtctcatt ccacgcctga cactcagttc cgggtaggca gttcgctcca agctggactg
     1681 tatgcacgaa ccccccgttc agtccgaccg ctgcgcctta tccggtaact atcgtcttga
     1741 gtccaacccg gaaagacatg caaaagcacc actggcagca gccactggta attgatttag
     1801 aggagttagt cttgaagtca tgcgccggtt aaggctaaac tgaaaggaca agttttggtg
     1861 actgcgctcc tccaagccag ttacctcggt tcaaagagtt ggtagctcag agaaccttcg
     1921 aaaaaccgcc ctgcaaggcg gttttttcgt tttcagagca agagattacg cgcagaccaa
     1981 aacgatctca agaagatcat cttattaatc agataaaata tttctagatt tcagtgcaat
     2041 ttatctcttc aaatgtagca cctgaagtca gccccatacg atataagttg taattctcat
     2101 gtttgacagc ttatcaccca gtcctgctcg cttcgctact tggccatacc cacgccgaaa
     2161 caagcgctca tgagcccgaa gtggcgagcc cgatcttccc catcggtgat gtcTagcaat
     2221 ctaatctaag ttttctagaa aaatGagctt ttcattctga ctgcaacggg caatatgtct
     2281 ctgtgtggat taaaaaaaga gtgtctgata gcagcttctg aactggttac ctgccgtgag
     2341 taaattaaaa ttttattgac ttaggtcact aaatacttta accaatatag gcatagcgca
     2401 cagacagata aaaattacag agtacacaac atccnnnnnn nnnnnnnnnn nnnnnnnnnn
     2461 nnnnnnnnnn nnnnnnnnnn nnnnnnnnnn nnnnnnntga cgcgtacagg aaacacagaa
     2521 aaaagcccgc acctgacagt gcgggctttt tttttcgacc aaaggtaacg aggtaacaac
     2581 ctagaaataa ttttgtttaa ctttaagaag gagatataca tatgtcctca cgtaaagagc
     2641 ttgccaatgc tattcgtgcg ctgagcatgg acgcagtaca gaaagccaaa tccggtcacc
     2701 cgggtgcccc tatgggtatg gctgacattg ccgaagtcct gtggcgtgat ttcctgaaac
     2761 acaacccgca gaatccgtcc tgggctgacc gtgaccgctt cgtgctgtcc aacggccacg
     2821 gctccatgct gatctacagc ctgctgcacc tcaccggtta cgatctgccg atggaagaac
     2881 tgaaaaactt ccgtcagctg cactctaaaa ctccgggtca cccggaagtg ggttacaccg
     2941 ctggtgtgga aaccaccacc ggtccgctgg gtcagggtat tgccaacgca gtcggtatgg
     3001 cgattgcaga aaaaacgctg gcggcgcagt ttaaccgtcc gggccacgac attgtcgacc
     3061 actacaccta cgccttcatg ggcgacggct gcatgatgga aggcatctcc cacgaagttt
     3121 gctctctggc gggtacgctg aagctgggta aactgattgc attctacgat gacaacggta
     3181 tttctatcga tggtcacgtt gaaggctggt tcaccgacga caccgcaatg cgtttcgaag
     3241 cttacggctg gcacgttatt cgcgacatcg acggtcatga cgcggcatct atcaaacgcg
     3301 cagtagaaga agcgcgcgca gtgactgaca aaccttccct gctgatgtgc aaaaccatca
     3361 tcggtttcgg ttccccgaac aaagccggta cccacgactc ccacggtgcg ccgctgggcg
     3421 acgctgaaat tgccctgacc cgcgaacaac tgggctggaa atatgcgccg ttcgaaatcc
     3481 cgtctgaaat ctatgctcag tgggatgcga aagaagcagg ccaggcgaaa gaatccgcat
     3541 ggaacgagaa attcgctgct tacgcgaaag cttatccgca ggaagccgct gaatttaccc
     3601 gccgtatgaa aggcgaaatg ccgtctgact tcgacgctaa agcgaaagag ttcatcgcta
     3661 aactgcaggc taatccggcg aaaatcgcca gccgtaaagc gtctcagaat gctatcgaag
     3721 cgttcggtcc gctgttgccg gaattcctcg gcggttctgc tgacctggcg ccgtctaacc
     3781 tgaccctgtg gtctggttct aaagcaatca acgaagatgc tgcgggtaac tacatccact
     3841 acggtgttcg cgagttcggt atgaccgcga ttgctaacgg tatctccctg cacggtggct
     3901 tcctgccgta cacctccacc ttcctgatgt tcgtggaata cgcacgtaac gccgtacgta
     3961 tggctgcgct gatgaaacag cgtcaggtga tggtttacac ccacgactcc atcggtctgg
     4021 gcgaagacgg cccgactcac cagccggttg agcaggtcgc ttctctgcgc gtaaccccga
     4081 acatgtctac atggcgtccg tgtgaccagg ttgaatccgc ggtcgcgtgg aaatacggtg
     4141 ttgagcgtca ggacggcccg accgcactga tcctctcccg tcagaacctg gcgcagcagg
     4201 aacgaactga agagcaactg gcaaacatcg cgcgcggtgg ttatgtgctg aaagactgcg
     4261 ccggtcagcc ggaactgatt ttcatcgcta ccggttcaga agttgaactg gctgttgctg
     4321 cctacgaaaa actgactgcc gaaggcgtga aagcgcgcgt ggtgtccatg ccgtctaccg
     4381 acgcatttga caagcaggat gctgcttacc gtgaatccgt actgccgaaa gcggttactg
     4441 cacgcgttgc tgtagaagcg ggtattgctg actactggta caagtatgtt ggcctgaacg
     4501 gtgctatcgt cggtatgacc accttcggtg aatctgctcc ggcagagctg ctgtttgaag
     4561 agttcggctt cactgttgat aacgttgttg cgaaagcaaa agaactgctg Taaattaatt
     4621 gttctttttt caggtgaagg ttcccatGtc caacaatggc tcgtcaccgc tggtgctttg
     4681 gtataaccaa ctcggcatga atgatgtaga cagggttggg ggcaaaaatg cctccctggg
     4741 tgaaatgatt actaatcttt ccggaatggg tgtttccgtt ccgaatggtt tcgccacaac
     4801 cgccgacgcg tttaaccagt ttctggacca aagcggcgta aaccagcgca tttatgaact
     4861 gctggataaa acggatattg acgatgttac tcagcttgcg aaagcgggcg cgcaaatccg
     4921 ccagtggatt atcgacactc ccttccagcc tgagctggaa aacgccatcc gcgaagccta
     4981 tgcacagctt tccgccgatg acgaaaacgc ctcttttgcg gtgcgctcct ccgccaccgc
     5041 agaagatatg ccggacgctt cttttgccgg tcagcaggaa accttcctca acgttcaggg
     5101 ttttgacgcc gttctcgtgg cagtgaaaca tgtatttgct tctctgttta acgatcgcgc
     5161 catctcttat cgtgtgcacc agggttacga tcaccgtggt gtggcgctct ccgccggtgt
     5221 tcaacggatg gtgcgctctg acctcgcatc atctggcgtg atgttctcca ttgataccga
     5281 atccggcttt gaccaggtgg tgtttatcac ttccgcatgg ggccttggtg agatggtcgt
     5341 gcagggtgcg gttaacccgg atgagtttta cgtgcataaa ccgacactgg cggcgaatcg
     5401 cccggctatc gtgcgccgca ccatggggtc gaaaaaaatc cgcatggttt acgcgccgac
     5461 ccaggagcac ggcaagcagg ttaaaatcga agacgtaccg caggaacagc gtgacatctt
     5521 ctcgctgacc aacgaagaag tgcaggaact ggcaaaacag gccgtacaaa ttgagaaaca
     5581 ctacggtcgc ccgatggata ttgagtgggc gaaagatggc cacaccggta aactgttcat
     5641 tgtgcaggcg cgtccggaaa ccgtgcgctc acgcggtcag gtcatggagc gttatacgct
     5701 gcattcacag ggtaagatta tcgccgaagg ccgtgctatc ggtcatcgca tcggtgcggg
     5761 tccggtgaaa gtcatccatg acatcagcga aatgaaccgc atcgaacctg gcgacgtgct
     5821 ggttactgac atgaccgacc cggactggga accgatcatg aagaaagcat ctgccatcgt
     5881 caccaaccgt ggcggtcgta cctgtcacgc ggcgatcatc gctcgtgaac tgggcattcc
     5941 ggcggtagtg ggctgtggag atgcaacaga acggatgaaa gacggtgaga acgtcactgt
     6001 ttcttgtgcc gaaggtgata ccggttacgt ctatgcggag ttgctggaat ttagcgtgaa
     6061 aagctccagc gtagaaacga tgccggatct gccgttgaaa gtgatgatga acgtcggtaa
     6121 cccggaccgt gctttcgact tcgcctgcct accgaacgaa ggcgtgggcc ttgcgcgtct
     6181 ggaatttatc atcaaccgta tgattggcgt ccacccacgc gcactgcttg agtttgacga
     6241 tcaggaaccg cagttgcaaa acgaaatccg cgagatgatg aaaggttttg attctccgcg
     6301 tgaattttac gttggtcgtc tgactgaagg gatcgcgacg ctgggtgccg cgttttatcc
     6361 gaagcgcgtc attgtccgtc tctctgattt taaatcgaac gaatatgcca acctggtcgg
     6421 tggtgagcgt tacgagccag atgaagagaa cccgatgctc ggcttccgtg gcgcgggccg
     6481 ctatgtttcc gacagcttcc gcgactgttt cgcgctggag tgtgaagcag tgaaacgtgt
     6541 gcgcaacgac atgggactga ccaacgttga gatcatgatc ccgttcgtgc gtaccgtaga
     6601 tcaggcgaaa gcggtggttg aagaactggc gcgtcagggg ctgaaacgtg gcgagaacgg
     6661 gctgaaaatc atcatgatgt gtgaaatccc gtccaacgcc ttgctggccg agcagttcct
     6721 cgaatatttc gacggcttct caattggctc aaacgatatg acgcagctgg cgctcggtct
     6781 ggaccgtgac tccggcgtgg tgtctgaatt gttcgatgag cgcaacgatg cggtgaaagc
     6841 actgctgtcg atggctatcc gtgccgcgaa gaaacagggc aaatatgtcg ggatttgcgg
     6901 tcagggtccg tccgaccacg aagactttgc cgcatggttg atggaagagg ggatcgatag
     6961 cctgtctctg aacccggaca ccgtggtgca aacctggtta agcctggctg aactgaagaa
     7021 aTaaccgttc atttatcaca aaaggattgt tcgnnNnnnn nnnnnnnnnn nnnnnnnnnn
     7081 nnnnnnnnnn nnnnnnnnnn nnnnnnnnnn nnnnnnnnnn nnnnnnnnnn nnnnnnnnnn
     7141 nnnnnnnnnn nnnnnnnnnn nnnnnnnnnn nnnnnnnnnn nnnnnnnnnn nnnnnnnnnn
     7201 nnnnnnnnnn nnnnnnnnnn nnnnnnnnnn nnnnnnnnnn nnnnnnnnnn nnnnnnnnnn
     7261 nnnnnnnnnn nnnnnnnnnn nnnnnnnnnn nnnnnnnnnn nnnnnnnnnn nnnnnnnnnn
     7321 nnnnnnnnnn nnnnnnnnnn nnnnnnnnnn nnnnnngatg gtgtaggctt gttaagcgat
     7381 ctggaacgtc tgtcttttat ccgccctggt ttacgtattc tgcttatcgg cgctggtgga
     7441 gcatctcgcg gcgtactact gccactcctt tccctggact gtgcggtgac aataactaat
     7501 cggacggtat cccgcgcgga agagttggct aaattgtttg cgcacactgg cagtattcag
     7561 gcgttgagta tggacgaact ggaaggtcat gagtttgatc tcattattaa tgcaacatcc
     7621 agtggcatca gtggtgatat tccggcgatc ccgtcatcgc tcattcatcc aggcatttat
     7681 tgctatgaca tgttctatca gaaaggaaaa actccttttc tggcatggtg tgagcagcga
     7741 ggctcaaagc gtaatgctga tggtttagga atgctggtgg cacaggcggc tcatgccttt
     7801 cttctctggc acggtgttct gcctgacgta gaaccagtta taaagcaatt gcaggaggaa
     7861 ttgtccgcgT gatgggctga agggtttaaG ggctgctaac aaagcccgaa aggaagctga
     7921 gttggctgct gccaccgctg agcaataact agcataaccc cttggggcct ctaaacgggt
     7981 cttgaggggt tttttgctga aaggaggaac tatatccgga tatcccgcaa gaggcccggc
     8041 agtaccggca taaccaagcc tatgcctaca gcatccaggg tgacggtgcc
//
