# Supplementary material for: A standard for near-scarless plasmid construction using reusable DNA parts
Source: Nat Commun. 2019 Jul 23;10:3294. doi: 10.1038/s41467-019-11263-0 (PMC6650416; doi:10.1038/s41467-019-11263-0)
Supplement: Supplementary file 15 — Source Data [file 41467_2019_11263_MOESM15_ESM.zip › L1M15.gb]

LOCUS       L1M15                8090 bp ds-DNA     circular     05-JUN-2019
DEFINITION  .
FEATURES             Location/Qualifiers
     misc_feature    1959..1978
                     /label="p15_library_f"
                     /ApEinfo_revcolor=#75c6a9
                     /ApEinfo_fwdcolor=#75c6a9
     terminator      7894..8021
                     /label="T7\terminator"
                     /ApEinfo_revcolor=#ff9ccd
                     /ApEinfo_fwdcolor=#ff9ccd
     gene            2625..3437
                     /label="aroE "
                     /ApEinfo_revcolor=#85dae9
                     /ApEinfo_fwdcolor=#85dae9
     misc_feature    1..27
                     /label="threeUTR1"
                     /ApEinfo_revcolor=#b1ff67
                     /ApEinfo_fwdcolor=#b1ff67
     misc_feature    1179..2091
                     /label="PAC(P15A\ori\)"
                     /ApEinfo_revcolor=#c7b0e3
                     /ApEinfo_fwdcolor=#c7b0e3
     misc_feature    5884..7869
                     /label="tktA"
                     /ApEinfo_revcolor=#75c6a9
                     /ApEinfo_fwdcolor=#75c6a9
     misc_feature    7870..7890
                     /label="N31"
                     /ApEinfo_revcolor=#f58a5e
                     /ApEinfo_fwdcolor=#f58a5e
     misc_feature    2519..2555
                     /label="Rho Independed Terminator"
                     /ApEinfo_revcolor=#c7b0e3
                     /ApEinfo_fwdcolor=#c7b0e3
     misc_feature    2214..2245
                     /label="fiveUTR1"
                     /ApEinfo_revcolor=#9eafd2
                     /ApEinfo_fwdcolor=#9eafd2
     CDS             3476..5848
                     /label="ppsA "
                     /ApEinfo_revcolor=#9eafd2
                     /ApEinfo_fwdcolor=#9eafd2
     misc_feature    5849..5883
                     /label="RBS2stop"
                     /ApEinfo_revcolor=#84b0dc
                     /ApEinfo_fwdcolor=#84b0dc
     CDS             193..985
                     /label="aadA"
                     /ApEinfo_revcolor=#f8d3a9
                     /ApEinfo_fwdcolor=#f8d3a9
     CDS             2435..2500
                     /label="thrL CDS"
                     /ApEinfo_revcolor=#75c6a9
                     /ApEinfo_fwdcolor=#75c6a9
     misc_feature    279..298
                     /label="aadA_library_r"
                     /ApEinfo_revcolor=#75c6a9
                     /ApEinfo_fwdcolor=#75c6a9
     misc_feature    2246..2416
                     /label="PthrC"
                     /ApEinfo_revcolor=#f8d3a9
                     /ApEinfo_fwdcolor=#f8d3a9
     misc_feature    1105..1125
                     /label="N22"
                     /ApEinfo_revcolor=#9eafd2
                     /ApEinfo_fwdcolor=#9eafd2
     misc_feature    3438..3475
                     /label="RBS4stop"
                     /ApEinfo_revcolor=#ffef86
                     /ApEinfo_fwdcolor=#ffef86
     misc_feature    2582..2624
                     /label="RBS1"
                     /ApEinfo_revcolor=#f58a5e
                     /ApEinfo_fwdcolor=#f58a5e
ORIGIN
        1 Taacatcatc atcaccatca ctaaaaGtcg acctgcagaa gcttagatct attaccctgt
       61 tatccctact cgagttcatg tgcagctcca tcagcaaaag gggatgataa gtttatcacc
      121 accgactatt tgcaacagtg ccgttgatcg tgctatgatc gactgatgtc atcagcggtg
      181 gagtgcaatg tcatgaggga agcggtgatc gccgaagtat cgactcaact atcagaggta
      241 gttggcgtca tcgagcgcca tctcgaaccg acgttgctgg ccgtacattt gtacggctcc
      301 gcagtggatg gcggcctgaa gccacacagt gatattgatt tgctggttac ggtgaccgta
      361 aggcttgatg aaacaacgcg gcgagctttg atcaacgacc ttttggaaac ttcggcttcc
      421 cctggagaga gcgagattct ccgcgctgta gaagtcacca ttgttgtgca cgacgacatc
      481 attccgtggc gttatccagc taagcgcgaa ctgcaatttg gagaatggca gcgcaatgac
      541 attcttgcag gtatcttcga gccagccacg atcgacattg atctggctat cttgctgaca
      601 aaagcaagag aacatagcgt tgccttggta ggtccagcgg cggaggaact ctttgatccg
      661 gttcctgaac aggatctatt tgaggcgcta aatgaaacct taacgctatg gaactcgccg
      721 cccgactggg ctggcgatga gcgaaatgta gtgcttacgt tgtcccgcat ttggtacagc
      781 gcagtaaccg gcaaaatcgc gccgaaggat gtcgctgccg actgggcaat ggagcgcctg
      841 ccggcccagt atcagcccgt catacttgaa gctagacagg cttatcttgg acaagaagaa
      901 gatcgcttgg cctcgcgcgc agatcagttg gaagaatttg tccactacgt gaaaggcgag
      961 atcaccaagg tagtcggcaa ataagatgcc gctcgccagt cgattggctg agctcatgaa
     1021 gttcctattc cgaagttccg cgaacgcgta aaggatctag gtgaagatcc tttttgataa
     1081 tctcatgacc aaaatccctt aacgTtcaca caacatagcc acggGtgttc agctactgac
     1141 ggggtggtgc gtaacggcaa aagcaccgcc ggacatcagc gctagcggag tgtatactgg
     1201 cttactatgt tggcactgat gagggtgtca gtgaagtgct tcatgtggca ggagaaaaaa
     1261 ggctgcaccg gtgcgtcagc agaatatgtg atacaggata tattccgctt cctcgctcac
     1321 tgactcgcta cgctcggtcg ttcgactgcg gcgagcggaa atggcttacg aacggggcgg
     1381 agatttcctg gaagatgcca ggaagatact taacagggaa gtgagagggc cgcggcaaag
     1441 ccgtttttcc ataggctccg cccccctgac aagcatcacg aaatctgacg ctcaaatcag
     1501 tggtggcgaa acccgacagg actataaaga taccaggcgt ttccccctgg cggctccctc
     1561 gtgcgctctc ctgttcctgc ctttcggttt accggtgtca ttccgctgtt atggccgcgt
     1621 ttgtctcatt ccacgcctga cactcagttc cgggtaggca gttcgctcca agctggactg
     1681 tatgcacgaa ccccccgttc agtccgaccg ctgcgcctta tccggtaact atcgtcttga
     1741 gtccaacccg gaaagacatg caaaagcacc actggcagca gccactggta attgatttag
     1801 aggagttagt cttgaagtca tgcgccggtt aaggctaaac tgaaaggaca agttttggtg
     1861 actgcgctcc tccaagccag ttacctcggt tcaaagagtt ggtagctcag agaaccttcg
     1921 aaaaaccgcc ctgcaaggcg gttttttcgt tttcagagca agagattacg cgcagaccaa
     1981 aacgatctca agaagatcat cttattaatc agataaaata tttctagatt tcagtgcaat
     2041 ttatctcttc aaatgtagca cctgaagtca gccccatacg atataagttg taattctcat
     2101 gtttgacagc ttatcaccca gtcctgctcg cttcgctact tggccatacc cacgccgaaa
     2161 caagcgctca tgagcccgaa gtggcgagcc cgatcttccc catcggtgat gtcTagcaat
     2221 ctaatctaag ttttctagaa aaatGagctt ttcattctga ctgcaacggg caatatgtct
     2281 ctgtgtggat taaaaaaaga gtgtctgata gcagcttctg aactggttac ctgccgtgag
     2341 taaattaaaa ttttattgac ttaggtcact aaatacttta accaatatag gcatagcgca
     2401 cagacagata aaaattacag agtacacaac atccnnnnnn nnnnnnnnnn nnnnnnnnnn
     2461 nnnnnnnnnn nnnnnnnnnn nnnnnnnnnn nnnnnnntga cgcgtacagg aaacacagaa
     2521 aaaagcccgc acctgacagt gcgggctttt tttttcgacc aaaggtaacg aggtaacaac
     2581 ctagaaataa ttttgtttaa ctttaagaag gagatataca tnnnnnnnnn nnnnnnnnnn
     2641 nnnnnnnnnn nnnnnnnnnn nnnnnnnnnn nnnnnnnnnn nnnnnnnnnn nnnnnnnnnn
     2701 nnnnnnnnnn nnnnnnnnnn nnnnnnnnnn nnnnnnnnnn nnnnnnnnnn nnnnnnnnnn
     2761 nnnnnnnnnn nnnnnnnnnn nnnnnnnnnn nnnnnnnnnn nnnnnnnnnn nnnnnnnnnn
     2821 nnnnnnnnnn nnnnnnnnnn nnnnnnnnnn nnnnnnnnnn nnnnnnnnnn nnnnnnnnnn
     2881 nnnnnnnnnn nnnnnnnnnn nnnnnnnnnn nnnnnnnnnn nnnngatggt gtaggcttgt
     2941 taagcgatct ggaacgtctg tcttttatcc gccctggttt acgtattctg cttatcggcg
     3001 ctggtggagc atctcgcggc gtactactgc cactcctttc cctggactgt gcggtgacaa
     3061 taactaatcg gacggtatcc cgcgcggaag agttggctaa attgtttgcg cacactggca
     3121 gtattcaggc gttgagtatg gacgaactgg aaggtcatga gtttgatctc attattaatg
     3181 caacatccag tggcatcagt ggtgatattc cggcgatccc gtcatcgctc attcatccag
     3241 gcatttattg ctatgacatg ttctatcaga aaggaaaaac tccttttctg gcatggtgtg
     3301 agcagcgagg ctcaaagcgt aatgctgatg gtttaggaat gctggtggca caggcggctc
     3361 atgcctttct tctctggcac ggtgttctgc ctgacgtaga accagttata aagcaattgc
     3421 aggaggaatt gtccgcgTaa attaattgtt cttttttcag gtgaaggttc ccatGtccaa
     3481 caatggctcg tcaccgctgg tgctttggta taaccaactc ggcatgaatg atgtagacag
     3541 ggttgggggc aaaaatgcct ccctgggtga aatgattact aatctttccg gaatgggtgt
     3601 ttccgttccg aatggtttcg ccacaaccgc cgacgcgttt aaccagtttc tggaccaaag
     3661 cggcgtaaac cagcgcattt atgaactgct ggataaaacg gatattgacg atgttactca
     3721 gcttgcgaaa gcgggcgcgc aaatccgcca gtggattatc gacactccct tccagcctga
     3781 gctggaaaac gccatccgcg aagcctatgc acagctttcc gccgatgacg aaaacgcctc
     3841 ttttgcggtg cgctcctccg ccaccgcaga agatatgccg gacgcttctt ttgccggtca
     3901 gcaggaaacc ttcctcaacg ttcagggttt tgacgccgtt ctcgtggcag tgaaacatgt
     3961 atttgcttct ctgtttaacg atcgcgccat ctcttatcgt gtgcaccagg gttacgatca
     4021 ccgtggtgtg gcgctctccg ccggtgttca acggatggtg cgctctgacc tcgcatcatc
     4081 tggcgtgatg ttctccattg ataccgaatc cggctttgac caggtggtgt ttatcacttc
     4141 cgcatggggc cttggtgaga tggtcgtgca gggtgcggtt aacccggatg agttttacgt
     4201 gcataaaccg acactggcgg cgaatcgccc ggctatcgtg cgccgcacca tggggtcgaa
     4261 aaaaatccgc atggtttacg cgccgaccca ggagcacggc aagcaggtta aaatcgaaga
     4321 cgtaccgcag gaacagcgtg acatcttctc gctgaccaac gaagaagtgc aggaactggc
     4381 aaaacaggcc gtacaaattg agaaacacta cggtcgcccg atggatattg agtgggcgaa
     4441 agatggccac accggtaaac tgttcattgt gcaggcgcgt ccggaaaccg tgcgctcacg
     4501 cggtcaggtc atggagcgtt atacgctgca ttcacagggt aagattatcg ccgaaggccg
     4561 tgctatcggt catcgcatcg gtgcgggtcc ggtgaaagtc atccatgaca tcagcgaaat
     4621 gaaccgcatc gaacctggcg acgtgctggt tactgacatg accgacccgg actgggaacc
     4681 gatcatgaag aaagcatctg ccatcgtcac caaccgtggc ggtcgtacct gtcacgcggc
     4741 gatcatcgct cgtgaactgg gcattccggc ggtagtgggc tgtggagatg caacagaacg
     4801 gatgaaagac ggtgagaacg tcactgtttc ttgtgccgaa ggtgataccg gttacgtcta
     4861 tgcggagttg ctggaattta gcgtgaaaag ctccagcgta gaaacgatgc cggatctgcc
     4921 gttgaaagtg atgatgaacg tcggtaaccc ggaccgtgct ttcgacttcg cctgcctacc
     4981 gaacgaaggc gtgggccttg cgcgtctgga atttatcatc aaccgtatga ttggcgtcca
     5041 cccacgcgca ctgcttgagt ttgacgatca ggaaccgcag ttgcaaaacg aaatccgcga
     5101 gatgatgaaa ggttttgatt ctccgcgtga attttacgtt ggtcgtctga ctgaagggat
     5161 cgcgacgctg ggtgccgcgt tttatccgaa gcgcgtcatt gtccgtctct ctgattttaa
     5221 atcgaacgaa tatgccaacc tggtcggtgg tgagcgttac gagccagatg aagagaaccc
     5281 gatgctcggc ttccgtggcg cgggccgcta tgtttccgac agcttccgcg actgtttcgc
     5341 gctggagtgt gaagcagtga aacgtgtgcg caacgacatg ggactgacca acgttgagat
     5401 catgatcccg ttcgtgcgta ccgtagatca ggcgaaagcg gtggttgaag aactggcgcg
     5461 tcaggggctg aaacgtggcg agaacgggct gaaaatcatc atgatgtgtg aaatcccgtc
     5521 caacgccttg ctggccgagc agttcctcga atatttcgac ggcttctcaa ttggctcaaa
     5581 cgatatgacg cagctggcgc tcggtctgga ccgtgactcc ggcgtggtgt ctgaattgtt
     5641 cgatgagcgc aacgatgcgg tgaaagcact gctgtcgatg gctatccgtg ccgcgaagaa
     5701 acagggcaaa tatgtcggga tttgcggtca gggtccgtcc gaccacgaag actttgccgc
     5761 atggttgatg gaagagggga tcgatagcct gtctctgaac ccggacaccg tggtgcaaac
     5821 ctggttaagc ctggctgaac tgaagaaaTa accgttcatt tatcacaaaa ggattgttcg
     5881 atGtcctcac gtaaagagct tgccaatgct attcgtgcgc tgagcatgga cgcagtacag
     5941 aaagccaaat ccggtcaccc gggtgcccct atgggtatgg ctgacattgc cgaagtcctg
     6001 tggcgtgatt tcctgaaaca caacccgcag aatccgtcct gggctgaccg tgaccgcttc
     6061 gtgctgtcca acggccacgg ctccatgctg atctacagcc tgctgcacct caccggttac
     6121 gatctgccga tggaagaact gaaaaacttc cgtcagctgc actctaaaac tccgggtcac
     6181 ccggaagtgg gttacaccgc tggtgtggaa accaccaccg gtccgctggg tcagggtatt
     6241 gccaacgcag tcggtatggc gattgcagaa aaaacgctgg cggcgcagtt taaccgtccg
     6301 ggccacgaca ttgtcgacca ctacacctac gccttcatgg gcgacggctg catgatggaa
     6361 ggcatctccc acgaagtttg ctctctggcg ggtacgctga agctgggtaa actgattgca
     6421 ttctacgatg acaacggtat ttctatcgat ggtcacgttg aaggctggtt caccgacgac
     6481 accgcaatgc gtttcgaagc ttacggctgg cacgttattc gcgacatcga cggtcatgac
     6541 gcggcatcta tcaaacgcgc agtagaagaa gcgcgcgcag tgactgacaa accttccctg
     6601 ctgatgtgca aaaccatcat cggtttcggt tccccgaaca aagccggtac ccacgactcc
     6661 cacggtgcgc cgctgggcga cgctgaaatt gccctgaccc gcgaacaact gggctggaaa
     6721 tatgcgccgt tcgaaatccc gtctgaaatc tatgctcagt gggatgcgaa agaagcaggc
     6781 caggcgaaag aatccgcatg gaacgagaaa ttcgctgctt acgcgaaagc ttatccgcag
     6841 gaagccgctg aatttacccg ccgtatgaaa ggcgaaatgc cgtctgactt cgacgctaaa
     6901 gcgaaagagt tcatcgctaa actgcaggct aatccggcga aaatcgccag ccgtaaagcg
     6961 tctcagaatg ctatcgaagc gttcggtccg ctgttgccgg aattcctcgg cggttctgct
     7021 gacctggcgc cgtctaacct gaccctgtgg tctggttcta aagcaatcaa cgaagatgct
     7081 gcgggtaact acatccacta cggtgttcgc gagttcggta tgaccgcgat tgctaacggt
     7141 atctccctgc acggtggctt cctgccgtac acctccacct tcctgatgtt cgtggaatac
     7201 gcacgtaacg ccgtacgtat ggctgcgctg atgaaacagc gtcaggtgat ggtttacacc
     7261 cacgactcca tcggtctggg cgaagacggc ccgactcacc agccggttga gcaggtcgct
     7321 tctctgcgcg taaccccgaa catgtctaca tggcgtccgt gtgaccaggt tgaatccgcg
     7381 gtcgcgtgga aatacggtgt tgagcgtcag gacggcccga ccgcactgat cctctcccgt
     7441 cagaacctgg cgcagcagga acgaactgaa gagcaactgg caaacatcgc gcgcggtggt
     7501 tatgtgctga aagactgcgc cggtcagccg gaactgattt tcatcgctac cggttcagaa
     7561 gttgaactgg ctgttgctgc ctacgaaaaa ctgactgccg aaggcgtgaa agcgcgcgtg
     7621 gtgtccatgc cgtctaccga cgcatttgac aagcaggatg ctgcttaccg tgaatccgta
     7681 ctgccgaaag cggttactgc acgcgttgct gtagaagcgg gtattgctga ctactggtac
     7741 aagtatgttg gcctgaacgg tgctatcgtc ggtatgacca ccttcggtga atctgctccg
     7801 gcagagctgc tgtttgaaga gttcggcttc actgttgata acgttgttgc gaaagcaaaa
     7861 gaactgctgT gatgggctga agggtttaaG ggctgctaac aaagcccgaa aggaagctga
     7921 gttggctgct gccaccgctg agcaataact agcataaccc cttggggcct ctaaacgggt
     7981 cttgaggggt tttttgctga aaggaggaac tatatccgga tatcccgcaa gaggcccggc
     8041 agtaccggca taaccaagcc tatgcctaca gcatccaggg tgacggtgcc
//
