# Supplementary material for: A standard for near-scarless plasmid construction using reusable DNA parts
Source: Nat Commun. 2019 Jul 23;10:3294. doi: 10.1038/s41467-019-11263-0 (PMC6650416; doi:10.1038/s41467-019-11263-0)
Supplement: Supplementary file 15 — Source Data [file 41467_2019_11263_MOESM15_ESM.zip › L1M16.gb]

LOCUS       L1M16                8090 bp ds-DNA     circular     05-JUN-2019
DEFINITION  .
FEATURES             Location/Qualifiers
     CDS             193..985
                     /label="aadA"
                     /ApEinfo_revcolor=#f8d3a9
                     /ApEinfo_fwdcolor=#f8d3a9
     misc_feature    1105..1125
                     /label="N22"
                     /ApEinfo_revcolor=#9eafd2
                     /ApEinfo_fwdcolor=#9eafd2
     misc_feature    3476..5461
                     /label="tktA"
                     /ApEinfo_revcolor=#75c6a9
                     /ApEinfo_fwdcolor=#75c6a9
     misc_feature    1959..1978
                     /label="p15_library_f"
                     /ApEinfo_revcolor=#75c6a9
                     /ApEinfo_fwdcolor=#75c6a9
     misc_feature    5462..5496
                     /label="RBS2stop"
                     /ApEinfo_revcolor=#84b0dc
                     /ApEinfo_fwdcolor=#84b0dc
     misc_feature    7870..7890
                     /label="N31"
                     /ApEinfo_revcolor=#f58a5e
                     /ApEinfo_fwdcolor=#f58a5e
     misc_feature    279..298
                     /label="aadA_library_r"
                     /ApEinfo_revcolor=#75c6a9
                     /ApEinfo_fwdcolor=#75c6a9
     misc_feature    2214..2245
                     /label="fiveUTR1"
                     /ApEinfo_revcolor=#9eafd2
                     /ApEinfo_fwdcolor=#9eafd2
     misc_feature    1..27
                     /label="threeUTR1"
                     /ApEinfo_revcolor=#b1ff67
                     /ApEinfo_fwdcolor=#b1ff67
     terminator      7894..8021
                     /label="T7\terminator"
                     /ApEinfo_revcolor=#ff9ccd
                     /ApEinfo_fwdcolor=#ff9ccd
     CDS             5497..7869
                     /label="ppsA "
                     /ApEinfo_revcolor=#9eafd2
                     /ApEinfo_fwdcolor=#9eafd2
     misc_feature    2582..2624
                     /label="RBS1"
                     /ApEinfo_revcolor=#f58a5e
                     /ApEinfo_fwdcolor=#f58a5e
     misc_feature    3438..3475
                     /label="RBS4stop"
                     /ApEinfo_revcolor=#ffef86
                     /ApEinfo_fwdcolor=#ffef86
     misc_feature    2519..2555
                     /label="Rho Independed Terminator"
                     /ApEinfo_revcolor=#c7b0e3
                     /ApEinfo_fwdcolor=#c7b0e3
     CDS             2435..2500
                     /label="thrL CDS"
                     /ApEinfo_revcolor=#75c6a9
                     /ApEinfo_fwdcolor=#75c6a9
     misc_feature    2246..2416
                     /label="PthrC"
                     /ApEinfo_revcolor=#f8d3a9
                     /ApEinfo_fwdcolor=#f8d3a9
     gene            2625..3437
                     /label="aroE "
                     /ApEinfo_revcolor=#85dae9
                     /ApEinfo_fwdcolor=#85dae9
     misc_feature    1179..2091
                     /label="PAC(P15A\ori\)"
                     /ApEinfo_revcolor=#c7b0e3
                     /ApEinfo_fwdcolor=#c7b0e3
ORIGIN
        1 Taacatcatc atcaccatca ctaaaaGtcg acctgcagaa gcttagatct attaccctgt
       61 tatccctact cgagttcatg tgcagctcca tcagcaaaag gggatgataa gtttatcacc
      121 accgactatt tgcaacagtg ccgttgatcg tgctatgatc gactgatgtc atcagcggtg
      181 gagtgcaatg tcatgaggga agcggtgatc gccgaagtat cgactcaact atcagaggta
      241 gttggcgtca tcgagcgcca tctcgaaccg acgttgctgg ccgtacattt gtacggctcc
      301 gcagtggatg gcggcctgaa gccacacagt gatattgatt tgctggttac ggtgaccgta
      361 aggcttgatg aaacaacgcg gcgagctttg atcaacgacc ttttggaaac ttcggcttcc
      421 cctggagaga gcgagattct ccgcgctgta gaagtcacca ttgttgtgca cgacgacatc
      481 attccgtggc gttatccagc taagcgcgaa ctgcaatttg gagaatggca gcgcaatgac
      541 attcttgcag gtatcttcga gccagccacg atcgacattg atctggctat cttgctgaca
      601 aaagcaagag aacatagcgt tgccttggta ggtccagcgg cggaggaact ctttgatccg
      661 gttcctgaac aggatctatt tgaggcgcta aatgaaacct taacgctatg gaactcgccg
      721 cccgactggg ctggcgatga gcgaaatgta gtgcttacgt tgtcccgcat ttggtacagc
      781 gcagtaaccg gcaaaatcgc gccgaaggat gtcgctgccg actgggcaat ggagcgcctg
      841 ccggcccagt atcagcccgt catacttgaa gctagacagg cttatcttgg acaagaagaa
      901 gatcgcttgg cctcgcgcgc agatcagttg gaagaatttg tccactacgt gaaaggcgag
      961 atcaccaagg tagtcggcaa ataagatgcc gctcgccagt cgattggctg agctcatgaa
     1021 gttcctattc cgaagttccg cgaacgcgta aaggatctag gtgaagatcc tttttgataa
     1081 tctcatgacc aaaatccctt aacgTtcaca caacatagcc acggGtgttc agctactgac
     1141 ggggtggtgc gtaacggcaa aagcaccgcc ggacatcagc gctagcggag tgtatactgg
     1201 cttactatgt tggcactgat gagggtgtca gtgaagtgct tcatgtggca ggagaaaaaa
     1261 ggctgcaccg gtgcgtcagc agaatatgtg atacaggata tattccgctt cctcgctcac
     1321 tgactcgcta cgctcggtcg ttcgactgcg gcgagcggaa atggcttacg aacggggcgg
     1381 agatttcctg gaagatgcca ggaagatact taacagggaa gtgagagggc cgcggcaaag
     1441 ccgtttttcc ataggctccg cccccctgac aagcatcacg aaatctgacg ctcaaatcag
     1501 tggtggcgaa acccgacagg actataaaga taccaggcgt ttccccctgg cggctccctc
     1561 gtgcgctctc ctgttcctgc ctttcggttt accggtgtca ttccgctgtt atggccgcgt
     1621 ttgtctcatt ccacgcctga cactcagttc cgggtaggca gttcgctcca agctggactg
     1681 tatgcacgaa ccccccgttc agtccgaccg ctgcgcctta tccggtaact atcgtcttga
     1741 gtccaacccg gaaagacatg caaaagcacc actggcagca gccactggta attgatttag
     1801 aggagttagt cttgaagtca tgcgccggtt aaggctaaac tgaaaggaca agttttggtg
     1861 actgcgctcc tccaagccag ttacctcggt tcaaagagtt ggtagctcag agaaccttcg
     1921 aaaaaccgcc ctgcaaggcg gttttttcgt tttcagagca agagattacg cgcagaccaa
     1981 aacgatctca agaagatcat cttattaatc agataaaata tttctagatt tcagtgcaat
     2041 ttatctcttc aaatgtagca cctgaagtca gccccatacg atataagttg taattctcat
     2101 gtttgacagc ttatcaccca gtcctgctcg cttcgctact tggccatacc cacgccgaaa
     2161 caagcgctca tgagcccgaa gtggcgagcc cgatcttccc catcggtgat gtcTagcaat
     2221 ctaatctaag ttttctagaa aaatGagctt ttcattctga ctgcaacggg caatatgtct
     2281 ctgtgtggat taaaaaaaga gtgtctgata gcagcttctg aactggttac ctgccgtgag
     2341 taaattaaaa ttttattgac ttaggtcact aaatacttta accaatatag gcatagcgca
     2401 cagacagata aaaattacag agtacacaac atccnnnnnn nnnnnnnnnn nnnnnnnnnn
     2461 nnnnnnnnnn nnnnnnnnnn nnnnnnnnnn nnnnnnntga cgcgtacagg aaacacagaa
     2521 aaaagcccgc acctgacagt gcgggctttt tttttcgacc aaaggtaacg aggtaacaac
     2581 ctagaaataa ttttgtttaa ctttaagaag gagatataca tnnnnnnnnn nnnnnnnnnn
     2641 nnnnnnnnnn nnnnnnnnnn nnnnnnnnnn nnnnnnnnnn nnnnnnnnnn nnnnnnnnnn
     2701 nnnnnnnnnn nnnnnnnnnn nnnnnnnnnn nnnnnnnnnn nnnnnnnnnn nnnnnnnnnn
     2761 nnnnnnnnnn nnnnnnnnnn nnnnnnnnnn nnnnnnnnnn nnnnnnnnnn nnnnnnnnnn
     2821 nnnnnnnnnn nnnnnnnnnn nnnnnnnnnn nnnnnnnnnn nnnnnnnnnn nnnnnnnnnn
     2881 nnnnnnnnnn nnnnnnnnnn nnnnnnnnnn nnnnnnnnnn nnnngatggt gtaggcttgt
     2941 taagcgatct ggaacgtctg tcttttatcc gccctggttt acgtattctg cttatcggcg
     3001 ctggtggagc atctcgcggc gtactactgc cactcctttc cctggactgt gcggtgacaa
     3061 taactaatcg gacggtatcc cgcgcggaag agttggctaa attgtttgcg cacactggca
     3121 gtattcaggc gttgagtatg gacgaactgg aaggtcatga gtttgatctc attattaatg
     3181 caacatccag tggcatcagt ggtgatattc cggcgatccc gtcatcgctc attcatccag
     3241 gcatttattg ctatgacatg ttctatcaga aaggaaaaac tccttttctg gcatggtgtg
     3301 agcagcgagg ctcaaagcgt aatgctgatg gtttaggaat gctggtggca caggcggctc
     3361 atgcctttct tctctggcac ggtgttctgc ctgacgtaga accagttata aagcaattgc
     3421 aggaggaatt gtccgcgTaa attaattgtt cttttttcag gtgaaggttc ccatGtcctc
     3481 acgtaaagag cttgccaatg ctattcgtgc gctgagcatg gacgcagtac agaaagccaa
     3541 atccggtcac ccgggtgccc ctatgggtat ggctgacatt gccgaagtcc tgtggcgtga
     3601 tttcctgaaa cacaacccgc agaatccgtc ctgggctgac cgtgaccgct tcgtgctgtc
     3661 caacggccac ggctccatgc tgatctacag cctgctgcac ctcaccggtt acgatctgcc
     3721 gatggaagaa ctgaaaaact tccgtcagct gcactctaaa actccgggtc acccggaagt
     3781 gggttacacc gctggtgtgg aaaccaccac cggtccgctg ggtcagggta ttgccaacgc
     3841 agtcggtatg gcgattgcag aaaaaacgct ggcggcgcag tttaaccgtc cgggccacga
     3901 cattgtcgac cactacacct acgccttcat gggcgacggc tgcatgatgg aaggcatctc
     3961 ccacgaagtt tgctctctgg cgggtacgct gaagctgggt aaactgattg cattctacga
     4021 tgacaacggt atttctatcg atggtcacgt tgaaggctgg ttcaccgacg acaccgcaat
     4081 gcgtttcgaa gcttacggct ggcacgttat tcgcgacatc gacggtcatg acgcggcatc
     4141 tatcaaacgc gcagtagaag aagcgcgcgc agtgactgac aaaccttccc tgctgatgtg
     4201 caaaaccatc atcggtttcg gttccccgaa caaagccggt acccacgact cccacggtgc
     4261 gccgctgggc gacgctgaaa ttgccctgac ccgcgaacaa ctgggctgga aatatgcgcc
     4321 gttcgaaatc ccgtctgaaa tctatgctca gtgggatgcg aaagaagcag gccaggcgaa
     4381 agaatccgca tggaacgaga aattcgctgc ttacgcgaaa gcttatccgc aggaagccgc
     4441 tgaatttacc cgccgtatga aaggcgaaat gccgtctgac ttcgacgcta aagcgaaaga
     4501 gttcatcgct aaactgcagg ctaatccggc gaaaatcgcc agccgtaaag cgtctcagaa
     4561 tgctatcgaa gcgttcggtc cgctgttgcc ggaattcctc ggcggttctg ctgacctggc
     4621 gccgtctaac ctgaccctgt ggtctggttc taaagcaatc aacgaagatg ctgcgggtaa
     4681 ctacatccac tacggtgttc gcgagttcgg tatgaccgcg attgctaacg gtatctccct
     4741 gcacggtggc ttcctgccgt acacctccac cttcctgatg ttcgtggaat acgcacgtaa
     4801 cgccgtacgt atggctgcgc tgatgaaaca gcgtcaggtg atggtttaca cccacgactc
     4861 catcggtctg ggcgaagacg gcccgactca ccagccggtt gagcaggtcg cttctctgcg
     4921 cgtaaccccg aacatgtcta catggcgtcc gtgtgaccag gttgaatccg cggtcgcgtg
     4981 gaaatacggt gttgagcgtc aggacggccc gaccgcactg atcctctccc gtcagaacct
     5041 ggcgcagcag gaacgaactg aagagcaact ggcaaacatc gcgcgcggtg gttatgtgct
     5101 gaaagactgc gccggtcagc cggaactgat tttcatcgct accggttcag aagttgaact
     5161 ggctgttgct gcctacgaaa aactgactgc cgaaggcgtg aaagcgcgcg tggtgtccat
     5221 gccgtctacc gacgcatttg acaagcagga tgctgcttac cgtgaatccg tactgccgaa
     5281 agcggttact gcacgcgttg ctgtagaagc gggtattgct gactactggt acaagtatgt
     5341 tggcctgaac ggtgctatcg tcggtatgac caccttcggt gaatctgctc cggcagagct
     5401 gctgtttgaa gagttcggct tcactgttga taacgttgtt gcgaaagcaa aagaactgct
     5461 gTaaccgttc atttatcaca aaaggattgt tcgatGtcca acaatggctc gtcaccgctg
     5521 gtgctttggt ataaccaact cggcatgaat gatgtagaca gggttggggg caaaaatgcc
     5581 tccctgggtg aaatgattac taatctttcc ggaatgggtg tttccgttcc gaatggtttc
     5641 gccacaaccg ccgacgcgtt taaccagttt ctggaccaaa gcggcgtaaa ccagcgcatt
     5701 tatgaactgc tggataaaac ggatattgac gatgttactc agcttgcgaa agcgggcgcg
     5761 caaatccgcc agtggattat cgacactccc ttccagcctg agctggaaaa cgccatccgc
     5821 gaagcctatg cacagctttc cgccgatgac gaaaacgcct cttttgcggt gcgctcctcc
     5881 gccaccgcag aagatatgcc ggacgcttct tttgccggtc agcaggaaac cttcctcaac
     5941 gttcagggtt ttgacgccgt tctcgtggca gtgaaacatg tatttgcttc tctgtttaac
     6001 gatcgcgcca tctcttatcg tgtgcaccag ggttacgatc accgtggtgt ggcgctctcc
     6061 gccggtgttc aacggatggt gcgctctgac ctcgcatcat ctggcgtgat gttctccatt
     6121 gataccgaat ccggctttga ccaggtggtg tttatcactt ccgcatgggg ccttggtgag
     6181 atggtcgtgc agggtgcggt taacccggat gagttttacg tgcataaacc gacactggcg
     6241 gcgaatcgcc cggctatcgt gcgccgcacc atggggtcga aaaaaatccg catggtttac
     6301 gcgccgaccc aggagcacgg caagcaggtt aaaatcgaag acgtaccgca ggaacagcgt
     6361 gacatcttct cgctgaccaa cgaagaagtg caggaactgg caaaacaggc cgtacaaatt
     6421 gagaaacact acggtcgccc gatggatatt gagtgggcga aagatggcca caccggtaaa
     6481 ctgttcattg tgcaggcgcg tccggaaacc gtgcgctcac gcggtcaggt catggagcgt
     6541 tatacgctgc attcacaggg taagattatc gccgaaggcc gtgctatcgg tcatcgcatc
     6601 ggtgcgggtc cggtgaaagt catccatgac atcagcgaaa tgaaccgcat cgaacctggc
     6661 gacgtgctgg ttactgacat gaccgacccg gactgggaac cgatcatgaa gaaagcatct
     6721 gccatcgtca ccaaccgtgg cggtcgtacc tgtcacgcgg cgatcatcgc tcgtgaactg
     6781 ggcattccgg cggtagtggg ctgtggagat gcaacagaac ggatgaaaga cggtgagaac
     6841 gtcactgttt cttgtgccga aggtgatacc ggttacgtct atgcggagtt gctggaattt
     6901 agcgtgaaaa gctccagcgt agaaacgatg ccggatctgc cgttgaaagt gatgatgaac
     6961 gtcggtaacc cggaccgtgc tttcgacttc gcctgcctac cgaacgaagg cgtgggcctt
     7021 gcgcgtctgg aatttatcat caaccgtatg attggcgtcc acccacgcgc actgcttgag
     7081 tttgacgatc aggaaccgca gttgcaaaac gaaatccgcg agatgatgaa aggttttgat
     7141 tctccgcgtg aattttacgt tggtcgtctg actgaaggga tcgcgacgct gggtgccgcg
     7201 ttttatccga agcgcgtcat tgtccgtctc tctgatttta aatcgaacga atatgccaac
     7261 ctggtcggtg gtgagcgtta cgagccagat gaagagaacc cgatgctcgg cttccgtggc
     7321 gcgggccgct atgtttccga cagcttccgc gactgtttcg cgctggagtg tgaagcagtg
     7381 aaacgtgtgc gcaacgacat gggactgacc aacgttgaga tcatgatccc gttcgtgcgt
     7441 accgtagatc aggcgaaagc ggtggttgaa gaactggcgc gtcaggggct gaaacgtggc
     7501 gagaacgggc tgaaaatcat catgatgtgt gaaatcccgt ccaacgcctt gctggccgag
     7561 cagttcctcg aatatttcga cggcttctca attggctcaa acgatatgac gcagctggcg
     7621 ctcggtctgg accgtgactc cggcgtggtg tctgaattgt tcgatgagcg caacgatgcg
     7681 gtgaaagcac tgctgtcgat ggctatccgt gccgcgaaga aacagggcaa atatgtcggg
     7741 atttgcggtc agggtccgtc cgaccacgaa gactttgccg catggttgat ggaagagggg
     7801 atcgatagcc tgtctctgaa cccggacacc gtggtgcaaa cctggttaag cctggctgaa
     7861 ctgaagaaaT gatgggctga agggtttaaG ggctgctaac aaagcccgaa aggaagctga
     7921 gttggctgct gccaccgctg agcaataact agcataaccc cttggggcct ctaaacgggt
     7981 cttgaggggt tttttgctga aaggaggaac tatatccgga tatcccgcaa gaggcccggc
     8041 agtaccggca taaccaagcc tatgcctaca gcatccaggg tgacggtgcc
//
