# Supplementary material for: A standard for near-scarless plasmid construction using reusable DNA parts
Source: Nat Commun. 2019 Jul 23;10:3294. doi: 10.1038/s41467-019-11263-0 (PMC6650416; doi:10.1038/s41467-019-11263-0)
Supplement: Supplementary file 15 — Source Data [file 41467_2019_11263_MOESM15_ESM.zip › L2-S37.gb]

LOCUS       L2-S37    12477 bp ds-DNA     circular     05-JUN-2019
DEFINITION  .
FEATURES             Location/Qualifiers
     misc_feature    2788..2825
                     /label="RBS4stop"
                     /ApEinfo_revcolor=#ffef86
                     /ApEinfo_fwdcolor=#ffef86
     misc_feature    33..203
                     /label="PthrC"
                     /ApEinfo_revcolor=#f8d3a9
                     /ApEinfo_fwdcolor=#f8d3a9
     misc_feature    11369..11389
                     /label="N22"
                     /ApEinfo_revcolor=#9eafd2
                     /ApEinfo_fwdcolor=#9eafd2
     CDS             412..2784
                     /label="ppsA "
                     /ApEinfo_revcolor=#9eafd2
                     /ApEinfo_fwdcolor=#9eafd2
     misc_feature    10543..10562
                     /label="aadA_library_r"
                     /ApEinfo_revcolor=#75c6a9
                     /ApEinfo_fwdcolor=#75c6a9
     misc_feature    5660..5680
                     /label="N31"
                     /ApEinfo_revcolor=#f58a5e
                     /ApEinfo_fwdcolor=#f58a5e
     misc_feature    369..411
                     /label="RBS1"
                     /ApEinfo_revcolor=#f58a5e
                     /ApEinfo_fwdcolor=#f58a5e
     misc_feature    6287..7813
                     /label="SeSam8_TAL"
                     /ApEinfo_revcolor=#75c6a9
                     /ApEinfo_fwdcolor=#75c6a9
     misc_feature    8908..8910
                     /label="Ala354-Val"
                     /ApEinfo_revcolor=#b1ff67
                     /ApEinfo_fwdcolor=#b1ff67
     misc_feature    8005..8007
                     /label="Met53-Ile"
                     /ApEinfo_revcolor=#ffef86
                     /ApEinfo_fwdcolor=#ffef86
     misc_feature    7681..7701
                     /label="Sesam8_library_f"
                     /ApEinfo_revcolor=#9eafd2
                     /ApEinfo_fwdcolor=#9eafd2
     CDS             222..287
                     /label="thrL CDS"
                     /ApEinfo_revcolor=#75c6a9
                     /ApEinfo_fwdcolor=#75c6a9
     misc_feature    8968..9002
                     /label="RBS2stop"
                     /ApEinfo_revcolor=#84b0dc
                     /ApEinfo_fwdcolor=#84b0dc
     gene            2826..3638
                     /label="aroE "
                     /ApEinfo_revcolor=#85dae9
                     /ApEinfo_fwdcolor=#85dae9
     misc_feature    5881..5907
                     /label="threeUTR1"
                     /ApEinfo_revcolor=#b1ff67
                     /ApEinfo_fwdcolor=#b1ff67
     CDS             6097..6162
                     /label="thrL CDS"
                     /ApEinfo_revcolor=#75c6a9
                     /ApEinfo_fwdcolor=#75c6a9
     terminator      10074..10201
                     /label="T7\terminator"
                     /ApEinfo_revcolor=#ff9ccd
                     /ApEinfo_fwdcolor=#ff9ccd
     misc_feature    10050..10070
                     /label="N31"
                     /ApEinfo_revcolor=#f58a5e
                     /ApEinfo_fwdcolor=#f58a5e
     misc_feature    639..660
                     /label="ppsA_library_r"
                     /ApEinfo_revcolor=#b7e6d7
                     /ApEinfo_fwdcolor=#b7e6d7
     misc_feature    7814..7851
                     /label="RBS4stop"
                     /ApEinfo_revcolor=#ffef86
                     /ApEinfo_fwdcolor=#ffef86
     misc_feature    6181..6217
                     /label="Rho Independed Terminator"
                     /ApEinfo_revcolor=#c7b0e3
                     /ApEinfo_fwdcolor=#c7b0e3
     misc_feature    1..32
                     /label="fiveUTR1"
                     /ApEinfo_revcolor=#9eafd2
                     /ApEinfo_fwdcolor=#9eafd2
     misc_feature    10271..10291
                     /label="N36"
                     /ApEinfo_revcolor=#d59687
                     /ApEinfo_fwdcolor=#d59687
     CDS             9003..10049
                     /label="aroG\mutant"
                     /ApEinfo_revcolor=#ffef86
                     /ApEinfo_fwdcolor=#ffef86
     misc_feature    3674..5659
                     /label="tktA"
                     /ApEinfo_revcolor=#75c6a9
                     /ApEinfo_fwdcolor=#75c6a9
     misc_feature    11443..12355
                     /label="PAC(P15A\ori\)"
                     /ApEinfo_revcolor=#c7b0e3
                     /ApEinfo_fwdcolor=#c7b0e3
     misc_feature    3639..3673
                     /label="RBS2stop"
                     /ApEinfo_revcolor=#84b0dc
                     /ApEinfo_fwdcolor=#84b0dc
     terminator      5684..5811
                     /label="T7\terminator"
                     /ApEinfo_revcolor=#ff9ccd
                     /ApEinfo_fwdcolor=#ff9ccd
     misc_feature    5908..6078
                     /label="PthrC"
                     /ApEinfo_revcolor=#f8d3a9
                     /ApEinfo_fwdcolor=#f8d3a9
     CDS             7852..8967
                     /label="tyrA\mutant"
                     /ApEinfo_revcolor=#c6c9d1
                     /ApEinfo_fwdcolor=#c6c9d1
     misc_feature    12223..12242
                     /label="p15_library_f"
                     /ApEinfo_revcolor=#75c6a9
                     /ApEinfo_fwdcolor=#75c6a9
     misc_feature    9435..9437
                     /label="Asp146-Asn"
                     /ApEinfo_revcolor=#d59687
                     /ApEinfo_fwdcolor=#d59687
     misc_feature    306..342
                     /label="Rho Independed Terminator"
                     /ApEinfo_revcolor=#c7b0e3
                     /ApEinfo_fwdcolor=#c7b0e3
     CDS             10457..11249
                     /label="aadA"
                     /ApEinfo_revcolor=#f8d3a9
                     /ApEinfo_fwdcolor=#f8d3a9
     misc_feature    6244..6286
                     /label="RBS1"
                     /ApEinfo_revcolor=#f58a5e
                     /ApEinfo_fwdcolor=#f58a5e
ORIGIN
        1 Tagcaatcta atctaagttt tctagaaaaa tGagcttttc attctgactg caacgggcaa
       61 tatgtctctg tgtggattaa aaaaagagtg tctgatagca gcttctgaac tggttacctg
      121 ccgtgagtaa attaaaattt tattgactta ggtcactaaa tactttaacc aatataggca
      181 tagcgcacag acagataaaa attacagagt acacaacatc cnnnnnnnnn nnnnnnnnnn
      241 nnnnnnnnnn nnnnnnnnnn nnnnnnnnnn nnnnnnnnnn nnnntgacgc gtacaggaaa
      301 cacagaaaaa agcccgcacc tgacagtgcg ggcttttttt ttcgaccaaa ggtaacgagg
      361 taacaaccta gaaataattt tgtttaactt taagaaggag atatacatat gtccaacaat
      421 ggctcgtcac cgctggtgct ttggtataac caactcggca tgaatgatgt agacagggtt
      481 gggggcaaaa atgcctccct gggtgaaatg attactaatc tttccggaat gggtgtttcc
      541 gttccgaatg gtttcgccac aaccgccgac gcgtttaacc agtttctgga ccaaagcggc
      601 gtaaaccagc gcatttatga actgctggat aaaacggata ttgacgatgt tactcagctt
      661 gcgaaagcgg gcgcgcaaat ccgccagtgg attatcgaca ctcccttcca gcctgagctg
      721 gaaaacgcca tccgcgaagc ctatgcacag ctttccgccg atgacgaaaa cgcctctttt
      781 gcggtgcgct cctccgccac cgcagaagat atgccggacg cttcttttgc cggtcagcag
      841 gaaaccttcc tcaacgttca gggttttgac gccgttctcg tggcagtgaa acatgtattt
      901 gcttctctgt ttaacgatcg cgccatctct tatcgtgtgc accagggtta cgatcaccgt
      961 ggtgtggcgc tctccgccgg tgttcaacgg atggtgcgct ctgacctcgc atcatctggc
     1021 gtgatgttct ccattgatac cgaatccggc tttgaccagg tggtgtttat cacttccgca
     1081 tggggccttg gtgagatggt cgtgcagggt gcggttaacc cggatgagtt ttacgtgcat
     1141 aaaccgacac tggcggcgaa tcgcccggct atcgtgcgcc gcaccatggg gtcgaaaaaa
     1201 atccgcatgg tttacgcgcc gacccaggag cacggcaagc aggttaaaat cgaagacgta
     1261 ccgcaggaac agcgtgacat cttctcgctg accaacgaag aagtgcagga actggcaaaa
     1321 caggccgtac aaattgagaa acactacggt cgcccgatgg atattgagtg ggcgaaagat
     1381 ggccacaccg gtaaactgtt cattgtgcag gcgcgtccgg aaaccgtgcg ctcacgcggt
     1441 caggtcatgg agcgttatac gctgcattca cagggtaaga ttatcgccga aggccgtgct
     1501 atcggtcatc gcatcggtgc gggtccggtg aaagtcatcc atgacatcag cgaaatgaac
     1561 cgcatcgaac ctggcgacgt gctggttact gacatgaccg acccggactg ggaaccgatc
     1621 atgaagaaag catctgccat cgtcaccaac cgtggcggtc gtacctgtca cgcggcgatc
     1681 atcgctcgtg aactgggcat tccggcggta gtgggctgtg gagatgcaac agaacggatg
     1741 aaagacggtg agaacgtcac tgtttcttgt gccgaaggtg ataccggtta cgtctatgcg
     1801 gagttgctgg aatttagcgt gaaaagctcc agcgtagaaa cgatgccgga tctgccgttg
     1861 aaagtgatga tgaacgtcgg taacccggac cgtgctttcg acttcgcctg cctaccgaac
     1921 gaaggcgtgg gccttgcgcg tctggaattt atcatcaacc gtatgattgg cgtccaccca
     1981 cgcgcactgc ttgagtttga cgatcaggaa ccgcagttgc aaaacgaaat ccgcgagatg
     2041 atgaaaggtt ttgattctcc gcgtgaattt tacgttggtc gtctgactga agggatcgcg
     2101 acgctgggtg ccgcgtttta tccgaagcgc gtcattgtcc gtctctctga ttttaaatcg
     2161 aacgaatatg ccaacctggt cggtggtgag cgttacgagc cagatgaaga gaacccgatg
     2221 ctcggcttcc gtggcgcggg ccgctatgtt tccgacagct tccgcgactg tttcgcgctg
     2281 gagtgtgaag cagtgaaacg tgtgcgcaac gacatgggac tgaccaacgt tgagatcatg
     2341 atcccgttcg tgcgtaccgt agatcaggcg aaagcggtgg ttgaagaact ggcgcgtcag
     2401 gggctgaaac gtggcgagaa cgggctgaaa atcatcatga tgtgtgaaat cccgtccaac
     2461 gccttgctgg ccgagcagtt cctcgaatat ttcgacggct tctcaattgg ctcaaacgat
     2521 atgacgcagc tggcgctcgg tctggaccgt gactccggcg tggtgtctga attgttcgat
     2581 gagcgcaacg atgcggtgaa agcactgctg tcgatggcta tccgtgccgc gaagaaacag
     2641 ggcaaatatg tcgggatttg cggtcagggt ccgtccgacc acgaagactt tgccgcatgg
     2701 ttgatggaag aggggatcga tagcctgtct ctgaacccgg acaccgtggt gcaaacctgg
     2761 ttaagcctgg ctgaactgaa gaaaTAATaa attaattgtt cttttttcag gtgaaggttc
     2821 ccnnNnnnnn nnnnnnnnnn nnnnnnnnnn nnnnnnnnnn nnnnnnnnnn nnnnnnnnnn
     2881 nnnnnnnnnn nnnnnnnnnn nnnnnnnnnn nnnnnnnnnn nnnnnnnnnn nnnnnnnnnn
     2941 nnnnnnnnnn nnnnnnnnnn nnnnnnnnnn nnnnnnnnnn nnnnnnnnnn nnnnnnnnnn
     3001 nnnnnnnnnn nnnnnnnnnn nnnnnnnnnn nnnnnnnnnn nnnnnnnnnn nnnnnnnnnn
     3061 nnnnnnnnnn nnnnnnnnnn nnnnnnnnnn nnnnnnnnnn nnnnnnnnnn nnnnnnnnnn
     3121 nnnnngatgg tgtaggcttg ttaagcgatc tggaacgtct gtcttttatc cgccctggtt
     3181 tacgtattct gcttatcggc gctggtggag catctcgcgg cgtactactg ccactccttt
     3241 ccctggactg tgcggtgaca ataactaatc ggacggtatc ccgcgcggaa gagttggcta
     3301 aattgtttgc gcacactggc agtattcagg cgttgagtat ggacgaactg gaaggtcatg
     3361 agtttgatct cattattaat gcaacatcca gtggcatcag tggtgatatt ccggcgatcc
     3421 cgtcatcgct cattcatcca ggcatttatt gctatgacat gttctatcag aaaggaaaaa
     3481 ctccttttct ggcatggtgt gagcagcgag gctcaaagcg taatgctgat ggtttaggaa
     3541 tgctggtggc acaggcggct catgcctttc ttctctggca cggtgttctg cctgacgtag
     3601 aaccagttat aaagcaattg caggaggaat tgtccgcgTa accgttcatt tatcacaaaa
     3661 ggattgttcg atGtcctcac gtaaagagct tgccaatgct attcgtgcgc tgagcatgga
     3721 cgcagtacag aaagccaaat ccggtcaccc gggtgcccct atgggtatgg ctgacattgc
     3781 cgaagtcctg tggcgtgatt tcctgaaaca caacccgcag aatccgtcct gggctgaccg
     3841 tgaccgcttc gtgctgtcca acggccacgg ctccatgctg atctacagcc tgctgcacct
     3901 caccggttac gatctgccga tggaagaact gaaaaacttc cgtcagctgc actctaaaac
     3961 tccgggtcac ccggaagtgg gttacaccgc tggtgtggaa accaccaccg gtccgctggg
     4021 tcagggtatt gccaacgcag tcggtatggc gattgcagaa aaaacgctgg cggcgcagtt
     4081 taaccgtccg ggccacgaca ttgtcgacca ctacacctac gccttcatgg gcgacggctg
     4141 catgatggaa ggcatctccc acgaagtttg ctctctggcg ggtacgctga agctgggtaa
     4201 actgattgca ttctacgatg acaacggtat ttctatcgat ggtcacgttg aaggctggtt
     4261 caccgacgac accgcaatgc gtttcgaagc ttacggctgg cacgttattc gcgacatcga
     4321 cggtcatgac gcggcatcta tcaaacgcgc agtagaagaa gcgcgcgcag tgactgacaa
     4381 accttccctg ctgatgtgca aaaccatcat cggtttcggt tccccgaaca aagccggtac
     4441 ccacgactcc cacggtgcgc cgctgggcga cgctgaaatt gccctgaccc gcgaacaact
     4501 gggctggaaa tatgcgccgt tcgaaatccc gtctgaaatc tatgctcagt gggatgcgaa
     4561 agaagcaggc caggcgaaag aatccgcatg gaacgagaaa ttcgctgctt acgcgaaagc
     4621 ttatccgcag gaagccgctg aatttacccg ccgtatgaaa ggcgaaatgc cgtctgactt
     4681 cgacgctaaa gcgaaagagt tcatcgctaa actgcaggct aatccggcga aaatcgccag
     4741 ccgtaaagcg tctcagaatg ctatcgaagc gttcggtccg ctgttgccgg aattcctcgg
     4801 cggttctgct gacctggcgc cgtctaacct gaccctgtgg tctggttcta aagcaatcaa
     4861 cgaagatgct gcgggtaact acatccacta cggtgttcgc gagttcggta tgaccgcgat
     4921 tgctaacggt atctccctgc acggtggctt cctgccgtac acctccacct tcctgatgtt
     4981 cgtggaatac gcacgtaacg ccgtacgtat ggctgcgctg atgaaacagc gtcaggtgat
     5041 ggtttacacc cacgactcca tcggtctggg cgaagacggc ccgactcacc agccggttga
     5101 gcaggtcgct tctctgcgcg taaccccgaa catgtctaca tggcgtccgt gtgaccaggt
     5161 tgaatccgcg gtcgcgtgga aatacggtgt tgagcgtcag gacggcccga ccgcactgat
     5221 cctctcccgt cagaacctgg cgcagcagga acgaactgaa gagcaactgg caaacatcgc
     5281 gcgcggtggt tatgtgctga aagactgcgc cggtcagccg gaactgattt tcatcgctac
     5341 cggttcagaa gttgaactgg ctgttgctgc ctacgaaaaa ctgactgccg aaggcgtgaa
     5401 agcgcgcgtg gtgtccatgc cgtctaccga cgcatttgac aagcaggatg ctgcttaccg
     5461 tgaatccgta ctgccgaaag cggttactgc acgcgttgct gtagaagcgg gtattgctga
     5521 ctactggtac aagtatgttg gcctgaacgg tgctatcgtc ggtatgacca ccttcggtga
     5581 atctgctccg gcagagctgc tgtttgaaga gttcggcttc actgttgata acgttgttgc
     5641 gaaagcaaaa gaactgctgT gatgggctga agggtttaaG ggctgctaac aaagcccgaa
     5701 aggaagctga gttggctgct gccaccgctg agcaataact agcataaccc cttggggcct
     5761 ctaaacgggt cttgaggggt tttttgctga aaggaggaac tatatccgga tatcccgcaa
     5821 gaggcccggc agtaccggca taaccaagcc tatgcctaca gcatccaggg tgacggtgcc
     5881 Taacatcatc atcaccatca ctaaaaGagc ttttcattct gactgcaacg ggcaatatgt
     5941 ctctgtgtgg attaaaaaaa gagtgtctga tagcagcttc tgaactggtt acctgccgtg
     6001 agtaaattaa aattttattg acttaggtca ctaaatactt taaccaatat aggcatagcg
     6061 cacagacaga taaaaattac agagtacaca acatccnnnn nnnnnnnnnn nnnnnnnnnn
     6121 nnnnnnnnnn nnnnnnnnnn nnnnnnnnnn nnnnnnnnnt gacgcgtaca ggaaacacag
     6181 aaaaaagccc gcacctgaca gtgcgggctt tttttttcga ccaaaggtaa cgaggtaaca
     6241 acctagaaat aattttgttt aactttaaga aggagatata catatgACCC AGGTTGTTGA
     6301 ACGTCAGGCA GATCGTCTGA GCAGCCGTGA ATATCTGGCA CGTGTTGTTC GTAGCGCAGG
     6361 TTGGGATGCA GGTCTGACCA GCTGTACCGA TGAAGAAATT GTTCGTATGG GTGCAAGCGC
     6421 ACGTACCATT GAAGAATATC TGAAAAGCGA TAAACCGATC TATGGTCTGA CCCAGGGTTT
     6481 TGGTCCGCTG GTTCTGTTTG ATGCAGATAG CGAACTGGAA CAGGGTGGTA GCCTGATTAG
     6541 CCATCTGGGC ACCGGTCAGG GTGCACCGCT GGCACCGGAA GTTAGCCGTC TGATTCTGTG
     6601 GCTGCGTATT CAGAATATGC GTAAAGGTTA TAGCGCAGTT AGTCCGGTTT TTTGGCAGAA
     6661 ACTGGCAGAT CTGTGGAATA AAGGTTTTAC ACCGGCAATT CCGCGTCATG GCACCGTTAG
     6721 CGCAAGCGGT GATCTGCAGC CGCTGGCCCA TGCAGCACTG GCATTTACCG GTGTTGGTGA
     6781 AGCATGGACC CGTGATGCCG ATGGTCGTTG GAGCACCGTT CCGGCAGTTG ATGCACTGGC
     6841 AGCCCTGGGT GCAGAACCGT TTGATTGGCC TGTTCGTGAA GCACTGGCCT TTGTTAATGG
     6901 TACAGGTGCA AGCCTGGCAG TTGCAGTTCT GAATCATCGT AGTGCACTGC GTCTGGTTCG
     6961 TGCATGTGCC GTTCTGAGCG CACGTCTGGC AACCCTGCTG GGTGCAAATC CGGAACATTA
     7021 TGATGTTGGT CATGGTGTTG CACGTGGTCA GGTTGGCCAG CTGACCGCAG CAGAATGGAT
     7081 TCGTCAGGGT CTGCCTCGTG GTATGGTTCG TGATGGTAGC CGTCCGCTGC AAGAACCGTA
     7141 TAGCCTGCGT TGTGCACCGC AGGTTCTGGG TGCGGTTCTG GATCAGCTGG ATGGTGCCGG
     7201 TGATGTTCTG GCACGCGAAG TTGATGGTTG TCAGGATAAT CCGATTACCT ATGAAGGTGA
     7261 ACTGCTGCAC GGTGGTAATT TTCATGCAAT GCCGGTTGGT TTTGCAAGCG ATCAGATTGG
     7321 TCTGGCAATG CATATGGCAG CATATCTGGC CGAACGTCAG CTGGGTCTGC TGGTTTCACC
     7381 GGTTACCAAT GGCGATCTGC CACCGATGCT GACACCGCGT GCAGGTCGTG GTGCAGGACT
     7441 GGCAGGCGTT CAGATTAGCG CAACCAGCTT TGTTAGCCGT ATTCGCCAGC TGGTTTTTCC
     7501 GGCAAGCCTG ACCACCCTGC CGACCAATGG TTGGAATCAG GATCATGTTC CGATGGCACT
     7561 GAATGGTGCA AATAGCGTTT TTGAAGCCCT GGAACTGGGT TGGCTGACCG TGGGTAGCCT
     7621 GGCCGTTGGT GTTGCCCAGC TGGCAGCAAT GACAGGTCAT GCAGCAGAAG GTGTTTGGGC
     7681 TGAACTGGCA GGTATTTGTC CGCCTCTGGA TGCCGATCGT CCACTGGGTG CCGAAGTTCG
     7741 TGCAGCACGT GATCTGCTGA GTGCACATGC AGATCAGCTG CTGGTTGATG AAGCAGATGG
     7801 TAAAGATTTT GGCTaaatta attgttcttt tttcaggtga aggttcccat Ggttgctgaa
     7861 ttgaccgcat tacgcgatca aattgatgaa gtcgataaag cgctgctgaa tttattagcg
     7921 aagcgtctgg aactggttgc tgaagtgggc gaggtgaaaa gccgctttgg actgcctatt
     7981 tatgttccgg agcgcgaggc atctattttg gcctcgcgtc gtgcagaggc ggaagctctg
     8041 ggtgtaccgc cagatctgat tgaggatgtt ttgcgtcggg tgatgcgtga atcttactcc
     8101 agtgaaaacg acaaaggatt taaaacactt tgtccgtcac tgcgtccggt ggttatcgtc
     8161 ggcggtggcg gtcagatggg acgcctgttc gagaagatgc tgaccctctc gggttatcag
     8221 gtgcggattc tggagcaaca tgactgggat cgagcggctg atattgttgc cgatgccgga
     8281 atggtgattg ttagtgtgcc aatccacgtt actgagcaag ttattggcaa attaccgcct
     8341 ttaccgaaag attgtattct ggtcgatctg gcatcagtga aaaatgggcc attacaggcc
     8401 atgctggtgg cgcatgatgg tccggtgctg gggctacacc cgatgttcgg tccggacagc
     8461 ggtagcctgg caaagcaagt tgtggtctgg tgtgatggac gtaaaccgga agcataccaa
     8521 tggtttctgg agcaaattca ggtctggggc gctcggctgc atcgtattag cgccgtcgag
     8581 cacgatcaga atatggcgtt tattcaggca ctgcgccact ttgctacttt tgcttacggg
     8641 ctgcacctgg cagaagaaaa tgttcagctt gagcaacttc tggcgctctc ttcgccgatt
     8701 taccgccttg agctggcgat ggtcgggcga ctgtttgctc aggatccgca gctttatgcc
     8761 gacatcatta tgtcgtcaga gcgtaatctg gcgttaatca aacgttacta taagcgtttc
     8821 ggcgaggcga ttgagttgct ggagcagggc gataagcagg cgtttattga cagtttccgc
     8881 aaggtggagc actggttcgg cgattacgta cagcgttttc agagtgaaag ccgcgtgtta
     8941 ttgcgtcagg cgaatgacaa tcgccagTaa ccgttcattt atcacaaaag gattgttcga
     9001 tGaattatca gaacgacgat ttacgcatca aagaaatcaa agagttactt cctcctgtcg
     9061 cattgctgga aaaattcccc gctactgaaa atgccgcgaa tacggttgcc catgcccgaa
     9121 aagcgatcca taagatcctg aaaggtaatg atgatcgcct gttggttgtg attggcccat
     9181 gctcaattca tgatcctgtc gcggcaaaag agtatgccac tcgcttgctg gcgctgcgtg
     9241 aagagctgaa agatgagctg gaaatcgtaa tgcgcgtcta ttttgaaaag ccgcgtacca
     9301 cggtgggctg gaaagggctg attaacgatc cgcatatgga taatagcttc cagatcaacg
     9361 acggtctgcg tatagcccgt aaattgctgc ttgatattaa cgacagcggt ctgccagcgg
     9421 caggtgagtt tctcaatatg atcaccccac aatatctcgc tgacctgatg agctggggcg
     9481 caattggcgc acgtaccacc gaatcgcagg tgcaccgcga actggcatca gggctttctt
     9541 gtccggtcgg cttcaaaaat ggcaccgacg gtacgattaa agtggctatc gatgccatta
     9601 atgccgccgg tgcgccgcac tgcttcctgt ccgtaacgaa atgggggcat tcggcgattg
     9661 tgaataccag cggtaacggc gattgccata tcattctgcg cggcggtaaa gagcctaact
     9721 acagcgcgaa gcacgttgct gaagtgaaag aagggctgaa caaagcaggc ctgccagcac
     9781 aggtgatgat cgatttcagc catgctaact cgtccaaaca attcaaaaag cagatggatg
     9841 tttgtgctga cgtttgccag cagattgccg gtggcgaaaa ggccattatt ggcgtgatgg
     9901 tggaaagcca tctggtggaa ggcaatcaga gcctcgagag cggggagccg ctggcctacg
     9961 gtaagagcat caccgatgcc tgcatcggct gggaagatac cgatgctctg ttacgtcaac
    10021 tggcgaatgc agtaaaagcg cgtcgcgggT gatgggctga agggtttaaG ggctgctaac
    10081 aaagcccgaa aggaagctga gttggctgct gccaccgctg agcaataact agcataaccc
    10141 cttggggcct ctaaacgggt cttgaggggt tttttgctga aaggaggaac tatatccgga
    10201 tatcccgcaa gaggcccggc agtaccggca taaccaagcc tatgcctaca gcatccaggg
    10261 tgacggtgcc Tactaagggc gaatgtacag Gtcgacctgc agaagcttag atctattacc
    10321 ctgttatccc tactcgagtt catgtgcagc tccatcagca aaaggggatg ataagtttat
    10381 caccaccgac tatttgcaac agtgccgttg atcgtgctat gatcgactga tgtcatcagc
    10441 ggtggagtgc aatgtcatga gggaagcggt gatcgccgaa gtatcgactc aactatcaga
    10501 ggtagttggc gtcatcgagc gccatctcga accgacgttg ctggccgtac atttgtacgg
    10561 ctccgcagtg gatggcggcc tgaagccaca cagtgatatt gatttgctgg ttacggtgac
    10621 cgtaaggctt gatgaaacaa cgcggcgagc tttgatcaac gaccttttgg aaacttcggc
    10681 ttcccctgga gagagcgaga ttctccgcgc tgtagaagtc accattgttg tgcacgacga
    10741 catcattccg tggcgttatc cagctaagcg cgaactgcaa tttggagaat ggcagcgcaa
    10801 tgacattctt gcaggtatct tcgagccagc cacgatcgac attgatctgg ctatcttgct
    10861 gacaaaagca agagaacata gcgttgcctt ggtaggtcca gcggcggagg aactctttga
    10921 tccggttcct gaacaggatc tatttgaggc gctaaatgaa accttaacgc tatggaactc
    10981 gccgcccgac tgggctggcg atgagcgaaa tgtagtgctt acgttgtccc gcatttggta
    11041 cagcgcagta accggcaaaa tcgcgccgaa ggatgtcgct gccgactggg caatggagcg
    11101 cctgccggcc cagtatcagc ccgtcatact tgaagctaga caggcttatc ttggacaaga
    11161 agaagatcgc ttggcctcgc gcgcagatca gttggaagaa tttgtccact acgtgaaagg
    11221 cgagatcacc aaggtagtcg gcaaataaga tgccgctcgc cagtcgattg gctgagctca
    11281 tgaagttcct attccgaagt tccgcgaacg cgtaaaggat ctaggtgaag atcctttttg
    11341 ataatctcat gaccaaaatc ccttaacgTt cacacaacat agccacggGt gttcagctac
    11401 tgacggggtg gtgcgtaacg gcaaaagcac cgccggacat cagcgctagc ggagtgtata
    11461 ctggcttact atgttggcac tgatgagggt gtcagtgaag tgcttcatgt ggcaggagaa
    11521 aaaaggctgc accggtgcgt cagcagaata tgtgatacag gatatattcc gcttcctcgc
    11581 tcactgactc gctacgctcg gtcgttcgac tgcggcgagc ggaaatggct tacgaacggg
    11641 gcggagattt cctggaagat gccaggaaga tacttaacag ggaagtgaga gggccgcggc
    11701 aaagccgttt ttccataggc tccgcccccc tgacaagcat cacgaaatct gacgctcaaa
    11761 tcagtggtgg cgaaacccga caggactata aagataccag gcgtttcccc ctggcggctc
    11821 cctcgtgcgc tctcctgttc ctgcctttcg gtttaccggt gtcattccgc tgttatggcc
    11881 gcgtttgtct cattccacgc ctgacactca gttccgggta ggcagttcgc tccaagctgg
    11941 actgtatgca cgaacccccc gttcagtccg accgctgcgc cttatccggt aactatcgtc
    12001 ttgagtccaa cccggaaaga catgcaaaag caccactggc agcagccact ggtaattgat
    12061 ttagaggagt tagtcttgaa gtcatgcgcc ggttaaggct aaactgaaag gacaagtttt
    12121 ggtgactgcg ctcctccaag ccagttacct cggttcaaag agttggtagc tcagagaacc
    12181 ttcgaaaaac cgccctgcaa ggcggttttt tcgttttcag agcaagagat tacgcgcaga
    12241 ccaaaacgat ctcaagaaga tcatcttatt aatcagataa aatatttcta gatttcagtg
    12301 caatttatct cttcaaatgt agcacctgaa gtcagcccca tacgatataa gttgtaattc
    12361 tcatgtttga cagcttatca cccagtcctg ctcgcttcgc tacttggcca tacccacgcc
    12421 gaaacaagcg ctcatgagcc cgaagtggcg agcccgatct tccccatcgg tgatgtc
//
