# Supplementary material for: A standard for near-scarless plasmid construction using reusable DNA parts
Source: Nat Commun. 2019 Jul 23;10:3294. doi: 10.1038/s41467-019-11263-0 (PMC6650416; doi:10.1038/s41467-019-11263-0)
Supplement: Supplementary file 15 — Source Data [file 41467_2019_11263_MOESM15_ESM.zip › L2-S46.gb]

LOCUS       L2-S46                 12477 bp ds-DNA     circular     05-JUN-2019
DEFINITION  .
FEATURES             Location/Qualifiers
     misc_feature    6181..6217
                     /label="Rho Independed Terminator"
                     /ApEinfo_revcolor=#c7b0e3
                     /ApEinfo_fwdcolor=#c7b0e3
     misc_feature    33..203
                     /label="PthrC"
                     /ApEinfo_revcolor=#f8d3a9
                     /ApEinfo_fwdcolor=#f8d3a9
     misc_feature    5908..6078
                     /label="PthrC"
                     /ApEinfo_revcolor=#f8d3a9
                     /ApEinfo_fwdcolor=#f8d3a9
     gene            2826..3638
                     /label="aroE "
                     /ApEinfo_revcolor=#85dae9
                     /ApEinfo_fwdcolor=#85dae9
     misc_feature    7372..8898
                     /label="SeSam8_TAL"
                     /ApEinfo_revcolor=#75c6a9
                     /ApEinfo_fwdcolor=#75c6a9
     misc_feature    6719..6721
                     /label="Asp146-Asn"
                     /ApEinfo_revcolor=#d59687
                     /ApEinfo_fwdcolor=#d59687
     misc_feature    7334..7371
                     /label="RBS4stop"
                     /ApEinfo_revcolor=#ffef86
                     /ApEinfo_fwdcolor=#ffef86
     misc_feature    8899..8933
                     /label="RBS2stop"
                     /ApEinfo_revcolor=#84b0dc
                     /ApEinfo_fwdcolor=#84b0dc
     misc_feature    369..411
                     /label="RBS1"
                     /ApEinfo_revcolor=#f58a5e
                     /ApEinfo_fwdcolor=#f58a5e
     misc_feature    306..342
                     /label="Rho Independed Terminator"
                     /ApEinfo_revcolor=#c7b0e3
                     /ApEinfo_fwdcolor=#c7b0e3
     misc_feature    3674..5659
                     /label="tktA"
                     /ApEinfo_revcolor=#75c6a9
                     /ApEinfo_fwdcolor=#75c6a9
     misc_feature    2788..2825
                     /label="RBS4stop"
                     /ApEinfo_revcolor=#ffef86
                     /ApEinfo_fwdcolor=#ffef86
     CDS             8934..10049
                     /label="tyrA\mutant"
                     /ApEinfo_revcolor=#c6c9d1
                     /ApEinfo_fwdcolor=#c6c9d1
     misc_feature    9990..9992
                     /label="Ala354-Val"
                     /ApEinfo_revcolor=#b1ff67
                     /ApEinfo_fwdcolor=#b1ff67
     misc_feature    11369..11389
                     /label="N22"
                     /ApEinfo_revcolor=#9eafd2
                     /ApEinfo_fwdcolor=#9eafd2
     misc_feature    10543..10562
                     /label="aadA_library_r"
                     /ApEinfo_revcolor=#75c6a9
                     /ApEinfo_fwdcolor=#75c6a9
     misc_feature    5660..5680
                     /label="N31"
                     /ApEinfo_revcolor=#f58a5e
                     /ApEinfo_fwdcolor=#f58a5e
     misc_feature    9087..9089
                     /label="Met53-Ile"
                     /ApEinfo_revcolor=#ffef86
                     /ApEinfo_fwdcolor=#ffef86
     CDS             6097..6162
                     /label="thrL CDS"
                     /ApEinfo_revcolor=#75c6a9
                     /ApEinfo_fwdcolor=#75c6a9
     terminator      10074..10201
                     /label="T7\terminator"
                     /ApEinfo_revcolor=#ff9ccd
                     /ApEinfo_fwdcolor=#ff9ccd
     misc_feature    10271..10291
                     /label="N36"
                     /ApEinfo_revcolor=#d59687
                     /ApEinfo_fwdcolor=#d59687
     terminator      5684..5811
                     /label="T7\terminator"
                     /ApEinfo_revcolor=#ff9ccd
                     /ApEinfo_fwdcolor=#ff9ccd
     CDS             222..287
                     /label="thrL CDS"
                     /ApEinfo_revcolor=#75c6a9
                     /ApEinfo_fwdcolor=#75c6a9
     misc_feature    8766..8786
                     /label="Sesam8_library_f"
                     /ApEinfo_revcolor=#9eafd2
                     /ApEinfo_fwdcolor=#9eafd2
     CDS             6287..7333
                     /label="aroG\mutant"
                     /ApEinfo_revcolor=#ffef86
                     /ApEinfo_fwdcolor=#ffef86
     misc_feature    639..660
                     /label="ppsA_library_r"
                     /ApEinfo_revcolor=#b7e6d7
                     /ApEinfo_fwdcolor=#b7e6d7
     misc_feature    11443..12355
                     /label="PAC(P15A\ori\)"
                     /ApEinfo_revcolor=#c7b0e3
                     /ApEinfo_fwdcolor=#c7b0e3
     CDS             412..2784
                     /label="ppsA "
                     /ApEinfo_revcolor=#9eafd2
                     /ApEinfo_fwdcolor=#9eafd2
     misc_feature    3639..3673
                     /label="RBS2stop"
                     /ApEinfo_revcolor=#84b0dc
                     /ApEinfo_fwdcolor=#84b0dc
     misc_feature    10050..10070
                     /label="N31"
                     /ApEinfo_revcolor=#f58a5e
                     /ApEinfo_fwdcolor=#f58a5e
     misc_feature    12223..12242
                     /label="p15_library_f"
                     /ApEinfo_revcolor=#75c6a9
                     /ApEinfo_fwdcolor=#75c6a9
     misc_feature    5881..5907
                     /label="threeUTR1"
                     /ApEinfo_revcolor=#b1ff67
                     /ApEinfo_fwdcolor=#b1ff67
     misc_feature    1..32
                     /label="fiveUTR1"
                     /ApEinfo_revcolor=#9eafd2
                     /ApEinfo_fwdcolor=#9eafd2
     misc_feature    6244..6286
                     /label="RBS1"
                     /ApEinfo_revcolor=#f58a5e
                     /ApEinfo_fwdcolor=#f58a5e
     CDS             10457..11249
                     /label="aadA"
                     /ApEinfo_revcolor=#f8d3a9
                     /ApEinfo_fwdcolor=#f8d3a9
ORIGIN
        1 Tagcaatcta atctaagttt tctagaaaaa tGagcttttc attctgactg caacgggcaa
       61 tatgtctctg tgtggattaa aaaaagagtg tctgatagca gcttctgaac tggttacctg
      121 ccgtgagtaa attaaaattt tattgactta ggtcactaaa tactttaacc aatataggca
      181 tagcgcacag acagataaaa attacagagt acacaacatc cnnnnnnnnn nnnnnnnnnn
      241 nnnnnnnnnn nnnnnnnnnn nnnnnnnnnn nnnnnnnnnn nnnntgacgc gtacaggaaa
      301 cacagaaaaa agcccgcacc tgacagtgcg ggcttttttt ttcgaccaaa ggtaacgagg
      361 taacaaccta gaaataattt tgtttaactt taagaaggag atatacatat gtccaacaat
      421 ggctcgtcac cgctggtgct ttggtataac caactcggca tgaatgatgt agacagggtt
      481 gggggcaaaa atgcctccct gggtgaaatg attactaatc tttccggaat gggtgtttcc
      541 gttccgaatg gtttcgccac aaccgccgac gcgtttaacc agtttctgga ccaaagcggc
      601 gtaaaccagc gcatttatga actgctggat aaaacggata ttgacgatgt tactcagctt
      661 gcgaaagcgg gcgcgcaaat ccgccagtgg attatcgaca ctcccttcca gcctgagctg
      721 gaaaacgcca tccgcgaagc ctatgcacag ctttccgccg atgacgaaaa cgcctctttt
      781 gcggtgcgct cctccgccac cgcagaagat atgccggacg cttcttttgc cggtcagcag
      841 gaaaccttcc tcaacgttca gggttttgac gccgttctcg tggcagtgaa acatgtattt
      901 gcttctctgt ttaacgatcg cgccatctct tatcgtgtgc accagggtta cgatcaccgt
      961 ggtgtggcgc tctccgccgg tgttcaacgg atggtgcgct ctgacctcgc atcatctggc
     1021 gtgatgttct ccattgatac cgaatccggc tttgaccagg tggtgtttat cacttccgca
     1081 tggggccttg gtgagatggt cgtgcagggt gcggttaacc cggatgagtt ttacgtgcat
     1141 aaaccgacac tggcggcgaa tcgcccggct atcgtgcgcc gcaccatggg gtcgaaaaaa
     1201 atccgcatgg tttacgcgcc gacccaggag cacggcaagc aggttaaaat cgaagacgta
     1261 ccgcaggaac agcgtgacat cttctcgctg accaacgaag aagtgcagga actggcaaaa
     1321 caggccgtac aaattgagaa acactacggt cgcccgatgg atattgagtg ggcgaaagat
     1381 ggccacaccg gtaaactgtt cattgtgcag gcgcgtccgg aaaccgtgcg ctcacgcggt
     1441 caggtcatgg agcgttatac gctgcattca cagggtaaga ttatcgccga aggccgtgct
     1501 atcggtcatc gcatcggtgc gggtccggtg aaagtcatcc atgacatcag cgaaatgaac
     1561 cgcatcgaac ctggcgacgt gctggttact gacatgaccg acccggactg ggaaccgatc
     1621 atgaagaaag catctgccat cgtcaccaac cgtggcggtc gtacctgtca cgcggcgatc
     1681 atcgctcgtg aactgggcat tccggcggta gtgggctgtg gagatgcaac agaacggatg
     1741 aaagacggtg agaacgtcac tgtttcttgt gccgaaggtg ataccggtta cgtctatgcg
     1801 gagttgctgg aatttagcgt gaaaagctcc agcgtagaaa cgatgccgga tctgccgttg
     1861 aaagtgatga tgaacgtcgg taacccggac cgtgctttcg acttcgcctg cctaccgaac
     1921 gaaggcgtgg gccttgcgcg tctggaattt atcatcaacc gtatgattgg cgtccaccca
     1981 cgcgcactgc ttgagtttga cgatcaggaa ccgcagttgc aaaacgaaat ccgcgagatg
     2041 atgaaaggtt ttgattctcc gcgtgaattt tacgttggtc gtctgactga agggatcgcg
     2101 acgctgggtg ccgcgtttta tccgaagcgc gtcattgtcc gtctctctga ttttaaatcg
     2161 aacgaatatg ccaacctggt cggtggtgag cgttacgagc cagatgaaga gaacccgatg
     2221 ctcggcttcc gtggcgcggg ccgctatgtt tccgacagct tccgcgactg tttcgcgctg
     2281 gagtgtgaag cagtgaaacg tgtgcgcaac gacatgggac tgaccaacgt tgagatcatg
     2341 atcccgttcg tgcgtaccgt agatcaggcg aaagcggtgg ttgaagaact ggcgcgtcag
     2401 gggctgaaac gtggcgagaa cgggctgaaa atcatcatga tgtgtgaaat cccgtccaac
     2461 gccttgctgg ccgagcagtt cctcgaatat ttcgacggct tctcaattgg ctcaaacgat
     2521 atgacgcagc tggcgctcgg tctggaccgt gactccggcg tggtgtctga attgttcgat
     2581 gagcgcaacg atgcggtgaa agcactgctg tcgatggcta tccgtgccgc gaagaaacag
     2641 ggcaaatatg tcgggatttg cggtcagggt ccgtccgacc acgaagactt tgccgcatgg
     2701 ttgatggaag aggggatcga tagcctgtct ctgaacccgg acaccgtggt gcaaacctgg
     2761 ttaagcctgg ctgaactgaa gaaaTAATaa attaattgtt cttttttcag gtgaaggttc
     2821 ccnnNnnnnn nnnnnnnnnn nnnnnnnnnn nnnnnnnnnn nnnnnnnnnn nnnnnnnnnn
     2881 nnnnnnnnnn nnnnnnnnnn nnnnnnnnnn nnnnnnnnnn nnnnnnnnnn nnnnnnnnnn
     2941 nnnnnnnnnn nnnnnnnnnn nnnnnnnnnn nnnnnnnnnn nnnnnnnnnn nnnnnnnnnn
     3001 nnnnnnnnnn nnnnnnnnnn nnnnnnnnnn nnnnnnnnnn nnnnnnnnnn nnnnnnnnnn
     3061 nnnnnnnnnn nnnnnnnnnn nnnnnnnnnn nnnnnnnnnn nnnnnnnnnn nnnnnnnnnn
     3121 nnnnngatgg tgtaggcttg ttaagcgatc tggaacgtct gtcttttatc cgccctggtt
     3181 tacgtattct gcttatcggc gctggtggag catctcgcgg cgtactactg ccactccttt
     3241 ccctggactg tgcggtgaca ataactaatc ggacggtatc ccgcgcggaa gagttggcta
     3301 aattgtttgc gcacactggc agtattcagg cgttgagtat ggacgaactg gaaggtcatg
     3361 agtttgatct cattattaat gcaacatcca gtggcatcag tggtgatatt ccggcgatcc
     3421 cgtcatcgct cattcatcca ggcatttatt gctatgacat gttctatcag aaaggaaaaa
     3481 ctccttttct ggcatggtgt gagcagcgag gctcaaagcg taatgctgat ggtttaggaa
     3541 tgctggtggc acaggcggct catgcctttc ttctctggca cggtgttctg cctgacgtag
     3601 aaccagttat aaagcaattg caggaggaat tgtccgcgTa accgttcatt tatcacaaaa
     3661 ggattgttcg atGtcctcac gtaaagagct tgccaatgct attcgtgcgc tgagcatgga
     3721 cgcagtacag aaagccaaat ccggtcaccc gggtgcccct atgggtatgg ctgacattgc
     3781 cgaagtcctg tggcgtgatt tcctgaaaca caacccgcag aatccgtcct gggctgaccg
     3841 tgaccgcttc gtgctgtcca acggccacgg ctccatgctg atctacagcc tgctgcacct
     3901 caccggttac gatctgccga tggaagaact gaaaaacttc cgtcagctgc actctaaaac
     3961 tccgggtcac ccggaagtgg gttacaccgc tggtgtggaa accaccaccg gtccgctggg
     4021 tcagggtatt gccaacgcag tcggtatggc gattgcagaa aaaacgctgg cggcgcagtt
     4081 taaccgtccg ggccacgaca ttgtcgacca ctacacctac gccttcatgg gcgacggctg
     4141 catgatggaa ggcatctccc acgaagtttg ctctctggcg ggtacgctga agctgggtaa
     4201 actgattgca ttctacgatg acaacggtat ttctatcgat ggtcacgttg aaggctggtt
     4261 caccgacgac accgcaatgc gtttcgaagc ttacggctgg cacgttattc gcgacatcga
     4321 cggtcatgac gcggcatcta tcaaacgcgc agtagaagaa gcgcgcgcag tgactgacaa
     4381 accttccctg ctgatgtgca aaaccatcat cggtttcggt tccccgaaca aagccggtac
     4441 ccacgactcc cacggtgcgc cgctgggcga cgctgaaatt gccctgaccc gcgaacaact
     4501 gggctggaaa tatgcgccgt tcgaaatccc gtctgaaatc tatgctcagt gggatgcgaa
     4561 agaagcaggc caggcgaaag aatccgcatg gaacgagaaa ttcgctgctt acgcgaaagc
     4621 ttatccgcag gaagccgctg aatttacccg ccgtatgaaa ggcgaaatgc cgtctgactt
     4681 cgacgctaaa gcgaaagagt tcatcgctaa actgcaggct aatccggcga aaatcgccag
     4741 ccgtaaagcg tctcagaatg ctatcgaagc gttcggtccg ctgttgccgg aattcctcgg
     4801 cggttctgct gacctggcgc cgtctaacct gaccctgtgg tctggttcta aagcaatcaa
     4861 cgaagatgct gcgggtaact acatccacta cggtgttcgc gagttcggta tgaccgcgat
     4921 tgctaacggt atctccctgc acggtggctt cctgccgtac acctccacct tcctgatgtt
     4981 cgtggaatac gcacgtaacg ccgtacgtat ggctgcgctg atgaaacagc gtcaggtgat
     5041 ggtttacacc cacgactcca tcggtctggg cgaagacggc ccgactcacc agccggttga
     5101 gcaggtcgct tctctgcgcg taaccccgaa catgtctaca tggcgtccgt gtgaccaggt
     5161 tgaatccgcg gtcgcgtgga aatacggtgt tgagcgtcag gacggcccga ccgcactgat
     5221 cctctcccgt cagaacctgg cgcagcagga acgaactgaa gagcaactgg caaacatcgc
     5281 gcgcggtggt tatgtgctga aagactgcgc cggtcagccg gaactgattt tcatcgctac
     5341 cggttcagaa gttgaactgg ctgttgctgc ctacgaaaaa ctgactgccg aaggcgtgaa
     5401 agcgcgcgtg gtgtccatgc cgtctaccga cgcatttgac aagcaggatg ctgcttaccg
     5461 tgaatccgta ctgccgaaag cggttactgc acgcgttgct gtagaagcgg gtattgctga
     5521 ctactggtac aagtatgttg gcctgaacgg tgctatcgtc ggtatgacca ccttcggtga
     5581 atctgctccg gcagagctgc tgtttgaaga gttcggcttc actgttgata acgttgttgc
     5641 gaaagcaaaa gaactgctgT gatgggctga agggtttaaG ggctgctaac aaagcccgaa
     5701 aggaagctga gttggctgct gccaccgctg agcaataact agcataaccc cttggggcct
     5761 ctaaacgggt cttgaggggt tttttgctga aaggaggaac tatatccgga tatcccgcaa
     5821 gaggcccggc agtaccggca taaccaagcc tatgcctaca gcatccaggg tgacggtgcc
     5881 Taacatcatc atcaccatca ctaaaaGagc ttttcattct gactgcaacg ggcaatatgt
     5941 ctctgtgtgg attaaaaaaa gagtgtctga tagcagcttc tgaactggtt acctgccgtg
     6001 agtaaattaa aattttattg acttaggtca ctaaatactt taaccaatat aggcatagcg
     6061 cacagacaga taaaaattac agagtacaca acatccnnnn nnnnnnnnnn nnnnnnnnnn
     6121 nnnnnnnnnn nnnnnnnnnn nnnnnnnnnn nnnnnnnnnt gacgcgtaca ggaaacacag
     6181 aaaaaagccc gcacctgaca gtgcgggctt tttttttcga ccaaaggtaa cgaggtaaca
     6241 acctagaaat aattttgttt aactttaaga aggagatata catatgaatt atcagaacga
     6301 cgatttacgc atcaaagaaa tcaaagagtt acttcctcct gtcgcattgc tggaaaaatt
     6361 ccccgctact gaaaatgccg cgaatacggt tgcccatgcc cgaaaagcga tccataagat
     6421 cctgaaaggt aatgatgatc gcctgttggt tgtgattggc ccatgctcaa ttcatgatcc
     6481 tgtcgcggca aaagagtatg ccactcgctt gctggcgctg cgtgaagagc tgaaagatga
     6541 gctggaaatc gtaatgcgcg tctattttga aaagccgcgt accacggtgg gctggaaagg
     6601 gctgattaac gatccgcata tggataatag cttccagatc aacgacggtc tgcgtatagc
     6661 ccgtaaattg ctgcttgata ttaacgacag cggtctgcca gcggcaggtg agtttctcaa
     6721 tatgatcacc ccacaatatc tcgctgacct gatgagctgg ggcgcaattg gcgcacgtac
     6781 caccgaatcg caggtgcacc gcgaactggc atcagggctt tcttgtccgg tcggcttcaa
     6841 aaatggcacc gacggtacga ttaaagtggc tatcgatgcc attaatgccg ccggtgcgcc
     6901 gcactgcttc ctgtccgtaa cgaaatgggg gcattcggcg attgtgaata ccagcggtaa
     6961 cggcgattgc catatcattc tgcgcggcgg taaagagcct aactacagcg cgaagcacgt
     7021 tgctgaagtg aaagaagggc tgaacaaagc aggcctgcca gcacaggtga tgatcgattt
     7081 cagccatgct aactcgtcca aacaattcaa aaagcagatg gatgtttgtg ctgacgtttg
     7141 ccagcagatt gccggtggcg aaaaggccat tattggcgtg atggtggaaa gccatctggt
     7201 ggaaggcaat cagagcctcg agagcgggga gccgctggcc tacggtaaga gcatcaccga
     7261 tgcctgcatc ggctgggaag ataccgatgc tctgttacgt caactggcga atgcagtaaa
     7321 agcgcgtcgc gggTaaatta attgttcttt tttcaggtga aggttcccat GACCCAGGTT
     7381 GTTGAACGTC AGGCAGATCG TCTGAGCAGC CGTGAATATC TGGCACGTGT TGTTCGTAGC
     7441 GCAGGTTGGG ATGCAGGTCT GACCAGCTGT ACCGATGAAG AAATTGTTCG TATGGGTGCA
     7501 AGCGCACGTA CCATTGAAGA ATATCTGAAA AGCGATAAAC CGATCTATGG TCTGACCCAG
     7561 GGTTTTGGTC CGCTGGTTCT GTTTGATGCA GATAGCGAAC TGGAACAGGG TGGTAGCCTG
     7621 ATTAGCCATC TGGGCACCGG TCAGGGTGCA CCGCTGGCAC CGGAAGTTAG CCGTCTGATT
     7681 CTGTGGCTGC GTATTCAGAA TATGCGTAAA GGTTATAGCG CAGTTAGTCC GGTTTTTTGG
     7741 CAGAAACTGG CAGATCTGTG GAATAAAGGT TTTACACCGG CAATTCCGCG TCATGGCACC
     7801 GTTAGCGCAA GCGGTGATCT GCAGCCGCTG GCCCATGCAG CACTGGCATT TACCGGTGTT
     7861 GGTGAAGCAT GGACCCGTGA TGCCGATGGT CGTTGGAGCA CCGTTCCGGC AGTTGATGCA
     7921 CTGGCAGCCC TGGGTGCAGA ACCGTTTGAT TGGCCTGTTC GTGAAGCACT GGCCTTTGTT
     7981 AATGGTACAG GTGCAAGCCT GGCAGTTGCA GTTCTGAATC ATCGTAGTGC ACTGCGTCTG
     8041 GTTCGTGCAT GTGCCGTTCT GAGCGCACGT CTGGCAACCC TGCTGGGTGC AAATCCGGAA
     8101 CATTATGATG TTGGTCATGG TGTTGCACGT GGTCAGGTTG GCCAGCTGAC CGCAGCAGAA
     8161 TGGATTCGTC AGGGTCTGCC TCGTGGTATG GTTCGTGATG GTAGCCGTCC GCTGCAAGAA
     8221 CCGTATAGCC TGCGTTGTGC ACCGCAGGTT CTGGGTGCGG TTCTGGATCA GCTGGATGGT
     8281 GCCGGTGATG TTCTGGCACG CGAAGTTGAT GGTTGTCAGG ATAATCCGAT TACCTATGAA
     8341 GGTGAACTGC TGCACGGTGG TAATTTTCAT GCAATGCCGG TTGGTTTTGC AAGCGATCAG
     8401 ATTGGTCTGG CAATGCATAT GGCAGCATAT CTGGCCGAAC GTCAGCTGGG TCTGCTGGTT
     8461 TCACCGGTTA CCAATGGCGA TCTGCCACCG ATGCTGACAC CGCGTGCAGG TCGTGGTGCA
     8521 GGACTGGCAG GCGTTCAGAT TAGCGCAACC AGCTTTGTTA GCCGTATTCG CCAGCTGGTT
     8581 TTTCCGGCAA GCCTGACCAC CCTGCCGACC AATGGTTGGA ATCAGGATCA TGTTCCGATG
     8641 GCACTGAATG GTGCAAATAG CGTTTTTGAA GCCCTGGAAC TGGGTTGGCT GACCGTGGGT
     8701 AGCCTGGCCG TTGGTGTTGC CCAGCTGGCA GCAATGACAG GTCATGCAGC AGAAGGTGTT
     8761 TGGGCTGAAC TGGCAGGTAT TTGTCCGCCT CTGGATGCCG ATCGTCCACT GGGTGCCGAA
     8821 GTTCGTGCAG CACGTGATCT GCTGAGTGCA CATGCAGATC AGCTGCTGGT TGATGAAGCA
     8881 GATGGTAAAG ATTTTGGCTa accgttcatt tatcacaaaa ggattgttcg atGgttgctg
     8941 aattgaccgc attacgcgat caaattgatg aagtcgataa agcgctgctg aatttattag
     9001 cgaagcgtct ggaactggtt gctgaagtgg gcgaggtgaa aagccgcttt ggactgccta
     9061 tttatgttcc ggagcgcgag gcatctattt tggcctcgcg tcgtgcagag gcggaagctc
     9121 tgggtgtacc gccagatctg attgaggatg ttttgcgtcg ggtgatgcgt gaatcttact
     9181 ccagtgaaaa cgacaaagga tttaaaacac tttgtccgtc actgcgtccg gtggttatcg
     9241 tcggcggtgg cggtcagatg ggacgcctgt tcgagaagat gctgaccctc tcgggttatc
     9301 aggtgcggat tctggagcaa catgactggg atcgagcggc tgatattgtt gccgatgccg
     9361 gaatggtgat tgttagtgtg ccaatccacg ttactgagca agttattggc aaattaccgc
     9421 ctttaccgaa agattgtatt ctggtcgatc tggcatcagt gaaaaatggg ccattacagg
     9481 ccatgctggt ggcgcatgat ggtccggtgc tggggctaca cccgatgttc ggtccggaca
     9541 gcggtagcct ggcaaagcaa gttgtggtct ggtgtgatgg acgtaaaccg gaagcatacc
     9601 aatggtttct ggagcaaatt caggtctggg gcgctcggct gcatcgtatt agcgccgtcg
     9661 agcacgatca gaatatggcg tttattcagg cactgcgcca ctttgctact tttgcttacg
     9721 ggctgcacct ggcagaagaa aatgttcagc ttgagcaact tctggcgctc tcttcgccga
     9781 tttaccgcct tgagctggcg atggtcgggc gactgtttgc tcaggatccg cagctttatg
     9841 ccgacatcat tatgtcgtca gagcgtaatc tggcgttaat caaacgttac tataagcgtt
     9901 tcggcgaggc gattgagttg ctggagcagg gcgataagca ggcgtttatt gacagtttcc
     9961 gcaaggtgga gcactggttc ggcgattacg tacagcgttt tcagagtgaa agccgcgtgt
    10021 tattgcgtca ggcgaatgac aatcgccagT gatgggctga agggtttaaG ggctgctaac
    10081 aaagcccgaa aggaagctga gttggctgct gccaccgctg agcaataact agcataaccc
    10141 cttggggcct ctaaacgggt cttgaggggt tttttgctga aaggaggaac tatatccgga
    10201 tatcccgcaa gaggcccggc agtaccggca taaccaagcc tatgcctaca gcatccaggg
    10261 tgacggtgcc Tactaagggc gaatgtacag Gtcgacctgc agaagcttag atctattacc
    10321 ctgttatccc tactcgagtt catgtgcagc tccatcagca aaaggggatg ataagtttat
    10381 caccaccgac tatttgcaac agtgccgttg atcgtgctat gatcgactga tgtcatcagc
    10441 ggtggagtgc aatgtcatga gggaagcggt gatcgccgaa gtatcgactc aactatcaga
    10501 ggtagttggc gtcatcgagc gccatctcga accgacgttg ctggccgtac atttgtacgg
    10561 ctccgcagtg gatggcggcc tgaagccaca cagtgatatt gatttgctgg ttacggtgac
    10621 cgtaaggctt gatgaaacaa cgcggcgagc tttgatcaac gaccttttgg aaacttcggc
    10681 ttcccctgga gagagcgaga ttctccgcgc tgtagaagtc accattgttg tgcacgacga
    10741 catcattccg tggcgttatc cagctaagcg cgaactgcaa tttggagaat ggcagcgcaa
    10801 tgacattctt gcaggtatct tcgagccagc cacgatcgac attgatctgg ctatcttgct
    10861 gacaaaagca agagaacata gcgttgcctt ggtaggtcca gcggcggagg aactctttga
    10921 tccggttcct gaacaggatc tatttgaggc gctaaatgaa accttaacgc tatggaactc
    10981 gccgcccgac tgggctggcg atgagcgaaa tgtagtgctt acgttgtccc gcatttggta
    11041 cagcgcagta accggcaaaa tcgcgccgaa ggatgtcgct gccgactggg caatggagcg
    11101 cctgccggcc cagtatcagc ccgtcatact tgaagctaga caggcttatc ttggacaaga
    11161 agaagatcgc ttggcctcgc gcgcagatca gttggaagaa tttgtccact acgtgaaagg
    11221 cgagatcacc aaggtagtcg gcaaataaga tgccgctcgc cagtcgattg gctgagctca
    11281 tgaagttcct attccgaagt tccgcgaacg cgtaaaggat ctaggtgaag atcctttttg
    11341 ataatctcat gaccaaaatc ccttaacgTt cacacaacat agccacggGt gttcagctac
    11401 tgacggggtg gtgcgtaacg gcaaaagcac cgccggacat cagcgctagc ggagtgtata
    11461 ctggcttact atgttggcac tgatgagggt gtcagtgaag tgcttcatgt ggcaggagaa
    11521 aaaaggctgc accggtgcgt cagcagaata tgtgatacag gatatattcc gcttcctcgc
    11581 tcactgactc gctacgctcg gtcgttcgac tgcggcgagc ggaaatggct tacgaacggg
    11641 gcggagattt cctggaagat gccaggaaga tacttaacag ggaagtgaga gggccgcggc
    11701 aaagccgttt ttccataggc tccgcccccc tgacaagcat cacgaaatct gacgctcaaa
    11761 tcagtggtgg cgaaacccga caggactata aagataccag gcgtttcccc ctggcggctc
    11821 cctcgtgcgc tctcctgttc ctgcctttcg gtttaccggt gtcattccgc tgttatggcc
    11881 gcgtttgtct cattccacgc ctgacactca gttccgggta ggcagttcgc tccaagctgg
    11941 actgtatgca cgaacccccc gttcagtccg accgctgcgc cttatccggt aactatcgtc
    12001 ttgagtccaa cccggaaaga catgcaaaag caccactggc agcagccact ggtaattgat
    12061 ttagaggagt tagtcttgaa gtcatgcgcc ggttaaggct aaactgaaag gacaagtttt
    12121 ggtgactgcg ctcctccaag ccagttacct cggttcaaag agttggtagc tcagagaacc
    12181 ttcgaaaaac cgccctgcaa ggcggttttt tcgttttcag agcaagagat tacgcgcaga
    12241 ccaaaacgat ctcaagaaga tcatcttatt aatcagataa aatatttcta gatttcagtg
    12301 caatttatct cttcaaatgt agcacctgaa gtcagcccca tacgatataa gttgtaattc
    12361 tcatgtttga cagcttatca cccagtcctg ctcgcttcgc tacttggcca tacccacgcc
    12421 gaaacaagcg ctcatgagcc cgaagtggcg agcccgatct tccccatcgg tgatgtc
//
