# Supplementary material for: A standard for near-scarless plasmid construction using reusable DNA parts
Source: Nat Commun. 2019 Jul 23;10:3294. doi: 10.1038/s41467-019-11263-0 (PMC6650416; doi:10.1038/s41467-019-11263-0)
Supplement: Supplementary file 15 — Source Data [file 41467_2019_11263_MOESM15_ESM.zip › L2M21.gb]

LOCUS       L2M21                5035 bp ds-DNA     circular     26-APR-2019
DEFINITION  .
FEATURES             Location/Qualifiers
     misc_feature    4973..5009
                     /label="Rho Independed Terminator"
                     /ApEinfo_revcolor=#c7b0e3
                     /ApEinfo_fwdcolor=#c7b0e3
     misc_feature    3564..3584
                     /label="N22"
                     /ApEinfo_revcolor=#9eafd2
                     /ApEinfo_fwdcolor=#9eafd2
     misc_feature    2185..2187
                     /label="Ala354-Val"
                     /ApEinfo_revcolor=#b1ff67
                     /ApEinfo_fwdcolor=#b1ff67
     CDS             2652..3444
                     /label="aadA"
                     /ApEinfo_revcolor=#f8d3a9
                     /ApEinfo_fwdcolor=#f8d3a9
     CDS             1129..2244
                     /label="tyrA\mutant"
                     /ApEinfo_revcolor=#c6c9d1
                     /ApEinfo_fwdcolor=#c6c9d1
     misc_feature    476..478
                     /label="Asp146-Asn"
                     /ApEinfo_revcolor=#d59687
                     /ApEinfo_fwdcolor=#d59687
     misc_feature    1091..1128
                     /label="RBS4stop"
                     /ApEinfo_revcolor=#ffef86
                     /ApEinfo_fwdcolor=#ffef86
     misc_feature    2245..2265
                     /label="N31"
                     /ApEinfo_revcolor=#f58a5e
                     /ApEinfo_fwdcolor=#f58a5e
     misc_feature    4700..4870
                     /label="PthrC"
                     /ApEinfo_revcolor=#f8d3a9
                     /ApEinfo_fwdcolor=#f8d3a9
     misc_feature    1282..1284
                     /label="Met53-Ile"
                     /ApEinfo_revcolor=#ffef86
                     /ApEinfo_fwdcolor=#ffef86
     misc_feature    3638..4550
                     /label="PAC(P15A\ori\)"
                     /ApEinfo_revcolor=#c7b0e3
                     /ApEinfo_fwdcolor=#c7b0e3
     terminator      2269..2396
                     /label="T7\terminator"
                     /ApEinfo_revcolor=#ff9ccd
                     /ApEinfo_fwdcolor=#ff9ccd
     misc_feature    1..43
                     /label="RBS1"
                     /ApEinfo_revcolor=#f58a5e
                     /ApEinfo_fwdcolor=#f58a5e
     CDS             44..1090
                     /label="aroG\mutant"
                     /ApEinfo_revcolor=#ffef86
                     /ApEinfo_fwdcolor=#ffef86
     misc_feature    2466..2486
                     /label="N36"
                     /ApEinfo_revcolor=#d59687
                     /ApEinfo_fwdcolor=#d59687
     CDS             4889..4954
                     /label="thrL CDS"
                     /ApEinfo_revcolor=#75c6a9
                     /ApEinfo_fwdcolor=#75c6a9
     misc_feature    4673..4699
                     /label="threeUTR1"
                     /ApEinfo_revcolor=#b1ff67
                     /ApEinfo_fwdcolor=#b1ff67
ORIGIN
        1 tagaaataat tttgtttaac tttaagaagg agatatacat atgaattatc agaacgacga
       61 tttacgcatc aaagaaatca aagagttact tcctcctgtc gcattgctgg aaaaattccc
      121 cgctactgaa aatgccgcga atacggttgc ccatgcccga aaagcgatcc ataagatcct
      181 gaaaggtaat gatgatcgcc tgttggttgt gattggccca tgctcaattc atgatcctgt
      241 cgcggcaaaa gagtatgcca ctcgcttgct ggcgctgcgt gaagagctga aagatgagct
      301 ggaaatcgta atgcgcgtct attttgaaaa gccgcgtacc acggtgggct ggaaagggct
      361 gattaacgat ccgcatatgg ataatagctt ccagatcaac gacggtctgc gtatagcccg
      421 taaattgctg cttgatatta acgacagcgg tctgccagcg gcaggtgagt ttctcaatat
      481 gatcacccca caatatctcg ctgacctgat gagctggggc gcaattggcg cacgtaccac
      541 cgaatcgcag gtgcaccgcg aactggcatc agggctttct tgtccggtcg gcttcaaaaa
      601 tggcaccgac ggtacgatta aagtggctat cgatgccatt aatgccgccg gtgcgccgca
      661 ctgcttcctg tccgtaacga aatgggggca ttcggcgatt gtgaatacca gcggtaacgg
      721 cgattgccat atcattctgc gcggcggtaa agagcctaac tacagcgcga agcacgttgc
      781 tgaagtgaaa gaagggctga acaaagcagg cctgccagca caggtgatga tcgatttcag
      841 ccatgctaac tcgtccaaac aattcaaaaa gcagatggat gtttgtgctg acgtttgcca
      901 gcagattgcc ggtggcgaaa aggccattat tggcgtgatg gtggaaagcc atctggtgga
      961 aggcaatcag agcctcgaga gcggggagcc gctggcctac ggtaagagca tcaccgatgc
     1021 ctgcatcggc tgggaagata ccgatgctct gttacgtcaa ctggcgaatg cagtaaaagc
     1081 gcgtcgcggg Taaattaatt gttctttttt caggtgaagg ttcccatGgt tgctgaattg
     1141 accgcattac gcgatcaaat tgatgaagtc gataaagcgc tgctgaattt attagcgaag
     1201 cgtctggaac tggttgctga agtgggcgag gtgaaaagcc gctttggact gcctatttat
     1261 gttccggagc gcgaggcatc tattttggcc tcgcgtcgtg cagaggcgga agctctgggt
     1321 gtaccgccag atctgattga ggatgttttg cgtcgggtga tgcgtgaatc ttactccagt
     1381 gaaaacgaca aaggatttaa aacactttgt ccgtcactgc gtccggtggt tatcgtcggc
     1441 ggtggcggtc agatgggacg cctgttcgag aagatgctga ccctctcggg ttatcaggtg
     1501 cggattctgg agcaacatga ctgggatcga gcggctgata ttgttgccga tgccggaatg
     1561 gtgattgtta gtgtgccaat ccacgttact gagcaagtta ttggcaaatt accgccttta
     1621 ccgaaagatt gtattctggt cgatctggca tcagtgaaaa atgggccatt acaggccatg
     1681 ctggtggcgc atgatggtcc ggtgctgggg ctacacccga tgttcggtcc ggacagcggt
     1741 agcctggcaa agcaagttgt ggtctggtgt gatggacgta aaccggaagc ataccaatgg
     1801 tttctggagc aaattcaggt ctggggcgct cggctgcatc gtattagcgc cgtcgagcac
     1861 gatcagaata tggcgtttat tcaggcactg cgccactttg ctacttttgc ttacgggctg
     1921 cacctggcag aagaaaatgt tcagcttgag caacttctgg cgctctcttc gccgatttac
     1981 cgccttgagc tggcgatggt cgggcgactg tttgctcagg atccgcagct ttatgccgac
     2041 atcattatgt cgtcagagcg taatctggcg ttaatcaaac gttactataa gcgtttcggc
     2101 gaggcgattg agttgctgga gcagggcgat aagcaggcgt ttattgacag tttccgcaag
     2161 gtggagcact ggttcggcga ttacgtacag cgttttcaga gtgaaagccg cgtgttattg
     2221 cgtcaggcga atgacaatcg ccagTgatgg gctgaagggt ttaaGggctg ctaacaaagc
     2281 ccgaaaggaa gctgagttgg ctgctgccac cgctgagcaa taactagcat aaccccttgg
     2341 ggcctctaaa cgggtcttga ggggtttttt gctgaaagga ggaactatat ccggatatcc
     2401 cgcaagaggc ccggcagtac cggcataacc aagcctatgc ctacagcatc cagggtgacg
     2461 gtgccTacta agggcgaatg tacagGtcga cctgcagaag cttagatcta ttaccctgtt
     2521 atccctactc gagttcatgt gcagctccat cagcaaaagg ggatgataag tttatcacca
     2581 ccgactattt gcaacagtgc cgttgatcgt gctatgatcg actgatgtca tcagcggtgg
     2641 agtgcaatgt catgagggaa gcggtgatcg ccgaagtatc gactcaacta tcagaggtag
     2701 ttggcgtcat cgagcgccat ctcgaaccga cgttgctggc cgtacatttg tacggctccg
     2761 cagtggatgg cggcctgaag ccacacagtg atattgattt gctggttacg gtgaccgtaa
     2821 ggcttgatga aacaacgcgg cgagctttga tcaacgacct tttggaaact tcggcttccc
     2881 ctggagagag cgagattctc cgcgctgtag aagtcaccat tgttgtgcac gacgacatca
     2941 ttccgtggcg ttatccagct aagcgcgaac tgcaatttgg agaatggcag cgcaatgaca
     3001 ttcttgcagg tatcttcgag ccagccacga tcgacattga tctggctatc ttgctgacaa
     3061 aagcaagaga acatagcgtt gccttggtag gtccagcggc ggaggaactc tttgatccgg
     3121 ttcctgaaca ggatctattt gaggcgctaa atgaaacctt aacgctatgg aactcgccgc
     3181 ccgactgggc tggcgatgag cgaaatgtag tgcttacgtt gtcccgcatt tggtacagcg
     3241 cagtaaccgg caaaatcgcg ccgaaggatg tcgctgccga ctgggcaatg gagcgcctgc
     3301 cggcccagta tcagcccgtc atacttgaag ctagacaggc ttatcttgga caagaagaag
     3361 atcgcttggc ctcgcgcgca gatcagttgg aagaatttgt ccactacgtg aaaggcgaga
     3421 tcaccaaggt agtcggcaaa taagatgccg ctcgccagtc gattggctga gctcatgaag
     3481 ttcctattcc gaagttccgc gaacgcgtaa aggatctagg tgaagatcct ttttgataat
     3541 ctcatgacca aaatccctta acgTtcacac aacatagcca cggGtgttca gctactgacg
     3601 gggtggtgcg taacggcaaa agcaccgccg gacatcagcg ctagcggagt gtatactggc
     3661 ttactatgtt ggcactgatg agggtgtcag tgaagtgctt catgtggcag gagaaaaaag
     3721 gctgcaccgg tgcgtcagca gaatatgtga tacaggatat attccgcttc ctcgctcact
     3781 gactcgctac gctcggtcgt tcgactgcgg cgagcggaaa tggcttacga acggggcgga
     3841 gatttcctgg aagatgccag gaagatactt aacagggaag tgagagggcc gcggcaaagc
     3901 cgtttttcca taggctccgc ccccctgaca agcatcacga aatctgacgc tcaaatcagt
     3961 ggtggcgaaa cccgacagga ctataaagat accaggcgtt tccccctggc ggctccctcg
     4021 tgcgctctcc tgttcctgcc tttcggttta ccggtgtcat tccgctgtta tggccgcgtt
     4081 tgtctcattc cacgcctgac actcagttcc gggtaggcag ttcgctccaa gctggactgt
     4141 atgcacgaac cccccgttca gtccgaccgc tgcgccttat ccggtaacta tcgtcttgag
     4201 tccaacccgg aaagacatgc aaaagcacca ctggcagcag ccactggtaa ttgatttaga
     4261 ggagttagtc ttgaagtcat gcgccggtta aggctaaact gaaaggacaa gttttggtga
     4321 ctgcgctcct ccaagccagt tacctcggtt caaagagttg gtagctcaga gaaccttcga
     4381 aaaaccgccc tgcaaggcgg ttttttcgtt ttcagagcaa gagattacgc gcagaccaaa
     4441 acgatctcaa gaagatcatc ttattaatca gataaaatat ttctagattt cagtgcaatt
     4501 tatctcttca aatgtagcac ctgaagtcag ccccatacga tataagttgt aattctcatg
     4561 tttgacagct tatcacccag tcctgctcgc ttcgctactt ggccataccc acgccgaaac
     4621 aagcgctcat gagcccgaag tggcgagccc gatcttcccc atcggtgatg tcTaacatca
     4681 tcatcaccat cactaaaaGa gcttttcatt ctgactgcaa cgggcaatat gtctctgtgt
     4741 ggattaaaaa aagagtgtct gatagcagct tctgaactgg ttacctgccg tgagtaaatt
     4801 aaaattttat tgacttaggt cactaaatac tttaaccaat ataggcatag cgcacagaca
     4861 gataaaaatt acagagtaca caacatccnn nnnnnnnnnn nnnnnnnnnn nnnnnnnnnn
     4921 nnnnnnnnnn nnnnnnnnnn nnnnnnnnnn ntgacgcgta caggaaacac agaaaaaagc
     4981 ccgcacctga cagtgcgggc tttttttttc gaccaaaggt aacgaggtaa caacc
//
