# Supplementary material for: A standard for near-scarless plasmid construction using reusable DNA parts
Source: Nat Commun. 2019 Jul 23;10:3294. doi: 10.1038/s41467-019-11263-0 (PMC6650416; doi:10.1038/s41467-019-11263-0)
Supplement: Supplementary file 15 — Source Data [file 41467_2019_11263_MOESM15_ESM.zip › L2M22.gb]

LOCUS       L2M22                6597 bp ds-DNA     circular     14-AUG-2018
DEFINITION  .
FEATURES             Location/Qualifiers
     misc_feature    1..43
                     /label="RBS1"
                     /ApEinfo_revcolor=#f58a5e
                     /ApEinfo_fwdcolor=#f58a5e
     misc_feature    5126..5146
                     /label="N22"
                     /ApEinfo_revcolor=#9eafd2
                     /ApEinfo_fwdcolor=#9eafd2
     misc_feature    2280..3806
                     /label="SeSam8_TAL"
                     /ApEinfo_revcolor=#75c6a9
                     /ApEinfo_fwdcolor=#75c6a9
     CDS             44..1090
                     /label="aroG\mutant"
                     /ApEinfo_revcolor=#ffef86
                     /ApEinfo_fwdcolor=#ffef86
     CDS             6451..6516
                     /label="thrL CDS"
                     /ApEinfo_revcolor=#75c6a9
                     /ApEinfo_fwdcolor=#75c6a9
     terminator      3831..3958
                     /label="T7\terminator"
                     /ApEinfo_revcolor=#ff9ccd
                     /ApEinfo_fwdcolor=#ff9ccd
     misc_feature    2185..2187
                     /label="Ala354-Val"
                     /ApEinfo_revcolor=#b1ff67
                     /ApEinfo_fwdcolor=#b1ff67
     misc_feature    4028..4048
                     /label="N36"
                     /ApEinfo_revcolor=#d59687
                     /ApEinfo_fwdcolor=#d59687
     misc_feature    476..478
                     /label="Asp146-Asn"
                     /ApEinfo_revcolor=#d59687
                     /ApEinfo_fwdcolor=#d59687
     misc_feature    1091..1128
                     /label="RBS4stop"
                     /ApEinfo_revcolor=#ffef86
                     /ApEinfo_fwdcolor=#ffef86
     CDS             1129..2244
                     /label="tyrA\mutant"
                     /ApEinfo_revcolor=#c6c9d1
                     /ApEinfo_fwdcolor=#c6c9d1
     misc_feature    6535..6571
                     /label="Rho Independed Terminator"
                     /ApEinfo_revcolor=#c7b0e3
                     /ApEinfo_fwdcolor=#c7b0e3
     misc_feature    2245..2279
                     /label="RBS2stop"
                     /ApEinfo_revcolor=#84b0dc
                     /ApEinfo_fwdcolor=#84b0dc
     CDS             4214..5006
                     /label="aadA"
                     /ApEinfo_revcolor=#f8d3a9
                     /ApEinfo_fwdcolor=#f8d3a9
     misc_feature    6262..6432
                     /label="PthrC"
                     /ApEinfo_revcolor=#f8d3a9
                     /ApEinfo_fwdcolor=#f8d3a9
     misc_feature    3807..3827
                     /label="N31"
                     /ApEinfo_revcolor=#f58a5e
                     /ApEinfo_fwdcolor=#f58a5e
     misc_feature    6235..6261
                     /label="threeUTR1"
                     /ApEinfo_revcolor=#b1ff67
                     /ApEinfo_fwdcolor=#b1ff67
     misc_feature    1282..1284
                     /label="Met53-Ile"
                     /ApEinfo_revcolor=#ffef86
                     /ApEinfo_fwdcolor=#ffef86
     misc_feature    5200..6112
                     /label="PAC(P15A\ori\)"
                     /ApEinfo_revcolor=#c7b0e3
                     /ApEinfo_fwdcolor=#c7b0e3
ORIGIN
        1 tagaaataat tttgtttaac tttaagaagg agatatacat atgaattatc agaacgacga
       61 tttacgcatc aaagaaatca aagagttact tcctcctgtc gcattgctgg aaaaattccc
      121 cgctactgaa aatgccgcga atacggttgc ccatgcccga aaagcgatcc ataagatcct
      181 gaaaggtaat gatgatcgcc tgttggttgt gattggccca tgctcaattc atgatcctgt
      241 cgcggcaaaa gagtatgcca ctcgcttgct ggcgctgcgt gaagagctga aagatgagct
      301 ggaaatcgta atgcgcgtct attttgaaaa gccgcgtacc acggtgggct ggaaagggct
      361 gattaacgat ccgcatatgg ataatagctt ccagatcaac gacggtctgc gtatagcccg
      421 taaattgctg cttgatatta acgacagcgg tctgccagcg gcaggtgagt ttctcaatat
      481 gatcacccca caatatctcg ctgacctgat gagctggggc gcaattggcg cacgtaccac
      541 cgaatcgcag gtgcaccgcg aactggcatc agggctttct tgtccggtcg gcttcaaaaa
      601 tggcaccgac ggtacgatta aagtggctat cgatgccatt aatgccgccg gtgcgccgca
      661 ctgcttcctg tccgtaacga aatgggggca ttcggcgatt gtgaatacca gcggtaacgg
      721 cgattgccat atcattctgc gcggcggtaa agagcctaac tacagcgcga agcacgttgc
      781 tgaagtgaaa gaagggctga acaaagcagg cctgccagca caggtgatga tcgatttcag
      841 ccatgctaac tcgtccaaac aattcaaaaa gcagatggat gtttgtgctg acgtttgcca
      901 gcagattgcc ggtggcgaaa aggccattat tggcgtgatg gtggaaagcc atctggtgga
      961 aggcaatcag agcctcgaga gcggggagcc gctggcctac ggtaagagca tcaccgatgc
     1021 ctgcatcggc tgggaagata ccgatgctct gttacgtcaa ctggcgaatg cagtaaaagc
     1081 gcgtcgcggg Taaattaatt gttctttttt caggtgaagg ttcccatGgt tgctgaattg
     1141 accgcattac gcgatcaaat tgatgaagtc gataaagcgc tgctgaattt attagcgaag
     1201 cgtctggaac tggttgctga agtgggcgag gtgaaaagcc gctttggact gcctatttat
     1261 gttccggagc gcgaggcatc tattttggcc tcgcgtcgtg cagaggcgga agctctgggt
     1321 gtaccgccag atctgattga ggatgttttg cgtcgggtga tgcgtgaatc ttactccagt
     1381 gaaaacgaca aaggatttaa aacactttgt ccgtcactgc gtccggtggt tatcgtcggc
     1441 ggtggcggtc agatgggacg cctgttcgag aagatgctga ccctctcggg ttatcaggtg
     1501 cggattctgg agcaacatga ctgggatcga gcggctgata ttgttgccga tgccggaatg
     1561 gtgattgtta gtgtgccaat ccacgttact gagcaagtta ttggcaaatt accgccttta
     1621 ccgaaagatt gtattctggt cgatctggca tcagtgaaaa atgggccatt acaggccatg
     1681 ctggtggcgc atgatggtcc ggtgctgggg ctacacccga tgttcggtcc ggacagcggt
     1741 agcctggcaa agcaagttgt ggtctggtgt gatggacgta aaccggaagc ataccaatgg
     1801 tttctggagc aaattcaggt ctggggcgct cggctgcatc gtattagcgc cgtcgagcac
     1861 gatcagaata tggcgtttat tcaggcactg cgccactttg ctacttttgc ttacgggctg
     1921 cacctggcag aagaaaatgt tcagcttgag caacttctgg cgctctcttc gccgatttac
     1981 cgccttgagc tggcgatggt cgggcgactg tttgctcagg atccgcagct ttatgccgac
     2041 atcattatgt cgtcagagcg taatctggcg ttaatcaaac gttactataa gcgtttcggc
     2101 gaggcgattg agttgctgga gcagggcgat aagcaggcgt ttattgacag tttccgcaag
     2161 gtggagcact ggttcggcga ttacgtacag cgttttcaga gtgaaagccg cgtgttattg
     2221 cgtcaggcga atgacaatcg ccagTaaccg ttcatttatc acaaaaggat tgttcgatGA
     2281 CCCAGGTTGT TGAACGTCAG GCAGATCGTC TGAGCAGCCG TGAATATCTG GCACGTGTTG
     2341 TTCGTAGCGC AGGTTGGGAT GCAGGTCTGA CCAGCTGTAC CGATGAAGAA ATTGTTCGTA
     2401 TGGGTGCAAG CGCACGTACC ATTGAAGAAT ATCTGAAAAG CGATAAACCG ATCTATGGTC
     2461 TGACCCAGGG TTTTGGTCCG CTGGTTCTGT TTGATGCAGA TAGCGAACTG GAACAGGGTG
     2521 GTAGCCTGAT TAGCCATCTG GGCACCGGTC AGGGTGCACC GCTGGCACCG GAAGTTAGCC
     2581 GTCTGATTCT GTGGCTGCGT ATTCAGAATA TGCGTAAAGG TTATAGCGCA GTTAGTCCGG
     2641 TTTTTTGGCA GAAACTGGCA GATCTGTGGA ATAAAGGTTT TACACCGGCA ATTCCGCGTC
     2701 ATGGCACCGT TAGCGCAAGC GGTGATCTGC AGCCGCTGGC CCATGCAGCA CTGGCATTTA
     2761 CCGGTGTTGG TGAAGCATGG ACCCGTGATG CCGATGGTCG TTGGAGCACC GTTCCGGCAG
     2821 TTGATGCACT GGCAGCCCTG GGTGCAGAAC CGTTTGATTG GCCTGTTCGT GAAGCACTGG
     2881 CCTTTGTTAA TGGTACAGGT GCAAGCCTGG CAGTTGCAGT TCTGAATCAT CGTAGTGCAC
     2941 TGCGTCTGGT TCGTGCATGT GCCGTTCTGA GCGCACGTCT GGCAACCCTG CTGGGTGCAA
     3001 ATCCGGAACA TTATGATGTT GGTCATGGTG TTGCACGTGG TCAGGTTGGC CAGCTGACCG
     3061 CAGCAGAATG GATTCGTCAG GGTCTGCCTC GTGGTATGGT TCGTGATGGT AGCCGTCCGC
     3121 TGCAAGAACC GTATAGCCTG CGTTGTGCAC CGCAGGTTCT GGGTGCGGTT CTGGATCAGC
     3181 TGGATGGTGC CGGTGATGTT CTGGCACGCG AAGTTGATGG TTGTCAGGAT AATCCGATTA
     3241 CCTATGAAGG TGAACTGCTG CACGGTGGTA ATTTTCATGC AATGCCGGTT GGTTTTGCAA
     3301 GCGATCAGAT TGGTCTGGCA ATGCATATGG CAGCATATCT GGCCGAACGT CAGCTGGGTC
     3361 TGCTGGTTTC ACCGGTTACC AATGGCGATC TGCCACCGAT GCTGACACCG CGTGCAGGTC
     3421 GTGGTGCAGG ACTGGCAGGC GTTCAGATTA GCGCAACCAG CTTTGTTAGC CGTATTCGCC
     3481 AGCTGGTTTT TCCGGCAAGC CTGACCACCC TGCCGACCAA TGGTTGGAAT CAGGATCATG
     3541 TTCCGATGGC ACTGAATGGT GCAAATAGCG TTTTTGAAGC CCTGGAACTG GGTTGGCTGA
     3601 CCGTGGGTAG CCTGGCCGTT GGTGTTGCCC AGCTGGCAGC AATGACAGGT CATGCAGCAG
     3661 AAGGTGTTTG GGCTGAACTG GCAGGTATTT GTCCGCCTCT GGATGCCGAT CGTCCACTGG
     3721 GTGCCGAAGT TCGTGCAGCA CGTGATCTGC TGAGTGCACA TGCAGATCAG CTGCTGGTTG
     3781 ATGAAGCAGA TGGTAAAGAT TTTGGCTgat gggctgaagg gtttaaGggc tgctaacaaa
     3841 gcccgaaagg aagctgagtt ggctgctgcc accgctgagc aataactagc ataacccctt
     3901 ggggcctcta aacgggtctt gaggggtttt ttgctgaaag gaggaactat atccggatat
     3961 cccgcaagag gcccggcagt accggcataa ccaagcctat gcctacagca tccagggtga
     4021 cggtgccTac taagggcgaa tgtacagGtc gacctgcaga agcttagatc tattaccctg
     4081 ttatccctac tcgagttcat gtgcagctcc atcagcaaaa ggggatgata agtttatcac
     4141 caccgactat ttgcaacagt gccgttgatc gtgctatgat cgactgatgt catcagcggt
     4201 ggagtgcaat gtcatgaggg aagcggtgat cgccgaagta tcgactcaac tatcagaggt
     4261 agttggcgtc atcgagcgcc atctcgaacc gacgttgctg gccgtacatt tgtacggctc
     4321 cgcagtggat ggcggcctga agccacacag tgatattgat ttgctggtta cggtgaccgt
     4381 aaggcttgat gaaacaacgc ggcgagcttt gatcaacgac cttttggaaa cttcggcttc
     4441 ccctggagag agcgagattc tccgcgctgt agaagtcacc attgttgtgc acgacgacat
     4501 cattccgtgg cgttatccag ctaagcgcga actgcaattt ggagaatggc agcgcaatga
     4561 cattcttgca ggtatcttcg agccagccac gatcgacatt gatctggcta tcttgctgac
     4621 aaaagcaaga gaacatagcg ttgccttggt aggtccagcg gcggaggaac tctttgatcc
     4681 ggttcctgaa caggatctat ttgaggcgct aaatgaaacc ttaacgctat ggaactcgcc
     4741 gcccgactgg gctggcgatg agcgaaatgt agtgcttacg ttgtcccgca tttggtacag
     4801 cgcagtaacc ggcaaaatcg cgccgaagga tgtcgctgcc gactgggcaa tggagcgcct
     4861 gccggcccag tatcagcccg tcatacttga agctagacag gcttatcttg gacaagaaga
     4921 agatcgcttg gcctcgcgcg cagatcagtt ggaagaattt gtccactacg tgaaaggcga
     4981 gatcaccaag gtagtcggca aataagatgc cgctcgccag tcgattggct gagctcatga
     5041 agttcctatt ccgaagttcc gcgaacgcgt aaaggatcta ggtgaagatc ctttttgata
     5101 atctcatgac caaaatccct taacgTtcac acaacatagc cacggGtgtt cagctactga
     5161 cggggtggtg cgtaacggca aaagcaccgc cggacatcag cgctagcgga gtgtatactg
     5221 gcttactatg ttggcactga tgagggtgtc agtgaagtgc ttcatgtggc aggagaaaaa
     5281 aggctgcacc ggtgcgtcag cagaatatgt gatacaggat atattccgct tcctcgctca
     5341 ctgactcgct acgctcggtc gttcgactgc ggcgagcgga aatggcttac gaacggggcg
     5401 gagatttcct ggaagatgcc aggaagatac ttaacaggga agtgagaggg ccgcggcaaa
     5461 gccgtttttc cataggctcc gcccccctga caagcatcac gaaatctgac gctcaaatca
     5521 gtggtggcga aacccgacag gactataaag ataccaggcg tttccccctg gcggctccct
     5581 cgtgcgctct cctgttcctg cctttcggtt taccggtgtc attccgctgt tatggccgcg
     5641 tttgtctcat tccacgcctg acactcagtt ccgggtaggc agttcgctcc aagctggact
     5701 gtatgcacga accccccgtt cagtccgacc gctgcgcctt atccggtaac tatcgtcttg
     5761 agtccaaccc ggaaagacat gcaaaagcac cactggcagc agccactggt aattgattta
     5821 gaggagttag tcttgaagtc atgcgccggt taaggctaaa ctgaaaggac aagttttggt
     5881 gactgcgctc ctccaagcca gttacctcgg ttcaaagagt tggtagctca gagaaccttc
     5941 gaaaaaccgc cctgcaaggc ggttttttcg ttttcagagc aagagattac gcgcagacca
     6001 aaacgatctc aagaagatca tcttattaat cagataaaat atttctagat ttcagtgcaa
     6061 tttatctctt caaatgtagc acctgaagtc agccccatac gatataagtt gtaattctca
     6121 tgtttgacag cttatcaccc agtcctgctc gcttcgctac ttggccatac ccacgccgaa
     6181 acaagcgctc atgagcccga agtggcgagc ccgatcttcc ccatcggtga tgtcTaacat
     6241 catcatcacc atcactaaaa Gagcttttca ttctgactgc aacgggcaat atgtctctgt
     6301 gtggattaaa aaaagagtgt ctgatagcag cttctgaact ggttacctgc cgtgagtaaa
     6361 ttaaaatttt attgacttag gtcactaaat actttaacca atataggcat agcgcacaga
     6421 cagataaaaa ttacagagta cacaacatcc nnnnnnnnnn nnnnnnnnnn nnnnnnnnnn
     6481 nnnnnnnnnn nnnnnnnnnn nnnnnnnnnn nnntgacgcg tacaggaaac acagaaaaaa
     6541 gcccgcacct gacagtgcgg gctttttttt tcgaccaaag gtaacgaggt aacaacc
//
