# Supplementary material for: A standard for near-scarless plasmid construction using reusable DNA parts
Source: Nat Commun. 2019 Jul 23;10:3294. doi: 10.1038/s41467-019-11263-0 (PMC6650416; doi:10.1038/s41467-019-11263-0)
Supplement: Supplementary file 15 — Source Data [file 41467_2019_11263_MOESM15_ESM.zip › L2M23.gb]

LOCUS       L2M23                6597 bp ds-DNA     circular     22-MAR-2018
DEFINITION  .
FEATURES             Location/Qualifiers
     CDS             4214..5006
                     /label="aadA"
                     /ApEinfo_revcolor=#f8d3a9
                     /ApEinfo_fwdcolor=#f8d3a9
     misc_feature    4028..4048
                     /label="N36"
                     /ApEinfo_revcolor=#d59687
                     /ApEinfo_fwdcolor=#d59687
     misc_feature    197..199
                     /label="Met53-Ile"
                     /ApEinfo_revcolor=#ffef86
                     /ApEinfo_fwdcolor=#ffef86
     CDS             44..1159
                     /label="tyrA\mutant"
                     /ApEinfo_revcolor=#c6c9d1
                     /ApEinfo_fwdcolor=#c6c9d1
     misc_feature    2725..2759
                     /label="RBS2stop"
                     /ApEinfo_revcolor=#84b0dc
                     /ApEinfo_fwdcolor=#84b0dc
     CDS             6451..6516
                     /label="thrL CDS"
                     /ApEinfo_revcolor=#75c6a9
                     /ApEinfo_fwdcolor=#75c6a9
     misc_feature    6262..6432
                     /label="PthrC"
                     /ApEinfo_revcolor=#f8d3a9
                     /ApEinfo_fwdcolor=#f8d3a9
     misc_feature    6535..6571
                     /label="Rho Independed Terminator"
                     /ApEinfo_revcolor=#c7b0e3
                     /ApEinfo_fwdcolor=#c7b0e3
     misc_feature    1..43
                     /label="RBS1"
                     /ApEinfo_revcolor=#f58a5e
                     /ApEinfo_fwdcolor=#f58a5e
     misc_feature    5200..6112
                     /label="PAC(P15A\ori\)"
                     /ApEinfo_revcolor=#c7b0e3
                     /ApEinfo_fwdcolor=#c7b0e3
     misc_feature    3192..3194
                     /label="Asp146-Asn"
                     /ApEinfo_revcolor=#d59687
                     /ApEinfo_fwdcolor=#d59687
     misc_feature    1160..1197
                     /label="RBS4stop"
                     /ApEinfo_revcolor=#ffef86
                     /ApEinfo_fwdcolor=#ffef86
     misc_feature    3807..3827
                     /label="N31"
                     /ApEinfo_revcolor=#f58a5e
                     /ApEinfo_fwdcolor=#f58a5e
     misc_feature    1100..1102
                     /label="Ala354-Val"
                     /ApEinfo_revcolor=#b1ff67
                     /ApEinfo_fwdcolor=#b1ff67
     CDS             2760..3806
                     /label="aroG\mutant"
                     /ApEinfo_revcolor=#ffef86
                     /ApEinfo_fwdcolor=#ffef86
     misc_feature    5126..5146
                     /label="N22"
                     /ApEinfo_revcolor=#9eafd2
                     /ApEinfo_fwdcolor=#9eafd2
     misc_feature    1198..2724
                     /label="SeSam8_TAL"
                     /ApEinfo_revcolor=#75c6a9
                     /ApEinfo_fwdcolor=#75c6a9
     terminator      3831..3958
                     /label="T7\terminator"
                     /ApEinfo_revcolor=#ff9ccd
                     /ApEinfo_fwdcolor=#ff9ccd
     misc_feature    6235..6261
                     /label="threeUTR1"
                     /ApEinfo_revcolor=#b1ff67
                     /ApEinfo_fwdcolor=#b1ff67
ORIGIN
        1 tagaaataat tttgtttaac tttaagaagg agatatacat atggttgctg aattgaccgc
       61 attacgcgat caaattgatg aagtcgataa agcgctgctg aatttattag cgaagcgtct
      121 ggaactggtt gctgaagtgg gcgaggtgaa aagccgcttt ggactgccta tttatgttcc
      181 ggagcgcgag gcatctattt tggcctcgcg tcgtgcagag gcggaagctc tgggtgtacc
      241 gccagatctg attgaggatg ttttgcgtcg ggtgatgcgt gaatcttact ccagtgaaaa
      301 cgacaaagga tttaaaacac tttgtccgtc actgcgtccg gtggttatcg tcggcggtgg
      361 cggtcagatg ggacgcctgt tcgagaagat gctgaccctc tcgggttatc aggtgcggat
      421 tctggagcaa catgactggg atcgagcggc tgatattgtt gccgatgccg gaatggtgat
      481 tgttagtgtg ccaatccacg ttactgagca agttattggc aaattaccgc ctttaccgaa
      541 agattgtatt ctggtcgatc tggcatcagt gaaaaatggg ccattacagg ccatgctggt
      601 ggcgcatgat ggtccggtgc tggggctaca cccgatgttc ggtccggaca gcggtagcct
      661 ggcaaagcaa gttgtggtct ggtgtgatgg acgtaaaccg gaagcatacc aatggtttct
      721 ggagcaaatt caggtctggg gcgctcggct gcatcgtatt agcgccgtcg agcacgatca
      781 gaatatggcg tttattcagg cactgcgcca ctttgctact tttgcttacg ggctgcacct
      841 ggcagaagaa aatgttcagc ttgagcaact tctggcgctc tcttcgccga tttaccgcct
      901 tgagctggcg atggtcgggc gactgtttgc tcaggatccg cagctttatg ccgacatcat
      961 tatgtcgtca gagcgtaatc tggcgttaat caaacgttac tataagcgtt tcggcgaggc
     1021 gattgagttg ctggagcagg gcgataagca ggcgtttatt gacagtttcc gcaaggtgga
     1081 gcactggttc ggcgattacg tacagcgttt tcagagtgaa agccgcgtgt tattgcgtca
     1141 ggcgaatgac aatcgccagT aaattaattg ttcttttttc aggtgaaggt tcccatGACC
     1201 CAGGTTGTTG AACGTCAGGC AGATCGTCTG AGCAGCCGTG AATATCTGGC ACGTGTTGTT
     1261 CGTAGCGCAG GTTGGGATGC AGGTCTGACC AGCTGTACCG ATGAAGAAAT TGTTCGTATG
     1321 GGTGCAAGCG CACGTACCAT TGAAGAATAT CTGAAAAGCG ATAAACCGAT CTATGGTCTG
     1381 ACCCAGGGTT TTGGTCCGCT GGTTCTGTTT GATGCAGATA GCGAACTGGA ACAGGGTGGT
     1441 AGCCTGATTA GCCATCTGGG CACCGGTCAG GGTGCACCGC TGGCACCGGA AGTTAGCCGT
     1501 CTGATTCTGT GGCTGCGTAT TCAGAATATG CGTAAAGGTT ATAGCGCAGT TAGTCCGGTT
     1561 TTTTGGCAGA AACTGGCAGA TCTGTGGAAT AAAGGTTTTA CACCGGCAAT TCCGCGTCAT
     1621 GGCACCGTTA GCGCAAGCGG TGATCTGCAG CCGCTGGCCC ATGCAGCACT GGCATTTACC
     1681 GGTGTTGGTG AAGCATGGAC CCGTGATGCC GATGGTCGTT GGAGCACCGT TCCGGCAGTT
     1741 GATGCACTGG CAGCCCTGGG TGCAGAACCG TTTGATTGGC CTGTTCGTGA AGCACTGGCC
     1801 TTTGTTAATG GTACAGGTGC AAGCCTGGCA GTTGCAGTTC TGAATCATCG TAGTGCACTG
     1861 CGTCTGGTTC GTGCATGTGC CGTTCTGAGC GCACGTCTGG CAACCCTGCT GGGTGCAAAT
     1921 CCGGAACATT ATGATGTTGG TCATGGTGTT GCACGTGGTC AGGTTGGCCA GCTGACCGCA
     1981 GCAGAATGGA TTCGTCAGGG TCTGCCTCGT GGTATGGTTC GTGATGGTAG CCGTCCGCTG
     2041 CAAGAACCGT ATAGCCTGCG TTGTGCACCG CAGGTTCTGG GTGCGGTTCT GGATCAGCTG
     2101 GATGGTGCCG GTGATGTTCT GGCACGCGAA GTTGATGGTT GTCAGGATAA TCCGATTACC
     2161 TATGAAGGTG AACTGCTGCA CGGTGGTAAT TTTCATGCAA TGCCGGTTGG TTTTGCAAGC
     2221 GATCAGATTG GTCTGGCAAT GCATATGGCA GCATATCTGG CCGAACGTCA GCTGGGTCTG
     2281 CTGGTTTCAC CGGTTACCAA TGGCGATCTG CCACCGATGC TGACACCGCG TGCAGGTCGT
     2341 GGTGCAGGAC TGGCAGGCGT TCAGATTAGC GCAACCAGCT TTGTTAGCCG TATTCGCCAG
     2401 CTGGTTTTTC CGGCAAGCCT GACCACCCTG CCGACCAATG GTTGGAATCA GGATCATGTT
     2461 CCGATGGCAC TGAATGGTGC AAATAGCGTT TTTGAAGCCC TGGAACTGGG TTGGCTGACC
     2521 GTGGGTAGCC TGGCCGTTGG TGTTGCCCAG CTGGCAGCAA TGACAGGTCA TGCAGCAGAA
     2581 GGTGTTTGGG CTGAACTGGC AGGTATTTGT CCGCCTCTGG ATGCCGATCG TCCACTGGGT
     2641 GCCGAAGTTC GTGCAGCACG TGATCTGCTG AGTGCACATG CAGATCAGCT GCTGGTTGAT
     2701 GAAGCAGATG GTAAAGATTT TGGCTaaccg ttcatttatc acaaaaggat tgttcgatGa
     2761 attatcagaa cgacgattta cgcatcaaag aaatcaaaga gttacttcct cctgtcgcat
     2821 tgctggaaaa attccccgct actgaaaatg ccgcgaatac ggttgcccat gcccgaaaag
     2881 cgatccataa gatcctgaaa ggtaatgatg atcgcctgtt ggttgtgatt ggcccatgct
     2941 caattcatga tcctgtcgcg gcaaaagagt atgccactcg cttgctggcg ctgcgtgaag
     3001 agctgaaaga tgagctggaa atcgtaatgc gcgtctattt tgaaaagccg cgtaccacgg
     3061 tgggctggaa agggctgatt aacgatccgc atatggataa tagcttccag atcaacgacg
     3121 gtctgcgtat agcccgtaaa ttgctgcttg atattaacga cagcggtctg ccagcggcag
     3181 gtgagtttct caatatgatc accccacaat atctcgctga cctgatgagc tggggcgcaa
     3241 ttggcgcacg taccaccgaa tcgcaggtgc accgcgaact ggcatcaggg ctttcttgtc
     3301 cggtcggctt caaaaatggc accgacggta cgattaaagt ggctatcgat gccattaatg
     3361 ccgccggtgc gccgcactgc ttcctgtccg taacgaaatg ggggcattcg gcgattgtga
     3421 ataccagcgg taacggcgat tgccatatca ttctgcgcgg cggtaaagag cctaactaca
     3481 gcgcgaagca cgttgctgaa gtgaaagaag ggctgaacaa agcaggcctg ccagcacagg
     3541 tgatgatcga tttcagccat gctaactcgt ccaaacaatt caaaaagcag atggatgttt
     3601 gtgctgacgt ttgccagcag attgccggtg gcgaaaaggc cattattggc gtgatggtgg
     3661 aaagccatct ggtggaaggc aatcagagcc tcgagagcgg ggagccgctg gcctacggta
     3721 agagcatcac cgatgcctgc atcggctggg aagataccga tgctctgtta cgtcaactgg
     3781 cgaatgcagt aaaagcgcgt cgcgggTgat gggctgaagg gtttaaGggc tgctaacaaa
     3841 gcccgaaagg aagctgagtt ggctgctgcc accgctgagc aataactagc ataacccctt
     3901 ggggcctcta aacgggtctt gaggggtttt ttgctgaaag gaggaactat atccggatat
     3961 cccgcaagag gcccggcagt accggcataa ccaagcctat gcctacagca tccagggtga
     4021 cggtgccTac taagggcgaa tgtacagGtc gacctgcaga agcttagatc tattaccctg
     4081 ttatccctac tcgagttcat gtgcagctcc atcagcaaaa ggggatgata agtttatcac
     4141 caccgactat ttgcaacagt gccgttgatc gtgctatgat cgactgatgt catcagcggt
     4201 ggagtgcaat gtcatgaggg aagcggtgat cgccgaagta tcgactcaac tatcagaggt
     4261 agttggcgtc atcgagcgcc atctcgaacc gacgttgctg gccgtacatt tgtacggctc
     4321 cgcagtggat ggcggcctga agccacacag tgatattgat ttgctggtta cggtgaccgt
     4381 aaggcttgat gaaacaacgc ggcgagcttt gatcaacgac cttttggaaa cttcggcttc
     4441 ccctggagag agcgagattc tccgcgctgt agaagtcacc attgttgtgc acgacgacat
     4501 cattccgtgg cgttatccag ctaagcgcga actgcaattt ggagaatggc agcgcaatga
     4561 cattcttgca ggtatcttcg agccagccac gatcgacatt gatctggcta tcttgctgac
     4621 aaaagcaaga gaacatagcg ttgccttggt aggtccagcg gcggaggaac tctttgatcc
     4681 ggttcctgaa caggatctat ttgaggcgct aaatgaaacc ttaacgctat ggaactcgcc
     4741 gcccgactgg gctggcgatg agcgaaatgt agtgcttacg ttgtcccgca tttggtacag
     4801 cgcagtaacc ggcaaaatcg cgccgaagga tgtcgctgcc gactgggcaa tggagcgcct
     4861 gccggcccag tatcagcccg tcatacttga agctagacag gcttatcttg gacaagaaga
     4921 agatcgcttg gcctcgcgcg cagatcagtt ggaagaattt gtccactacg tgaaaggcga
     4981 gatcaccaag gtagtcggca aataagatgc cgctcgccag tcgattggct gagctcatga
     5041 agttcctatt ccgaagttcc gcgaacgcgt aaaggatcta ggtgaagatc ctttttgata
     5101 atctcatgac caaaatccct taacgTtcac acaacatagc cacggGtgtt cagctactga
     5161 cggggtggtg cgtaacggca aaagcaccgc cggacatcag cgctagcgga gtgtatactg
     5221 gcttactatg ttggcactga tgagggtgtc agtgaagtgc ttcatgtggc aggagaaaaa
     5281 aggctgcacc ggtgcgtcag cagaatatgt gatacaggat atattccgct tcctcgctca
     5341 ctgactcgct acgctcggtc gttcgactgc ggcgagcgga aatggcttac gaacggggcg
     5401 gagatttcct ggaagatgcc aggaagatac ttaacaggga agtgagaggg ccgcggcaaa
     5461 gccgtttttc cataggctcc gcccccctga caagcatcac gaaatctgac gctcaaatca
     5521 gtggtggcga aacccgacag gactataaag ataccaggcg tttccccctg gcggctccct
     5581 cgtgcgctct cctgttcctg cctttcggtt taccggtgtc attccgctgt tatggccgcg
     5641 tttgtctcat tccacgcctg acactcagtt ccgggtaggc agttcgctcc aagctggact
     5701 gtatgcacga accccccgtt cagtccgacc gctgcgcctt atccggtaac tatcgtcttg
     5761 agtccaaccc ggaaagacat gcaaaagcac cactggcagc agccactggt aattgattta
     5821 gaggagttag tcttgaagtc atgcgccggt taaggctaaa ctgaaaggac aagttttggt
     5881 gactgcgctc ctccaagcca gttacctcgg ttcaaagagt tggtagctca gagaaccttc
     5941 gaaaaaccgc cctgcaaggc ggttttttcg ttttcagagc aagagattac gcgcagacca
     6001 aaacgatctc aagaagatca tcttattaat cagataaaat atttctagat ttcagtgcaa
     6061 tttatctctt caaatgtagc acctgaagtc agccccatac gatataagtt gtaattctca
     6121 tgtttgacag cttatcaccc agtcctgctc gcttcgctac ttggccatac ccacgccgaa
     6181 acaagcgctc atgagcccga agtggcgagc ccgatcttcc ccatcggtga tgtcTaacat
     6241 catcatcacc atcactaaaa Gagcttttca ttctgactgc aacgggcaat atgtctctgt
     6301 gtggattaaa aaaagagtgt ctgatagcag cttctgaact ggttacctgc cgtgagtaaa
     6361 ttaaaatttt attgacttag gtcactaaat actttaacca atataggcat agcgcacaga
     6421 cagataaaaa ttacagagta cacaacatcc nnnnnnnnnn nnnnnnnnnn nnnnnnnnnn
     6481 nnnnnnnnnn nnnnnnnnnn nnnnnnnnnn nnntgacgcg tacaggaaac acagaaaaaa
     6541 gcccgcacct gacagtgcgg gctttttttt tcgaccaaag gtaacgaggt aacaacc
//
