# Supplementary material for: A standard for near-scarless plasmid construction using reusable DNA parts
Source: Nat Commun. 2019 Jul 23;10:3294. doi: 10.1038/s41467-019-11263-0 (PMC6650416; doi:10.1038/s41467-019-11263-0)
Supplement: Supplementary file 15 — Source Data [file 41467_2019_11263_MOESM15_ESM.zip › L2M24.gb]

LOCUS       L2M24                6597 bp ds-DNA     circular     22-MAR-2018
DEFINITION  .
FEATURES             Location/Qualifiers
     misc_feature    4028..4048
                     /label="N36"
                     /ApEinfo_revcolor=#d59687
                     /ApEinfo_fwdcolor=#d59687
     misc_feature    1100..1102
                     /label="Ala354-Val"
                     /ApEinfo_revcolor=#b1ff67
                     /ApEinfo_fwdcolor=#b1ff67
     misc_feature    6262..6432
                     /label="PthrC"
                     /ApEinfo_revcolor=#f8d3a9
                     /ApEinfo_fwdcolor=#f8d3a9
     misc_feature    3807..3827
                     /label="N31"
                     /ApEinfo_revcolor=#f58a5e
                     /ApEinfo_fwdcolor=#f58a5e
     terminator      3831..3958
                     /label="T7\terminator"
                     /ApEinfo_revcolor=#ff9ccd
                     /ApEinfo_fwdcolor=#ff9ccd
     CDS             1198..2244
                     /label="aroG\mutant"
                     /ApEinfo_revcolor=#ffef86
                     /ApEinfo_fwdcolor=#ffef86
     misc_feature    2280..3806
                     /label="SeSam8_TAL"
                     /ApEinfo_revcolor=#75c6a9
                     /ApEinfo_fwdcolor=#75c6a9
     CDS             44..1159
                     /label="tyrA\mutant"
                     /ApEinfo_revcolor=#c6c9d1
                     /ApEinfo_fwdcolor=#c6c9d1
     misc_feature    1630..1632
                     /label="Asp146-Asn"
                     /ApEinfo_revcolor=#d59687
                     /ApEinfo_fwdcolor=#d59687
     misc_feature    1..43
                     /label="RBS1"
                     /ApEinfo_revcolor=#f58a5e
                     /ApEinfo_fwdcolor=#f58a5e
     misc_feature    6235..6261
                     /label="threeUTR1"
                     /ApEinfo_revcolor=#b1ff67
                     /ApEinfo_fwdcolor=#b1ff67
     CDS             4214..5006
                     /label="aadA"
                     /ApEinfo_revcolor=#f8d3a9
                     /ApEinfo_fwdcolor=#f8d3a9
     misc_feature    1160..1197
                     /label="RBS4stop"
                     /ApEinfo_revcolor=#ffef86
                     /ApEinfo_fwdcolor=#ffef86
     misc_feature    5200..6112
                     /label="PAC(P15A\ori\)"
                     /ApEinfo_revcolor=#c7b0e3
                     /ApEinfo_fwdcolor=#c7b0e3
     misc_feature    6535..6571
                     /label="Rho Independed Terminator"
                     /ApEinfo_revcolor=#c7b0e3
                     /ApEinfo_fwdcolor=#c7b0e3
     misc_feature    2245..2279
                     /label="RBS2stop"
                     /ApEinfo_revcolor=#84b0dc
                     /ApEinfo_fwdcolor=#84b0dc
     misc_feature    197..199
                     /label="Met53-Ile"
                     /ApEinfo_revcolor=#ffef86
                     /ApEinfo_fwdcolor=#ffef86
     misc_feature    5126..5146
                     /label="N22"
                     /ApEinfo_revcolor=#9eafd2
                     /ApEinfo_fwdcolor=#9eafd2
     CDS             6451..6516
                     /label="thrL CDS"
                     /ApEinfo_revcolor=#75c6a9
                     /ApEinfo_fwdcolor=#75c6a9
ORIGIN
        1 tagaaataat tttgtttaac tttaagaagg agatatacat atggttgctg aattgaccgc
       61 attacgcgat caaattgatg aagtcgataa agcgctgctg aatttattag cgaagcgtct
      121 ggaactggtt gctgaagtgg gcgaggtgaa aagccgcttt ggactgccta tttatgttcc
      181 ggagcgcgag gcatctattt tggcctcgcg tcgtgcagag gcggaagctc tgggtgtacc
      241 gccagatctg attgaggatg ttttgcgtcg ggtgatgcgt gaatcttact ccagtgaaaa
      301 cgacaaagga tttaaaacac tttgtccgtc actgcgtccg gtggttatcg tcggcggtgg
      361 cggtcagatg ggacgcctgt tcgagaagat gctgaccctc tcgggttatc aggtgcggat
      421 tctggagcaa catgactggg atcgagcggc tgatattgtt gccgatgccg gaatggtgat
      481 tgttagtgtg ccaatccacg ttactgagca agttattggc aaattaccgc ctttaccgaa
      541 agattgtatt ctggtcgatc tggcatcagt gaaaaatggg ccattacagg ccatgctggt
      601 ggcgcatgat ggtccggtgc tggggctaca cccgatgttc ggtccggaca gcggtagcct
      661 ggcaaagcaa gttgtggtct ggtgtgatgg acgtaaaccg gaagcatacc aatggtttct
      721 ggagcaaatt caggtctggg gcgctcggct gcatcgtatt agcgccgtcg agcacgatca
      781 gaatatggcg tttattcagg cactgcgcca ctttgctact tttgcttacg ggctgcacct
      841 ggcagaagaa aatgttcagc ttgagcaact tctggcgctc tcttcgccga tttaccgcct
      901 tgagctggcg atggtcgggc gactgtttgc tcaggatccg cagctttatg ccgacatcat
      961 tatgtcgtca gagcgtaatc tggcgttaat caaacgttac tataagcgtt tcggcgaggc
     1021 gattgagttg ctggagcagg gcgataagca ggcgtttatt gacagtttcc gcaaggtgga
     1081 gcactggttc ggcgattacg tacagcgttt tcagagtgaa agccgcgtgt tattgcgtca
     1141 ggcgaatgac aatcgccagT aaattaattg ttcttttttc aggtgaaggt tcccatGaat
     1201 tatcagaacg acgatttacg catcaaagaa atcaaagagt tacttcctcc tgtcgcattg
     1261 ctggaaaaat tccccgctac tgaaaatgcc gcgaatacgg ttgcccatgc ccgaaaagcg
     1321 atccataaga tcctgaaagg taatgatgat cgcctgttgg ttgtgattgg cccatgctca
     1381 attcatgatc ctgtcgcggc aaaagagtat gccactcgct tgctggcgct gcgtgaagag
     1441 ctgaaagatg agctggaaat cgtaatgcgc gtctattttg aaaagccgcg taccacggtg
     1501 ggctggaaag ggctgattaa cgatccgcat atggataata gcttccagat caacgacggt
     1561 ctgcgtatag cccgtaaatt gctgcttgat attaacgaca gcggtctgcc agcggcaggt
     1621 gagtttctca atatgatcac cccacaatat ctcgctgacc tgatgagctg gggcgcaatt
     1681 ggcgcacgta ccaccgaatc gcaggtgcac cgcgaactgg catcagggct ttcttgtccg
     1741 gtcggcttca aaaatggcac cgacggtacg attaaagtgg ctatcgatgc cattaatgcc
     1801 gccggtgcgc cgcactgctt cctgtccgta acgaaatggg ggcattcggc gattgtgaat
     1861 accagcggta acggcgattg ccatatcatt ctgcgcggcg gtaaagagcc taactacagc
     1921 gcgaagcacg ttgctgaagt gaaagaaggg ctgaacaaag caggcctgcc agcacaggtg
     1981 atgatcgatt tcagccatgc taactcgtcc aaacaattca aaaagcagat ggatgtttgt
     2041 gctgacgttt gccagcagat tgccggtggc gaaaaggcca ttattggcgt gatggtggaa
     2101 agccatctgg tggaaggcaa tcagagcctc gagagcgggg agccgctggc ctacggtaag
     2161 agcatcaccg atgcctgcat cggctgggaa gataccgatg ctctgttacg tcaactggcg
     2221 aatgcagtaa aagcgcgtcg cgggTaaccg ttcatttatc acaaaaggat tgttcgatGA
     2281 CCCAGGTTGT TGAACGTCAG GCAGATCGTC TGAGCAGCCG TGAATATCTG GCACGTGTTG
     2341 TTCGTAGCGC AGGTTGGGAT GCAGGTCTGA CCAGCTGTAC CGATGAAGAA ATTGTTCGTA
     2401 TGGGTGCAAG CGCACGTACC ATTGAAGAAT ATCTGAAAAG CGATAAACCG ATCTATGGTC
     2461 TGACCCAGGG TTTTGGTCCG CTGGTTCTGT TTGATGCAGA TAGCGAACTG GAACAGGGTG
     2521 GTAGCCTGAT TAGCCATCTG GGCACCGGTC AGGGTGCACC GCTGGCACCG GAAGTTAGCC
     2581 GTCTGATTCT GTGGCTGCGT ATTCAGAATA TGCGTAAAGG TTATAGCGCA GTTAGTCCGG
     2641 TTTTTTGGCA GAAACTGGCA GATCTGTGGA ATAAAGGTTT TACACCGGCA ATTCCGCGTC
     2701 ATGGCACCGT TAGCGCAAGC GGTGATCTGC AGCCGCTGGC CCATGCAGCA CTGGCATTTA
     2761 CCGGTGTTGG TGAAGCATGG ACCCGTGATG CCGATGGTCG TTGGAGCACC GTTCCGGCAG
     2821 TTGATGCACT GGCAGCCCTG GGTGCAGAAC CGTTTGATTG GCCTGTTCGT GAAGCACTGG
     2881 CCTTTGTTAA TGGTACAGGT GCAAGCCTGG CAGTTGCAGT TCTGAATCAT CGTAGTGCAC
     2941 TGCGTCTGGT TCGTGCATGT GCCGTTCTGA GCGCACGTCT GGCAACCCTG CTGGGTGCAA
     3001 ATCCGGAACA TTATGATGTT GGTCATGGTG TTGCACGTGG TCAGGTTGGC CAGCTGACCG
     3061 CAGCAGAATG GATTCGTCAG GGTCTGCCTC GTGGTATGGT TCGTGATGGT AGCCGTCCGC
     3121 TGCAAGAACC GTATAGCCTG CGTTGTGCAC CGCAGGTTCT GGGTGCGGTT CTGGATCAGC
     3181 TGGATGGTGC CGGTGATGTT CTGGCACGCG AAGTTGATGG TTGTCAGGAT AATCCGATTA
     3241 CCTATGAAGG TGAACTGCTG CACGGTGGTA ATTTTCATGC AATGCCGGTT GGTTTTGCAA
     3301 GCGATCAGAT TGGTCTGGCA ATGCATATGG CAGCATATCT GGCCGAACGT CAGCTGGGTC
     3361 TGCTGGTTTC ACCGGTTACC AATGGCGATC TGCCACCGAT GCTGACACCG CGTGCAGGTC
     3421 GTGGTGCAGG ACTGGCAGGC GTTCAGATTA GCGCAACCAG CTTTGTTAGC CGTATTCGCC
     3481 AGCTGGTTTT TCCGGCAAGC CTGACCACCC TGCCGACCAA TGGTTGGAAT CAGGATCATG
     3541 TTCCGATGGC ACTGAATGGT GCAAATAGCG TTTTTGAAGC CCTGGAACTG GGTTGGCTGA
     3601 CCGTGGGTAG CCTGGCCGTT GGTGTTGCCC AGCTGGCAGC AATGACAGGT CATGCAGCAG
     3661 AAGGTGTTTG GGCTGAACTG GCAGGTATTT GTCCGCCTCT GGATGCCGAT CGTCCACTGG
     3721 GTGCCGAAGT TCGTGCAGCA CGTGATCTGC TGAGTGCACA TGCAGATCAG CTGCTGGTTG
     3781 ATGAAGCAGA TGGTAAAGAT TTTGGCTgat gggctgaagg gtttaaGggc tgctaacaaa
     3841 gcccgaaagg aagctgagtt ggctgctgcc accgctgagc aataactagc ataacccctt
     3901 ggggcctcta aacgggtctt gaggggtttt ttgctgaaag gaggaactat atccggatat
     3961 cccgcaagag gcccggcagt accggcataa ccaagcctat gcctacagca tccagggtga
     4021 cggtgccTac taagggcgaa tgtacagGtc gacctgcaga agcttagatc tattaccctg
     4081 ttatccctac tcgagttcat gtgcagctcc atcagcaaaa ggggatgata agtttatcac
     4141 caccgactat ttgcaacagt gccgttgatc gtgctatgat cgactgatgt catcagcggt
     4201 ggagtgcaat gtcatgaggg aagcggtgat cgccgaagta tcgactcaac tatcagaggt
     4261 agttggcgtc atcgagcgcc atctcgaacc gacgttgctg gccgtacatt tgtacggctc
     4321 cgcagtggat ggcggcctga agccacacag tgatattgat ttgctggtta cggtgaccgt
     4381 aaggcttgat gaaacaacgc ggcgagcttt gatcaacgac cttttggaaa cttcggcttc
     4441 ccctggagag agcgagattc tccgcgctgt agaagtcacc attgttgtgc acgacgacat
     4501 cattccgtgg cgttatccag ctaagcgcga actgcaattt ggagaatggc agcgcaatga
     4561 cattcttgca ggtatcttcg agccagccac gatcgacatt gatctggcta tcttgctgac
     4621 aaaagcaaga gaacatagcg ttgccttggt aggtccagcg gcggaggaac tctttgatcc
     4681 ggttcctgaa caggatctat ttgaggcgct aaatgaaacc ttaacgctat ggaactcgcc
     4741 gcccgactgg gctggcgatg agcgaaatgt agtgcttacg ttgtcccgca tttggtacag
     4801 cgcagtaacc ggcaaaatcg cgccgaagga tgtcgctgcc gactgggcaa tggagcgcct
     4861 gccggcccag tatcagcccg tcatacttga agctagacag gcttatcttg gacaagaaga
     4921 agatcgcttg gcctcgcgcg cagatcagtt ggaagaattt gtccactacg tgaaaggcga
     4981 gatcaccaag gtagtcggca aataagatgc cgctcgccag tcgattggct gagctcatga
     5041 agttcctatt ccgaagttcc gcgaacgcgt aaaggatcta ggtgaagatc ctttttgata
     5101 atctcatgac caaaatccct taacgTtcac acaacatagc cacggGtgtt cagctactga
     5161 cggggtggtg cgtaacggca aaagcaccgc cggacatcag cgctagcgga gtgtatactg
     5221 gcttactatg ttggcactga tgagggtgtc agtgaagtgc ttcatgtggc aggagaaaaa
     5281 aggctgcacc ggtgcgtcag cagaatatgt gatacaggat atattccgct tcctcgctca
     5341 ctgactcgct acgctcggtc gttcgactgc ggcgagcgga aatggcttac gaacggggcg
     5401 gagatttcct ggaagatgcc aggaagatac ttaacaggga agtgagaggg ccgcggcaaa
     5461 gccgtttttc cataggctcc gcccccctga caagcatcac gaaatctgac gctcaaatca
     5521 gtggtggcga aacccgacag gactataaag ataccaggcg tttccccctg gcggctccct
     5581 cgtgcgctct cctgttcctg cctttcggtt taccggtgtc attccgctgt tatggccgcg
     5641 tttgtctcat tccacgcctg acactcagtt ccgggtaggc agttcgctcc aagctggact
     5701 gtatgcacga accccccgtt cagtccgacc gctgcgcctt atccggtaac tatcgtcttg
     5761 agtccaaccc ggaaagacat gcaaaagcac cactggcagc agccactggt aattgattta
     5821 gaggagttag tcttgaagtc atgcgccggt taaggctaaa ctgaaaggac aagttttggt
     5881 gactgcgctc ctccaagcca gttacctcgg ttcaaagagt tggtagctca gagaaccttc
     5941 gaaaaaccgc cctgcaaggc ggttttttcg ttttcagagc aagagattac gcgcagacca
     6001 aaacgatctc aagaagatca tcttattaat cagataaaat atttctagat ttcagtgcaa
     6061 tttatctctt caaatgtagc acctgaagtc agccccatac gatataagtt gtaattctca
     6121 tgtttgacag cttatcaccc agtcctgctc gcttcgctac ttggccatac ccacgccgaa
     6181 acaagcgctc atgagcccga agtggcgagc ccgatcttcc ccatcggtga tgtcTaacat
     6241 catcatcacc atcactaaaa Gagcttttca ttctgactgc aacgggcaat atgtctctgt
     6301 gtggattaaa aaaagagtgt ctgatagcag cttctgaact ggttacctgc cgtgagtaaa
     6361 ttaaaatttt attgacttag gtcactaaat actttaacca atataggcat agcgcacaga
     6421 cagataaaaa ttacagagta cacaacatcc nnnnnnnnnn nnnnnnnnnn nnnnnnnnnn
     6481 nnnnnnnnnn nnnnnnnnnn nnnnnnnnnn nnntgacgcg tacaggaaac acagaaaaaa
     6541 gcccgcacct gacagtgcgg gctttttttt tcgaccaaag gtaacgaggt aacaacc
//
