# Supplementary material for: A standard for near-scarless plasmid construction using reusable DNA parts
Source: Nat Commun. 2019 Jul 23;10:3294. doi: 10.1038/s41467-019-11263-0 (PMC6650416; doi:10.1038/s41467-019-11263-0)
Supplement: Supplementary file 15 — Source Data [file 41467_2019_11263_MOESM15_ESM.zip › L2M25.gb]

LOCUS       L2M25                6597 bp ds-DNA     circular     22-MAR-2018
DEFINITION  .
FEATURES             Location/Qualifiers
     misc_feature    6535..6571
                     /label="Rho Independed Terminator"
                     /ApEinfo_revcolor=#c7b0e3
                     /ApEinfo_fwdcolor=#c7b0e3
     misc_feature    5126..5146
                     /label="N22"
                     /ApEinfo_revcolor=#9eafd2
                     /ApEinfo_fwdcolor=#9eafd2
     misc_feature    3807..3827
                     /label="N31"
                     /ApEinfo_revcolor=#f58a5e
                     /ApEinfo_fwdcolor=#f58a5e
     misc_feature    5200..6112
                     /label="PAC(P15A\ori\)"
                     /ApEinfo_revcolor=#c7b0e3
                     /ApEinfo_fwdcolor=#c7b0e3
     misc_feature    4028..4048
                     /label="N36"
                     /ApEinfo_revcolor=#d59687
                     /ApEinfo_fwdcolor=#d59687
     misc_feature    44..1570
                     /label="SeSam8_TAL"
                     /ApEinfo_revcolor=#75c6a9
                     /ApEinfo_fwdcolor=#75c6a9
     misc_feature    2725..2759
                     /label="RBS2stop"
                     /ApEinfo_revcolor=#84b0dc
                     /ApEinfo_fwdcolor=#84b0dc
     misc_feature    6235..6261
                     /label="threeUTR1"
                     /ApEinfo_revcolor=#b1ff67
                     /ApEinfo_fwdcolor=#b1ff67
     misc_feature    1571..1608
                     /label="RBS4stop"
                     /ApEinfo_revcolor=#ffef86
                     /ApEinfo_fwdcolor=#ffef86
     misc_feature    2665..2667
                     /label="Ala354-Val"
                     /ApEinfo_revcolor=#b1ff67
                     /ApEinfo_fwdcolor=#b1ff67
     terminator      3831..3958
                     /label="T7\terminator"
                     /ApEinfo_revcolor=#ff9ccd
                     /ApEinfo_fwdcolor=#ff9ccd
     misc_feature    3192..3194
                     /label="Asp146-Asn"
                     /ApEinfo_revcolor=#d59687
                     /ApEinfo_fwdcolor=#d59687
     CDS             1609..2724
                     /label="tyrA\mutant"
                     /ApEinfo_revcolor=#c6c9d1
                     /ApEinfo_fwdcolor=#c6c9d1
     misc_feature    6262..6432
                     /label="PthrC"
                     /ApEinfo_revcolor=#f8d3a9
                     /ApEinfo_fwdcolor=#f8d3a9
     CDS             2760..3806
                     /label="aroG\mutant"
                     /ApEinfo_revcolor=#ffef86
                     /ApEinfo_fwdcolor=#ffef86
     CDS             6451..6516
                     /label="thrL CDS"
                     /ApEinfo_revcolor=#75c6a9
                     /ApEinfo_fwdcolor=#75c6a9
     CDS             4214..5006
                     /label="aadA"
                     /ApEinfo_revcolor=#f8d3a9
                     /ApEinfo_fwdcolor=#f8d3a9
     misc_feature    1..43
                     /label="RBS1"
                     /ApEinfo_revcolor=#f58a5e
                     /ApEinfo_fwdcolor=#f58a5e
     misc_feature    1762..1764
                     /label="Met53-Ile"
                     /ApEinfo_revcolor=#ffef86
                     /ApEinfo_fwdcolor=#ffef86
ORIGIN
        1 tagaaataat tttgtttaac tttaagaagg agatatacat atgACCCAGG TTGTTGAACG
       61 TCAGGCAGAT CGTCTGAGCA GCCGTGAATA TCTGGCACGT GTTGTTCGTA GCGCAGGTTG
      121 GGATGCAGGT CTGACCAGCT GTACCGATGA AGAAATTGTT CGTATGGGTG CAAGCGCACG
      181 TACCATTGAA GAATATCTGA AAAGCGATAA ACCGATCTAT GGTCTGACCC AGGGTTTTGG
      241 TCCGCTGGTT CTGTTTGATG CAGATAGCGA ACTGGAACAG GGTGGTAGCC TGATTAGCCA
      301 TCTGGGCACC GGTCAGGGTG CACCGCTGGC ACCGGAAGTT AGCCGTCTGA TTCTGTGGCT
      361 GCGTATTCAG AATATGCGTA AAGGTTATAG CGCAGTTAGT CCGGTTTTTT GGCAGAAACT
      421 GGCAGATCTG TGGAATAAAG GTTTTACACC GGCAATTCCG CGTCATGGCA CCGTTAGCGC
      481 AAGCGGTGAT CTGCAGCCGC TGGCCCATGC AGCACTGGCA TTTACCGGTG TTGGTGAAGC
      541 ATGGACCCGT GATGCCGATG GTCGTTGGAG CACCGTTCCG GCAGTTGATG CACTGGCAGC
      601 CCTGGGTGCA GAACCGTTTG ATTGGCCTGT TCGTGAAGCA CTGGCCTTTG TTAATGGTAC
      661 AGGTGCAAGC CTGGCAGTTG CAGTTCTGAA TCATCGTAGT GCACTGCGTC TGGTTCGTGC
      721 ATGTGCCGTT CTGAGCGCAC GTCTGGCAAC CCTGCTGGGT GCAAATCCGG AACATTATGA
      781 TGTTGGTCAT GGTGTTGCAC GTGGTCAGGT TGGCCAGCTG ACCGCAGCAG AATGGATTCG
      841 TCAGGGTCTG CCTCGTGGTA TGGTTCGTGA TGGTAGCCGT CCGCTGCAAG AACCGTATAG
      901 CCTGCGTTGT GCACCGCAGG TTCTGGGTGC GGTTCTGGAT CAGCTGGATG GTGCCGGTGA
      961 TGTTCTGGCA CGCGAAGTTG ATGGTTGTCA GGATAATCCG ATTACCTATG AAGGTGAACT
     1021 GCTGCACGGT GGTAATTTTC ATGCAATGCC GGTTGGTTTT GCAAGCGATC AGATTGGTCT
     1081 GGCAATGCAT ATGGCAGCAT ATCTGGCCGA ACGTCAGCTG GGTCTGCTGG TTTCACCGGT
     1141 TACCAATGGC GATCTGCCAC CGATGCTGAC ACCGCGTGCA GGTCGTGGTG CAGGACTGGC
     1201 AGGCGTTCAG ATTAGCGCAA CCAGCTTTGT TAGCCGTATT CGCCAGCTGG TTTTTCCGGC
     1261 AAGCCTGACC ACCCTGCCGA CCAATGGTTG GAATCAGGAT CATGTTCCGA TGGCACTGAA
     1321 TGGTGCAAAT AGCGTTTTTG AAGCCCTGGA ACTGGGTTGG CTGACCGTGG GTAGCCTGGC
     1381 CGTTGGTGTT GCCCAGCTGG CAGCAATGAC AGGTCATGCA GCAGAAGGTG TTTGGGCTGA
     1441 ACTGGCAGGT ATTTGTCCGC CTCTGGATGC CGATCGTCCA CTGGGTGCCG AAGTTCGTGC
     1501 AGCACGTGAT CTGCTGAGTG CACATGCAGA TCAGCTGCTG GTTGATGAAG CAGATGGTAA
     1561 AGATTTTGGC Taaattaatt gttctttttt caggtgaagg ttcccatGgt tgctgaattg
     1621 accgcattac gcgatcaaat tgatgaagtc gataaagcgc tgctgaattt attagcgaag
     1681 cgtctggaac tggttgctga agtgggcgag gtgaaaagcc gctttggact gcctatttat
     1741 gttccggagc gcgaggcatc tattttggcc tcgcgtcgtg cagaggcgga agctctgggt
     1801 gtaccgccag atctgattga ggatgttttg cgtcgggtga tgcgtgaatc ttactccagt
     1861 gaaaacgaca aaggatttaa aacactttgt ccgtcactgc gtccggtggt tatcgtcggc
     1921 ggtggcggtc agatgggacg cctgttcgag aagatgctga ccctctcggg ttatcaggtg
     1981 cggattctgg agcaacatga ctgggatcga gcggctgata ttgttgccga tgccggaatg
     2041 gtgattgtta gtgtgccaat ccacgttact gagcaagtta ttggcaaatt accgccttta
     2101 ccgaaagatt gtattctggt cgatctggca tcagtgaaaa atgggccatt acaggccatg
     2161 ctggtggcgc atgatggtcc ggtgctgggg ctacacccga tgttcggtcc ggacagcggt
     2221 agcctggcaa agcaagttgt ggtctggtgt gatggacgta aaccggaagc ataccaatgg
     2281 tttctggagc aaattcaggt ctggggcgct cggctgcatc gtattagcgc cgtcgagcac
     2341 gatcagaata tggcgtttat tcaggcactg cgccactttg ctacttttgc ttacgggctg
     2401 cacctggcag aagaaaatgt tcagcttgag caacttctgg cgctctcttc gccgatttac
     2461 cgccttgagc tggcgatggt cgggcgactg tttgctcagg atccgcagct ttatgccgac
     2521 atcattatgt cgtcagagcg taatctggcg ttaatcaaac gttactataa gcgtttcggc
     2581 gaggcgattg agttgctgga gcagggcgat aagcaggcgt ttattgacag tttccgcaag
     2641 gtggagcact ggttcggcga ttacgtacag cgttttcaga gtgaaagccg cgtgttattg
     2701 cgtcaggcga atgacaatcg ccagTaaccg ttcatttatc acaaaaggat tgttcgatGa
     2761 attatcagaa cgacgattta cgcatcaaag aaatcaaaga gttacttcct cctgtcgcat
     2821 tgctggaaaa attccccgct actgaaaatg ccgcgaatac ggttgcccat gcccgaaaag
     2881 cgatccataa gatcctgaaa ggtaatgatg atcgcctgtt ggttgtgatt ggcccatgct
     2941 caattcatga tcctgtcgcg gcaaaagagt atgccactcg cttgctggcg ctgcgtgaag
     3001 agctgaaaga tgagctggaa atcgtaatgc gcgtctattt tgaaaagccg cgtaccacgg
     3061 tgggctggaa agggctgatt aacgatccgc atatggataa tagcttccag atcaacgacg
     3121 gtctgcgtat agcccgtaaa ttgctgcttg atattaacga cagcggtctg ccagcggcag
     3181 gtgagtttct caatatgatc accccacaat atctcgctga cctgatgagc tggggcgcaa
     3241 ttggcgcacg taccaccgaa tcgcaggtgc accgcgaact ggcatcaggg ctttcttgtc
     3301 cggtcggctt caaaaatggc accgacggta cgattaaagt ggctatcgat gccattaatg
     3361 ccgccggtgc gccgcactgc ttcctgtccg taacgaaatg ggggcattcg gcgattgtga
     3421 ataccagcgg taacggcgat tgccatatca ttctgcgcgg cggtaaagag cctaactaca
     3481 gcgcgaagca cgttgctgaa gtgaaagaag ggctgaacaa agcaggcctg ccagcacagg
     3541 tgatgatcga tttcagccat gctaactcgt ccaaacaatt caaaaagcag atggatgttt
     3601 gtgctgacgt ttgccagcag attgccggtg gcgaaaaggc cattattggc gtgatggtgg
     3661 aaagccatct ggtggaaggc aatcagagcc tcgagagcgg ggagccgctg gcctacggta
     3721 agagcatcac cgatgcctgc atcggctggg aagataccga tgctctgtta cgtcaactgg
     3781 cgaatgcagt aaaagcgcgt cgcgggTgat gggctgaagg gtttaaGggc tgctaacaaa
     3841 gcccgaaagg aagctgagtt ggctgctgcc accgctgagc aataactagc ataacccctt
     3901 ggggcctcta aacgggtctt gaggggtttt ttgctgaaag gaggaactat atccggatat
     3961 cccgcaagag gcccggcagt accggcataa ccaagcctat gcctacagca tccagggtga
     4021 cggtgccTac taagggcgaa tgtacagGtc gacctgcaga agcttagatc tattaccctg
     4081 ttatccctac tcgagttcat gtgcagctcc atcagcaaaa ggggatgata agtttatcac
     4141 caccgactat ttgcaacagt gccgttgatc gtgctatgat cgactgatgt catcagcggt
     4201 ggagtgcaat gtcatgaggg aagcggtgat cgccgaagta tcgactcaac tatcagaggt
     4261 agttggcgtc atcgagcgcc atctcgaacc gacgttgctg gccgtacatt tgtacggctc
     4321 cgcagtggat ggcggcctga agccacacag tgatattgat ttgctggtta cggtgaccgt
     4381 aaggcttgat gaaacaacgc ggcgagcttt gatcaacgac cttttggaaa cttcggcttc
     4441 ccctggagag agcgagattc tccgcgctgt agaagtcacc attgttgtgc acgacgacat
     4501 cattccgtgg cgttatccag ctaagcgcga actgcaattt ggagaatggc agcgcaatga
     4561 cattcttgca ggtatcttcg agccagccac gatcgacatt gatctggcta tcttgctgac
     4621 aaaagcaaga gaacatagcg ttgccttggt aggtccagcg gcggaggaac tctttgatcc
     4681 ggttcctgaa caggatctat ttgaggcgct aaatgaaacc ttaacgctat ggaactcgcc
     4741 gcccgactgg gctggcgatg agcgaaatgt agtgcttacg ttgtcccgca tttggtacag
     4801 cgcagtaacc ggcaaaatcg cgccgaagga tgtcgctgcc gactgggcaa tggagcgcct
     4861 gccggcccag tatcagcccg tcatacttga agctagacag gcttatcttg gacaagaaga
     4921 agatcgcttg gcctcgcgcg cagatcagtt ggaagaattt gtccactacg tgaaaggcga
     4981 gatcaccaag gtagtcggca aataagatgc cgctcgccag tcgattggct gagctcatga
     5041 agttcctatt ccgaagttcc gcgaacgcgt aaaggatcta ggtgaagatc ctttttgata
     5101 atctcatgac caaaatccct taacgTtcac acaacatagc cacggGtgtt cagctactga
     5161 cggggtggtg cgtaacggca aaagcaccgc cggacatcag cgctagcgga gtgtatactg
     5221 gcttactatg ttggcactga tgagggtgtc agtgaagtgc ttcatgtggc aggagaaaaa
     5281 aggctgcacc ggtgcgtcag cagaatatgt gatacaggat atattccgct tcctcgctca
     5341 ctgactcgct acgctcggtc gttcgactgc ggcgagcgga aatggcttac gaacggggcg
     5401 gagatttcct ggaagatgcc aggaagatac ttaacaggga agtgagaggg ccgcggcaaa
     5461 gccgtttttc cataggctcc gcccccctga caagcatcac gaaatctgac gctcaaatca
     5521 gtggtggcga aacccgacag gactataaag ataccaggcg tttccccctg gcggctccct
     5581 cgtgcgctct cctgttcctg cctttcggtt taccggtgtc attccgctgt tatggccgcg
     5641 tttgtctcat tccacgcctg acactcagtt ccgggtaggc agttcgctcc aagctggact
     5701 gtatgcacga accccccgtt cagtccgacc gctgcgcctt atccggtaac tatcgtcttg
     5761 agtccaaccc ggaaagacat gcaaaagcac cactggcagc agccactggt aattgattta
     5821 gaggagttag tcttgaagtc atgcgccggt taaggctaaa ctgaaaggac aagttttggt
     5881 gactgcgctc ctccaagcca gttacctcgg ttcaaagagt tggtagctca gagaaccttc
     5941 gaaaaaccgc cctgcaaggc ggttttttcg ttttcagagc aagagattac gcgcagacca
     6001 aaacgatctc aagaagatca tcttattaat cagataaaat atttctagat ttcagtgcaa
     6061 tttatctctt caaatgtagc acctgaagtc agccccatac gatataagtt gtaattctca
     6121 tgtttgacag cttatcaccc agtcctgctc gcttcgctac ttggccatac ccacgccgaa
     6181 acaagcgctc atgagcccga agtggcgagc ccgatcttcc ccatcggtga tgtcTaacat
     6241 catcatcacc atcactaaaa Gagcttttca ttctgactgc aacgggcaat atgtctctgt
     6301 gtggattaaa aaaagagtgt ctgatagcag cttctgaact ggttacctgc cgtgagtaaa
     6361 ttaaaatttt attgacttag gtcactaaat actttaacca atataggcat agcgcacaga
     6421 cagataaaaa ttacagagta cacaacatcc nnnnnnnnnn nnnnnnnnnn nnnnnnnnnn
     6481 nnnnnnnnnn nnnnnnnnnn nnnnnnnnnn nnntgacgcg tacaggaaac acagaaaaaa
     6541 gcccgcacct gacagtgcgg gctttttttt tcgaccaaag gtaacgaggt aacaacc
//
