# Supplementary material for: A standard for near-scarless plasmid construction using reusable DNA parts
Source: Nat Commun. 2019 Jul 23;10:3294. doi: 10.1038/s41467-019-11263-0 (PMC6650416; doi:10.1038/s41467-019-11263-0)
Supplement: Supplementary file 15 — Source Data [file 41467_2019_11263_MOESM15_ESM.zip › L2M26.gb]

LOCUS       L2M26                6597 bp ds-DNA     circular     02-APR-2018
DEFINITION  .
FEATURES             Location/Qualifiers
     misc_feature    6235..6261
                     /label="threeUTR1"
                     /ApEinfo_revcolor=#b1ff67
                     /ApEinfo_fwdcolor=#b1ff67
     misc_feature    2844..2846
                     /label="Met53-Ile"
                     /ApEinfo_revcolor=#ffef86
                     /ApEinfo_fwdcolor=#ffef86
     misc_feature    44..1570
                     /label="SeSam8_TAL"
                     /ApEinfo_revcolor=#75c6a9
                     /ApEinfo_fwdcolor=#75c6a9
     misc_feature    3747..3749
                     /label="Ala354-Val"
                     /ApEinfo_revcolor=#b1ff67
                     /ApEinfo_fwdcolor=#b1ff67
     CDS             4214..5006
                     /label="aadA"
                     /ApEinfo_revcolor=#f8d3a9
                     /ApEinfo_fwdcolor=#f8d3a9
     misc_feature    1571..1608
                     /label="RBS4stop"
                     /ApEinfo_revcolor=#ffef86
                     /ApEinfo_fwdcolor=#ffef86
     misc_feature    5200..6112
                     /label="PAC(P15A\ori\)"
                     /ApEinfo_revcolor=#c7b0e3
                     /ApEinfo_fwdcolor=#c7b0e3
     misc_feature    1..43
                     /label="RBS1"
                     /ApEinfo_revcolor=#f58a5e
                     /ApEinfo_fwdcolor=#f58a5e
     terminator      3831..3958
                     /label="T7\terminator"
                     /ApEinfo_revcolor=#ff9ccd
                     /ApEinfo_fwdcolor=#ff9ccd
     CDS             2691..3806
                     /label="tyrA\mutant"
                     /ApEinfo_revcolor=#c6c9d1
                     /ApEinfo_fwdcolor=#c6c9d1
     misc_feature    6535..6571
                     /label="Rho Independed Terminator"
                     /ApEinfo_revcolor=#c7b0e3
                     /ApEinfo_fwdcolor=#c7b0e3
     misc_feature    2656..2690
                     /label="RBS2stop"
                     /ApEinfo_revcolor=#84b0dc
                     /ApEinfo_fwdcolor=#84b0dc
     CDS             1609..2655
                     /label="aroG\mutant"
                     /ApEinfo_revcolor=#ffef86
                     /ApEinfo_fwdcolor=#ffef86
     CDS             6451..6516
                     /label="thrL CDS"
                     /ApEinfo_revcolor=#75c6a9
                     /ApEinfo_fwdcolor=#75c6a9
     misc_feature    4028..4048
                     /label="N36"
                     /ApEinfo_revcolor=#d59687
                     /ApEinfo_fwdcolor=#d59687
     misc_feature    6262..6432
                     /label="PthrC"
                     /ApEinfo_revcolor=#f8d3a9
                     /ApEinfo_fwdcolor=#f8d3a9
     misc_feature    5126..5146
                     /label="N22"
                     /ApEinfo_revcolor=#9eafd2
                     /ApEinfo_fwdcolor=#9eafd2
     misc_feature    2041..2043
                     /label="Asp146-Asn"
                     /ApEinfo_revcolor=#d59687
                     /ApEinfo_fwdcolor=#d59687
     misc_feature    3807..3827
                     /label="N31"
                     /ApEinfo_revcolor=#f58a5e
                     /ApEinfo_fwdcolor=#f58a5e
ORIGIN
        1 tagaaataat tttgtttaac tttaagaagg agatatacat atgACCCAGG TTGTTGAACG
       61 TCAGGCAGAT CGTCTGAGCA GCCGTGAATA TCTGGCACGT GTTGTTCGTA GCGCAGGTTG
      121 GGATGCAGGT CTGACCAGCT GTACCGATGA AGAAATTGTT CGTATGGGTG CAAGCGCACG
      181 TACCATTGAA GAATATCTGA AAAGCGATAA ACCGATCTAT GGTCTGACCC AGGGTTTTGG
      241 TCCGCTGGTT CTGTTTGATG CAGATAGCGA ACTGGAACAG GGTGGTAGCC TGATTAGCCA
      301 TCTGGGCACC GGTCAGGGTG CACCGCTGGC ACCGGAAGTT AGCCGTCTGA TTCTGTGGCT
      361 GCGTATTCAG AATATGCGTA AAGGTTATAG CGCAGTTAGT CCGGTTTTTT GGCAGAAACT
      421 GGCAGATCTG TGGAATAAAG GTTTTACACC GGCAATTCCG CGTCATGGCA CCGTTAGCGC
      481 AAGCGGTGAT CTGCAGCCGC TGGCCCATGC AGCACTGGCA TTTACCGGTG TTGGTGAAGC
      541 ATGGACCCGT GATGCCGATG GTCGTTGGAG CACCGTTCCG GCAGTTGATG CACTGGCAGC
      601 CCTGGGTGCA GAACCGTTTG ATTGGCCTGT TCGTGAAGCA CTGGCCTTTG TTAATGGTAC
      661 AGGTGCAAGC CTGGCAGTTG CAGTTCTGAA TCATCGTAGT GCACTGCGTC TGGTTCGTGC
      721 ATGTGCCGTT CTGAGCGCAC GTCTGGCAAC CCTGCTGGGT GCAAATCCGG AACATTATGA
      781 TGTTGGTCAT GGTGTTGCAC GTGGTCAGGT TGGCCAGCTG ACCGCAGCAG AATGGATTCG
      841 TCAGGGTCTG CCTCGTGGTA TGGTTCGTGA TGGTAGCCGT CCGCTGCAAG AACCGTATAG
      901 CCTGCGTTGT GCACCGCAGG TTCTGGGTGC GGTTCTGGAT CAGCTGGATG GTGCCGGTGA
      961 TGTTCTGGCA CGCGAAGTTG ATGGTTGTCA GGATAATCCG ATTACCTATG AAGGTGAACT
     1021 GCTGCACGGT GGTAATTTTC ATGCAATGCC GGTTGGTTTT GCAAGCGATC AGATTGGTCT
     1081 GGCAATGCAT ATGGCAGCAT ATCTGGCCGA ACGTCAGCTG GGTCTGCTGG TTTCACCGGT
     1141 TACCAATGGC GATCTGCCAC CGATGCTGAC ACCGCGTGCA GGTCGTGGTG CAGGACTGGC
     1201 AGGCGTTCAG ATTAGCGCAA CCAGCTTTGT TAGCCGTATT CGCCAGCTGG TTTTTCCGGC
     1261 AAGCCTGACC ACCCTGCCGA CCAATGGTTG GAATCAGGAT CATGTTCCGA TGGCACTGAA
     1321 TGGTGCAAAT AGCGTTTTTG AAGCCCTGGA ACTGGGTTGG CTGACCGTGG GTAGCCTGGC
     1381 CGTTGGTGTT GCCCAGCTGG CAGCAATGAC AGGTCATGCA GCAGAAGGTG TTTGGGCTGA
     1441 ACTGGCAGGT ATTTGTCCGC CTCTGGATGC CGATCGTCCA CTGGGTGCCG AAGTTCGTGC
     1501 AGCACGTGAT CTGCTGAGTG CACATGCAGA TCAGCTGCTG GTTGATGAAG CAGATGGTAA
     1561 AGATTTTGGC Taaattaatt gttctttttt caggtgaagg ttcccatGaa ttatcagaac
     1621 gacgatttac gcatcaaaga aatcaaagag ttacttcctc ctgtcgcatt gctggaaaaa
     1681 ttccccgcta ctgaaaatgc cgcgaatacg gttgcccatg cccgaaaagc gatccataag
     1741 atcctgaaag gtaatgatga tcgcctgttg gttgtgattg gcccatgctc aattcatgat
     1801 cctgtcgcgg caaaagagta tgccactcgc ttgctggcgc tgcgtgaaga gctgaaagat
     1861 gagctggaaa tcgtaatgcg cgtctatttt gaaaagccgc gtaccacggt gggctggaaa
     1921 gggctgatta acgatccgca tatggataat agcttccaga tcaacgacgg tctgcgtata
     1981 gcccgtaaat tgctgcttga tattaacgac agcggtctgc cagcggcagg tgagtttctc
     2041 aatatgatca ccccacaata tctcgctgac ctgatgagct ggggcgcaat tggcgcacgt
     2101 accaccgaat cgcaggtgca ccgcgaactg gcatcagggc tttcttgtcc ggtcggcttc
     2161 aaaaatggca ccgacggtac gattaaagtg gctatcgatg ccattaatgc cgccggtgcg
     2221 ccgcactgct tcctgtccgt aacgaaatgg gggcattcgg cgattgtgaa taccagcggt
     2281 aacggcgatt gccatatcat tctgcgcggc ggtaaagagc ctaactacag cgcgaagcac
     2341 gttgctgaag tgaaagaagg gctgaacaaa gcaggcctgc cagcacaggt gatgatcgat
     2401 ttcagccatg ctaactcgtc caaacaattc aaaaagcaga tggatgtttg tgctgacgtt
     2461 tgccagcaga ttgccggtgg cgaaaaggcc attattggcg tgatggtgga aagccatctg
     2521 gtggaaggca atcagagcct cgagagcggg gagccgctgg cctacggtaa gagcatcacc
     2581 gatgcctgca tcggctggga agataccgat gctctgttac gtcaactggc gaatgcagta
     2641 aaagcgcgtc gcgggTaacc gttcatttat cacaaaagga ttgttcgatG gttgctgaat
     2701 tgaccgcatt acgcgatcaa attgatgaag tcgataaagc gctgctgaat ttattagcga
     2761 agcgtctgga actggttgct gaagtgggcg aggtgaaaag ccgctttgga ctgcctattt
     2821 atgttccgga gcgcgaggca tctattttgg cctcgcgtcg tgcagaggcg gaagctctgg
     2881 gtgtaccgcc agatctgatt gaggatgttt tgcgtcgggt gatgcgtgaa tcttactcca
     2941 gtgaaaacga caaaggattt aaaacacttt gtccgtcact gcgtccggtg gttatcgtcg
     3001 gcggtggcgg tcagatggga cgcctgttcg agaagatgct gaccctctcg ggttatcagg
     3061 tgcggattct ggagcaacat gactgggatc gagcggctga tattgttgcc gatgccggaa
     3121 tggtgattgt tagtgtgcca atccacgtta ctgagcaagt tattggcaaa ttaccgcctt
     3181 taccgaaaga ttgtattctg gtcgatctgg catcagtgaa aaatgggcca ttacaggcca
     3241 tgctggtggc gcatgatggt ccggtgctgg ggctacaccc gatgttcggt ccggacagcg
     3301 gtagcctggc aaagcaagtt gtggtctggt gtgatggacg taaaccggaa gcataccaat
     3361 ggtttctgga gcaaattcag gtctggggcg ctcggctgca tcgtattagc gccgtcgagc
     3421 acgatcagaa tatggcgttt attcaggcac tgcgccactt tgctactttt gcttacgggc
     3481 tgcacctggc agaagaaaat gttcagcttg agcaacttct ggcgctctct tcgccgattt
     3541 accgccttga gctggcgatg gtcgggcgac tgtttgctca ggatccgcag ctttatgccg
     3601 acatcattat gtcgtcagag cgtaatctgg cgttaatcaa acgttactat aagcgtttcg
     3661 gcgaggcgat tgagttgctg gagcagggcg ataagcaggc gtttattgac agtttccgca
     3721 aggtggagca ctggttcggc gattacgtac agcgttttca gagtgaaagc cgcgtgttat
     3781 tgcgtcaggc gaatgacaat cgccagTgat gggctgaagg gtttaaGggc tgctaacaaa
     3841 gcccgaaagg aagctgagtt ggctgctgcc accgctgagc aataactagc ataacccctt
     3901 ggggcctcta aacgggtctt gaggggtttt ttgctgaaag gaggaactat atccggatat
     3961 cccgcaagag gcccggcagt accggcataa ccaagcctat gcctacagca tccagggtga
     4021 cggtgccTac taagggcgaa tgtacagGtc gacctgcaga agcttagatc tattaccctg
     4081 ttatccctac tcgagttcat gtgcagctcc atcagcaaaa ggggatgata agtttatcac
     4141 caccgactat ttgcaacagt gccgttgatc gtgctatgat cgactgatgt catcagcggt
     4201 ggagtgcaat gtcatgaggg aagcggtgat cgccgaagta tcgactcaac tatcagaggt
     4261 agttggcgtc atcgagcgcc atctcgaacc gacgttgctg gccgtacatt tgtacggctc
     4321 cgcagtggat ggcggcctga agccacacag tgatattgat ttgctggtta cggtgaccgt
     4381 aaggcttgat gaaacaacgc ggcgagcttt gatcaacgac cttttggaaa cttcggcttc
     4441 ccctggagag agcgagattc tccgcgctgt agaagtcacc attgttgtgc acgacgacat
     4501 cattccgtgg cgttatccag ctaagcgcga actgcaattt ggagaatggc agcgcaatga
     4561 cattcttgca ggtatcttcg agccagccac gatcgacatt gatctggcta tcttgctgac
     4621 aaaagcaaga gaacatagcg ttgccttggt aggtccagcg gcggaggaac tctttgatcc
     4681 ggttcctgaa caggatctat ttgaggcgct aaatgaaacc ttaacgctat ggaactcgcc
     4741 gcccgactgg gctggcgatg agcgaaatgt agtgcttacg ttgtcccgca tttggtacag
     4801 cgcagtaacc ggcaaaatcg cgccgaagga tgtcgctgcc gactgggcaa tggagcgcct
     4861 gccggcccag tatcagcccg tcatacttga agctagacag gcttatcttg gacaagaaga
     4921 agatcgcttg gcctcgcgcg cagatcagtt ggaagaattt gtccactacg tgaaaggcga
     4981 gatcaccaag gtagtcggca aataagatgc cgctcgccag tcgattggct gagctcatga
     5041 agttcctatt ccgaagttcc gcgaacgcgt aaaggatcta ggtgaagatc ctttttgata
     5101 atctcatgac caaaatccct taacgTtcac acaacatagc cacggGtgtt cagctactga
     5161 cggggtggtg cgtaacggca aaagcaccgc cggacatcag cgctagcgga gtgtatactg
     5221 gcttactatg ttggcactga tgagggtgtc agtgaagtgc ttcatgtggc aggagaaaaa
     5281 aggctgcacc ggtgcgtcag cagaatatgt gatacaggat atattccgct tcctcgctca
     5341 ctgactcgct acgctcggtc gttcgactgc ggcgagcgga aatggcttac gaacggggcg
     5401 gagatttcct ggaagatgcc aggaagatac ttaacaggga agtgagaggg ccgcggcaaa
     5461 gccgtttttc cataggctcc gcccccctga caagcatcac gaaatctgac gctcaaatca
     5521 gtggtggcga aacccgacag gactataaag ataccaggcg tttccccctg gcggctccct
     5581 cgtgcgctct cctgttcctg cctttcggtt taccggtgtc attccgctgt tatggccgcg
     5641 tttgtctcat tccacgcctg acactcagtt ccgggtaggc agttcgctcc aagctggact
     5701 gtatgcacga accccccgtt cagtccgacc gctgcgcctt atccggtaac tatcgtcttg
     5761 agtccaaccc ggaaagacat gcaaaagcac cactggcagc agccactggt aattgattta
     5821 gaggagttag tcttgaagtc atgcgccggt taaggctaaa ctgaaaggac aagttttggt
     5881 gactgcgctc ctccaagcca gttacctcgg ttcaaagagt tggtagctca gagaaccttc
     5941 gaaaaaccgc cctgcaaggc ggttttttcg ttttcagagc aagagattac gcgcagacca
     6001 aaacgatctc aagaagatca tcttattaat cagataaaat atttctagat ttcagtgcaa
     6061 tttatctctt caaatgtagc acctgaagtc agccccatac gatataagtt gtaattctca
     6121 tgtttgacag cttatcaccc agtcctgctc gcttcgctac ttggccatac ccacgccgaa
     6181 acaagcgctc atgagcccga agtggcgagc ccgatcttcc ccatcggtga tgtcTaacat
     6241 catcatcacc atcactaaaa Gagcttttca ttctgactgc aacgggcaat atgtctctgt
     6301 gtggattaaa aaaagagtgt ctgatagcag cttctgaact ggttacctgc cgtgagtaaa
     6361 ttaaaatttt attgacttag gtcactaaat actttaacca atataggcat agcgcacaga
     6421 cagataaaaa ttacagagta cacaacatcc nnnnnnnnnn nnnnnnnnnn nnnnnnnnnn
     6481 nnnnnnnnnn nnnnnnnnnn nnnnnnnnnn nnntgacgcg tacaggaaac acagaaaaaa
     6541 gcccgcacct gacagtgcgg gctttttttt tcgaccaaag gtaacgaggt aacaacc
//
