# Supplementary material for: A standard for near-scarless plasmid construction using reusable DNA parts
Source: Nat Commun. 2019 Jul 23;10:3294. doi: 10.1038/s41467-019-11263-0 (PMC6650416; doi:10.1038/s41467-019-11263-0)
Supplement: Supplementary file 15 — Source Data [file 41467_2019_11263_MOESM15_ESM.zip › PCAP1.gb]

LOCUS       PCAP1 6591 bp ds-DNA     circular     21-SEP-2018
DEFINITION  .
FEATURES             Location/Qualifiers
     misc_feature    206..221
                     /label="SE-assembly"
                     /ApEinfo_revcolor=#85dae9
                     /ApEinfo_fwdcolor=#85dae9
     misc_feature    2614..2648
                     /label="RBS2stop"
                     /ApEinfo_revcolor=#84b0dc
                     /ApEinfo_fwdcolor=#84b0dc
     CDS             223..288
                     /label="thrL CDS"
                     /ApEinfo_revcolor=#75c6a9
                     /ApEinfo_fwdcolor=#75c6a9
     terminator      4200..4327
                     /label="T7\terminator"
                     /ApEinfo_revcolor=#ff9ccd
                     /ApEinfo_fwdcolor=#ff9ccd
     misc_feature    307..343
                     /label="Rho Independed Terminator"
                     /ApEinfo_revcolor=#c7b0e3
                     /ApEinfo_fwdcolor=#c7b0e3
     misc_feature    225..225
                     /label="SE"
                     /ApEinfo_revcolor=#75c6a9
                     /ApEinfo_fwdcolor=#75c6a9
     CDS             1498..2613
                     /label="tyrA\mutant"
                     /ApEinfo_revcolor=#c6c9d1
                     /ApEinfo_fwdcolor=#c6c9d1
     misc_feature    275..276
                     /label="MM"
                     /ApEinfo_revcolor=#c6c9d1
                     /ApEinfo_fwdcolor=#c6c9d1
     misc_feature    312..321
                     /label="stem1rc"
                     /ApEinfo_revcolor=#d6b295
                     /ApEinfo_fwdcolor=#d6b295
     gene            223..288
                     /label="thrL -open leader peptide"
                     /ApEinfo_revcolor=#d6b295
                     /ApEinfo_fwdcolor=#d6b295
     misc_feature    307..320
                     /label="stem2"
                     /ApEinfo_revcolor=#c6c9d1
                     /ApEinfo_fwdcolor=#c6c9d1
     misc_feature    845..847
                     /label="Asp146-Asn"
                     /ApEinfo_revcolor=#d59687
                     /ApEinfo_fwdcolor=#d59687
     misc_feature    5495..5515
                     /label="N22"
                     /ApEinfo_revcolor=#9eafd2
                     /ApEinfo_fwdcolor=#9eafd2
     misc_feature    2649..4175
                     /label="SeSam8_TAL"
                     /ApEinfo_revcolor=#75c6a9
                     /ApEinfo_fwdcolor=#75c6a9
     misc_feature    1651..1653
                     /label="Met53-Ile"
                     /ApEinfo_revcolor=#ffef86
                     /ApEinfo_fwdcolor=#ffef86
     misc_feature    34..204
                     /label="PthrC"
                     /ApEinfo_revcolor=#f8d3a9
                     /ApEinfo_fwdcolor=#f8d3a9
     misc_feature    13..33
                     /label="N23"
                     /ApEinfo_revcolor=#f8d3a9
                     /ApEinfo_fwdcolor=#f8d3a9
     misc_feature    327..340
                     /label="stem2 rc"
                     /ApEinfo_revcolor=#f58a5e
                     /ApEinfo_fwdcolor=#f58a5e
     misc_feature    4176..4196
                     /label="N31"
                     /ApEinfo_revcolor=#f58a5e
                     /ApEinfo_fwdcolor=#f58a5e
     misc_feature    277..286
                     /label="stem1"
                     /ApEinfo_revcolor=#c6c9d1
                     /ApEinfo_fwdcolor=#c6c9d1
     misc_feature    1460..1497
                     /label="RBS4stop"
                     /ApEinfo_revcolor=#ffef86
                     /ApEinfo_fwdcolor=#ffef86
     misc_feature    2554..2556
                     /label="Ala354-Val"
                     /ApEinfo_revcolor=#b1ff67
                     /ApEinfo_fwdcolor=#b1ff67
     misc_feature    5569..6481
                     /label="PAC(P15A\ori\)"
                     /ApEinfo_revcolor=#c7b0e3
                     /ApEinfo_fwdcolor=#c7b0e3
     misc_feature    260..305
                     /label="PthrC3 mutation f"
                     /ApEinfo_revcolor=#ff9ccd
                     /ApEinfo_fwdcolor=#ff9ccd
     misc_feature    4397..4417
                     /label="N21"
                     /ApEinfo_revcolor=#f8d3a9
                     /ApEinfo_fwdcolor=#f8d3a9
     CDS             4583..5375
                     /label="aadA"
                     /ApEinfo_revcolor=#f8d3a9
                     /ApEinfo_fwdcolor=#f8d3a9
     CDS             413..1459
                     /label="aroG\mutant"
                     /ApEinfo_revcolor=#ffef86
                     /ApEinfo_fwdcolor=#ffef86
     misc_feature    287..288
                     /label="KW"
                     /ApEinfo_revcolor=#c6c9d1
                     /ApEinfo_fwdcolor=#c6c9d1
     misc_feature    204..204
                     /label="SE"
                     /ApEinfo_revcolor=#75c6a9
                     /ApEinfo_fwdcolor=#75c6a9
     misc_feature    370..412
                     /label="RBS1"
                     /ApEinfo_revcolor=#f58a5e
                     /ApEinfo_fwdcolor=#f58a5e
ORIGIN
        1 atcggtgatg tcTtcaaaca gaaaggccat ggGagctttt cattctgact gcaacgggca
       61 atatgtctct gtgtggatta aaaaaagagt gtctgatagc agcttctgaa ctggttacct
      121 gccgtgagta aattaaaatt ttattgactt aggtcactaa atactttaac caatataggc
      181 atagcgcaca gacagataaa aattacagag tacacaacat ccnnnnnnnn nnnnnnnnnn
      241 nnnnnnnnnn nnnnnnnnnn nnnnnnnnnn nnnnnnnnnn nnnnntgacg cgtacaggaa
      301 acacagaaaa aagcccgcac ctgacagtgc gggctttttt tttcgaccaa aggtaacgag
      361 gtaacaacct agaaataatt ttgtttaact ttaagaagga gatatacata tgaattatca
      421 gaacgacgat ttacgcatca aagaaatcaa agagttactt cctcctgtcg cattgctgga
      481 aaaattcccc gctactgaaa atgccgcgaa tacggttgcc catgcccgaa aagcgatcca
      541 taagatcctg aaaggtaatg atgatcgcct gttggttgtg attggcccat gctcaattca
      601 tgatcctgtc gcggcaaaag agtatgccac tcgcttgctg gcgctgcgtg aagagctgaa
      661 agatgagctg gaaatcgtaa tgcgcgtcta ttttgaaaag ccgcgtacca cggtgggctg
      721 gaaagggctg attaacgatc cgcatatgga taatagcttc cagatcaacg acggtctgcg
      781 tatagcccgt aaattgctgc ttgatattaa cgacagcggt ctgccagcgg caggtgagtt
      841 tctcaatatg atcaccccac aatatctcgc tgacctgatg agctggggcg caattggcgc
      901 acgtaccacc gaatcgcagg tgcaccgcga actggcatca gggctttctt gtccggtcgg
      961 cttcaaaaat ggcaccgacg gtacgattaa agtggctatc gatgccatta atgccgccgg
     1021 tgcgccgcac tgcttcctgt ccgtaacgaa atgggggcat tcggcgattg tgaataccag
     1081 cggtaacggc gattgccata tcattctgcg cggcggtaaa gagcctaact acagcgcgaa
     1141 gcacgttgct gaagtgaaag aagggctgaa caaagcaggc ctgccagcac aggtgatgat
     1201 cgatttcagc catgctaact cgtccaaaca attcaaaaag cagatggatg tttgtgctga
     1261 cgtttgccag cagattgccg gtggcgaaaa ggccattatt ggcgtgatgg tggaaagcca
     1321 tctggtggaa ggcaatcaga gcctcgagag cggggagccg ctggcctacg gtaagagcat
     1381 caccgatgcc tgcatcggct gggaagatac cgatgctctg ttacgtcaac tggcgaatgc
     1441 agtaaaagcg cgtcgcgggT aaattaattg ttcttttttc aggtgaaggt tcccatGgtt
     1501 gctgaattga ccgcattacg cgatcaaatt gatgaagtcg ataaagcgct gctgaattta
     1561 ttagcgaagc gtctggaact ggttgctgaa gtgggcgagg tgaaaagccg ctttggactg
     1621 cctatttatg ttccggagcg cgaggcatct attttggcct cgcgtcgtgc agaggcggaa
     1681 gctctgggtg taccgccaga tctgattgag gatgttttgc gtcgggtgat gcgtgaatct
     1741 tactccagtg aaaacgacaa aggatttaaa acactttgtc cgtcactgcg tccggtggtt
     1801 atcgtcggcg gtggcggtca gatgggacgc ctgttcgaga agatgctgac cctctcgggt
     1861 tatcaggtgc ggattctgga gcaacatgac tgggatcgag cggctgatat tgttgccgat
     1921 gccggaatgg tgattgttag tgtgccaatc cacgttactg agcaagttat tggcaaatta
     1981 ccgcctttac cgaaagattg tattctggtc gatctggcat cagtgaaaaa tgggccatta
     2041 caggccatgc tggtggcgca tgatggtccg gtgctggggc tacacccgat gttcggtccg
     2101 gacagcggta gcctggcaaa gcaagttgtg gtctggtgtg atggacgtaa accggaagca
     2161 taccaatggt ttctggagca aattcaggtc tggggcgctc ggctgcatcg tattagcgcc
     2221 gtcgagcacg atcagaatat ggcgtttatt caggcactgc gccactttgc tacttttgct
     2281 tacgggctgc acctggcaga agaaaatgtt cagcttgagc aacttctggc gctctcttcg
     2341 ccgatttacc gccttgagct ggcgatggtc gggcgactgt ttgctcagga tccgcagctt
     2401 tatgccgaca tcattatgtc gtcagagcgt aatctggcgt taatcaaacg ttactataag
     2461 cgtttcggcg aggcgattga gttgctggag cagggcgata agcaggcgtt tattgacagt
     2521 ttccgcaagg tggagcactg gttcggcgat tacgtacagc gttttcagag tgaaagccgc
     2581 gtgttattgc gtcaggcgaa tgacaatcgc cagTaaccgt tcatttatca caaaaggatt
     2641 gttcgatGAC CCAGGTTGTT GAACGTCAGG CAGATCGTCT GAGCAGCCGT GAATATCTGG
     2701 CACGTGTTGT TCGTAGCGCA GGTTGGGATG CAGGTCTGAC CAGCTGTACC GATGAAGAAA
     2761 TTGTTCGTAT GGGTGCAAGC GCACGTACCA TTGAAGAATA TCTGAAAAGC GATAAACCGA
     2821 TCTATGGTCT GACCCAGGGT TTTGGTCCGC TGGTTCTGTT TGATGCAGAT AGCGAACTGG
     2881 AACAGGGTGG TAGCCTGATT AGCCATCTGG GCACCGGTCA GGGTGCACCG CTGGCACCGG
     2941 AAGTTAGCCG TCTGATTCTG TGGCTGCGTA TTCAGAATAT GCGTAAAGGT TATAGCGCAG
     3001 TTAGTCCGGT TTTTTGGCAG AAACTGGCAG ATCTGTGGAA TAAAGGTTTT ACACCGGCAA
     3061 TTCCGCGTCA TGGCACCGTT AGCGCAAGCG GTGATCTGCA GCCGCTGGCC CATGCAGCAC
     3121 TGGCATTTAC CGGTGTTGGT GAAGCATGGA CCCGTGATGC CGATGGTCGT TGGAGCACCG
     3181 TTCCGGCAGT TGATGCACTG GCAGCCCTGG GTGCAGAACC GTTTGATTGG CCTGTTCGTG
     3241 AAGCACTGGC CTTTGTTAAT GGTACAGGTG CAAGCCTGGC AGTTGCAGTT CTGAATCATC
     3301 GTAGTGCACT GCGTCTGGTT CGTGCATGTG CCGTTCTGAG CGCACGTCTG GCAACCCTGC
     3361 TGGGTGCAAA TCCGGAACAT TATGATGTTG GTCATGGTGT TGCACGTGGT CAGGTTGGCC
     3421 AGCTGACCGC AGCAGAATGG ATTCGTCAGG GTCTGCCTCG TGGTATGGTT CGTGATGGTA
     3481 GCCGTCCGCT GCAAGAACCG TATAGCCTGC GTTGTGCACC GCAGGTTCTG GGTGCGGTTC
     3541 TGGATCAGCT GGATGGTGCC GGTGATGTTC TGGCACGCGA AGTTGATGGT TGTCAGGATA
     3601 ATCCGATTAC CTATGAAGGT GAACTGCTGC ACGGTGGTAA TTTTCATGCA ATGCCGGTTG
     3661 GTTTTGCAAG CGATCAGATT GGTCTGGCAA TGCATATGGC AGCATATCTG GCCGAACGTC
     3721 AGCTGGGTCT GCTGGTTTCA CCGGTTACCA ATGGCGATCT GCCACCGATG CTGACACCGC
     3781 GTGCAGGTCG TGGTGCAGGA CTGGCAGGCG TTCAGATTAG CGCAACCAGC TTTGTTAGCC
     3841 GTATTCGCCA GCTGGTTTTT CCGGCAAGCC TGACCACCCT GCCGACCAAT GGTTGGAATC
     3901 AGGATCATGT TCCGATGGCA CTGAATGGTG CAAATAGCGT TTTTGAAGCC CTGGAACTGG
     3961 GTTGGCTGAC CGTGGGTAGC CTGGCCGTTG GTGTTGCCCA GCTGGCAGCA ATGACAGGTC
     4021 ATGCAGCAGA AGGTGTTTGG GCTGAACTGG CAGGTATTTG TCCGCCTCTG GATGCCGATC
     4081 GTCCACTGGG TGCCGAAGTT CGTGCAGCAC GTGATCTGCT GAGTGCACAT GCAGATCAGC
     4141 TGCTGGTTGA TGAAGCAGAT GGTAAAGATT TTGGCTgatg ggctgaaggg tttaaGggct
     4201 gctaacaaag cccgaaagga agctgagttg gctgctgcca ccgctgagca ataactagca
     4261 taaccccttg gggcctctaa acgggtcttg aggggttttt tgctgaaagg aggaactata
     4321 tccggatatc ccgcaagagg cccggcagta ccggcataac caagcctatg cctacagcat
     4381 ccagggtgac ggtgccTTcc ctcgactcac acttgGGtcg acctgcagaa gcttagatct
     4441 attaccctgt tatccctact cgagttcatg tgcagctcca tcagcaaaag gggatgataa
     4501 gtttatcacc accgactatt tgcaacagtg ccgttgatcg tgctatgatc gactgatgtc
     4561 atcagcggtg gagtgcaatg tcatgaggga agcggtgatc gccgaagtat cgactcaact
     4621 atcagaggta gttggcgtca tcgagcgcca tctcgaaccg acgttgctgg ccgtacattt
     4681 gtacggctcc gcagtggatg gcggcctgaa gccacacagt gatattgatt tgctggttac
     4741 ggtgaccgta aggcttgatg aaacaacgcg gcgagctttg atcaacgacc ttttggaaac
     4801 ttcggcttcc cctggagaga gcgagattct ccgcgctgta gaagtcacca ttgttgtgca
     4861 cgacgacatc attccgtggc gttatccagc taagcgcgaa ctgcaatttg gagaatggca
     4921 gcgcaatgac attcttgcag gtatcttcga gccagccacg atcgacattg atctggctat
     4981 cttgctgaca aaagcaagag aacatagcgt tgccttggta ggtccagcgg cggaggaact
     5041 ctttgatccg gttcctgaac aggatctatt tgaggcgcta aatgaaacct taacgctatg
     5101 gaactcgccg cccgactggg ctggcgatga gcgaaatgta gtgcttacgt tgtcccgcat
     5161 ttggtacagc gcagtaaccg gcaaaatcgc gccgaaggat gtcgctgccg actgggcaat
     5221 ggagcgcctg ccggcccagt atcagcccgt catacttgaa gctagacagg cttatcttgg
     5281 acaagaagaa gatcgcttgg cctcgcgcgc agatcagttg gaagaatttg tccactacgt
     5341 gaaaggcgag atcaccaagg tagtcggcaa ataagatgcc gctcgccagt cgattggctg
     5401 agctcatgaa gttcctattc cgaagttccg cgaacgcgta aaggatctag gtgaagatcc
     5461 tttttgataa tctcatgacc aaaatccctt aacgTtcaca caacatagcc acggGtgttc
     5521 agctactgac ggggtggtgc gtaacggcaa aagcaccgcc ggacatcagc gctagcggag
     5581 tgtatactgg cttactatgt tggcactgat gagggtgtca gtgaagtgct tcatgtggca
     5641 ggagaaaaaa ggctgcaccg gtgcgtcagc agaatatgtg atacaggata tattccgctt
     5701 cctcgctcac tgactcgcta cgctcggtcg ttcgactgcg gcgagcggaa atggcttacg
     5761 aacggggcgg agatttcctg gaagatgcca ggaagatact taacagggaa gtgagagggc
     5821 cgcggcaaag ccgtttttcc ataggctccg cccccctgac aagcatcacg aaatctgacg
     5881 ctcaaatcag tggtggcgaa acccgacagg actataaaga taccaggcgt ttccccctgg
     5941 cggctccctc gtgcgctctc ctgttcctgc ctttcggttt accggtgtca ttccgctgtt
     6001 atggccgcgt ttgtctcatt ccacgcctga cactcagttc cgggtaggca gttcgctcca
     6061 agctggactg tatgcacgaa ccccccgttc agtccgaccg ctgcgcctta tccggtaact
     6121 atcgtcttga gtccaacccg gaaagacatg caaaagcacc actggcagca gccactggta
     6181 attgatttag aggagttagt cttgaagtca tgcgccggtt aaggctaaac tgaaaggaca
     6241 agttttggtg actgcgctcc tccaagccag ttacctcggt tcaaagagtt ggtagctcag
     6301 agaaccttcg aaaaaccgcc ctgcaaggcg gttttttcgt tttcagagca agagattacg
     6361 cgcagaccaa aacgatctca agaagatcat cttattaatc agataaaata tttctagatt
     6421 tcagtgcaat ttatctcttc aaatgtagca cctgaagtca gccccatacg atataagttg
     6481 taattctcat gtttgacagc ttatcaccca gtcctgctcg cttcgctact tggccatacc
     6541 cacgccgaaa caagcgctca tgagcccgaa gtggcgagcc cgatcttccc c
//
