# Supplementary material for: A standard for near-scarless plasmid construction using reusable DNA parts
Source: Nat Commun. 2019 Jul 23;10:3294. doi: 10.1038/s41467-019-11263-0 (PMC6650416; doi:10.1038/s41467-019-11263-0)
Supplement: Supplementary file 15 — Source Data [file 41467_2019_11263_MOESM15_ESM.zip › TPP17.gb]

LOCUS       TPP17 5029 bp ds-DNA     circular     26-JUL-2018
DEFINITION  .
FEATURES             Location/Qualifiers
     misc_feature    312..321
                     /label="stem1rc"
                     /ApEinfo_revcolor=#d6b295
                     /ApEinfo_fwdcolor=#d6b295
     CDS             413..1459
                     /label="aroG\mutant"
                     /ApEinfo_revcolor=#ffef86
                     /ApEinfo_fwdcolor=#ffef86
     misc_feature    327..340
                     /label="stem2 rc"
                     /ApEinfo_revcolor=#f58a5e
                     /ApEinfo_fwdcolor=#f58a5e
     gene            223..288
                     /label="thrL -open leader peptide"
                     /ApEinfo_revcolor=#d6b295
                     /ApEinfo_fwdcolor=#d6b295
     misc_feature    2835..2855
                     /label="N21"
                     /ApEinfo_revcolor=#f8d3a9
                     /ApEinfo_fwdcolor=#f8d3a9
     misc_feature    1651..1653
                     /label="Met53-Ile"
                     /ApEinfo_revcolor=#ffef86
                     /ApEinfo_fwdcolor=#ffef86
     CDS             3021..3813
                     /label="aadA"
                     /ApEinfo_revcolor=#f8d3a9
                     /ApEinfo_fwdcolor=#f8d3a9
     misc_feature    307..320
                     /label="stem2"
                     /ApEinfo_revcolor=#c6c9d1
                     /ApEinfo_fwdcolor=#c6c9d1
     misc_feature    4007..4919
                     /label="PAC(P15A\ori\)"
                     /ApEinfo_revcolor=#c7b0e3
                     /ApEinfo_fwdcolor=#c7b0e3
     misc_feature    275..276
                     /label="MM"
                     /ApEinfo_revcolor=#c6c9d1
                     /ApEinfo_fwdcolor=#c6c9d1
     misc_feature    260..305
                     /label="PthrC3 mutation f"
                     /ApEinfo_revcolor=#ff9ccd
                     /ApEinfo_fwdcolor=#ff9ccd
     misc_feature    206..221
                     /label="SE-assembly"
                     /ApEinfo_revcolor=#85dae9
                     /ApEinfo_fwdcolor=#85dae9
     misc_feature    34..204
                     /label="PthrC"
                     /ApEinfo_revcolor=#f8d3a9
                     /ApEinfo_fwdcolor=#f8d3a9
     misc_feature    2554..2556
                     /label="Ala354-Val"
                     /ApEinfo_revcolor=#b1ff67
                     /ApEinfo_fwdcolor=#b1ff67
     misc_feature    370..412
                     /label="RBS1"
                     /ApEinfo_revcolor=#f58a5e
                     /ApEinfo_fwdcolor=#f58a5e
     misc_feature    845..847
                     /label="Asp146-Asn"
                     /ApEinfo_revcolor=#d59687
                     /ApEinfo_fwdcolor=#d59687
     misc_feature    1460..1497
                     /label="RBS4stop"
                     /ApEinfo_revcolor=#ffef86
                     /ApEinfo_fwdcolor=#ffef86
     misc_feature    3933..3953
                     /label="N22"
                     /ApEinfo_revcolor=#9eafd2
                     /ApEinfo_fwdcolor=#9eafd2
     misc_feature    307..343
                     /label="Rho Independed Terminator"
                     /ApEinfo_revcolor=#c7b0e3
                     /ApEinfo_fwdcolor=#c7b0e3
     CDS             1498..2613
                     /label="tyrA\mutant"
                     /ApEinfo_revcolor=#c6c9d1
                     /ApEinfo_fwdcolor=#c6c9d1
     CDS             223..288
                     /label="thrL CDS"
                     /ApEinfo_revcolor=#75c6a9
                     /ApEinfo_fwdcolor=#75c6a9
     misc_feature    2614..2634
                     /label="N31"
                     /ApEinfo_revcolor=#f58a5e
                     /ApEinfo_fwdcolor=#f58a5e
     misc_feature    287..288
                     /label="KW"
                     /ApEinfo_revcolor=#c6c9d1
                     /ApEinfo_fwdcolor=#c6c9d1
     terminator      2638..2765
                     /label="T7\terminator"
                     /ApEinfo_revcolor=#ff9ccd
                     /ApEinfo_fwdcolor=#ff9ccd
     misc_feature    204..204
                     /label="SE"
                     /ApEinfo_revcolor=#75c6a9
                     /ApEinfo_fwdcolor=#75c6a9
     misc_feature    225..225
                     /label="SE"
                     /ApEinfo_revcolor=#75c6a9
                     /ApEinfo_fwdcolor=#75c6a9
     misc_feature    13..33
                     /label="N23"
                     /ApEinfo_revcolor=#f8d3a9
                     /ApEinfo_fwdcolor=#f8d3a9
     misc_feature    277..286
                     /label="stem1"
                     /ApEinfo_revcolor=#c6c9d1
                     /ApEinfo_fwdcolor=#c6c9d1
ORIGIN
        1 atcggtgatg tcTtcaaaca gaaaggccat ggGagctttt cattctgact gcaacgggca
       61 atatgtctct gtgtggatta aaaaaagagt gtctgatagc agcttctgaa ctggttacct
      121 gccgtgagta aattaaaatt ttattgactt aggtcactaa atactttaac caatataggc
      181 atagcgcaca gacagataaa aattacagag tacacaacat ccnnnnnnnn nnnnnnnnnn
      241 nnnnnnnnnn nnnnnnnnnn nnnnnnnnnn nnnnnnnnnn nnnnntgacg cgtacaggaa
      301 acacagaaaa aagcccgcac ctgacagtgc gggctttttt tttcgaccaa aggtaacgag
      361 gtaacaacct agaaataatt ttgtttaact ttaagaagga gatatacata tgaattatca
      421 gaacgacgat ttacgcatca aagaaatcaa agagttactt cctcctgtcg cattgctgga
      481 aaaattcccc gctactgaaa atgccgcgaa tacggttgcc catgcccgaa aagcgatcca
      541 taagatcctg aaaggtaatg atgatcgcct gttggttgtg attggcccat gctcaattca
      601 tgatcctgtc gcggcaaaag agtatgccac tcgcttgctg gcgctgcgtg aagagctgaa
      661 agatgagctg gaaatcgtaa tgcgcgtcta ttttgaaaag ccgcgtacca cggtgggctg
      721 gaaagggctg attaacgatc cgcatatgga taatagcttc cagatcaacg acggtctgcg
      781 tatagcccgt aaattgctgc ttgatattaa cgacagcggt ctgccagcgg caggtgagtt
      841 tctcaatatg atcaccccac aatatctcgc tgacctgatg agctggggcg caattggcgc
      901 acgtaccacc gaatcgcagg tgcaccgcga actggcatca gggctttctt gtccggtcgg
      961 cttcaaaaat ggcaccgacg gtacgattaa agtggctatc gatgccatta atgccgccgg
     1021 tgcgccgcac tgcttcctgt ccgtaacgaa atgggggcat tcggcgattg tgaataccag
     1081 cggtaacggc gattgccata tcattctgcg cggcggtaaa gagcctaact acagcgcgaa
     1141 gcacgttgct gaagtgaaag aagggctgaa caaagcaggc ctgccagcac aggtgatgat
     1201 cgatttcagc catgctaact cgtccaaaca attcaaaaag cagatggatg tttgtgctga
     1261 cgtttgccag cagattgccg gtggcgaaaa ggccattatt ggcgtgatgg tggaaagcca
     1321 tctggtggaa ggcaatcaga gcctcgagag cggggagccg ctggcctacg gtaagagcat
     1381 caccgatgcc tgcatcggct gggaagatac cgatgctctg ttacgtcaac tggcgaatgc
     1441 agtaaaagcg cgtcgcgggT aaattaattg ttcttttttc aggtgaaggt tcccatGgtt
     1501 gctgaattga ccgcattacg cgatcaaatt gatgaagtcg ataaagcgct gctgaattta
     1561 ttagcgaagc gtctggaact ggttgctgaa gtgggcgagg tgaaaagccg ctttggactg
     1621 cctatttatg ttccggagcg cgaggcatct attttggcct cgcgtcgtgc agaggcggaa
     1681 gctctgggtg taccgccaga tctgattgag gatgttttgc gtcgggtgat gcgtgaatct
     1741 tactccagtg aaaacgacaa aggatttaaa acactttgtc cgtcactgcg tccggtggtt
     1801 atcgtcggcg gtggcggtca gatgggacgc ctgttcgaga agatgctgac cctctcgggt
     1861 tatcaggtgc ggattctgga gcaacatgac tgggatcgag cggctgatat tgttgccgat
     1921 gccggaatgg tgattgttag tgtgccaatc cacgttactg agcaagttat tggcaaatta
     1981 ccgcctttac cgaaagattg tattctggtc gatctggcat cagtgaaaaa tgggccatta
     2041 caggccatgc tggtggcgca tgatggtccg gtgctggggc tacacccgat gttcggtccg
     2101 gacagcggta gcctggcaaa gcaagttgtg gtctggtgtg atggacgtaa accggaagca
     2161 taccaatggt ttctggagca aattcaggtc tggggcgctc ggctgcatcg tattagcgcc
     2221 gtcgagcacg atcagaatat ggcgtttatt caggcactgc gccactttgc tacttttgct
     2281 tacgggctgc acctggcaga agaaaatgtt cagcttgagc aacttctggc gctctcttcg
     2341 ccgatttacc gccttgagct ggcgatggtc gggcgactgt ttgctcagga tccgcagctt
     2401 tatgccgaca tcattatgtc gtcagagcgt aatctggcgt taatcaaacg ttactataag
     2461 cgtttcggcg aggcgattga gttgctggag cagggcgata agcaggcgtt tattgacagt
     2521 ttccgcaagg tggagcactg gttcggcgat tacgtacagc gttttcagag tgaaagccgc
     2581 gtgttattgc gtcaggcgaa tgacaatcgc cagTgatggg ctgaagggtt taaGggctgc
     2641 taacaaagcc cgaaaggaag ctgagttggc tgctgccacc gctgagcaat aactagcata
     2701 accccttggg gcctctaaac gggtcttgag gggttttttg ctgaaaggag gaactatatc
     2761 cggatatccc gcaagaggcc cggcagtacc ggcataacca agcctatgcc tacagcatcc
     2821 agggtgacgg tgccTTccct cgactcacac ttgGGtcgac ctgcagaagc ttagatctat
     2881 taccctgtta tccctactcg agttcatgtg cagctccatc agcaaaaggg gatgataagt
     2941 ttatcaccac cgactatttg caacagtgcc gttgatcgtg ctatgatcga ctgatgtcat
     3001 cagcggtgga gtgcaatgtc atgagggaag cggtgatcgc cgaagtatcg actcaactat
     3061 cagaggtagt tggcgtcatc gagcgccatc tcgaaccgac gttgctggcc gtacatttgt
     3121 acggctccgc agtggatggc ggcctgaagc cacacagtga tattgatttg ctggttacgg
     3181 tgaccgtaag gcttgatgaa acaacgcggc gagctttgat caacgacctt ttggaaactt
     3241 cggcttcccc tggagagagc gagattctcc gcgctgtaga agtcaccatt gttgtgcacg
     3301 acgacatcat tccgtggcgt tatccagcta agcgcgaact gcaatttgga gaatggcagc
     3361 gcaatgacat tcttgcaggt atcttcgagc cagccacgat cgacattgat ctggctatct
     3421 tgctgacaaa agcaagagaa catagcgttg ccttggtagg tccagcggcg gaggaactct
     3481 ttgatccggt tcctgaacag gatctatttg aggcgctaaa tgaaacctta acgctatgga
     3541 actcgccgcc cgactgggct ggcgatgagc gaaatgtagt gcttacgttg tcccgcattt
     3601 ggtacagcgc agtaaccggc aaaatcgcgc cgaaggatgt cgctgccgac tgggcaatgg
     3661 agcgcctgcc ggcccagtat cagcccgtca tacttgaagc tagacaggct tatcttggac
     3721 aagaagaaga tcgcttggcc tcgcgcgcag atcagttgga agaatttgtc cactacgtga
     3781 aaggcgagat caccaaggta gtcggcaaat aagatgccgc tcgccagtcg attggctgag
     3841 ctcatgaagt tcctattccg aagttccgcg aacgcgtaaa ggatctaggt gaagatcctt
     3901 tttgataatc tcatgaccaa aatcccttaa cgTtcacaca acatagccac ggGtgttcag
     3961 ctactgacgg ggtggtgcgt aacggcaaaa gcaccgccgg acatcagcgc tagcggagtg
     4021 tatactggct tactatgttg gcactgatga gggtgtcagt gaagtgcttc atgtggcagg
     4081 agaaaaaagg ctgcaccggt gcgtcagcag aatatgtgat acaggatata ttccgcttcc
     4141 tcgctcactg actcgctacg ctcggtcgtt cgactgcggc gagcggaaat ggcttacgaa
     4201 cggggcggag atttcctgga agatgccagg aagatactta acagggaagt gagagggccg
     4261 cggcaaagcc gtttttccat aggctccgcc cccctgacaa gcatcacgaa atctgacgct
     4321 caaatcagtg gtggcgaaac ccgacaggac tataaagata ccaggcgttt ccccctggcg
     4381 gctccctcgt gcgctctcct gttcctgcct ttcggtttac cggtgtcatt ccgctgttat
     4441 ggccgcgttt gtctcattcc acgcctgaca ctcagttccg ggtaggcagt tcgctccaag
     4501 ctggactgta tgcacgaacc ccccgttcag tccgaccgct gcgccttatc cggtaactat
     4561 cgtcttgagt ccaacccgga aagacatgca aaagcaccac tggcagcagc cactggtaat
     4621 tgatttagag gagttagtct tgaagtcatg cgccggttaa ggctaaactg aaaggacaag
     4681 ttttggtgac tgcgctcctc caagccagtt acctcggttc aaagagttgg tagctcagag
     4741 aaccttcgaa aaaccgccct gcaaggcggt tttttcgttt tcagagcaag agattacgcg
     4801 cagaccaaaa cgatctcaag aagatcatct tattaatcag ataaaatatt tctagatttc
     4861 agtgcaattt atctcttcaa atgtagcacc tgaagtcagc cccatacgat ataagttgta
     4921 attctcatgt ttgacagctt atcacccagt cctgctcgct tcgctacttg gccataccca
     4981 cgccgaaaca agcgctcatg agcccgaagt ggcgagcccg atcttcccc
//
